# Supplementary material for: Genome editing of Clostridium autoethanogenum using CRISPR/Cas9
Source: Biotechnol Biofuels. 2016 Oct 18;9:219. doi: 10.1186/s13068-016-0638-3 (PMC5069954; doi:10.1186/s13068-016-0638-3)
Supplement: Supplementary file 3 — Additional file 3. MiSeq read assembly; this file contains MiSeq sequence reads from ∆2,3-bdh clone T1.2 mapped to 2,3-bdh locus using default parameters in Geneious software. [file 13068_2016_638_MOESM3_ESM.gb]

LOCUS       LZ1561_-_genome_        3323 bp    DNA     linear   UNA 22-SEP-2016
DEFINITION  LZ1561_Ordered_fna_Length__4268186.
ACCESSION   urn.local...12-67rzd98
VERSION     urn.local...12-67rzd98
KEYWORDS    .
SOURCE      
  ORGANISM  
            .
FEATURES             Location/Qualifiers
     source          <1..>3323
                     /organism="LZ1561_Ordered_fna_Length__4268186"
     misc_feature    <1..>3323
                     /note="Geneious type: fasta_record"
                     /product="contig00196"
     gene            complement(<1..969)
                     /gene="DapE_2315"
                     /locus_tag=2315
     CDS             complement(<1..969)
                     /product="putative arginine degradation protein
                     [Clostridium ljungdahlii DSM 13528] Length=543 Score=1109
                     Expect=0.0"
                     /gene="peptidase, ArgE/DapE family, DapE_2315"
                     /EC_number="3.4.-.-"
                     /locus_tag=2315
                     /codon_start=1
                     /transl_table=11
                     /note="ref|YP_003780481.1|putative arginine degradation
                     protein [Clostridium ljungdahlii DSM 13528]"
                     /translation="MSFKKNVYDTMRELISVPSISGTKEECAAAEKIYEKILEIPYFK
                     DNPENLGIEQIEDDPLGRSFVWAVVNGNENSPNSFILSGHLDVVGVEEFGHLKSMAFD
                     VDECTKRISELNLDEDAMEDFKSGDWIFGRGTADMKFGVALNMELLREFSKERNFKGN
                     LLLLVVPGEESNSEGMIAAAPFLLKLKEERKYNYCGMIISEPSIPERGEKEGKRLYIG
                     SVGKIMPLFFCVGKETHVGESLRGLNPNLLVSEINKLMECNPDLSDSVYDTVTPPPMC
                     LKQMDLKEMYSVQSPLYSTAYYNILTLQASYDEILSNLKELAQNAFENVLKDISKKRE
                     KFAKKSSQKLKFDNIEACVITYKEMLCEVKSIHKDFEKYIDEKVKEWKNEKMDNQTIA
                     INIVKATYELYENKRPMIIISFIPPYYPHKHLKAENSEDGKFINAVDSTIKYAGEKFQ
                     ESIIKTNYFMGISDASYTGINPDIPLTELISNIVGYDIIYKLPVKELSKLNIPVVIFG
                     GQGKDLHKYTERLNVPYSFEVIPELYRHMIYYMLR*"
     misc_feature    complement(<1..732)
                     /note="Geneious type: PFAM_match"
                     /note="both ends of the alignment ended internally"
                     /note="Cumulative evalue for family Peptidase_M20: 9e-18"
                     /product="Peptidase_M20, Peptidase family M20/M25/M40
                     Score=59.4 Expect=2.4e-16"
     misc_feature    complement(<1..933)
                     /note="Geneious type: COG_match"
                     /product="[E] COG4187 Arginine degradation protein
                     (predicted deacylase) Length=549 Score=340 Expect=6e-93"
     misc_feature    complement(<1..948)
                     /note="Geneious type: TIGR_match"
                     /product="TIGR01910 (Role:138): peptidase, ArgE/DapE
                     family ; Score= -155.4 Expect= 0.0058"
                     /note="Role:138 = Protein fate, Subrole:Degradation of
                     proteins, peptides, and glycopeptides; This group of
                     sequences contains annotations for both acetylornithine
                     deacetylase and succinyl-diaminopimelate desuccinylase,
                     but does not contain any members with experimental
                     characterization. Bacillus, Staphylococcus and Sulfolobus
                     species contain multiple hits to this subfamily and each
                     may have a separate activity. Determining which is which
                     must await further laboratory research."
     misc_feature    5..29
                     /note="Geneious type: primer_bind_reverse"
     misc_feature    153..177
                     /note="Geneious type: primer_bind_reverse"
     misc_feature    216..1204
                     /note="Geneious type: region"
     primer_bind     216..238
     primer_bind     complement(962..986)
     terminator      1059..1088
                     /note="opp_overlap 2443630"
                     /note="gaattgattaaaaaa tgaattcagcaa attatg tggttgaattca
                     ttttttttgttgtaa"
     primer_bind     1069..1093
     gene            complement(1116..2189)
                     /gene="tdh_2316"
                     /locus_tag=2316
     CDS             complement(1116..2189)
                     /product="putative zinc-containing alcohol dehydrogenase
                     superfamily [Clostridium ljungdahlii DSM 13528] Length=357
                     Score=724 Expect=0.0"
                     /gene="L-threonine 3-dehydrogenase, tdh_2316"
                     /EC_number="1.1.1.103"
                     /locus_tag=2316
                     /codon_start=1
                     /transl_table=11
                     /note="ref|YP_003780482.1|putative zinc-containing
                     alcoholdehydrogenase superfamily [Clostridium ljungdahlii
                     DSM13528]"
                     /translation="MKAVLWYDKKDVRVEEIEEPKVKENAVKIKVKWCGICGSDLHEY
                     LGGPIFIPVGTPHPLSKSTAPVVLGHEFSGEVVEIGSKVTKFKAGDRVIVEPIVACGK
                     CPACLEGKYNLCEALGFHGLCGSGGGFAEYTVFPEDFVHKIPDTMDYEQAALVEPMAV
                     ALHSLRVGNFTTGNTALVLGAGPIGLATIQCLKASGARIVIVFQRKSVRQEYAKKFGA
                     DVVLDPNEVDVIEEIKKLTGGVGVDTSFETTGANVGINTAIQALKYEGTAVITSVWEK
                     NAEINPNDLVFTEKKVVGTLAYRHEFPSTIALMNDGRIKTDGYITKRIALEDIVKEGF
                     ETLTGPEKKKHVKIIVTPDKSLL*"
     misc_feature    complement(1134..2177)
                     /note="Geneious type: TIGR_match"
                     /product="TIGR03201 : 6-hydroxycyclohex-1-ene-1-carbonyl-
                     CoA dehydrogenase ; Score= -17.3 Expect= 2.7e-12"
                     /note="Role:  Members of this protein family are 6-
                     hydroxycyclohex-1-ene-1-carbonyl-CoA dehydrogenase, an
                     enzyme in the anaerobic metabolism of aromatic enzymes by
                     way of benzoyl-CoA, as seen in Thauera aromatica,
                     Geobacter metallireducens, and Azoarcus sp. The
                     experimentally characterized form from T. aromatica uses
                     only NAD+, not NADP+. Note that Rhodopseudomonas palustris
                     uses a different pathway to perform a similar degradation
                     of benzoyl-CoA to 3-hydroxpimelyl-CoA."
     misc_feature    complement(1134..2165)
                     /note="Geneious type: TIGR_match"
                     /product="TIGR00692 (Role:109): L-threonine
                     3-dehydrogenase ; Score= 89.8 Expect= 3.7e-24"
                     /note="Role:109 = Energy metabolism, Subrole:Amino acids
                     and amines; This protein is a tetrameric, zinc-binding,
                     NAD-dependent enzyme of threonine catabolism. Closely
                     related proteins include sorbitol dehydrogenase, xylitol
                     dehydrogenase, and benzyl alcohol dehydrogenase.
                     Eukaryotic examples of this enzyme have been demonstrated
                     experimentally but do not appear in database search
                     results. E. coli His-90 modulates substrate specificity
                     and is believed part of the active site."
     misc_feature    complement(1143..2186)
                     /note="Geneious type: TIGR_match"
                     /product="TIGR03451 (Role:96): mycothiol-dependent
                     formaldehyde dehydrogenase ; Score= 88.2 Expect= 1.1e-23"
                     /note="Role:96 = Cellular processes,
                     Subrole:Detoxification; Members of this protein family are
                     mycothiol-dependent formaldehyde dehydrogenase (EC
                     1.2.1.66). This protein is found, so far, only in the
                     Actinobacteria (Mycobacterium sp., Streptomyces sp.,
                     Corynebacterium sp., and related species), where
                     mycothione replaces glutathione."
     misc_feature    1150..1172
                     /note="Geneious type: CRISPR"
     misc_feature    complement(1174..1196)
                     /note="Geneious type: CRISPR"
     misc_feature    complement(1179..2186)
                     /note="Geneious type: COG_match"
                     /product="[ER] COG1063 Threonine dehydrogenase and
                     relatedZn-dependent dehydrogenases Length=348
                     Score=354Expect=1e- 97"
     misc_feature    complement(1181..1204)
                     /note="Geneious type: primer_bind_reverse"
     misc_feature    complement(1192..1214)
                     /note="Geneious type: CRISPR"
     misc_feature    complement(1203..2132)
                     /note="Geneious type: TIGR_match"
                     /product="TIGR03366 : putative phosphonate catabolism
                     associated alcohol dehydrogenase ; Score= -56.6 Expect=
                     3.4e-11"
                     /note="Role:  This clade of zinc-binding alcohol
                     dehydrogenases (members of PF00107) are repeatedly
                     associated with genes proposed to be involved with the
                     catabolism of phosphonate compounds."
     misc_feature    order(1203,2171)
                     /note="Geneious type: Junction"
     misc_feature    complement(1208..1230)
                     /note="Geneious type: CRISPR"
     misc_feature    complement(1237..1259)
                     /note="Geneious type: CRISPR"
     misc_feature    complement(1255..1277)
                     /note="Geneious type: CRISPR"
     misc_feature    complement(1257..1643)
                     /note="Geneious type: PFAM_match"
                     /note="both ends of the alignment ended internally"
                     /note="Cumulative evalue for family ADH_zinc_N: 1e-29"
                     /product="ADH_zinc_N, Zinc-binding dehydrogenase
                     Score=101.8 Expect=1.6e-29"
     misc_feature    1261..1283
                     /note="Geneious type: CRISPR"
     misc_feature    1278..1300
                     /note="Geneious type: CRISPR"
     misc_feature    1279..1297
                     /note="Geneious type: motif"
     misc_feature    complement(1309..1331)
                     /note="Geneious type: CRISPR"
     misc_feature    complement(1316..1338)
                     /note="Geneious type: CRISPR"
     misc_feature    1324..1346
                     /note="Geneious type: CRISPR"
     misc_feature    1356..1378
                     /note="Geneious type: CRISPR"
     misc_feature    complement(1367..1389)
                     /note="Geneious type: CRISPR"
     misc_feature    complement(1368..1390)
                     /note="Geneious type: CRISPR"
     misc_feature    complement(1385..1407)
                     /note="Geneious type: CRISPR"
     misc_feature    complement(1393..1415)
                     /note="Geneious type: CRISPR"
     misc_feature    complement(1418..1440)
                     /note="Geneious type: CRISPR"
     misc_feature    complement(1428..1450)
                     /note="Geneious type: CRISPR"
     misc_feature    complement(1429..1451)
                     /note="Geneious type: CRISPR"
     misc_feature    complement(1441..1463)
                     /note="Geneious type: CRISPR"
     misc_feature    complement(1463..1485)
                     /note="Geneious type: CRISPR"
     misc_feature    complement(1468..1490)
                     /note="Geneious type: CRISPR"
     misc_feature    complement(1474..1496)
                     /note="Geneious type: CRISPR"
     misc_feature    complement(1477..1499)
                     /note="Geneious type: CRISPR"
     misc_feature    1498..1520
                     /note="Geneious type: CRISPR"
     misc_feature    complement(1511..1533)
                     /note="Geneious type: CRISPR"
     misc_feature    complement(1540..1562)
                     /note="Geneious type: CRISPR"
     misc_feature    complement(1559..1581)
                     /note="Geneious type: CRISPR"
     misc_feature    complement(1601..1623)
                     /note="Geneious type: CRISPR"
     misc_feature    complement(1602..1624)
                     /note="Geneious type: CRISPR"
     misc_feature    complement(1603..1625)
                     /note="Geneious type: CRISPR"
     misc_feature    complement(1610..1632)
                     /note="Geneious type: CRISPR"
     misc_feature    1621..1643
                     /note="Geneious type: CRISPR"
     misc_feature    complement(1636..1658)
                     /note="Geneious type: CRISPR"
     misc_feature    complement(1645..1667)
                     /note="Geneious type: CRISPR"
     misc_feature    1646..1670
                     /note="Geneious type: primer_bind_reverse"
     misc_feature    complement(1651..1673)
                     /note="Geneious type: CRISPR"
     misc_feature    complement(1658..1680)
                     /note="Geneious type: CRISPR"
     misc_feature    complement(1672..1694)
                     /note="Geneious type: CRISPR"
     misc_feature    1685..1707
                     /note="Geneious type: CRISPR"
     misc_feature    1686..1708
                     /note="Geneious type: CRISPR"
     misc_feature    complement(1687..1709)
                     /note="Geneious type: CRISPR"
     misc_feature    1699..1721
                     /note="Geneious type: CRISPR"
     misc_feature    complement(1715..1737)
                     /note="Geneious type: CRISPR"
     misc_feature    complement(1736..1758)
                     /note="Geneious type: CRISPR"
     misc_feature    1738..1760
                     /note="Geneious type: CRISPR"
     misc_feature    1748..1770
                     /note="Geneious type: CRISPR"
     misc_feature    complement(1748..1770)
                     /note="Geneious type: CRISPR"
     misc_feature    complement(1761..2120)
                     /note="Geneious type: PFAM_match"
                     /note="both ends of the alignment ended internally"
                     /note="Cumulative evalue for family ADH_N: 9.4e-36"
                     /product="ADH_N, Alcohol dehydrogenase GroES-like domain
                     Score=120.5 Expect=1.9e-35"
     misc_feature    1762..1784
                     /note="Geneious type: CRISPR"
     misc_feature    complement(1807..1829)
                     /note="Geneious type: CRISPR"
     misc_feature    complement(1810..1832)
                     /note="Geneious type: CRISPR"
     misc_feature    complement(1813..1835)
                     /note="Geneious type: CRISPR"
     misc_feature    complement(1819..1841)
                     /note="Geneious type: CRISPR"
     misc_feature    complement(1828..1850)
                     /note="Geneious type: CRISPR"
     misc_feature    complement(1837..1859)
                     /note="Geneious type: CRISPR"
     misc_feature    complement(1838..1860)
                     /note="Geneious type: CRISPR"
     misc_feature    1858..1880
                     /note="Geneious type: CRISPR"
     misc_feature    complement(1864..1886)
                     /note="Geneious type: CRISPR"
     misc_feature    1872..1894
                     /note="Geneious type: CRISPR"
     misc_feature    1882..1904
                     /note="Geneious type: CRISPR"
     misc_feature    complement(1888..1910)
                     /note="Geneious type: CRISPR"
     misc_feature    complement(1924..1946)
                     /note="Geneious type: CRISPR"
     misc_feature    complement(1943..1965)
                     /note="Geneious type: CRISPR"
     misc_feature    complement(1951..1973)
                     /note="Geneious type: CRISPR"
     misc_feature    complement(1969..1991)
                     /note="Geneious type: CRISPR"
     misc_feature    1975..1997
                     /note="Geneious type: CRISPR"
     misc_feature    complement(1984..2006)
                     /note="Geneious type: CRISPR"
     primer_bind     complement(1996..2020)
     misc_feature    1996..2018
                     /note="Geneious type: CRISPR"
     misc_feature    2002..2024
                     /note="Geneious type: CRISPR"
     misc_feature    2014..2036
                     /note="Geneious type: CRISPR"
     misc_feature    2026..2048
                     /note="Geneious type: CRISPR"
     misc_feature    complement(2029..2051)
                     /note="Geneious type: CRISPR"
     misc_feature    complement(2050..2072)
                     /note="Geneious type: CRISPR"
     misc_feature    complement(2053..2075)
                     /note="Geneious type: CRISPR"
     misc_feature    2066..2090
                     /note="Geneious type: primer_bind_reverse"
     misc_feature    complement(2077..2099)
                     /note="Geneious type: CRISPR"
     misc_feature    complement(2080..2098)
                     /note="Geneious type: motif"
     misc_feature    complement(2086..2108)
                     /note="Geneious type: CRISPR"
     misc_feature    complement(2091..2113)
                     /note="Geneious type: CRISPR"
     misc_feature    2110..2132
                     /note="Geneious type: CRISPR"
     misc_feature    complement(2126..2148)
                     /note="Geneious type: CRISPR"
     misc_feature    complement(2135..2157)
                     /note="Geneious type: CRISPR"
     misc_feature    complement(2144..2166)
                     /note="Geneious type: CRISPR"
     misc_feature    complement(2172..3117)
                     /note="Geneious type: region"
     primer_bind     2172..2198
     misc_feature    complement(2332..2356)
                     /note="Geneious type: primer_bind_reverse"
     gene            complement(2380..>3323)
                     /gene="ntrC_2317"
                     /locus_tag=2317
     CDS             complement(2380..>3323)
                     /product="putative sigma-54-interacting transcriptional
                     regulator [Clostridium ljungdahlii DSM 13528] Length=646
                     Score=1318 Expect=0.0"
                     /gene="nitrogen regulation protein NR(I), ntrC_2317"
                     /locus_tag=2317
                     /codon_start=1
                     /transl_table=11
                     /note="ref|YP_003780483.1|putative sigma-54-interacting
                     transcriptional regulator [Clostridium ljungdahlii DSM
                     13528]"
                     /translation="MLMENYIKFIAKAWKDFIEEGYLNSAVRPEIAESWQRCKNYEVD
                     PLNGRGNSILTGSSIAYRLEQNEDLISIAKPVVKSLYDIVAGSGFVIMLVDKEGYVIE
                     SLGDSKILKRADKLKFVVGSLWTEREVGTNAIGTALYLDKPIQTIGAEHYGVKQHSWT
                     CSAAPIHNEDGDVVGCINMSGNYYDAHLHTLGIVTVAAHAIETQFDLTISNKLMNTTF
                     DSVTEGMIVLDNKLNIKKINDKALNILNMKSEKAIKLNITSIIHNVDFKNILNGRADN
                     CNDIECDFYVEGSRIKCLISVLAMKVKNKIMGIVITFRECKYYHKLVKKVMGYTASYN
                     FDHIVTANSKMKEIIKFAKKAARSECNILIEGESGTGKELLAQSIHNYSERCEGPFVA
                     INCSSIPRELVESELFGYEKGAFTGALKQGKPGKFELADGGTIFLDEVGELPLDIQSK
                     LLRVLDNNKITRVGGTYEKQLNVRIIGATNRVLKDEIKKKNFRSDLYYRLSVMNIKTV
                     PLRERKEDIELLIKYFMEELNSKSLCKKKVVEKAYIEKIKAYDWPGNVRELRNVIERD
                     YYLSEDKMAPLDYLEKEVYEKNVSSDPVNISVLPMDVLEKENIENALKKCKGNILKAA
                     KSLNISRSTMYRKMKKYGIKSVSK*"
     misc_feature    complement(2395..>3323)
                     /note="Geneious type: TIGR_match"
                     /product="TIGR02915 (Role:261): putative PEP-CTERM system
                     response regulator ; Score= 130.7 Expect= 1.8e-36"
                     /note="Role:261 = Regulatory functions, Subrole:DNA
                     interactions; Members of this protein family share full-
                     length homology with (but do not include) the acetoacetate
                     metabolism regulatory protein AtoC (see SP|Q06065). These
                     proteins have a Fis family DNA binding sequence (PF02954),
                     a response regulator receiver domain (PF00072), and sigma-
                     54 interaction domain (PF00158)."
     misc_feature    complement(2404..2529)
                     /note="Geneious type: PFAM_match"
                     /note="both ends of the alignment ended internally"
                     /note="Cumulative evalue for family HTH_8: 2.5e-14"
                     /product="HTH_8, Bacterial regulatory protein, Fis family
                     Score=51.3 Expect=4.7e-14"
     misc_feature    complement(2404..>3323)
                     /note="Geneious type: TIGR_match"
                     /product="TIGR01818 (Role:699): nitrogen regulation
                     protein NR(I) ; Score= 182.1 Expect= 6e-52"
                     /note="Role:699 = Signal transduction, Subrole:Two-
                     component systems; This HMM represents NtrC, a DNA-binding
                     response regulator that is phosphorylated by NtrB and
                     interacts with sigma-54. NtrC usually controls the
                     expression of glutamine synthase, GlnA, and may be called
                     GlnL, GlnG, etc."
     misc_feature    complement(2404..3288)
                     /note="Geneious type: TIGR_match"
                     /product="TIGR02974 (Role:261): psp operon
                     transcriptionalactivator ; Score= 140.7 Expect= 1.6e-39"
                     /note="Role:261 = Regulatory functions, Subrole:DNA
                     interactions; Members of this protein family are PspF, the
                     sigma-54-dependent transcriptional activator of the phage
                     shock protein (psp) operon, in Escherichia coli and
                     numerous other species. The psp operon is induced by a
                     number of stress conditions, including heat shock,
                     ethanol, and filamentous phage infection. Changed com_name
                     to adhere to TIGR role notes conventions. 09/15/06 - DMH"
     misc_feature    complement(2407..>3323)
                     /note="Geneious type: TIGR_match"
                     /product="TIGR02329 : propionate catabolism operon
                     regulatory protein PrpR ; Score= 87.0 Expect= 2.4e-23"
                     /note="Role:  At least five distinct pathways exists for
                     the catabolism of propionate by way of propionyl-CoA.
                     Members of this family represent the transcriptional
                     regulatory protein PrpR, whose gene is found in most cases
                     divergently transcribed from an operon for the
                     methylcitric acid cycle of propionate catabolism.
                     2-methylcitric acid, a catabolite by this pathway, is a
                     coactivator of PrpR."
     misc_feature    complement(2416..>3323)
                     /note="Geneious type: COG_match"
                     /product="[KT] COG3829 Transcriptional regulator
                     containing PAS, AAA-type ATPase, and DNA-binding domains
                     Length=627 Score=277 Expect=7e-74"
     misc_feature    complement(2809..3315)
                     /note="Geneious type: PFAM_match"
                     /note="both ends of the alignment ended internally"
                     /note="Cumulative evalue for family Sigma54_activat:
                     5.1e-68"
                     /product="Sigma54_activat, Sigma-54 interaction domain
                     Score=226.6 Expect=9.1e-68"
     misc_feature    complement(3092..3117)
                     /note="Geneious type: primer_bind_reverse"
     primer_bind     complement(3201..3225)
ORIGIN      
        1 ctcaaaggca ttctgagcca gttcttttaa attagatagt atttcatcat aagatgcctg
       61 aagagtcaat atattataat atgcggtgga atacaatggg ctctgtacag aatacatctc
      121 ctttaaatcc atttgcttta aacacatagg cggtggagtc acagtatcat aaacgctatc
      181 tgagagatct ggattacatt ccattaattt gtttatctct gaaactagca aatttggatt
      241 caatcctctt aaagattccc ctacatgagt ttcttttccc acacaaaaaa ataaaggcat
      301 aattttacct acactaccta tatataatct cttgccttct ttttctcctc tttcaggtat
      361 acttggctct gatattatca taccacagta attgtacttc ctctcttcct ttaatttaag
      421 aagaaatgga gctgcagcaa tcattccttc ggaattactc tcttcaccag gaactactaa
      481 aagtaataag tttcccttaa agtttctctc tttactgaat tctcttaaaa gttccatatt
      541 gagggccact ccaaacttca tgtctgcagt tccccttcca aatatccaat ctcctgattt
      601 aaaatcctcc atagcatctt catctaaatt caattctgag attcttttag tacattcatc
      661 tacatcaaaa gccatagatt ttaaatgtcc aaattcttct actccaacta catccaaatg
      721 acctgaaagt ataaacgaat ttggtgaatt ttcatttcca tttactactg cccatacaaa
      781 gcttcttcct aaaggatcat cttcaatttg ctctattcct agattttcag gattgtcctt
      841 aaaataaggt atttccaaaa ttttttcata tattttttct gctgccgcac actcttcttt
      901 tgtaccagat atgcttggca cagatattag ttccctcatt gtatcgtata catttttctt
      961 aaagctcatt tttggcctcc tcaatataac tgaaaacttt caattacatc taagtatacc
     1021 attattttta tataaatgtt aatttacaac aaaaaaaatg aattcaacca cataatttgc
     1081 tgaattcatt ttttaatcaa ttctatgagt actttttaca ataaggattt gtcaggagtt
     1141 acaattattt ttacatgttt tttcttttca ggtcctgtaa gtgtttcaaa tccttctttt
     1201 acaatgtcct caagtgctat tctctttgta atatatccgt ctgtctttat tcttccatca
     1261 ttcataagtg ctattgtaga aggaaattca tgtctgtagg caagagtacc aactaccttc
     1321 ttttctgtaa atacaagatc atttggattg atttctgcat ttttctccca tacgctggtt
     1381 attaccgcag taccttcata ttttaaagct tgaattgccg tattaatccc tacatttgca
     1441 cctgttgttt caaaagatgt atccacgcct acgccgcctg taagtttttt aatttcttca
     1501 attacatcta cctcatttgg atctaaaact acatctgctc caaatttctt agcatattcc
     1561 tgtcttacag attttctctg aaatacaatt acaattcttg cccctgatgc ctttaaacac
     1621 tgaatagttg caagtcctat aggtcctgca cctaaaacca aagcagtatt tcctgtagta
     1681 aagtttccaa ctcttagaga atgaagggca actgccatag gctcaacaag tgcagcctgc
     1741 tcatagtcca tagtatctgg tatcttatgg acaaaatctt caggaaatac tgtgtattca
     1801 gcaaatccgc cgccgcttcc acaaagtcca tgaaatccca aagcttcaca taaattatat
     1861 tttccttcaa gacaagcagg acactttcca caggcaacta taggttctac aataactcta
     1921 tctcctgctt taaattttgt aaccttgctt cctatttcta ctacttctcc tgaaaactca
     1981 tgtcctaaaa ctactggtgc agtactcttg cttaaaggat gtggcgtacc tactggaata
     2041 aatataggtc ctcctaaata ctcatgcaag tcagaaccac atataccaca ccatttcact
     2101 ttaattttta cagcattttc ttttacctta ggttcctcaa tttcctctac tcttacatct
     2161 tttttatcat accacaatac agctttcata attatctctc cttttttata atagtatggc
     2221 aatattaaaa tttacatata cctgttaata tattcactat attttataag caaaagccat
     2281 accaaaaaca agaaacctgt taaaaagaca tttaaaatca ctatgtgcca ttatgacaca
     2341 tacttagtgt cctattttga gaatcttact cttttctggt cattttgaca cactttttat
     2401 tccatacttt ttcatttttc tatacatggt agatctactg atatttaaag attttgcagc
     2461 ttttaatata tttcccttac actttttaag tgcattttca atgttttctt tttctaaaac
     2521 atccattgga agcacactaa tatttactgg atcagaggag acattttttt cataaacttc
     2581 tttttctaaa taatccaaag gggccatctt atcctcactt aaatagtaat ccctctctat
     2641 tacatttcta agttctctaa catttccagg ccaatcataa gctttaatct tttctatgta
     2701 tgctttttcc actactttct tcttacacaa acttttagaa ttcaattctt ccataaaata
     2761 tttaattaaa agctctatat cttcttttct ttccctaagt gggacagttt ttatattcat
     2821 cacactcaat ctataataaa ggtcacttct gaaatttttc tttttaattt catccttgag
     2881 caccctgttt gtagctccta ttatccttac atttagctgt ttttcataag ttcctccaac
     2941 tcttgtaatt ttattattat caagaaccct taaaagcttt gactgtatat caagaggaag
     3001 ctctcctact tcatccaaaa aaatagttcc tccatctgct aattcaaact ttccaggctt
     3061 tccttgcttt aaagctcccg taaaagctcc tttttcataa ccaaaaagct cactttctac
     3121 aagttctcta ggtatagaac tacaatttat agctacaaaa gggccttcac atctttcact
     3181 ataattgtga atagattgag ctaagagttc ttttccagtg ccactttccc cttctattaa
     3241 aatattgcat tcacttcttg ctgctttttt agcaaatttt attatttctt tcattttaga
     3301 attagcagta actatatggt caa
//
LOCUS       M04260:30:000000         151 bp    DNA     linear   UNA 22-SEP-2016
DEFINITION  M04260:30:000000000-D0UL6:1:1102:13149:9566 2:N:0:142.
ACCESSION   geneious|urn:local:.:f-67xmf44:1
VERSION     geneious|urn:local:.:f-67xmf44:1
KEYWORDS    .
SOURCE      
  ORGANISM  
            .
FEATURES             Location/Qualifiers
ORIGIN      
        1 ttctgagcca gttcttttaa attagatagt atttcatcat aagatgcctg aagagtcaat
       61 atattataat atgcggtgga atacaatggg ctctgtacag aatacatctc ctttaaatcc
      121 atttgcttta aacacatagg cggtggagtc a
//
LOCUS       M04260:30:000000          69 bp    DNA     linear   UNA 22-SEP-2016
DEFINITION  M04260:30:000000000-D0UL6:1:1101:8856:4413 1:N:0:142.
ACCESSION   geneious|urn:local:.:f-67xmf44:2
VERSION     geneious|urn:local:.:f-67xmf44:2
KEYWORDS    .
SOURCE      
  ORGANISM  
            .
FEATURES             Location/Qualifiers
ORIGIN      
        1 gagcagttct tttaaattag atagtatttc atcataagat gcctgaagag tcaatatatt
       61 ataatatgc
//
LOCUS       M04260:30:000000          69 bp    DNA     linear   UNA 22-SEP-2016
DEFINITION  M04260:30:000000000-D0UL6:1:1101:8856:4413 2:N:0:142.
ACCESSION   geneious|urn:local:.:f-67xmf44:3
VERSION     geneious|urn:local:.:f-67xmf44:3
KEYWORDS    .
SOURCE      
  ORGANISM  
            .
FEATURES             Location/Qualifiers
ORIGIN      
        1 gcatattata atatattgac tcttcaggca tcttatgatg aaatactatc taatttaaaa
       61 gaactgctc
//
LOCUS       M04260:30:000000         149 bp    DNA     linear   UNA 22-SEP-2016
DEFINITION  M04260:30:000000000-D0UL6:1:1102:13149:9566 1:N:0:142.
ACCESSION   geneious|urn:local:.:f-67xmf44:4
VERSION     geneious|urn:local:.:f-67xmf44:4
KEYWORDS    .
SOURCE      
  ORGANISM  
            .
FEATURES             Location/Qualifiers
ORIGIN      
        1 atgatactgt gactccaccg cctatgtgtt taaagcaaat ggatttaaag gagatgtatt
       61 ctgtacagag cccattgtat tccaccgcat attataatat attgactctt caggcatctt
      121 atgatgaaat actatctaat ttaaaagaa
//
LOCUS       M04260:30:000000          54 bp    DNA     linear   UNA 22-SEP-2016
DEFINITION  M04260:30:000000000-D0UL6:1:1102:27584:8913 1:N:0:142.
ACCESSION   geneious|urn:local:.:f-67xmf44:5
VERSION     geneious|urn:local:.:f-67xmf44:5
KEYWORDS    .
SOURCE      
  ORGANISM  
            .
FEATURES             Location/Qualifiers
ORIGIN      
        1 cttttaaatt agatagtatt tcatcataag atgcctgaag agtcaatata ttat
//
LOCUS       M04260:30:000000          54 bp    DNA     linear   UNA 22-SEP-2016
DEFINITION  M04260:30:000000000-D0UL6:1:1102:27584:8913 2:N:0:142.
ACCESSION   geneious|urn:local:.:f-67xmf44:6
VERSION     geneious|urn:local:.:f-67xmf44:6
KEYWORDS    .
SOURCE      
  ORGANISM  
            .
FEATURES             Location/Qualifiers
ORIGIN      
        1 ataatatatt gactcttcag gcatcttatg atgaaatact atctaattta aaag
//
LOCUS       M04260:30:000000         150 bp    DNA     linear   UNA 22-SEP-2016
DEFINITION  M04260:30:000000000-D0UL6:1:1102:10285:7754 1:N:0:142.
ACCESSION   geneious|urn:local:.:f-67xmf44:7
VERSION     geneious|urn:local:.:f-67xmf44:7
KEYWORDS    .
SOURCE      
  ORGANISM  
            .
FEATURES             Location/Qualifiers
ORIGIN      
        1 cttttaaatt agatagtatt tcatcataag atgcctgaag agtcaatata ttataatatg
       61 cggtggaata caatgggctc tgtacagaat acatctcctt taaatccatt tgctttaaac
      121 acataggcgg tggagtcaca gtatcataaa
//
LOCUS       M04260:30:000000         151 bp    DNA     linear   UNA 22-SEP-2016
DEFINITION  M04260:30:000000000-D0UL6:1:1102:10285:7754 2:N:0:142.
ACCESSION   geneious|urn:local:.:f-67xmf44:8
VERSION     geneious|urn:local:.:f-67xmf44:8
KEYWORDS    .
SOURCE      
  ORGANISM  
            .
FEATURES             Location/Qualifiers
ORIGIN      
        1 cgtttatgat actgtgactc caccgcctat gtgtttaaag caaatggatt taaaggagat
       61 gtattctgta cagagcccat tgtattccac cgcatattat aatatattga ctcttcaggc
      121 atcttatgat gaaatactat ctaatttaaa a
//
LOCUS       M04260:30:000000          80 bp    DNA     linear   UNA 22-SEP-2016
DEFINITION  M04260:30:000000000-D0UL6:1:1102:2271:16953 2:N:0:142.
ACCESSION   geneious|urn:local:.:f-67xmf44:9
VERSION     geneious|urn:local:.:f-67xmf44:9
KEYWORDS    .
SOURCE      
  ORGANISM  
            .
FEATURES             Location/Qualifiers
ORIGIN      
        1 gtacagagcc cattgtattc caccgcatat tataatatat tgactcttca ggcatcttat
       61 gatgaaatac tatctaattt
//
LOCUS       M04260:30:000000          80 bp    DNA     linear   UNA 22-SEP-2016
DEFINITION  M04260:30:000000000-D0UL6:1:1102:2271:16953 1:N:0:142.
ACCESSION   geneious|urn:local:.:f-67xmf44:10
VERSION     geneious|urn:local:.:f-67xmf44:10
KEYWORDS    .
SOURCE      
  ORGANISM  
            .
FEATURES             Location/Qualifiers
ORIGIN      
        1 aaattagata gtatttcatc ataagatgcc tgaagagtca atatattata atatgcggtg
       61 gaatacaatg ggctctgtac
//
LOCUS       M04260:30:000000         136 bp    DNA     linear   UNA 22-SEP-2016
DEFINITION  M04260:30:000000000-D0UL6:1:1101:6087:8195 1:N:0:142.
ACCESSION   geneious|urn:local:.:f-67xmf44:11
VERSION     geneious|urn:local:.:f-67xmf44:11
KEYWORDS    .
SOURCE      
  ORGANISM  
            .
FEATURES             Location/Qualifiers
ORIGIN      
        1 ctgtgactcc accgcctatg tgtttaaagc aaatggattt aaaggagatg tattctgtac
       61 agagcccatt gtattccacc gcatattata atatattgac tcttcaggca tcttatgatg
      121 aaatactatc taattt
//
LOCUS       M04260:30:000000         136 bp    DNA     linear   UNA 22-SEP-2016
DEFINITION  M04260:30:000000000-D0UL6:1:1101:6087:8195 2:N:0:142.
ACCESSION   geneious|urn:local:.:f-67xmf44:12
VERSION     geneious|urn:local:.:f-67xmf44:12
KEYWORDS    .
SOURCE      
  ORGANISM  
            .
FEATURES             Location/Qualifiers
ORIGIN      
        1 aaattagata gtatttcatc ataagatgcc tgaagagtca atatattata atatgcggtg
       61 gaatacaatg ggctctgtac agaatacatc tcctttaaat ccatttgctt taaacacata
      121 ggcggtggag tcacag
//
LOCUS       M04260:30:000000         151 bp    DNA     linear   UNA 22-SEP-2016
DEFINITION  M04260:30:000000000-D0UL6:1:1101:23417:19987 1:N:0:142.
ACCESSION   geneious|urn:local:.:f-67xmf44:13
VERSION     geneious|urn:local:.:f-67xmf44:13
KEYWORDS    .
SOURCE      
  ORGANISM  
            .
FEATURES             Location/Qualifiers
ORIGIN      
        1 aaattagata gtatttcatc ataagatgcc tgaagagtca atatattata atatgcggtg
       61 gaatacaatg ggctctgtac agaatacatc tcctttaaat ccatttgctt taaacacata
      121 ggcggtggag tcacagtatc ataaacgcta t
//
LOCUS       M04260:30:000000         151 bp    DNA     linear   UNA 22-SEP-2016
DEFINITION  M04260:30:000000000-D0UL6:1:1102:20627:4744 1:N:0:142.
ACCESSION   geneious|urn:local:.:f-67xmf44:14
VERSION     geneious|urn:local:.:f-67xmf44:14
KEYWORDS    .
SOURCE      
  ORGANISM  
            .
FEATURES             Location/Qualifiers
ORIGIN      
        1 aaattagata gtatttcatc ataagatgcc tgaagagtca atatattata atatgcggtg
       61 gaatacaatg ggctctgtac agaatacatc tcctttaaat ccatttgctt taaacacata
      121 ggcggtggag tcacagtatc ataaacgcta t
//
LOCUS       M04260:30:000000         151 bp    DNA     linear   UNA 22-SEP-2016
DEFINITION  M04260:30:000000000-D0UL6:1:1102:16057:10384 2:N:0:142.
ACCESSION   geneious|urn:local:.:f-67xmf44:15
VERSION     geneious|urn:local:.:f-67xmf44:15
KEYWORDS    .
SOURCE      
  ORGANISM  
            .
FEATURES             Location/Qualifiers
ORIGIN      
        1 aaattagata gtatttcatc ataagatgcc tgaagagtca atatattata atatgcggtg
       61 gaatacaatg ggctctgtac agaatacatc tcctttaaat ccatttgctt taaacacata
      121 ggcggtggag tcacagtatc ataaacgcta t
//
LOCUS       M04260:30:000000         151 bp    DNA     linear   UNA 22-SEP-2016
DEFINITION  M04260:30:000000000-D0UL6:1:1101:20798:10507 2:N:0:142.
ACCESSION   geneious|urn:local:.:f-67xmf44:16
VERSION     geneious|urn:local:.:f-67xmf44:16
KEYWORDS    .
SOURCE      
  ORGANISM  
            .
FEATURES             Location/Qualifiers
ORIGIN      
        1 agatagtatt tcatcataag atgcctgaag agccaatata ttataatatg cggtggaata
       61 caatgggctc tgtacagaat acatctcctt taaatccatt tgctttaaac acataggcgg
      121 tggagtcaca gtatcataaa cgctatctga g
//
LOCUS       M04260:30:000000         151 bp    DNA     linear   UNA 22-SEP-2016
DEFINITION  M04260:30:000000000-D0UL6:1:1102:5845:9409 1:N:0:142.
ACCESSION   geneious|urn:local:.:f-67xmf44:17
VERSION     geneious|urn:local:.:f-67xmf44:17
KEYWORDS    .
SOURCE      
  ORGANISM  
            .
FEATURES             Location/Qualifiers
ORIGIN      
        1 agatagtatt tcatcataag atgcctgaag agtcaatata ttataatatg cggtggaata
       61 caatgggctc tgtacagaat acatctcctt taaatccatt tgctttaaac acataggcgg
      121 tggagtcaca gtatcataaa cgctatctga g
//
LOCUS       M04260:30:000000          60 bp    DNA     linear   UNA 22-SEP-2016
DEFINITION  M04260:30:000000000-D0UL6:1:1101:18510:26358 2:N:0:142.
ACCESSION   geneious|urn:local:.:f-67xmf44:18
VERSION     geneious|urn:local:.:f-67xmf44:18
KEYWORDS    .
SOURCE      
  ORGANISM  
            .
FEATURES             Location/Qualifiers
ORIGIN      
        1 gtattccacc gcatattata atatattgac tcttcaggca tcttatgatg aaatactatc
//
LOCUS       M04260:30:000000          60 bp    DNA     linear   UNA 22-SEP-2016
DEFINITION  M04260:30:000000000-D0UL6:1:1101:18510:26358 1:N:0:142.
ACCESSION   geneious|urn:local:.:f-67xmf44:19
VERSION     geneious|urn:local:.:f-67xmf44:19
KEYWORDS    .
SOURCE      
  ORGANISM  
            .
FEATURES             Location/Qualifiers
ORIGIN      
        1 gatagtattt catcataaga tgcctgaaga gtcaatatat tataatatgc ggtggaatac
//
LOCUS       M04260:30:000000         149 bp    DNA     linear   UNA 22-SEP-2016
DEFINITION  M04260:30:000000000-D0UL6:1:1102:20627:4744 2:N:0:142.
ACCESSION   geneious|urn:local:.:f-67xmf44:20
VERSION     geneious|urn:local:.:f-67xmf44:20
KEYWORDS    .
SOURCE      
  ORGANISM  
            .
FEATURES             Location/Qualifiers
ORIGIN      
        1 ctcagatagc gtttatgata ctgtgactcc accgcctatg tgtttaaagc aaatggattt
       61 aaaggagatg tattctgtac agagcccatt gtattccacc gcatattata atatattgac
      121 tcttcaggca tcttatgatg aaatactat
//
LOCUS       M04260:30:000000          70 bp    DNA     linear   UNA 22-SEP-2016
DEFINITION  M04260:30:000000000-D0UL6:1:1102:13041:24257 2:N:0:142.
ACCESSION   geneious|urn:local:.:f-67xmf44:21
VERSION     geneious|urn:local:.:f-67xmf44:21
KEYWORDS    .
SOURCE      
  ORGANISM  
            .
FEATURES             Location/Qualifiers
ORIGIN      
        1 gtatttcatc ataagatgcc tgaagagtca atatattata atatgcggtg gaatacaatg
       61 ggctctgtac
//
LOCUS       M04260:30:000000          70 bp    DNA     linear   UNA 22-SEP-2016
DEFINITION  M04260:30:000000000-D0UL6:1:1102:13041:24257 1:N:0:142.
ACCESSION   geneious|urn:local:.:f-67xmf44:22
VERSION     geneious|urn:local:.:f-67xmf44:22
KEYWORDS    .
SOURCE      
  ORGANISM  
            .
FEATURES             Location/Qualifiers
ORIGIN      
        1 gtacagagcc cattgtattc caccgcatat tataatatat tgactcttca ggcatcttat
       61 gatgaaatac
//
LOCUS       M04260:30:000000          75 bp    DNA     linear   UNA 22-SEP-2016
DEFINITION  M04260:30:000000000-D0UL6:1:1101:17913:10900 1:N:0:142.
ACCESSION   geneious|urn:local:.:f-67xmf44:23
VERSION     geneious|urn:local:.:f-67xmf44:23
KEYWORDS    .
SOURCE      
  ORGANISM  
            .
FEATURES             Location/Qualifiers
ORIGIN      
        1 gtatttcatc ataagatgcc tgaagagtca atatattata atatgcggtg gaatacaatg
       61 ggctctgtac agaat
//
LOCUS       M04260:30:000000          75 bp    DNA     linear   UNA 22-SEP-2016
DEFINITION  M04260:30:000000000-D0UL6:1:1101:17913:10900 2:N:0:142.
ACCESSION   geneious|urn:local:.:f-67xmf44:24
VERSION     geneious|urn:local:.:f-67xmf44:24
KEYWORDS    .
SOURCE      
  ORGANISM  
            .
FEATURES             Location/Qualifiers
ORIGIN      
        1 attctgtaca gagcccattg tattccaccg catattataa tatattgact cttcaggcat
       61 cttatgatga aatac
//
LOCUS       M04260:30:000000          75 bp    DNA     linear   UNA 22-SEP-2016
DEFINITION  M04260:30:000000000-D0UL6:1:1102:4635:21016 1:N:0:142.
ACCESSION   geneious|urn:local:.:f-67xmf44:25
VERSION     geneious|urn:local:.:f-67xmf44:25
KEYWORDS    .
SOURCE      
  ORGANISM  
            .
FEATURES             Location/Qualifiers
ORIGIN      
        1 gtatttcatc ataagatgcc tgaagagtca atatattata atatgcggtg gaatacaatg
       61 ggctctgtac agaat
//
LOCUS       M04260:30:000000          75 bp    DNA     linear   UNA 22-SEP-2016
DEFINITION  M04260:30:000000000-D0UL6:1:1102:4635:21016 2:N:0:142.
ACCESSION   geneious|urn:local:.:f-67xmf44:26
VERSION     geneious|urn:local:.:f-67xmf44:26
KEYWORDS    .
SOURCE      
  ORGANISM  
            .
FEATURES             Location/Qualifiers
ORIGIN      
        1 attctgtaca gagcccattg tattccaccg catattataa tatattgact cttcaggcat
       61 cttatgatga aatac
//
LOCUS       M04260:30:000000          75 bp    DNA     linear   UNA 22-SEP-2016
DEFINITION  M04260:30:000000000-D0UL6:1:1101:2675:17449 1:N:0:142.
ACCESSION   geneious|urn:local:.:f-67xmf44:27
VERSION     geneious|urn:local:.:f-67xmf44:27
KEYWORDS    .
SOURCE      
  ORGANISM  
            .
FEATURES             Location/Qualifiers
ORIGIN      
        1 gtatttcatc ataagatgcc tgaagagtca atatattata atatgcggtg gaatacaatg
       61 ggctctgtac agaat
//
LOCUS       M04260:30:000000          75 bp    DNA     linear   UNA 22-SEP-2016
DEFINITION  M04260:30:000000000-D0UL6:1:1101:2675:17449 2:N:0:142.
ACCESSION   geneious|urn:local:.:f-67xmf44:28
VERSION     geneious|urn:local:.:f-67xmf44:28
KEYWORDS    .
SOURCE      
  ORGANISM  
            .
FEATURES             Location/Qualifiers
ORIGIN      
        1 attctgtaca gagcccattg tattccaccg catattataa tatattgact cttcaggcat
       61 cttatgatga aatac
//
LOCUS       M04260:30:000000          75 bp    DNA     linear   UNA 22-SEP-2016
DEFINITION  M04260:30:000000000-D0UL6:1:1101:18350:13037 1:N:0:142.
ACCESSION   geneious|urn:local:.:f-67xmf44:29
VERSION     geneious|urn:local:.:f-67xmf44:29
KEYWORDS    .
SOURCE      
  ORGANISM  
            .
FEATURES             Location/Qualifiers
ORIGIN      
        1 gtatttcatc ataagatgcc tgaagagtca atatattata atatgcggtg gaatacaatg
       61 ggctctgtac agaat
//
LOCUS       M04260:30:000000          75 bp    DNA     linear   UNA 22-SEP-2016
DEFINITION  M04260:30:000000000-D0UL6:1:1101:18350:13037 2:N:0:142.
ACCESSION   geneious|urn:local:.:f-67xmf44:30
VERSION     geneious|urn:local:.:f-67xmf44:30
KEYWORDS    .
SOURCE      
  ORGANISM  
            .
FEATURES             Location/Qualifiers
ORIGIN      
        1 attctgtaca gagcccattg tattccaccg catattataa tatattgact cttcaggcat
       61 cttatgatga aatac
//
LOCUS       M04260:30:000000         129 bp    DNA     linear   UNA 22-SEP-2016
DEFINITION  M04260:30:000000000-D0UL6:1:1101:12531:26593 2:N:0:142.
ACCESSION   geneious|urn:local:.:f-67xmf44:31
VERSION     geneious|urn:local:.:f-67xmf44:31
KEYWORDS    .
SOURCE      
  ORGANISM  
            .
FEATURES             Location/Qualifiers
ORIGIN      
        1 gtatttcatc ataagatgcc tgaagagtca atatattata atatgcggtg gaatacaatg
       61 ggctctgtac agaatacatc tcctttaaat ccatttgctt taaacacata ggcggtggag
      121 tcacagtat
//
LOCUS       M04260:30:000000         129 bp    DNA     linear   UNA 22-SEP-2016
DEFINITION  M04260:30:000000000-D0UL6:1:1101:12531:26593 1:N:0:142.
ACCESSION   geneious|urn:local:.:f-67xmf44:32
VERSION     geneious|urn:local:.:f-67xmf44:32
KEYWORDS    .
SOURCE      
  ORGANISM  
            .
FEATURES             Location/Qualifiers
ORIGIN      
        1 atactgtgac tccaccgcct atgtgtttaa agcaaatgga tttaaaggag atgtattctg
       61 tacagagccc attgtattcc accgcatatt ataatatatt gactcttcag gcatcttatg
      121 atgaaatac
//
LOCUS       M04260:30:000000         150 bp    DNA     linear   UNA 22-SEP-2016
DEFINITION  M04260:30:000000000-D0UL6:1:1101:17801:16635 1:N:0:142.
ACCESSION   geneious|urn:local:.:f-67xmf44:33
VERSION     geneious|urn:local:.:f-67xmf44:33
KEYWORDS    .
SOURCE      
  ORGANISM  
            .
FEATURES             Location/Qualifiers
ORIGIN      
        1 gtatttcatc ataagatgcc tgaagagtca atatattata atatgcggtg gaatacaatg
       61 ggctctgtac agaatacatc tcctttaaat ccatttgctt taaacacata ggcggtggag
      121 tcacagtatc ataaacgcta tctgagagat
//
LOCUS       M04260:30:000000         150 bp    DNA     linear   UNA 22-SEP-2016
DEFINITION  M04260:30:000000000-D0UL6:1:1101:26253:22550 2:N:0:142.
ACCESSION   geneious|urn:local:.:f-67xmf44:34
VERSION     geneious|urn:local:.:f-67xmf44:34
KEYWORDS    .
SOURCE      
  ORGANISM  
            .
FEATURES             Location/Qualifiers
ORIGIN      
        1 gtatttcatc ataagatgcc tgaagagtca atatattata atatgcggtg gaatacaatg
       61 ggctctgtac agaatacatc tcctttaaat ccatttgctt taaacacata ggcggtggag
      121 tcacagtatc ataaacgcta tctgagagat
//
LOCUS       M04260:30:000000         150 bp    DNA     linear   UNA 22-SEP-2016
DEFINITION  M04260:30:000000000-D0UL6:1:1101:11894:13608 1:N:0:142.
ACCESSION   geneious|urn:local:.:f-67xmf44:35
VERSION     geneious|urn:local:.:f-67xmf44:35
KEYWORDS    .
SOURCE      
  ORGANISM  
            .
FEATURES             Location/Qualifiers
ORIGIN      
        1 gtatttcatc ataagatgcc tgaagagtca atatattata atatgcggtg gaatacaatg
       61 ggctctgtac agaatacatc tcctttaaat ccatttgctt taaacacata ggcggtggag
      121 tcacagtatc ataaacgcta tctgagagat
//
LOCUS       M04260:30:000000          69 bp    DNA     linear   UNA 22-SEP-2016
DEFINITION  M04260:30:000000000-D0UL6:1:1101:24440:25951 1:N:0:142.
ACCESSION   geneious|urn:local:.:f-67xmf44:36
VERSION     geneious|urn:local:.:f-67xmf44:36
KEYWORDS    .
SOURCE      
  ORGANISM  
            .
FEATURES             Location/Qualifiers
ORIGIN      
        1 attctgtaca gagcccattg tattccaccg catattataa tatattgact cttcaggcat
       61 cttatgatg
//
LOCUS       M04260:30:000000          69 bp    DNA     linear   UNA 22-SEP-2016
DEFINITION  M04260:30:000000000-D0UL6:1:1101:24440:25951 2:N:0:142.
ACCESSION   geneious|urn:local:.:f-67xmf44:37
VERSION     geneious|urn:local:.:f-67xmf44:37
KEYWORDS    .
SOURCE      
  ORGANISM  
            .
FEATURES             Location/Qualifiers
ORIGIN      
        1 catcataaga tgcctgaaga gtcaatatat tataatatgc ggtggaatac aatgggctct
       61 gtacagaat
//
LOCUS       M04260:30:000000         151 bp    DNA     linear   UNA 22-SEP-2016
DEFINITION  M04260:30:000000000-D0UL6:1:1101:2012:12895 1:N:0:142.
ACCESSION   geneious|urn:local:.:f-67xmf44:38
VERSION     geneious|urn:local:.:f-67xmf44:38
KEYWORDS    .
SOURCE      
  ORGANISM  
            .
FEATURES             Location/Qualifiers
ORIGIN      
        1 atcataagat gcctgaagag tcaatatatt ataatatgcg gtggaataca atgggctctg
       61 tacagaatac atctccttta aatccatttg ctttaaacac ataggcggtg gagtcacagt
      121 atcataaacg ctatctgaga gatctggatt a
//
LOCUS       M04260:30:000000         151 bp    DNA     linear   UNA 22-SEP-2016
DEFINITION  M04260:30:000000000-D0UL6:1:1102:15273:19359 1:N:0:142.
ACCESSION   geneious|urn:local:.:f-67xmf44:39
VERSION     geneious|urn:local:.:f-67xmf44:39
KEYWORDS    .
SOURCE      
  ORGANISM  
            .
FEATURES             Location/Qualifiers
ORIGIN      
        1 atcataagat gcctgaagag tcaatatatt ataatatgcg gtggaataca atgggctctg
       61 tacagaatac atctccttta aatccatttg ctttaaacac ataggcggtg gagtcacagt
      121 atcataaacg ctatctgaga gatctggatt a
//
LOCUS       M04260:30:000000         151 bp    DNA     linear   UNA 22-SEP-2016
DEFINITION  M04260:30:000000000-D0UL6:1:1101:11471:16952 1:N:0:142.
ACCESSION   geneious|urn:local:.:f-67xmf44:40
VERSION     geneious|urn:local:.:f-67xmf44:40
KEYWORDS    .
SOURCE      
  ORGANISM  
            .
FEATURES             Location/Qualifiers
ORIGIN      
        1 atcataagat gcctgaagag tcaatatatt ataatatgcg gtggaataca atgggctctg
       61 tacagaatac atctccttta aatccatttg ctttaaacac ataggcggtg gagtcacagt
      121 atcataaacg ctatctgaga gatctggatt a
//
LOCUS       M04260:30:000000         116 bp    DNA     linear   UNA 22-SEP-2016
DEFINITION  M04260:30:000000000-D0UL6:1:1101:11637:22743 2:N:0:142.
ACCESSION   geneious|urn:local:.:f-67xmf44:41
VERSION     geneious|urn:local:.:f-67xmf44:41
KEYWORDS    .
SOURCE      
  ORGANISM  
            .
FEATURES             Location/Qualifiers
ORIGIN      
        1 tcataagatg cctgaagagt caatatatta taatatgcgg tggaatacaa tgggctctgt
       61 acagaataca tctcctttaa atccatttgc tttaaacaca taggcggtgg agtcac
//
LOCUS       M04260:30:000000         116 bp    DNA     linear   UNA 22-SEP-2016
DEFINITION  M04260:30:000000000-D0UL6:1:1101:11637:22743 1:N:0:142.
ACCESSION   geneious|urn:local:.:f-67xmf44:42
VERSION     geneious|urn:local:.:f-67xmf44:42
KEYWORDS    .
SOURCE      
  ORGANISM  
            .
FEATURES             Location/Qualifiers
ORIGIN      
        1 gtgactccac cgcctatgtg tttaaagcaa atggatttaa aggagacgta ttctgtacag
       61 agcccattgt attccaccgc atattataat atattgactc ttcaggcatc ttatga
//
LOCUS       M04260:30:000000         151 bp    DNA     linear   UNA 22-SEP-2016
DEFINITION  M04260:30:000000000-D0UL6:1:1102:5845:9409 2:N:0:142.
ACCESSION   geneious|urn:local:.:f-67xmf44:43
VERSION     geneious|urn:local:.:f-67xmf44:43
KEYWORDS    .
SOURCE      
  ORGANISM  
            .
FEATURES             Location/Qualifiers
ORIGIN      
        1 aatgtaatcc agatctctca gatagcgttt atgatactgt gactccaccg cctatgtgtt
       61 taaagcaaat ggatttaaag gagatgtatt ctgtacagag cccattgtat tccaccgcat
      121 attataatat attgactctt caggcatctt a
//
LOCUS       M04260:30:000000         151 bp    DNA     linear   UNA 22-SEP-2016
DEFINITION  M04260:30:000000000-D0UL6:1:1102:22271:14562 1:N:0:142.
ACCESSION   geneious|urn:local:.:f-67xmf44:44
VERSION     geneious|urn:local:.:f-67xmf44:44
KEYWORDS    .
SOURCE      
  ORGANISM  
            .
FEATURES             Location/Qualifiers
ORIGIN      
        1 taagatgcct gaagagtcaa tatattataa tatgcggtgg aatacaatgg gctctgtaca
       61 gaatacatct cctttaaatc catttgcttt aaacacatag gcggtggagt cacagtatca
      121 taaacgctat ctgagagatc tggattacat t
//
LOCUS       M04260:30:000000          99 bp    DNA     linear   UNA 22-SEP-2016
DEFINITION  M04260:30:000000000-D0UL6:1:1101:3505:18505 1:N:0:142.
ACCESSION   geneious|urn:local:.:f-67xmf44:45
VERSION     geneious|urn:local:.:f-67xmf44:45
KEYWORDS    .
SOURCE      
  ORGANISM  
            .
FEATURES             Location/Qualifiers
ORIGIN      
        1 gcctatgtgt ttaaagcaaa tggatttaaa ggagatgtat tctgtacaga gcccattgta
       61 ttccaccgca tattataata tattgactct tcaggcatc
//
LOCUS       M04260:30:000000          99 bp    DNA     linear   UNA 22-SEP-2016
DEFINITION  M04260:30:000000000-D0UL6:1:1101:3505:18505 2:N:0:142.
ACCESSION   geneious|urn:local:.:f-67xmf44:46
VERSION     geneious|urn:local:.:f-67xmf44:46
KEYWORDS    .
SOURCE      
  ORGANISM  
            .
FEATURES             Location/Qualifiers
ORIGIN      
        1 gatgcctgaa gagtcaatat attataatat gcggtggaat acaatgggct ctgtacagaa
       61 tacatctcct ttaaatccat ttgctttaaa cacataggc
//
LOCUS       M04260:30:000000         147 bp    DNA     linear   UNA 22-SEP-2016
DEFINITION  M04260:30:000000000-D0UL6:1:1101:19536:26213 2:N:0:142.
ACCESSION   geneious|urn:local:.:f-67xmf44:47
VERSION     geneious|urn:local:.:f-67xmf44:47
KEYWORDS    .
SOURCE      
  ORGANISM  
            .
FEATURES             Location/Qualifiers
ORIGIN      
        1 atgtaatcca gatctctcag atagcgttta tgatactgtg actccaccgc ctatgtgttt
       61 aaagtaaatg gatttaaagg agatgtattc tgtacagagc ccattgtatt ccaccgcata
      121 ttataatata ttgactcttc aggcatc
//
LOCUS       M04260:30:000000         147 bp    DNA     linear   UNA 22-SEP-2016
DEFINITION  M04260:30:000000000-D0UL6:1:1101:19536:26213 1:N:0:142.
ACCESSION   geneious|urn:local:.:f-67xmf44:48
VERSION     geneious|urn:local:.:f-67xmf44:48
KEYWORDS    .
SOURCE      
  ORGANISM  
            .
FEATURES             Location/Qualifiers
ORIGIN      
        1 gatgcctgaa gagtcaatat attataatat gcggtggaat acaatgggct ctgtacagaa
       61 tacatctcct ttaaatccat ttactttaaa cacataggcg gtggagtcac agtatcataa
      121 acgctatctg agagatctgg attacat
//
LOCUS       M04260:30:000000          45 bp    DNA     linear   UNA 22-SEP-2016
DEFINITION  M04260:30:000000000-D0UL6:1:1102:16876:12186 1:N:0:142.
ACCESSION   geneious|urn:local:.:f-67xmf44:49
VERSION     geneious|urn:local:.:f-67xmf44:49
KEYWORDS    .
SOURCE      
  ORGANISM  
            .
FEATURES             Location/Qualifiers
ORIGIN      
        1 ccattgtatt ccaccgcata ttataatata ttgactcttc aggca
//
LOCUS       M04260:30:000000          45 bp    DNA     linear   UNA 22-SEP-2016
DEFINITION  M04260:30:000000000-D0UL6:1:1102:16876:12186 2:N:0:142.
ACCESSION   geneious|urn:local:.:f-67xmf44:50
VERSION     geneious|urn:local:.:f-67xmf44:50
KEYWORDS    .
SOURCE      
  ORGANISM  
            .
FEATURES             Location/Qualifiers
ORIGIN      
        1 tgcctgaaga gtcaatatat tataatatgc ggtggaatac aatgg
//
LOCUS       M04260:30:000000          59 bp    DNA     linear   UNA 22-SEP-2016
DEFINITION  M04260:30:000000000-D0UL6:1:1102:23867:10673 1:N:0:142.
ACCESSION   geneious|urn:local:.:f-67xmf44:51
VERSION     geneious|urn:local:.:f-67xmf44:51
KEYWORDS    .
SOURCE      
  ORGANISM  
            .
FEATURES             Location/Qualifiers
ORIGIN      
        1 attctgtaca gagcccattg tattccaccg catattataa tatattgact cttcaggca
//
LOCUS       M04260:30:000000          59 bp    DNA     linear   UNA 22-SEP-2016
DEFINITION  M04260:30:000000000-D0UL6:1:1102:23867:10673 2:N:0:142.
ACCESSION   geneious|urn:local:.:f-67xmf44:52
VERSION     geneious|urn:local:.:f-67xmf44:52
KEYWORDS    .
SOURCE      
  ORGANISM  
            .
FEATURES             Location/Qualifiers
ORIGIN      
        1 tgcctgaaga gtcaatatat tataatatgc ggtggaatac aatgggctct gtacagaat
//
LOCUS       M04260:30:000000         104 bp    DNA     linear   UNA 22-SEP-2016
DEFINITION  M04260:30:000000000-D0UL6:1:1102:20205:28181 2:N:0:142.
ACCESSION   geneious|urn:local:.:f-67xmf44:53
VERSION     geneious|urn:local:.:f-67xmf44:53
KEYWORDS    .
SOURCE      
  ORGANISM  
            .
FEATURES             Location/Qualifiers
ORIGIN      
        1 tgcctgaaga gtcaatatat tataatatgc ggtggaatac aatgggctct gtacagaata
       61 catctccttt aaatccattt gctttaaaca cataggcggt ggag
//
LOCUS       M04260:30:000000         104 bp    DNA     linear   UNA 22-SEP-2016
DEFINITION  M04260:30:000000000-D0UL6:1:1102:20205:28181 1:N:0:142.
ACCESSION   geneious|urn:local:.:f-67xmf44:54
VERSION     geneious|urn:local:.:f-67xmf44:54
KEYWORDS    .
SOURCE      
  ORGANISM  
            .
FEATURES             Location/Qualifiers
ORIGIN      
        1 ctccaccgcc tatgtgttta aagcaaatgg atttaaagga gatgtattct gtacagagcc
       61 cattgtattc caccgcatat tataatatat tgactcttca ggca
//
LOCUS       M04260:30:000000         120 bp    DNA     linear   UNA 22-SEP-2016
DEFINITION  M04260:30:000000000-D0UL6:1:1101:21739:3722 1:N:0:142.
ACCESSION   geneious|urn:local:.:f-67xmf44:55
VERSION     geneious|urn:local:.:f-67xmf44:55
KEYWORDS    .
SOURCE      
  ORGANISM  
            .
FEATURES             Location/Qualifiers
ORIGIN      
        1 gtttatgata ctgtgactcc accgcctatg tgtttaaagc aaatggattt aaaggagatg
       61 tattctgtac agagcccatt gtattccacc gcatattata atatattgac tcttcgggca
//
LOCUS       M04260:30:000000         120 bp    DNA     linear   UNA 22-SEP-2016
DEFINITION  M04260:30:000000000-D0UL6:1:1101:21739:3722 2:N:0:142.
ACCESSION   geneious|urn:local:.:f-67xmf44:56
VERSION     geneious|urn:local:.:f-67xmf44:56
KEYWORDS    .
SOURCE      
  ORGANISM  
            .
FEATURES             Location/Qualifiers
ORIGIN      
        1 tgcccgaaga gtcaatatat tataatatgc ggtggaatac aatgggctct gtacagaata
       61 catctccttt aaatccattt gctttaaaca cataggcggt ggagtcacag tatcataaac
//
LOCUS       M04260:30:000000         130 bp    DNA     linear   UNA 22-SEP-2016
DEFINITION  M04260:30:000000000-D0UL6:1:1101:25079:19652 2:N:0:142.
ACCESSION   geneious|urn:local:.:f-67xmf44:57
VERSION     geneious|urn:local:.:f-67xmf44:57
KEYWORDS    .
SOURCE      
  ORGANISM  
            .
FEATURES             Location/Qualifiers
ORIGIN      
        1 tgcctgaaga gtcaatatat tataatatgc ggtggaatac aatgggctct gtacagaata
       61 catctccttt aaatccattt gctttaaaca cataggcggt ggagtcacag tatcataaac
      121 gctatctgag
//
LOCUS       M04260:30:000000         130 bp    DNA     linear   UNA 22-SEP-2016
DEFINITION  M04260:30:000000000-D0UL6:1:1101:25079:19652 1:N:0:142.
ACCESSION   geneious|urn:local:.:f-67xmf44:58
VERSION     geneious|urn:local:.:f-67xmf44:58
KEYWORDS    .
SOURCE      
  ORGANISM  
            .
FEATURES             Location/Qualifiers
ORIGIN      
        1 ctcagatagc gtttatgata ctgtgactcc accgcctatg tgtttaaagc aaatggattt
       61 aaaggagatg tattctgtac agagcccatt gtattccacc gcatattata atatattgac
      121 tcttcaggca
//
LOCUS       M04260:30:000000         151 bp    DNA     linear   UNA 22-SEP-2016
DEFINITION  M04260:30:000000000-D0UL6:1:1102:14302:12241 2:N:0:142.
ACCESSION   geneious|urn:local:.:f-67xmf44:59
VERSION     geneious|urn:local:.:f-67xmf44:59
KEYWORDS    .
SOURCE      
  ORGANISM  
            .
FEATURES             Location/Qualifiers
ORIGIN      
        1 tgcctgaaga gtcaatatat tataatatgc ggtggaatac aatgggctct gtacagaata
       61 catctccttt aaatccattt gctttaaaca cataggcggt ggagtcacag tatcataaac
      121 gctatctgag agatctggat tacattccat t
//
LOCUS       M04260:30:000000         151 bp    DNA     linear   UNA 22-SEP-2016
DEFINITION  M04260:30:000000000-D0UL6:1:1101:21117:24724 2:N:0:142.
ACCESSION   geneious|urn:local:.:f-67xmf44:60
VERSION     geneious|urn:local:.:f-67xmf44:60
KEYWORDS    .
SOURCE      
  ORGANISM  
            .
FEATURES             Location/Qualifiers
ORIGIN      
        1 tgcctgaaga gtcaatatat tataatatgc ggtggaatac aatgggctct gtacagaata
       61 catctccttt aaatccattt gctttaaaca cataggcggt ggagtcacag tatcataaac
      121 gctatctgag agatctggat tacattccat t
//
LOCUS       M04260:30:000000          87 bp    DNA     linear   UNA 22-SEP-2016
DEFINITION  M04260:30:000000000-D0UL6:1:1101:12933:15428 2:N:0:142.
ACCESSION   geneious|urn:local:.:f-67xmf44:61
VERSION     geneious|urn:local:.:f-67xmf44:61
KEYWORDS    .
SOURCE      
  ORGANISM  
            .
FEATURES             Location/Qualifiers
ORIGIN      
        1 cctgaagagt caatatatta taatatgcgg tggaatacaa tgggctctgt acagaataca
       61 tctcctttaa atccatttgc tttaaac
//
LOCUS       M04260:30:000000          87 bp    DNA     linear   UNA 22-SEP-2016
DEFINITION  M04260:30:000000000-D0UL6:1:1101:12933:15428 1:N:0:142.
ACCESSION   geneious|urn:local:.:f-67xmf44:62
VERSION     geneious|urn:local:.:f-67xmf44:62
KEYWORDS    .
SOURCE      
  ORGANISM  
            .
FEATURES             Location/Qualifiers
ORIGIN      
        1 gtttaaagca aatggattta aaggagatgt attctgtaca gagcccattg tattccaccg
       61 catattataa tatattgact cttcagg
//
LOCUS       M04260:30:000000         143 bp    DNA     linear   UNA 22-SEP-2016
DEFINITION  M04260:30:000000000-D0UL6:1:1101:20762:22210 1:N:0:142.
ACCESSION   geneious|urn:local:.:f-67xmf44:63
VERSION     geneious|urn:local:.:f-67xmf44:63
KEYWORDS    .
SOURCE      
  ORGANISM  
            .
FEATURES             Location/Qualifiers
ORIGIN      
        1 cctgaagagt caatatatta taatatgcgg tggaatacaa tgggctctgt acagaataca
       61 tctcctttaa atccatttgc tttaaacaca taggcggtgg agtcacagta tcataaacgc
      121 tatctgagag atctggatta cat
//
LOCUS       M04260:30:000000         143 bp    DNA     linear   UNA 22-SEP-2016
DEFINITION  M04260:30:000000000-D0UL6:1:1101:20762:22210 2:N:0:142.
ACCESSION   geneious|urn:local:.:f-67xmf44:64
VERSION     geneious|urn:local:.:f-67xmf44:64
KEYWORDS    .
SOURCE      
  ORGANISM  
            .
FEATURES             Location/Qualifiers
ORIGIN      
        1 atgtaatcca gatctctcag atagcgttta tgatactgtg actccaccgc ctatgtgttt
       61 aaagcaaatg gatttaaagg agatgtattc tgtacagagc ccattgtatt ccaccgcata
      121 ttataatata ttgactcttc agg
//
LOCUS       M04260:30:000000         151 bp    DNA     linear   UNA 22-SEP-2016
DEFINITION  M04260:30:000000000-D0UL6:1:1102:24698:5318 2:N:0:142.
ACCESSION   geneious|urn:local:.:f-67xmf44:65
VERSION     geneious|urn:local:.:f-67xmf44:65
KEYWORDS    .
SOURCE      
  ORGANISM  
            .
FEATURES             Location/Qualifiers
ORIGIN      
        1 cctgaagagt caatatatta taatatgcgg tggaatacaa ttggctctgt acagaataca
       61 tctcctttaa atccatttgc tttaaacaca taggcggtgg agtcacagta tcataaacgc
      121 tatctgagag atctggatta cattccatta a
//
LOCUS       M04260:30:000000         151 bp    DNA     linear   UNA 22-SEP-2016
DEFINITION  M04260:30:000000000-D0UL6:1:1101:12557:7883 2:N:0:142.
ACCESSION   geneious|urn:local:.:f-67xmf44:66
VERSION     geneious|urn:local:.:f-67xmf44:66
KEYWORDS    .
SOURCE      
  ORGANISM  
            .
FEATURES             Location/Qualifiers
ORIGIN      
        1 ctgaagagtc aatatattat aatatgcggt ggaatacaat gggctctgta cagaatacat
       61 ctcctttaaa tccatttgct ttaaacacat aggcggtgga gtcacagtat cataaacgct
      121 atctgagaga tctggattac attccattaa t
//
LOCUS       M04260:30:000000         151 bp    DNA     linear   UNA 22-SEP-2016
DEFINITION  M04260:30:000000000-D0UL6:1:1102:16057:10384 1:N:0:142.
ACCESSION   geneious|urn:local:.:f-67xmf44:67
VERSION     geneious|urn:local:.:f-67xmf44:67
KEYWORDS    .
SOURCE      
  ORGANISM  
            .
FEATURES             Location/Qualifiers
ORIGIN      
        1 aattaatgga atgtaatcca gatctctcag atagcgttta tgatactgtg actccaccgc
       61 ctatgtgttt aaagcaaatg gatttaaagg agatgtattc tgtacagagc ccattgtatt
      121 ccaccgcata ttataatata ttgactcttc a
//
LOCUS       M04260:30:000000         108 bp    DNA     linear   UNA 22-SEP-2016
DEFINITION  M04260:30:000000000-D0UL6:1:1102:23643:21156 2:N:0:142.
ACCESSION   geneious|urn:local:.:f-67xmf44:68
VERSION     geneious|urn:local:.:f-67xmf44:68
KEYWORDS    .
SOURCE      
  ORGANISM  
            .
FEATURES             Location/Qualifiers
ORIGIN      
        1 gagtcaatat attataatat gcggtggaat acaatgggct ctgtacagaa tacatctcct
       61 ttaaatccat ttgctttaaa cacataggcg gtggagtcac agtatcat
//
LOCUS       M04260:30:000000         108 bp    DNA     linear   UNA 22-SEP-2016
DEFINITION  M04260:30:000000000-D0UL6:1:1102:23643:21156 1:N:0:142.
ACCESSION   geneious|urn:local:.:f-67xmf44:69
VERSION     geneious|urn:local:.:f-67xmf44:69
KEYWORDS    .
SOURCE      
  ORGANISM  
            .
FEATURES             Location/Qualifiers
ORIGIN      
        1 atgatactgt gactccaccg cctatgtgtt taaagcaaat ggatttaaag gagatgtatt
       61 ctgtacagag cccattgtat tccaccgcat attataatat attgactc
//
LOCUS       M04260:30:000000         151 bp    DNA     linear   UNA 22-SEP-2016
DEFINITION  M04260:30:000000000-D0UL6:1:1102:17606:21194 1:N:0:142.
ACCESSION   geneious|urn:local:.:f-67xmf44:70
VERSION     geneious|urn:local:.:f-67xmf44:70
KEYWORDS    .
SOURCE      
  ORGANISM  
            .
FEATURES             Location/Qualifiers
ORIGIN      
        1 gagtcaatat attataatat gcggtggaat acaatgggct ctgtacagaa tacatctcct
       61 ttaaatccat ttgctttaaa cacataggcg gtggagtcac agtatcataa acgctatctg
      121 agagatctgg attacattcc attaatttgt t
//
LOCUS       M04260:30:000000          50 bp    DNA     linear   UNA 22-SEP-2016
DEFINITION  M04260:30:000000000-D0UL6:1:1102:21104:17088 1:N:0:142.
ACCESSION   geneious|urn:local:.:f-67xmf44:71
VERSION     geneious|urn:local:.:f-67xmf44:71
KEYWORDS    .
SOURCE      
  ORGANISM  
            .
FEATURES             Location/Qualifiers
ORIGIN      
        1 attctgtaca gagcccattg tattccaccg catattataa tatattgact
//
LOCUS       M04260:30:000000          50 bp    DNA     linear   UNA 22-SEP-2016
DEFINITION  M04260:30:000000000-D0UL6:1:1102:21104:17088 2:N:0:142.
ACCESSION   geneious|urn:local:.:f-67xmf44:72
VERSION     geneious|urn:local:.:f-67xmf44:72
KEYWORDS    .
SOURCE      
  ORGANISM  
            .
FEATURES             Location/Qualifiers
ORIGIN      
        1 agtcaatata ttataatatg cggtggaata caatgggctc tgtacagaat
//
LOCUS       M04260:30:000000         136 bp    DNA     linear   UNA 22-SEP-2016
DEFINITION  M04260:30:000000000-D0UL6:1:1101:16702:23823 1:N:0:142.
ACCESSION   geneious|urn:local:.:f-67xmf44:73
VERSION     geneious|urn:local:.:f-67xmf44:73
KEYWORDS    .
SOURCE      
  ORGANISM  
            .
FEATURES             Location/Qualifiers
ORIGIN      
        1 agtcaatata ttataatatg cggtggaata caatgggctc tgtacagaat acatctcctt
       61 taaatccatt tgctttaaac acataggcgg tggagtcaca gtatcataaa cgctatctga
      121 gagatctgga ttacat
//
LOCUS       M04260:30:000000         136 bp    DNA     linear   UNA 22-SEP-2016
DEFINITION  M04260:30:000000000-D0UL6:1:1101:16702:23823 2:N:0:142.
ACCESSION   geneious|urn:local:.:f-67xmf44:74
VERSION     geneious|urn:local:.:f-67xmf44:74
KEYWORDS    .
SOURCE      
  ORGANISM  
            .
FEATURES             Location/Qualifiers
ORIGIN      
        1 atgtaatcca gatctctcag atagcgttta tgatactgtg actccaccgc ctatgtgttt
       61 aaagcaaatg gatttaaagg agatgtattc tgtacagagc ccattgtatt ccaccgcata
      121 ttataatata ttgact
//
LOCUS       M04260:30:000000         151 bp    DNA     linear   UNA 22-SEP-2016
DEFINITION  M04260:30:000000000-D0UL6:1:1102:21518:17431 1:N:0:142.
ACCESSION   geneious|urn:local:.:f-67xmf44:75
VERSION     geneious|urn:local:.:f-67xmf44:75
KEYWORDS    .
SOURCE      
  ORGANISM  
            .
FEATURES             Location/Qualifiers
ORIGIN      
        1 agtcaatata ttataatatg cggtggaata caatgggctc tgtacagaat acatctcctt
       61 taaatccatt tgctttaaac acataggcgg tggagtcaca gtatcataaa cgctatctga
      121 gagatctgga ttacattcca ttaatttgtt t
//
LOCUS       M04260:30:000000         151 bp    DNA     linear   UNA 22-SEP-2016
DEFINITION  M04260:30:000000000-D0UL6:1:1101:11108:12214 1:N:0:142.
ACCESSION   geneious|urn:local:.:f-67xmf44:76
VERSION     geneious|urn:local:.:f-67xmf44:76
KEYWORDS    .
SOURCE      
  ORGANISM  
            .
FEATURES             Location/Qualifiers
ORIGIN      
        1 agtcaatata ttataatatg cggtggaata caatgggctc tgtacagaat acatctcctt
       61 taaatccatt tgctttaaac acataggcgg tggagtcaca gtatcataaa cgctatctga
      121 gagatctgga ttacattcca ttaatttgtt t
//
LOCUS       M04260:30:000000         151 bp    DNA     linear   UNA 22-SEP-2016
DEFINITION  M04260:30:000000000-D0UL6:1:1101:7006:9008 2:N:0:142.
ACCESSION   geneious|urn:local:.:f-67xmf44:77
VERSION     geneious|urn:local:.:f-67xmf44:77
KEYWORDS    .
SOURCE      
  ORGANISM  
            .
FEATURES             Location/Qualifiers
ORIGIN      
        1 agtcaatata ttataatatg cggtggaata caatgggctc tgtacagaat acatctcctt
       61 taaatccatt tgctttaaac acataggcgg tggagtcaca gtatcataaa cgctatctga
      121 gagatctgga ttacattcca ttaatttgtt t
//
LOCUS       M04260:30:000000         151 bp    DNA     linear   UNA 22-SEP-2016
DEFINITION  M04260:30:000000000-D0UL6:1:1102:19621:8257 1:N:0:142.
ACCESSION   geneious|urn:local:.:f-67xmf44:78
VERSION     geneious|urn:local:.:f-67xmf44:78
KEYWORDS    .
SOURCE      
  ORGANISM  
            .
FEATURES             Location/Qualifiers
ORIGIN      
        1 agtcaatata ttataatatg cggtggaata caatgggctc tgtacagaat acatctcctt
       61 taaatccatt tgctttaaac acataggcgg tggagtcaca gtatcataaa cgctatctga
      121 gagatctgga ttacattcca ttaatttgtt t
//
LOCUS       M04260:30:000000         102 bp    DNA     linear   UNA 22-SEP-2016
DEFINITION  M04260:30:000000000-D0UL6:1:1102:24881:9501 1:N:0:142.
ACCESSION   geneious|urn:local:.:f-67xmf44:79
VERSION     geneious|urn:local:.:f-67xmf44:79
KEYWORDS    .
SOURCE      
  ORGANISM  
            .
FEATURES             Location/Qualifiers
ORIGIN      
        1 gtcaatatat tataatatgc ggtggaatac aatgggctct gtacagaata catctccttt
       61 aaatccattt gctttaaaca cataggcggt ggagtcacag ta
//
LOCUS       M04260:30:000000         102 bp    DNA     linear   UNA 22-SEP-2016
DEFINITION  M04260:30:000000000-D0UL6:1:1102:24881:9501 2:N:0:142.
ACCESSION   geneious|urn:local:.:f-67xmf44:80
VERSION     geneious|urn:local:.:f-67xmf44:80
KEYWORDS    .
SOURCE      
  ORGANISM  
            .
FEATURES             Location/Qualifiers
ORIGIN      
        1 tactgtgact ccaccgccta tgtgtttaaa gcaaatggat ttaaaggaga tgtattctgt
       61 acagagccca ttgtattcca ccgcatatta taatatattg ac
//
LOCUS       M04260:30:000000         151 bp    DNA     linear   UNA 22-SEP-2016
DEFINITION  M04260:30:000000000-D0UL6:1:1101:14544:3995 2:N:0:142.
ACCESSION   geneious|urn:local:.:f-67xmf44:81
VERSION     geneious|urn:local:.:f-67xmf44:81
KEYWORDS    .
SOURCE      
  ORGANISM  
            .
FEATURES             Location/Qualifiers
ORIGIN      
        1 gtcaatatat tataatatgc ggtggaatac aatgggctct gtacagaata catctccttt
       61 aaatccattt gctttaaaca cataggcggt ggagtcacag tatcataaac gctatcttag
      121 agatctggat tacattccat taatttgttt a
//
LOCUS       M04260:30:000000         149 bp    DNA     linear   UNA 22-SEP-2016
DEFINITION  M04260:30:000000000-D0UL6:1:1102:19621:8257 2:N:0:142.
ACCESSION   geneious|urn:local:.:f-67xmf44:82
VERSION     geneious|urn:local:.:f-67xmf44:82
KEYWORDS    .
SOURCE      
  ORGANISM  
            .
FEATURES             Location/Qualifiers
ORIGIN      
        1 aaacaaatta atggaatgta atccagatct ctcagatagc gtttatgata ctgtgactcc
       61 accgcctatg tgtttaaagc aaatggattt aaaggagatg tattctgtac agagcccatt
      121 gtattccacc gcatattata atatattga
//
LOCUS       M04260:30:000000         149 bp    DNA     linear   UNA 22-SEP-2016
DEFINITION  M04260:30:000000000-D0UL6:1:1101:21117:24724 1:N:0:142.
ACCESSION   geneious|urn:local:.:f-67xmf44:83
VERSION     geneious|urn:local:.:f-67xmf44:83
KEYWORDS    .
SOURCE      
  ORGANISM  
            .
FEATURES             Location/Qualifiers
ORIGIN      
        1 aaacaaatta atggaatgta atccagatct ctcagatagc gtttatgata ctgtgactcc
       61 accgcctatg tgtttaaagc aaatggattt aaaggagatg tattctgtac agagcccatt
      121 gtattccacc gcatattata atatattga
//
LOCUS       M04260:30:000000          75 bp    DNA     linear   UNA 22-SEP-2016
DEFINITION  M04260:30:000000000-D0UL6:1:1102:22868:20504 2:N:0:142.
ACCESSION   geneious|urn:local:.:f-67xmf44:84
VERSION     geneious|urn:local:.:f-67xmf44:84
KEYWORDS    .
SOURCE      
  ORGANISM  
            .
FEATURES             Location/Qualifiers
ORIGIN      
        1 gtttaaagca aatggattta aaggagatgt attctgtaca gagcccattg tattccaccg
       61 catattataa tatat
//
LOCUS       M04260:30:000000          75 bp    DNA     linear   UNA 22-SEP-2016
DEFINITION  M04260:30:000000000-D0UL6:1:1102:22868:20504 1:N:0:142.
ACCESSION   geneious|urn:local:.:f-67xmf44:85
VERSION     geneious|urn:local:.:f-67xmf44:85
KEYWORDS    .
SOURCE      
  ORGANISM  
            .
FEATURES             Location/Qualifiers
ORIGIN      
        1 atatattata atatgcggtg gaatacaatg ggctctgtac agaatacatc tcctttaaat
       61 ccatttgctt taaac
//
LOCUS       M04260:30:000000         124 bp    DNA     linear   UNA 22-SEP-2016
DEFINITION  M04260:30:000000000-D0UL6:1:1102:16746:9454 1:N:0:142.
ACCESSION   geneious|urn:local:.:f-67xmf44:86
VERSION     geneious|urn:local:.:f-67xmf44:86
KEYWORDS    .
SOURCE      
  ORGANISM  
            .
FEATURES             Location/Qualifiers
ORIGIN      
        1 atatattata atatgcggtg gaatacaatg ggctctgtac agaatacatc tcctttaaat
       61 ccatttgctt taaacacata ggcggtggag tcacagtatc ataaacgcta tctgagagat
      121 ctgg
//
LOCUS       M04260:30:000000         124 bp    DNA     linear   UNA 22-SEP-2016
DEFINITION  M04260:30:000000000-D0UL6:1:1102:16746:9454 2:N:0:142.
ACCESSION   geneious|urn:local:.:f-67xmf44:87
VERSION     geneious|urn:local:.:f-67xmf44:87
KEYWORDS    .
SOURCE      
  ORGANISM  
            .
FEATURES             Location/Qualifiers
ORIGIN      
        1 ccagatctct cagatagcgt ttatgatact gtgactccac cgcctatgtg tttaaagcaa
       61 atggatttaa aggagatgta ttctgtacag agcccattgt attccaccgc atattataat
      121 atat
//
LOCUS       M04260:30:000000         150 bp    DNA     linear   UNA 22-SEP-2016
DEFINITION  M04260:30:000000000-D0UL6:1:1102:22266:3405 1:N:0:142.
ACCESSION   geneious|urn:local:.:f-67xmf44:88
VERSION     geneious|urn:local:.:f-67xmf44:88
KEYWORDS    .
SOURCE      
  ORGANISM  
            .
FEATURES             Location/Qualifiers
ORIGIN      
        1 atatattata atatgcggtg gaatacaatg ggctctgtac agaatacatc tcctttaaat
       61 ccatttgctt taaacacata ggcggtggag tcacagtatc ataaacgcta tctgagagat
      121 ctggattaca ttccattaat ttgtttatct
//
LOCUS       M04260:30:000000         151 bp    DNA     linear   UNA 22-SEP-2016
DEFINITION  M04260:30:000000000-D0UL6:1:1102:4147:8703 1:N:0:142.
ACCESSION   geneious|urn:local:.:f-67xmf44:89
VERSION     geneious|urn:local:.:f-67xmf44:89
KEYWORDS    .
SOURCE      
  ORGANISM  
            .
FEATURES             Location/Qualifiers
ORIGIN      
        1 atatattata atatgcggtg gaatacaatg ggctctgtac agaatacatc tcctttaaat
       61 ccatttgctt taaacacata ggcggtggag tcacagtatc ataaacgcta tctgagagat
      121 ctggattaca ttccattaat ttgtttatct t
//
LOCUS       M04260:30:000000          43 bp    DNA     linear   UNA 22-SEP-2016
DEFINITION  M04260:30:000000000-D0UL6:1:1101:15052:8057 2:N:0:142.
ACCESSION   geneious|urn:local:.:f-67xmf44:90
VERSION     geneious|urn:local:.:f-67xmf44:90
KEYWORDS    .
SOURCE      
  ORGANISM  
            .
FEATURES             Location/Qualifiers
ORIGIN      
        1 atattataat atgcggtgga atacaatggg ctctgtacag aat
//
LOCUS       M04260:30:000000          43 bp    DNA     linear   UNA 22-SEP-2016
DEFINITION  M04260:30:000000000-D0UL6:1:1101:15052:8057 1:N:0:142.
ACCESSION   geneious|urn:local:.:f-67xmf44:91
VERSION     geneious|urn:local:.:f-67xmf44:91
KEYWORDS    .
SOURCE      
  ORGANISM  
            .
FEATURES             Location/Qualifiers
ORIGIN      
        1 attctgtaca gagcccattg tattccaccg catattataa tat
//
LOCUS       M04260:30:000000          43 bp    DNA     linear   UNA 22-SEP-2016
DEFINITION  M04260:30:000000000-D0UL6:1:1101:19361:13089 2:N:0:142.
ACCESSION   geneious|urn:local:.:f-67xmf44:92
VERSION     geneious|urn:local:.:f-67xmf44:92
KEYWORDS    .
SOURCE      
  ORGANISM  
            .
FEATURES             Location/Qualifiers
ORIGIN      
        1 attctgtaca gagcccattg tattccaccg catattataa tat
//
LOCUS       M04260:30:000000          43 bp    DNA     linear   UNA 22-SEP-2016
DEFINITION  M04260:30:000000000-D0UL6:1:1102:23835:14572 1:N:0:142.
ACCESSION   geneious|urn:local:.:f-67xmf44:93
VERSION     geneious|urn:local:.:f-67xmf44:93
KEYWORDS    .
SOURCE      
  ORGANISM  
            .
FEATURES             Location/Qualifiers
ORIGIN      
        1 atattataat atgcggtgga atacaatggg ctctgtacag aat
//
LOCUS       M04260:30:000000          43 bp    DNA     linear   UNA 22-SEP-2016
DEFINITION  M04260:30:000000000-D0UL6:1:1101:19361:13089 1:N:0:142.
ACCESSION   geneious|urn:local:.:f-67xmf44:94
VERSION     geneious|urn:local:.:f-67xmf44:94
KEYWORDS    .
SOURCE      
  ORGANISM  
            .
FEATURES             Location/Qualifiers
ORIGIN      
        1 atattataat atgcggtgga atacaatggg ctctgtacag aat
//
LOCUS       M04260:30:000000          43 bp    DNA     linear   UNA 22-SEP-2016
DEFINITION  M04260:30:000000000-D0UL6:1:1102:23835:14572 2:N:0:142.
ACCESSION   geneious|urn:local:.:f-67xmf44:95
VERSION     geneious|urn:local:.:f-67xmf44:95
KEYWORDS    .
SOURCE      
  ORGANISM  
            .
FEATURES             Location/Qualifiers
ORIGIN      
        1 attctgtaca gagcccattg tattccaccg catattataa tat
//
LOCUS       M04260:30:000000          45 bp    DNA     linear   UNA 22-SEP-2016
DEFINITION  M04260:30:000000000-D0UL6:1:1102:12118:21834 1:N:0:142.
ACCESSION   geneious|urn:local:.:f-67xmf44:96
VERSION     geneious|urn:local:.:f-67xmf44:96
KEYWORDS    .
SOURCE      
  ORGANISM  
            .
FEATURES             Location/Qualifiers
ORIGIN      
        1 atattataat atgcggtgga atacaatggg ctctgtacag aatac
//
LOCUS       M04260:30:000000          45 bp    DNA     linear   UNA 22-SEP-2016
DEFINITION  M04260:30:000000000-D0UL6:1:1102:12118:21834 2:N:0:142.
ACCESSION   geneious|urn:local:.:f-67xmf44:97
VERSION     geneious|urn:local:.:f-67xmf44:97
KEYWORDS    .
SOURCE      
  ORGANISM  
            .
FEATURES             Location/Qualifiers
ORIGIN      
        1 gtattctgta cagagcccat tgtattccac cgcatattat aatat
//
LOCUS       M04260:30:000000          73 bp    DNA     linear   UNA 22-SEP-2016
DEFINITION  M04260:30:000000000-D0UL6:1:1102:8906:8045 1:N:0:142.
ACCESSION   geneious|urn:local:.:f-67xmf44:98
VERSION     geneious|urn:local:.:f-67xmf44:98
KEYWORDS    .
SOURCE      
  ORGANISM  
            .
FEATURES             Location/Qualifiers
ORIGIN      
        1 gtttaaagca aatggattta aaggagatgt attctgtaca gagcccattg tattccaccg
       61 catattataa tat
//
LOCUS       M04260:30:000000          73 bp    DNA     linear   UNA 22-SEP-2016
DEFINITION  M04260:30:000000000-D0UL6:1:1102:8906:8045 2:N:0:142.
ACCESSION   geneious|urn:local:.:f-67xmf44:99
VERSION     geneious|urn:local:.:f-67xmf44:99
KEYWORDS    .
SOURCE      
  ORGANISM  
            .
FEATURES             Location/Qualifiers
ORIGIN      
        1 atattataat atgcggtgga atacaatggg ctctgtacag aatacatctc ctttaaatcc
       61 atttgcttta aac
//
LOCUS       M04260:30:000000          86 bp    DNA     linear   UNA 22-SEP-2016
DEFINITION  M04260:30:000000000-D0UL6:1:1102:15066:24772 2:N:0:142.
ACCESSION   geneious|urn:local:.:f-67xmf44:100
VERSION     geneious|urn:local:.:f-67xmf44:100
KEYWORDS    .
SOURCE      
  ORGANISM  
            .
FEATURES             Location/Qualifiers
ORIGIN      
        1 ccaccgccta tgtgtttaaa gcaaatggat ttaaaggaga tgtattctgt acagagccca
       61 ttgtattcca ccgcatatta taatat
//
LOCUS       M04260:30:000000          86 bp    DNA     linear   UNA 22-SEP-2016
DEFINITION  M04260:30:000000000-D0UL6:1:1102:15066:24772 1:N:0:142.
ACCESSION   geneious|urn:local:.:f-67xmf44:101
VERSION     geneious|urn:local:.:f-67xmf44:101
KEYWORDS    .
SOURCE      
  ORGANISM  
            .
FEATURES             Location/Qualifiers
ORIGIN      
        1 atattataat atgcggtgga atacaatggg ctctgtacag aatacatctc ctttaaatcc
       61 atttgcttta aacacatagg cggtgg
//
LOCUS       M04260:30:000000          96 bp    DNA     linear   UNA 22-SEP-2016
DEFINITION  M04260:30:000000000-D0UL6:1:1102:18989:22252 2:N:0:142.
ACCESSION   geneious|urn:local:.:f-67xmf44:102
VERSION     geneious|urn:local:.:f-67xmf44:102
KEYWORDS    .
SOURCE      
  ORGANISM  
            .
FEATURES             Location/Qualifiers
ORIGIN      
        1 atattataat atgcggtgga atacaatggg ctctgtacag aatacatctc ctttaaatcc
       61 atttgcttta aacacatagg cggtggagtc acagta
//
LOCUS       M04260:30:000000          96 bp    DNA     linear   UNA 22-SEP-2016
DEFINITION  M04260:30:000000000-D0UL6:1:1102:18989:22252 1:N:0:142.
ACCESSION   geneious|urn:local:.:f-67xmf44:103
VERSION     geneious|urn:local:.:f-67xmf44:103
KEYWORDS    .
SOURCE      
  ORGANISM  
            .
FEATURES             Location/Qualifiers
ORIGIN      
        1 tactgtgact ccaccgccta tgtgtttaaa gcaaatggat ttaaaggaga tgtattctgt
       61 acagagccca ttgtattcca ccgcatatta taatat
//
LOCUS       M04260:30:000000         102 bp    DNA     linear   UNA 22-SEP-2016
DEFINITION  M04260:30:000000000-D0UL6:1:1102:22792:9292 1:N:0:142.
ACCESSION   geneious|urn:local:.:f-67xmf44:104
VERSION     geneious|urn:local:.:f-67xmf44:104
KEYWORDS    .
SOURCE      
  ORGANISM  
            .
FEATURES             Location/Qualifiers
ORIGIN      
        1 atattataat atgcggtgga atacaatggg ctctgtacag aatacatctc ctttaaatcc
       61 atttgcttta aacacatagg cggtggagtc acagtatcat aa
//
LOCUS       M04260:30:000000         102 bp    DNA     linear   UNA 22-SEP-2016
DEFINITION  M04260:30:000000000-D0UL6:1:1102:22792:9292 2:N:0:142.
ACCESSION   geneious|urn:local:.:f-67xmf44:105
VERSION     geneious|urn:local:.:f-67xmf44:105
KEYWORDS    .
SOURCE      
  ORGANISM  
            .
FEATURES             Location/Qualifiers
ORIGIN      
        1 ttatgatact gtgactccac cgcctatgtg tttaaagcaa atggatttaa aggagatgta
       61 ttctgtacag agcccattgt attccaccgc atattataat at
//
LOCUS       M04260:30:000000         116 bp    DNA     linear   UNA 22-SEP-2016
DEFINITION  M04260:30:000000000-D0UL6:1:1101:3554:11043 1:N:0:142.
ACCESSION   geneious|urn:local:.:f-67xmf44:106
VERSION     geneious|urn:local:.:f-67xmf44:106
KEYWORDS    .
SOURCE      
  ORGANISM  
            .
FEATURES             Location/Qualifiers
ORIGIN      
        1 atattataat atgcggtgga atacaatggg ctctgtacag aatacatctc ctttaaatcc
       61 atttgcttta aacacatagg cggtggagtc acagtatcat aaacgctatc tgagag
//
LOCUS       M04260:30:000000         116 bp    DNA     linear   UNA 22-SEP-2016
DEFINITION  M04260:30:000000000-D0UL6:1:1101:3554:11043 2:N:0:142.
ACCESSION   geneious|urn:local:.:f-67xmf44:107
VERSION     geneious|urn:local:.:f-67xmf44:107
KEYWORDS    .
SOURCE      
  ORGANISM  
            .
FEATURES             Location/Qualifiers
ORIGIN      
        1 ctctcagata gcgtttatga tactgtgact ccaccgccta tgtgtttaaa gcaaatggat
       61 ttaaaggaga tgtattctgt acagagccca ttgtattcca ccgcatatta taatat
//
LOCUS       M04260:30:000000         129 bp    DNA     linear   UNA 22-SEP-2016
DEFINITION  M04260:30:000000000-D0UL6:1:1102:8425:11885 2:N:0:142.
ACCESSION   geneious|urn:local:.:f-67xmf44:108
VERSION     geneious|urn:local:.:f-67xmf44:108
KEYWORDS    .
SOURCE      
  ORGANISM  
            .
FEATURES             Location/Qualifiers
ORIGIN      
        1 atgtaatcca gatctctcag atagcgttta tgatactgtg actccaccgc ctatgtgttt
       61 aaagcaaatg gatttaaagg agatgtattc tgtacagagc ccattgtatt ccaccgcata
      121 ttataatat
//
LOCUS       M04260:30:000000         129 bp    DNA     linear   UNA 22-SEP-2016
DEFINITION  M04260:30:000000000-D0UL6:1:1102:8425:11885 1:N:0:142.
ACCESSION   geneious|urn:local:.:f-67xmf44:109
VERSION     geneious|urn:local:.:f-67xmf44:109
KEYWORDS    .
SOURCE      
  ORGANISM  
            .
FEATURES             Location/Qualifiers
ORIGIN      
        1 atattataat atgcggtgga atacaatggg ctctgtacag aatacatctc ctttaaatcc
       61 atttgcttta aacacatagg cggtggagtc acagtatcat aaacgctatc tgagagatct
      121 ggattacat
//
LOCUS       M04260:30:000000         148 bp    DNA     linear   UNA 22-SEP-2016
DEFINITION  M04260:30:000000000-D0UL6:1:1101:23859:4944 1:N:0:142.
ACCESSION   geneious|urn:local:.:f-67xmf44:110
VERSION     geneious|urn:local:.:f-67xmf44:110
KEYWORDS    .
SOURCE      
  ORGANISM  
            .
FEATURES             Location/Qualifiers
ORIGIN      
        1 atattataat atgcggtgga atacaatggg ctctgtacag aatacatctc ctttaaatcc
       61 atttgcttta aacacatagg cggtggagtc acagtatcat aaacgctatc tgagagatct
      121 ggattacatt ccattaattt gtttatct
//
LOCUS       M04260:30:000000         148 bp    DNA     linear   UNA 22-SEP-2016
DEFINITION  M04260:30:000000000-D0UL6:1:1102:6959:10278 1:N:0:142.
ACCESSION   geneious|urn:local:.:f-67xmf44:111
VERSION     geneious|urn:local:.:f-67xmf44:111
KEYWORDS    .
SOURCE      
  ORGANISM  
            .
FEATURES             Location/Qualifiers
ORIGIN      
        1 atattataat atgcggtgga atacaatggg ctctgtacag aatacatctc ctttaaatcc
       61 atttgcttta aacacatagg cggtggagtc acagtatcat aaacgctatc tgagagatcc
      121 ggattacatt ccattaattt gtttatct
//
LOCUS       M04260:30:000000         148 bp    DNA     linear   UNA 22-SEP-2016
DEFINITION  M04260:30:000000000-D0UL6:1:1102:12946:13664 2:N:0:142.
ACCESSION   geneious|urn:local:.:f-67xmf44:112
VERSION     geneious|urn:local:.:f-67xmf44:112
KEYWORDS    .
SOURCE      
  ORGANISM  
            .
FEATURES             Location/Qualifiers
ORIGIN      
        1 atattataat atgcggtgga atacaatggg ctctgtacag aatacatctc ctttaaatcc
       61 atttgcttta aacacatagg cggtggagtc acagtatcat aaacgctatc tgagagatct
      121 ggattacatt ccattaattt gtttatct
//
LOCUS       M04260:30:000000         148 bp    DNA     linear   UNA 22-SEP-2016
DEFINITION  M04260:30:000000000-D0UL6:1:1101:3010:11536 1:N:0:142.
ACCESSION   geneious|urn:local:.:f-67xmf44:113
VERSION     geneious|urn:local:.:f-67xmf44:113
KEYWORDS    .
SOURCE      
  ORGANISM  
            .
FEATURES             Location/Qualifiers
ORIGIN      
        1 atattataat atgcggtgga atacaatggg ctctgtacag aatacatctc ctttaaatcc
       61 atttgcttta aacacatagg cggtggagtc acagtatcat aaacgctatc tgagagatct
      121 ggattacatt ccattaattt gtttatct
//
LOCUS       M04260:30:000000         148 bp    DNA     linear   UNA 22-SEP-2016
DEFINITION  M04260:30:000000000-D0UL6:1:1102:6612:10904 1:N:0:142.
ACCESSION   geneious|urn:local:.:f-67xmf44:114
VERSION     geneious|urn:local:.:f-67xmf44:114
KEYWORDS    .
SOURCE      
  ORGANISM  
            .
FEATURES             Location/Qualifiers
ORIGIN      
        1 atattataat atgcggtgga atacaatggg ctctgtacag aatacatctc ctttaaatcc
       61 atttgcttta aacacatagg cggtggagtc acagtatcat aaacgctatc tgagagatct
      121 ggattacatt ccattaattt gtttatct
//
LOCUS       M04260:30:000000         148 bp    DNA     linear   UNA 22-SEP-2016
DEFINITION  M04260:30:000000000-D0UL6:1:1102:24496:24089 1:N:0:142.
ACCESSION   geneious|urn:local:.:f-67xmf44:115
VERSION     geneious|urn:local:.:f-67xmf44:115
KEYWORDS    .
SOURCE      
  ORGANISM  
            .
FEATURES             Location/Qualifiers
ORIGIN      
        1 atattataat atgcggtgga atacaatggg ctctgtacag aatacatctc ctttaaatcc
       61 atttgcttta aacacatagg cggtggagtc acagtatcat aaacgctatc tgagagatct
      121 ggattacatt ccattaattt gtttatct
//
LOCUS       M04260:30:000000         104 bp    DNA     linear   UNA 22-SEP-2016
DEFINITION  M04260:30:000000000-D0UL6:1:1101:3002:12652 2:N:0:142.
ACCESSION   geneious|urn:local:.:f-67xmf44:116
VERSION     geneious|urn:local:.:f-67xmf44:116
KEYWORDS    .
SOURCE      
  ORGANISM  
            .
FEATURES             Location/Qualifiers
ORIGIN      
        1 attataatat gcggtggaat acaatgggct ctgtacagaa tacatctcct ttaaatccat
       61 ttgctttaaa cacataggcg gtggagtcac agtatcataa acgc
//
LOCUS       M04260:30:000000         104 bp    DNA     linear   UNA 22-SEP-2016
DEFINITION  M04260:30:000000000-D0UL6:1:1101:3002:12652 1:N:0:142.
ACCESSION   geneious|urn:local:.:f-67xmf44:117
VERSION     geneious|urn:local:.:f-67xmf44:117
KEYWORDS    .
SOURCE      
  ORGANISM  
            .
FEATURES             Location/Qualifiers
ORIGIN      
        1 gcgtttatga tactgtgact ccaccgccta tgtgtttaaa gcaaatggat ttaaaggaga
       61 tgtattctgt acagagccca ttgtattcca ccgcatatta taat
//
LOCUS       M04260:30:000000         151 bp    DNA     linear   UNA 22-SEP-2016
DEFINITION  M04260:30:000000000-D0UL6:1:1102:20203:19936 1:N:0:142.
ACCESSION   geneious|urn:local:.:f-67xmf44:118
VERSION     geneious|urn:local:.:f-67xmf44:118
KEYWORDS    .
SOURCE      
  ORGANISM  
            .
FEATURES             Location/Qualifiers
ORIGIN      
        1 attataatat gcggtggaat acaatgggct ctgtacagaa tacatctcct ttaaatccat
       61 ttgctttaaa cacataggcg gtggagtcac agtatcataa acgctatctg agagatctgg
      121 attacattcc attaatttgt ttatctctga a
//
LOCUS       M04260:30:000000         151 bp    DNA     linear   UNA 22-SEP-2016
DEFINITION  M04260:30:000000000-D0UL6:1:1101:4541:9175 1:N:0:142.
ACCESSION   geneious|urn:local:.:f-67xmf44:119
VERSION     geneious|urn:local:.:f-67xmf44:119
KEYWORDS    .
SOURCE      
  ORGANISM  
            .
FEATURES             Location/Qualifiers
ORIGIN      
        1 attataatat gcggtggaat acaatgggct ctgtacagaa tacatctcct ttaaatccat
       61 ttgctttaaa cacataggcg gtggagtcac agtatcataa acgctatctg agagatctgg
      121 attacattcc attaatttgt ttatctctga a
//
LOCUS       M04260:30:000000         151 bp    DNA     linear   UNA 22-SEP-2016
DEFINITION  M04260:30:000000000-D0UL6:1:1101:15303:24108 2:N:0:142.
ACCESSION   geneious|urn:local:.:f-67xmf44:120
VERSION     geneious|urn:local:.:f-67xmf44:120
KEYWORDS    .
SOURCE      
  ORGANISM  
            .
FEATURES             Location/Qualifiers
ORIGIN      
        1 attataatat gcggtggaat acaatgggct ctgtacagaa tacatctcct ttaaatccat
       61 ttgctttaaa cacataggcg gtggagtcac agtatcataa acgctatctg agagatctgg
      121 attacattcc attaatttgt ttatctctga a
//
LOCUS       M04260:30:000000         151 bp    DNA     linear   UNA 22-SEP-2016
DEFINITION  M04260:30:000000000-D0UL6:1:1102:21374:25755 2:N:0:142.
ACCESSION   geneious|urn:local:.:f-67xmf44:121
VERSION     geneious|urn:local:.:f-67xmf44:121
KEYWORDS    .
SOURCE      
  ORGANISM  
            .
FEATURES             Location/Qualifiers
ORIGIN      
        1 attataatat gcggtggaat acaatgggct ctgtacagaa tacatctcct ttaaatccat
       61 ttgctttaaa cacataggcg gtggagtcac agtatcataa acgctatctg agagatctgg
      121 attacattcc attaatttgt ttatctctga a
//
LOCUS       M04260:30:000000         151 bp    DNA     linear   UNA 22-SEP-2016
DEFINITION  M04260:30:000000000-D0UL6:1:1102:22266:3405 2:N:0:142.
ACCESSION   geneious|urn:local:.:f-67xmf44:122
VERSION     geneious|urn:local:.:f-67xmf44:122
KEYWORDS    .
SOURCE      
  ORGANISM  
            .
FEATURES             Location/Qualifiers
ORIGIN      
        1 tttcagagat aaacaaatta atggaatgta atccagatct ctcagatagc gtttatgata
       61 ctgtgactcc accgcctatg tgtttaaagc aaatggattt aaaggagatg tattctgtac
      121 agagcccatt gtattccacc gcatattata a
//
LOCUS       M04260:30:000000         151 bp    DNA     linear   UNA 22-SEP-2016
DEFINITION  M04260:30:000000000-D0UL6:1:1101:11108:12214 2:N:0:142.
ACCESSION   geneious|urn:local:.:f-67xmf44:123
VERSION     geneious|urn:local:.:f-67xmf44:123
KEYWORDS    .
SOURCE      
  ORGANISM  
            .
FEATURES             Location/Qualifiers
ORIGIN      
        1 tttcagagat aaacaaatta atggaatgta atccagatct ctcagatagc gtttatgata
       61 ctgtgactcc accgcctatg tgtttaaagc aaatggattt aaaggagatg tattctgtac
      121 agagcccatt gtattccacc gcatattata a
//
LOCUS       M04260:30:000000         151 bp    DNA     linear   UNA 22-SEP-2016
DEFINITION  M04260:30:000000000-D0UL6:1:1101:11894:13608 2:N:0:142.
ACCESSION   geneious|urn:local:.:f-67xmf44:124
VERSION     geneious|urn:local:.:f-67xmf44:124
KEYWORDS    .
SOURCE      
  ORGANISM  
            .
FEATURES             Location/Qualifiers
ORIGIN      
        1 tttcagagat aaacaaatta atggaatgta atccagatct ctcagatagc gtttatgata
       61 ctgtgactcc accgcctatg tgtttaaagc aaatggattt aaaggagatg tattctgtac
      121 agagcccatt gtattccacc gcatattata a
//
LOCUS       M04260:30:000000         151 bp    DNA     linear   UNA 22-SEP-2016
DEFINITION  M04260:30:000000000-D0UL6:1:1102:6612:10904 2:N:0:142.
ACCESSION   geneious|urn:local:.:f-67xmf44:125
VERSION     geneious|urn:local:.:f-67xmf44:125
KEYWORDS    .
SOURCE      
  ORGANISM  
            .
FEATURES             Location/Qualifiers
ORIGIN      
        1 tttcagagat aaacaaatta atggaatgta atccagatct ctcagatagc gtttatgata
       61 ctgtgactcc accgcctatg tgtttaaagc aaatggattt aaaggagatg tattctgtac
      121 agagcccatt gtattccacc gcatattata a
//
LOCUS       M04260:30:000000          53 bp    DNA     linear   UNA 22-SEP-2016
DEFINITION  M04260:30:000000000-D0UL6:1:1102:7371:9309 1:N:0:142.
ACCESSION   geneious|urn:local:.:f-67xmf44:126
VERSION     geneious|urn:local:.:f-67xmf44:126
KEYWORDS    .
SOURCE      
  ORGANISM  
            .
FEATURES             Location/Qualifiers
ORIGIN      
        1 atttaaagga gatgtattct gtacagagcc cattgtattc caccgcatat tat
//
LOCUS       M04260:30:000000          53 bp    DNA     linear   UNA 22-SEP-2016
DEFINITION  M04260:30:000000000-D0UL6:1:1102:7371:9309 2:N:0:142.
ACCESSION   geneious|urn:local:.:f-67xmf44:127
VERSION     geneious|urn:local:.:f-67xmf44:127
KEYWORDS    .
SOURCE      
  ORGANISM  
            .
FEATURES             Location/Qualifiers
ORIGIN      
        1 ataatatgcg gtggaataca atgggctctg tacagaatac atctccttta aat
//
LOCUS       M04260:30:000000          76 bp    DNA     linear   UNA 22-SEP-2016
DEFINITION  M04260:30:000000000-D0UL6:1:1101:19272:18082 2:N:0:142.
ACCESSION   geneious|urn:local:.:f-67xmf44:128
VERSION     geneious|urn:local:.:f-67xmf44:128
KEYWORDS    .
SOURCE      
  ORGANISM  
            .
FEATURES             Location/Qualifiers
ORIGIN      
        1 gcctatgtgt ttaaagcaaa tggatttaaa ggagatgtat tctgtacaga gcccattgta
       61 ttccaccgca tattat
//
LOCUS       M04260:30:000000          76 bp    DNA     linear   UNA 22-SEP-2016
DEFINITION  M04260:30:000000000-D0UL6:1:1101:19272:18082 1:N:0:142.
ACCESSION   geneious|urn:local:.:f-67xmf44:129
VERSION     geneious|urn:local:.:f-67xmf44:129
KEYWORDS    .
SOURCE      
  ORGANISM  
            .
FEATURES             Location/Qualifiers
ORIGIN      
        1 ataatatgcg gtggaataca atgggctctg tacagaatac atctccttta aatccatttg
       61 ctttaaacac ataggc
//
LOCUS       M04260:30:000000         111 bp    DNA     linear   UNA 22-SEP-2016
DEFINITION  M04260:30:000000000-D0UL6:1:1101:21488:20557 2:N:0:142.
ACCESSION   geneious|urn:local:.:f-67xmf44:130
VERSION     geneious|urn:local:.:f-67xmf44:130
KEYWORDS    .
SOURCE      
  ORGANISM  
            .
FEATURES             Location/Qualifiers
ORIGIN      
        1 ctctcagata gcgtttatga tactgtgact ccaccgccta tgtgtttaaa gcaaatggat
       61 ttaaaggaga tgtattctgt acagagccca ttgtattcca ccgcatatta t
//
LOCUS       M04260:30:000000         111 bp    DNA     linear   UNA 22-SEP-2016
DEFINITION  M04260:30:000000000-D0UL6:1:1101:21488:20557 1:N:0:142.
ACCESSION   geneious|urn:local:.:f-67xmf44:131
VERSION     geneious|urn:local:.:f-67xmf44:131
KEYWORDS    .
SOURCE      
  ORGANISM  
            .
FEATURES             Location/Qualifiers
ORIGIN      
        1 ataatatgcg gtggaataca atgggctctg tacagaatac atctccttta aatccatttg
       61 ctttaaacac ataggcggtg gagtcacagt atcataaacg ctatctgaga g
//
LOCUS       M04260:30:000000         126 bp    DNA     linear   UNA 22-SEP-2016
DEFINITION  M04260:30:000000000-D0UL6:1:1101:22154:4664 2:N:0:142.
ACCESSION   geneious|urn:local:.:f-67xmf44:132
VERSION     geneious|urn:local:.:f-67xmf44:132
KEYWORDS    .
SOURCE      
  ORGANISM  
            .
FEATURES             Location/Qualifiers
ORIGIN      
        1 gaatgtaatc cagatctctc agatagcgtt tatgatactg tgactccacc gcctatgtgt
       61 ttaaagcaaa tggatttaaa ggagatgtat tctgtacaga gcccattgta ttccaccgca
      121 tattat
//
LOCUS       M04260:30:000000         126 bp    DNA     linear   UNA 22-SEP-2016
DEFINITION  M04260:30:000000000-D0UL6:1:1101:22154:4664 1:N:0:142.
ACCESSION   geneious|urn:local:.:f-67xmf44:133
VERSION     geneious|urn:local:.:f-67xmf44:133
KEYWORDS    .
SOURCE      
  ORGANISM  
            .
FEATURES             Location/Qualifiers
ORIGIN      
        1 ataatatgcg gtggaataca atgggctctg tacagaatac atctccttta aatccatttg
       61 ctttaaacac ataggcggtg gagtcacagt atcataaacg ctatctgaga gatctggatt
      121 acattc
//
LOCUS       M04260:30:000000         149 bp    DNA     linear   UNA 22-SEP-2016
DEFINITION  M04260:30:000000000-D0UL6:1:1101:9319:14929 2:N:0:142.
ACCESSION   geneious|urn:local:.:f-67xmf44:134
VERSION     geneious|urn:local:.:f-67xmf44:134
KEYWORDS    .
SOURCE      
  ORGANISM  
            .
FEATURES             Location/Qualifiers
ORIGIN      
        1 ataatatgcg gtggaataca atgggctctg tacagaatac atctccttta aatccatttg
       61 ctttaaacac ataggcggtg gagtcacagt atcataaacg ctatctgaga gatctggatt
      121 acattccatt aatttgttta tctctgaaa
//
LOCUS       M04260:30:000000         149 bp    DNA     linear   UNA 22-SEP-2016
DEFINITION  M04260:30:000000000-D0UL6:1:1101:16209:22664 1:N:0:142.
ACCESSION   geneious|urn:local:.:f-67xmf44:135
VERSION     geneious|urn:local:.:f-67xmf44:135
KEYWORDS    .
SOURCE      
  ORGANISM  
            .
FEATURES             Location/Qualifiers
ORIGIN      
        1 ataatatgcg gtggaataca gtgggctctg tacagaatac atctccttta aatccatttg
       61 ctttaaacac ataggcggtg gagtcacagt atcataaacg ctatctgaga gatctggatt
      121 acattccatt aatttgttta tctctgaaa
//
LOCUS       M04260:30:000000         149 bp    DNA     linear   UNA 22-SEP-2016
DEFINITION  M04260:30:000000000-D0UL6:1:1101:2953:12598 1:N:0:142.
ACCESSION   geneious|urn:local:.:f-67xmf44:136
VERSION     geneious|urn:local:.:f-67xmf44:136
KEYWORDS    .
SOURCE      
  ORGANISM  
            .
FEATURES             Location/Qualifiers
ORIGIN      
        1 ataatatgcg gtggaataca atgggctctg tacagaatac atctccttta aatccatttg
       61 ctttaaacac ataggcggtg gagtcacagt atcataaacg ctatctgaga gatctggatt
      121 acattccatt aatttgttta tctctgaaa
//
LOCUS       M04260:30:000000         151 bp    DNA     linear   UNA 22-SEP-2016
DEFINITION  M04260:30:000000000-D0UL6:1:1102:6783:23076 2:N:0:142.
ACCESSION   geneious|urn:local:.:f-67xmf44:137
VERSION     geneious|urn:local:.:f-67xmf44:137
KEYWORDS    .
SOURCE      
  ORGANISM  
            .
FEATURES             Location/Qualifiers
ORIGIN      
        1 atgcggtgga atacaatggg ctctgtacag aatacatctc ctttaaatcc atttgcttta
       61 aacacatagg cggtggagtc acagtatcat aaacgctatc tgagagatct ggattacatt
      121 ccattaattt gtttatctct gaaactagca a
//
LOCUS       M04260:30:000000          60 bp    DNA     linear   UNA 22-SEP-2016
DEFINITION  M04260:30:000000000-D0UL6:1:1102:10809:2639 1:N:0:142.
ACCESSION   geneious|urn:local:.:f-67xmf44:138
VERSION     geneious|urn:local:.:f-67xmf44:138
KEYWORDS    .
SOURCE      
  ORGANISM  
            .
FEATURES             Location/Qualifiers
ORIGIN      
        1 gtttaaagca aatggattta aaggagatgt attctgtaca gagcccattg tattccaccg
//
LOCUS       M04260:30:000000          60 bp    DNA     linear   UNA 22-SEP-2016
DEFINITION  M04260:30:000000000-D0UL6:1:1102:10809:2639 2:N:0:142.
ACCESSION   geneious|urn:local:.:f-67xmf44:139
VERSION     geneious|urn:local:.:f-67xmf44:139
KEYWORDS    .
SOURCE      
  ORGANISM  
            .
FEATURES             Location/Qualifiers
ORIGIN      
        1 cggtggaata caatgggctc tgtacagaat acatctcctt taaatccatt tgctttaaac
//
LOCUS       M04260:30:000000          78 bp    DNA     linear   UNA 22-SEP-2016
DEFINITION  M04260:30:000000000-D0UL6:1:1102:19057:9014 1:N:0:142.
ACCESSION   geneious|urn:local:.:f-67xmf44:140
VERSION     geneious|urn:local:.:f-67xmf44:140
KEYWORDS    .
SOURCE      
  ORGANISM  
            .
FEATURES             Location/Qualifiers
ORIGIN      
        1 gtggaataca atgggctctg tacagaatac atccccttta aatccatttg ctttaaacac
       61 ataggcggtg gagtcaca
//
LOCUS       M04260:30:000000          78 bp    DNA     linear   UNA 22-SEP-2016
DEFINITION  M04260:30:000000000-D0UL6:1:1102:19057:9014 2:N:0:142.
ACCESSION   geneious|urn:local:.:f-67xmf44:141
VERSION     geneious|urn:local:.:f-67xmf44:141
KEYWORDS    .
SOURCE      
  ORGANISM  
            .
FEATURES             Location/Qualifiers
ORIGIN      
        1 tgtgactcca ccgcctatgt gtttaaagca aatggattta aaggagatgt attctgtaca
       61 gagcccattg tattccac
//
LOCUS       M04260:30:000000          85 bp    DNA     linear   UNA 22-SEP-2016
DEFINITION  M04260:30:000000000-D0UL6:1:1102:15930:23548 2:N:0:142.
ACCESSION   geneious|urn:local:.:f-67xmf44:142
VERSION     geneious|urn:local:.:f-67xmf44:142
KEYWORDS    .
SOURCE      
  ORGANISM  
            .
FEATURES             Location/Qualifiers
ORIGIN      
        1 gtggaataca atgggctctg tacagaatac atctccttta aatccatttg ctttaaacac
       61 ataggcggtg gagtcacagt atcat
//
LOCUS       M04260:30:000000          85 bp    DNA     linear   UNA 22-SEP-2016
DEFINITION  M04260:30:000000000-D0UL6:1:1102:15930:23548 1:N:0:142.
ACCESSION   geneious|urn:local:.:f-67xmf44:143
VERSION     geneious|urn:local:.:f-67xmf44:143
KEYWORDS    .
SOURCE      
  ORGANISM  
            .
FEATURES             Location/Qualifiers
ORIGIN      
        1 atgatactgt gactccaccg cctatgtgtt taaagcaaat ggatttaaag gagatgtatt
       61 ctgtacagag cccattgtat tccac
//
LOCUS       M04260:30:000000          99 bp    DNA     linear   UNA 22-SEP-2016
DEFINITION  M04260:30:000000000-D0UL6:1:1101:27072:9021 1:N:0:142.
ACCESSION   geneious|urn:local:.:f-67xmf44:144
VERSION     geneious|urn:local:.:f-67xmf44:144
KEYWORDS    .
SOURCE      
  ORGANISM  
            .
FEATURES             Location/Qualifiers
ORIGIN      
        1 ctcagatagc gtttatgata ctgtgactcc accgcctatg tgtttaaagc aaatggattt
       61 aaaggagatg tattctgtac agagcccatt gtattccac
//
LOCUS       M04260:30:000000          99 bp    DNA     linear   UNA 22-SEP-2016
DEFINITION  M04260:30:000000000-D0UL6:1:1101:27072:9021 2:N:0:142.
ACCESSION   geneious|urn:local:.:f-67xmf44:145
VERSION     geneious|urn:local:.:f-67xmf44:145
KEYWORDS    .
SOURCE      
  ORGANISM  
            .
FEATURES             Location/Qualifiers
ORIGIN      
        1 gtggaataca atgggctctg tacagaatac atctccttta aatccatttg ctttaaacac
       61 ataggcggtg gagtcacagt atcataaacg ccatctgag
//
LOCUS       M04260:30:000000         101 bp    DNA     linear   UNA 22-SEP-2016
DEFINITION  M04260:30:000000000-D0UL6:1:1102:17775:20133 2:N:0:142.
ACCESSION   geneious|urn:local:.:f-67xmf44:146
VERSION     geneious|urn:local:.:f-67xmf44:146
KEYWORDS    .
SOURCE      
  ORGANISM  
            .
FEATURES             Location/Qualifiers
ORIGIN      
        1 ctctcagata gcgtttatga tactgtgact ccaccgccta tgtgtttaaa gcaaatggat
       61 ttaaaggaga tgtattctgt acagagccca ttgtattcca c
//
LOCUS       M04260:30:000000         101 bp    DNA     linear   UNA 22-SEP-2016
DEFINITION  M04260:30:000000000-D0UL6:1:1102:17775:20133 1:N:0:142.
ACCESSION   geneious|urn:local:.:f-67xmf44:147
VERSION     geneious|urn:local:.:f-67xmf44:147
KEYWORDS    .
SOURCE      
  ORGANISM  
            .
FEATURES             Location/Qualifiers
ORIGIN      
        1 gtggaataca atgggctctg tacagaatac atctccttta aatccatttg ctttaaacac
       61 ataggcggtg gagtcacagt atcataaacg ctatctgaga g
//
LOCUS       M04260:30:000000         109 bp    DNA     linear   UNA 22-SEP-2016
DEFINITION  M04260:30:000000000-D0UL6:1:1102:10788:21060 2:N:0:142.
ACCESSION   geneious|urn:local:.:f-67xmf44:148
VERSION     geneious|urn:local:.:f-67xmf44:148
KEYWORDS    .
SOURCE      
  ORGANISM  
            .
FEATURES             Location/Qualifiers
ORIGIN      
        1 atccagatct ctcagatagc gtttatgata ctgtgactcc accgcctatg tgtttaaagc
       61 aaatggattt aaaggagatg tattctgtac agagcccatt gtattccac
//
LOCUS       M04260:30:000000         109 bp    DNA     linear   UNA 22-SEP-2016
DEFINITION  M04260:30:000000000-D0UL6:1:1102:10788:21060 1:N:0:142.
ACCESSION   geneious|urn:local:.:f-67xmf44:149
VERSION     geneious|urn:local:.:f-67xmf44:149
KEYWORDS    .
SOURCE      
  ORGANISM  
            .
FEATURES             Location/Qualifiers
ORIGIN      
        1 gtggaataca atgggctctg tacagaatac atctccttta aatccatttg ctttaaacac
       61 ataggcggtg gagtcacagt atcataaacg ctatctgaga gatctggat
//
LOCUS       M04260:30:000000         129 bp    DNA     linear   UNA 22-SEP-2016
DEFINITION  M04260:30:000000000-D0UL6:1:1101:19896:12724 1:N:0:142.
ACCESSION   geneious|urn:local:.:f-67xmf44:150
VERSION     geneious|urn:local:.:f-67xmf44:150
KEYWORDS    .
SOURCE      
  ORGANISM  
            .
FEATURES             Location/Qualifiers
ORIGIN      
        1 gtggaataca atgggctctg tacagaatac atctccttta aatccatttg ctttaaacac
       61 ataggcggtg gagtcacagt atcataaacg ctatctgaga gatctggatt acattccatt
      121 aatttgttt
//
LOCUS       M04260:30:000000         129 bp    DNA     linear   UNA 22-SEP-2016
DEFINITION  M04260:30:000000000-D0UL6:1:1101:19896:12724 2:N:0:142.
ACCESSION   geneious|urn:local:.:f-67xmf44:151
VERSION     geneious|urn:local:.:f-67xmf44:151
KEYWORDS    .
SOURCE      
  ORGANISM  
            .
FEATURES             Location/Qualifiers
ORIGIN      
        1 aaacaaatta atggaatgta atccagatct ctcagatagc gtttatgata ctgtgactcc
       61 accgcctatg tgtttaaagc aaatggattt aaaggagatg tattctgtac agagcccatt
      121 gtattccac
//
LOCUS       M04260:30:000000         139 bp    DNA     linear   UNA 22-SEP-2016
DEFINITION  M04260:30:000000000-D0UL6:1:1102:19307:17085 1:N:0:142.
ACCESSION   geneious|urn:local:.:f-67xmf44:152
VERSION     geneious|urn:local:.:f-67xmf44:152
KEYWORDS    .
SOURCE      
  ORGANISM  
            .
FEATURES             Location/Qualifiers
ORIGIN      
        1 gtggaataca atgggctctg tacagaatac atctccttta aatccatttg ctttaaacac
       61 ataggcggtg gagtcacagt atcataaacg ctatctgaga gatctggatt acattccatt
      121 aatttgttta tctctgaaa
//
LOCUS       M04260:30:000000         139 bp    DNA     linear   UNA 22-SEP-2016
DEFINITION  M04260:30:000000000-D0UL6:1:1102:19307:17085 2:N:0:142.
ACCESSION   geneious|urn:local:.:f-67xmf44:153
VERSION     geneious|urn:local:.:f-67xmf44:153
KEYWORDS    .
SOURCE      
  ORGANISM  
            .
FEATURES             Location/Qualifiers
ORIGIN      
        1 tttcagagat aaacaaatta atggaatgta atccagatct ctcagatagc gtttatgata
       61 ctgtgactcc accgcctatg tgtttaaagc aaatggattt aaaggagatg tattctgtac
      121 agagcccatt gtattccac
//
LOCUS       M04260:30:000000         148 bp    DNA     linear   UNA 22-SEP-2016
DEFINITION  M04260:30:000000000-D0UL6:1:1102:12797:27841 1:N:0:142.
ACCESSION   geneious|urn:local:.:f-67xmf44:154
VERSION     geneious|urn:local:.:f-67xmf44:154
KEYWORDS    .
SOURCE      
  ORGANISM  
            .
FEATURES             Location/Qualifiers
ORIGIN      
        1 gtggaataca atgggctctg cacagaatac atctccttta aatccatttg ctttaaacac
       61 ataggcggag gagtcacagg aaaataaacg atatccaaga gaacgggatt acataccaat
      121 aaattgttta tctatgaaac aagcaaat
//
LOCUS       M04260:30:000000         148 bp    DNA     linear   UNA 22-SEP-2016
DEFINITION  M04260:30:000000000-D0UL6:1:1102:12797:27841 2:N:0:142.
ACCESSION   geneious|urn:local:.:f-67xmf44:155
VERSION     geneious|urn:local:.:f-67xmf44:155
KEYWORDS    .
SOURCE      
  ORGANISM  
            .
FEATURES             Location/Qualifiers
ORIGIN      
        1 atttgctagt ttcagagata aacaaattaa tggaatgtaa tccagatctc tcagatagcg
       61 tttatgatac tgtgactcca ccgcctatgt gtttaaagca aatggattta aaggagatgt
      121 attctgtaca gagcctattg tattccac
//
LOCUS       M04260:30:000000         151 bp    DNA     linear   UNA 22-SEP-2016
DEFINITION  M04260:30:000000000-D0UL6:1:1102:5326:12042 2:N:0:142.
ACCESSION   geneious|urn:local:.:f-67xmf44:156
VERSION     geneious|urn:local:.:f-67xmf44:156
KEYWORDS    .
SOURCE      
  ORGANISM  
            .
FEATURES             Location/Qualifiers
ORIGIN      
        1 gtggaataca atgggctctg tacagaatac atctccttta aatccatttg ctttaaacac
       61 ataggcggtg gagtcacagt atcataaacg ctatctgaga gatttggatt acattccatt
      121 aatttgttta tctctgaaac tagcaaattt g
//
LOCUS       M04260:30:000000         151 bp    DNA     linear   UNA 22-SEP-2016
DEFINITION  M04260:30:000000000-D0UL6:1:1102:16242:13780 2:N:0:142.
ACCESSION   geneious|urn:local:.:f-67xmf44:157
VERSION     geneious|urn:local:.:f-67xmf44:157
KEYWORDS    .
SOURCE      
  ORGANISM  
            .
FEATURES             Location/Qualifiers
ORIGIN      
        1 gtggaataca atgggctctg tacagaatac atctccttta aatccatttg ctttaaacac
       61 ataggcggtg gagtcacagt atcataaacg ctatctgaga gatctggatt acattccatt
      121 aatttgttta tctctgaaac tagcaaattt g
//
LOCUS       M04260:30:000000         151 bp    DNA     linear   UNA 22-SEP-2016
DEFINITION  M04260:30:000000000-D0UL6:1:1101:17754:6254 1:N:0:142.
ACCESSION   geneious|urn:local:.:f-67xmf44:158
VERSION     geneious|urn:local:.:f-67xmf44:158
KEYWORDS    .
SOURCE      
  ORGANISM  
            .
FEATURES             Location/Qualifiers
ORIGIN      
        1 gtggaataca atgggctctg tacataatac atctccttta aatccatttg ctttaaacac
       61 ataggcggtg gagtcacagt atcataaacg ctatctgaga gatctggatt acattccatt
      121 aatttgttta tctctgaaac tagcaaattt g
//
LOCUS       M04260:30:000000         151 bp    DNA     linear   UNA 22-SEP-2016
DEFINITION  M04260:30:000000000-D0UL6:1:1102:22557:3591 2:N:0:142.
ACCESSION   geneious|urn:local:.:f-67xmf44:159
VERSION     geneious|urn:local:.:f-67xmf44:159
KEYWORDS    .
SOURCE      
  ORGANISM  
            .
FEATURES             Location/Qualifiers
ORIGIN      
        1 gtggaataca atgggctctg tacagaatac atctccttta aatccatttg ctttaaacac
       61 ataggcggtg gagtcacagt atcataaacg ctatctgaga gatctggatt acattccatt
      121 aatttgttta tctctgaaac tagcaaattt g
//
LOCUS       M04260:30:000000          56 bp    DNA     linear   UNA 22-SEP-2016
DEFINITION  M04260:30:000000000-D0UL6:1:1102:14042:27250 1:N:0:142.
ACCESSION   geneious|urn:local:.:f-67xmf44:160
VERSION     geneious|urn:local:.:f-67xmf44:160
KEYWORDS    .
SOURCE      
  ORGANISM  
            .
FEATURES             Location/Qualifiers
ORIGIN      
        1 gtttaaagca aatggattta aaggagatgt attctgtaca gagcccattg tattcc
//
LOCUS       M04260:30:000000          56 bp    DNA     linear   UNA 22-SEP-2016
DEFINITION  M04260:30:000000000-D0UL6:1:1102:14042:27250 2:N:0:142.
ACCESSION   geneious|urn:local:.:f-67xmf44:161
VERSION     geneious|urn:local:.:f-67xmf44:161
KEYWORDS    .
SOURCE      
  ORGANISM  
            .
FEATURES             Location/Qualifiers
ORIGIN      
        1 ggaatacaat gggctctgta cagaatacat ctcctttaaa tccatttgct ttaaac
//
LOCUS       M04260:30:000000          83 bp    DNA     linear   UNA 22-SEP-2016
DEFINITION  M04260:30:000000000-D0UL6:1:1102:14152:3519 2:N:0:142.
ACCESSION   geneious|urn:local:.:f-67xmf44:162
VERSION     geneious|urn:local:.:f-67xmf44:162
KEYWORDS    .
SOURCE      
  ORGANISM  
            .
FEATURES             Location/Qualifiers
ORIGIN      
        1 atgatactgt gactccaccg cctatgtgtt taaagcaaat ggatttaaag gagatgtatt
       61 ctgtacagag cccattgtat tcc
//
LOCUS       M04260:30:000000          83 bp    DNA     linear   UNA 22-SEP-2016
DEFINITION  M04260:30:000000000-D0UL6:1:1102:14152:3519 1:N:0:142.
ACCESSION   geneious|urn:local:.:f-67xmf44:163
VERSION     geneious|urn:local:.:f-67xmf44:163
KEYWORDS    .
SOURCE      
  ORGANISM  
            .
FEATURES             Location/Qualifiers
ORIGIN      
        1 ggaatacaat gggctctgta cagaatacat ctcctttaaa tccatttgct ttaaacacat
       61 aggcggtgga gtcacagtat cat
//
LOCUS       M04260:30:000000          87 bp    DNA     linear   UNA 22-SEP-2016
DEFINITION  M04260:30:000000000-D0UL6:1:1102:11657:9395 2:N:0:142.
ACCESSION   geneious|urn:local:.:f-67xmf44:164
VERSION     geneious|urn:local:.:f-67xmf44:164
KEYWORDS    .
SOURCE      
  ORGANISM  
            .
FEATURES             Location/Qualifiers
ORIGIN      
        1 ggaatacaat gggctctgta cagaatacat ctcctttaaa tccatttgct ttaaacacat
       61 aggcggtgga gtcacagtat cataaac
//
LOCUS       M04260:30:000000          87 bp    DNA     linear   UNA 22-SEP-2016
DEFINITION  M04260:30:000000000-D0UL6:1:1102:11657:9395 1:N:0:142.
ACCESSION   geneious|urn:local:.:f-67xmf44:165
VERSION     geneious|urn:local:.:f-67xmf44:165
KEYWORDS    .
SOURCE      
  ORGANISM  
            .
FEATURES             Location/Qualifiers
ORIGIN      
        1 gtttatgata ctgtgactcc accgcctatg tgtttaaagc aaatggattt aaaggagatg
       61 tattctgtac agagcccatt gtattcc
//
LOCUS       M04260:30:000000         101 bp    DNA     linear   UNA 22-SEP-2016
DEFINITION  M04260:30:000000000-D0UL6:1:1102:25326:6224 1:N:0:142.
ACCESSION   geneious|urn:local:.:f-67xmf44:166
VERSION     geneious|urn:local:.:f-67xmf44:166
KEYWORDS    .
SOURCE      
  ORGANISM  
            .
FEATURES             Location/Qualifiers
ORIGIN      
        1 ggaatacaat gggctctgta cagaatacat ctcctttaaa tccatttgct ttaaacacat
       61 aggcggtgga gtcacagtat cataaacgct atctgagaga t
//
LOCUS       M04260:30:000000         101 bp    DNA     linear   UNA 22-SEP-2016
DEFINITION  M04260:30:000000000-D0UL6:1:1102:25326:6224 2:N:0:142.
ACCESSION   geneious|urn:local:.:f-67xmf44:167
VERSION     geneious|urn:local:.:f-67xmf44:167
KEYWORDS    .
SOURCE      
  ORGANISM  
            .
FEATURES             Location/Qualifiers
ORIGIN      
        1 atctctcaga tagcgtttat gatactgtga ctccaccgcc tatgtgttta aagcaaatgg
       61 atttaaagga gatgtattct gtacagagcc cattgtattc c
//
LOCUS       M04260:30:000000         113 bp    DNA     linear   UNA 22-SEP-2016
DEFINITION  M04260:30:000000000-D0UL6:1:1101:21650:9099 2:N:0:142.
ACCESSION   geneious|urn:local:.:f-67xmf44:168
VERSION     geneious|urn:local:.:f-67xmf44:168
KEYWORDS    .
SOURCE      
  ORGANISM  
            .
FEATURES             Location/Qualifiers
ORIGIN      
        1 ggaatacaat gggctctgta cagaatacat ctcctttaaa tccatttgct ttaaacacat
       61 aggcggtgga gtcacagtat cataaacgct atctgagaga tctggattac att
//
LOCUS       M04260:30:000000         113 bp    DNA     linear   UNA 22-SEP-2016
DEFINITION  M04260:30:000000000-D0UL6:1:1101:21650:9099 1:N:0:142.
ACCESSION   geneious|urn:local:.:f-67xmf44:169
VERSION     geneious|urn:local:.:f-67xmf44:169
KEYWORDS    .
SOURCE      
  ORGANISM  
            .
FEATURES             Location/Qualifiers
ORIGIN      
        1 aatgtaatcc agatctctca gatagcgttt atgatactgt gactccaccg cctatgtgtt
       61 taaagcaaat ggatttaaag gagatgtatt ctgtacagag cccattgtat tcc
//
LOCUS       M04260:30:000000         151 bp    DNA     linear   UNA 22-SEP-2016
DEFINITION  M04260:30:000000000-D0UL6:1:1102:4584:7951 1:N:0:142.
ACCESSION   geneious|urn:local:.:f-67xmf44:170
VERSION     geneious|urn:local:.:f-67xmf44:170
KEYWORDS    .
SOURCE      
  ORGANISM  
            .
FEATURES             Location/Qualifiers
ORIGIN      
        1 ggaatacaat gggctctgta cagaatacat ctcctttaaa tccatttgct ttaaacacat
       61 aggcggtgga gtcacagtat cataaacgct atctgagaga tctggattac attccattaa
      121 tttgtttatc tctgaaacta gcaaatttgg a
//
LOCUS       M04260:30:000000         151 bp    DNA     linear   UNA 22-SEP-2016
DEFINITION  M04260:30:000000000-D0UL6:1:1101:22028:10671 2:N:0:142.
ACCESSION   geneious|urn:local:.:f-67xmf44:171
VERSION     geneious|urn:local:.:f-67xmf44:171
KEYWORDS    .
SOURCE      
  ORGANISM  
            .
FEATURES             Location/Qualifiers
ORIGIN      
        1 ggaatacaat gggctctgta cagaatacat ctcctttaaa tccatttgct ttaaacacat
       61 aggcggtgga gtcacagtat cataaacgct atctgagaga tctggattac attccattaa
      121 tttgtttatc tctgaaacta gcaaatttgg a
//
LOCUS       M04260:30:000000         151 bp    DNA     linear   UNA 22-SEP-2016
DEFINITION  M04260:30:000000000-D0UL6:1:1101:25984:11717 2:N:0:142.
ACCESSION   geneious|urn:local:.:f-67xmf44:172
VERSION     geneious|urn:local:.:f-67xmf44:172
KEYWORDS    .
SOURCE      
  ORGANISM  
            .
FEATURES             Location/Qualifiers
ORIGIN      
        1 ggaatacaat gggctctgta cagaatacat ctcctttaaa tccatttgct ttaaacacat
       61 aggcggtgga gtcacagtat cataaacgct atctgagaga tctggattac attccattaa
      121 tttgtttatc tctgaaacta gcaaatttgg a
//
LOCUS       M04260:30:000000         151 bp    DNA     linear   UNA 22-SEP-2016
DEFINITION  M04260:30:000000000-D0UL6:1:1102:9714:16557 1:N:0:142.
ACCESSION   geneious|urn:local:.:f-67xmf44:173
VERSION     geneious|urn:local:.:f-67xmf44:173
KEYWORDS    .
SOURCE      
  ORGANISM  
            .
FEATURES             Location/Qualifiers
ORIGIN      
        1 ggaatacaat gggctctgta cagaatacat ctcctttaaa tccatttgct ttaaacacat
       61 aggcggtgga gtcacagtat cataaacgct atctgagaga tctggattac attccattaa
      121 tttgtttatc tctgaaacta gcaaatttgg a
//
LOCUS       M04260:30:000000          65 bp    DNA     linear   UNA 22-SEP-2016
DEFINITION  M04260:30:000000000-D0UL6:1:1101:12852:6778 2:N:0:142.
ACCESSION   geneious|urn:local:.:f-67xmf44:174
VERSION     geneious|urn:local:.:f-67xmf44:174
KEYWORDS    .
SOURCE      
  ORGANISM  
            .
FEATURES             Location/Qualifiers
ORIGIN      
        1 gaatacaatg ggctctgtac agaatacatc tcctttaaat ccatttgctt taaacacata
       61 ggcgg
//
LOCUS       M04260:30:000000          65 bp    DNA     linear   UNA 22-SEP-2016
DEFINITION  M04260:30:000000000-D0UL6:1:1101:12852:6778 1:N:0:142.
ACCESSION   geneious|urn:local:.:f-67xmf44:175
VERSION     geneious|urn:local:.:f-67xmf44:175
KEYWORDS    .
SOURCE      
  ORGANISM  
            .
FEATURES             Location/Qualifiers
ORIGIN      
        1 ccgcctatgt gtttaaagca aatggattta aaggagatgt attctgtaca gagcccattg
       61 tattc
//
LOCUS       M04260:30:000000         151 bp    DNA     linear   UNA 22-SEP-2016
DEFINITION  M04260:30:000000000-D0UL6:1:1101:20370:17061 2:N:0:142.
ACCESSION   geneious|urn:local:.:f-67xmf44:176
VERSION     geneious|urn:local:.:f-67xmf44:176
KEYWORDS    .
SOURCE      
  ORGANISM  
            .
FEATURES             Location/Qualifiers
ORIGIN      
        1 gaatacaatg ggctctgtac agaatacatc tcctttaaat ccatttgctt taaacacata
       61 ggcggtggag tcacagtatc ataaacgcta tctgagagat ctggattaca ttccattaat
      121 ttgtttatct ctgaaactag caaatttgga t
//
LOCUS       M04260:30:000000         151 bp    DNA     linear   UNA 22-SEP-2016
DEFINITION  M04260:30:000000000-D0UL6:1:1102:13857:20413 2:N:0:142.
ACCESSION   geneious|urn:local:.:f-67xmf44:177
VERSION     geneious|urn:local:.:f-67xmf44:177
KEYWORDS    .
SOURCE      
  ORGANISM  
            .
FEATURES             Location/Qualifiers
ORIGIN      
        1 gaatacaatg ggctctgtac agaatacatc tcctttaaat ccatttgctt taaacacata
       61 ggcggtggag tcacagtatc ataaacgcta tctgagagat ctggattaca ttccattaat
      121 ttgtttatct ctgaaactag caaatttgga t
//
LOCUS       M04260:30:000000         150 bp    DNA     linear   UNA 22-SEP-2016
DEFINITION  M04260:30:000000000-D0UL6:1:1101:16209:22664 2:N:0:142.
ACCESSION   geneious|urn:local:.:f-67xmf44:178
VERSION     geneious|urn:local:.:f-67xmf44:178
KEYWORDS    .
SOURCE      
  ORGANISM  
            .
FEATURES             Location/Qualifiers
ORIGIN      
        1 atccaaattt gctagtttca gagataaaca aattaatgga atgtaatcca gatctctcag
       61 atagcgttta tgatactgtg actccaccgc ctatgtgttt aaagcaaatg gatttaaagg
      121 agatgtattc tgtacagagc ccactgtatt
//
LOCUS       M04260:30:000000         150 bp    DNA     linear   UNA 22-SEP-2016
DEFINITION  M04260:30:000000000-D0UL6:1:1102:21518:17431 2:N:0:142.
ACCESSION   geneious|urn:local:.:f-67xmf44:179
VERSION     geneious|urn:local:.:f-67xmf44:179
KEYWORDS    .
SOURCE      
  ORGANISM  
            .
FEATURES             Location/Qualifiers
ORIGIN      
        1 atccaaattt gctagtttca gagataaaca aattaatgga atgtaatcca gatctctcag
       61 atagcgttta tgatactgtg actccaccgc ctatgtgttt aaagcaaatg gatttaaagg
      121 agatgtattc tgtacagagc ccattgtatt
//
LOCUS       M04260:30:000000         127 bp    DNA     linear   UNA 22-SEP-2016
DEFINITION  M04260:30:000000000-D0UL6:1:1102:13656:24137 1:N:0:142.
ACCESSION   geneious|urn:local:.:f-67xmf44:180
VERSION     geneious|urn:local:.:f-67xmf44:180
KEYWORDS    .
SOURCE      
  ORGANISM  
            .
FEATURES             Location/Qualifiers
ORIGIN      
        1 atacaatggg ctctgtacag aatacatctc ctttaaatcc atttgcttta aacacatagg
       61 cggtggagtc acagtatcat aaacgctatc tgagagatct ggattacatt ccattaattt
      121 gtttatc
//
LOCUS       M04260:30:000000         127 bp    DNA     linear   UNA 22-SEP-2016
DEFINITION  M04260:30:000000000-D0UL6:1:1102:13656:24137 2:N:0:142.
ACCESSION   geneious|urn:local:.:f-67xmf44:181
VERSION     geneious|urn:local:.:f-67xmf44:181
KEYWORDS    .
SOURCE      
  ORGANISM  
            .
FEATURES             Location/Qualifiers
ORIGIN      
        1 gataaacaaa ttaatggaat gtaatccaga tctctcagat agcgtttatg atactgtgac
       61 tccaccgcct atgtgtttaa agcaaatgga tttaaaggag atgtattctg tacagagccc
      121 attgtat
//
LOCUS       M04260:30:000000         150 bp    DNA     linear   UNA 22-SEP-2016
DEFINITION  M04260:30:000000000-D0UL6:1:1101:9967:18835 1:N:0:142.
ACCESSION   geneious|urn:local:.:f-67xmf44:182
VERSION     geneious|urn:local:.:f-67xmf44:182
KEYWORDS    .
SOURCE      
  ORGANISM  
            .
FEATURES             Location/Qualifiers
ORIGIN      
        1 atacaatggg ctctgtacag aatacatctc ctttaaatcc atttgcttta aacacatagg
       61 cggttgagtc accgtattat aaagcctatc tgagagatct ggattacatt ccattaattt
      121 gtttatttct gaaactagca aatttggact
//
LOCUS       M04260:30:000000         150 bp    DNA     linear   UNA 22-SEP-2016
DEFINITION  M04260:30:000000000-D0UL6:1:1102:10462:22622 2:N:0:142.
ACCESSION   geneious|urn:local:.:f-67xmf44:183
VERSION     geneious|urn:local:.:f-67xmf44:183
KEYWORDS    .
SOURCE      
  ORGANISM  
            .
FEATURES             Location/Qualifiers
ORIGIN      
        1 atacaatggg ctctgtacag aatacatctc ctttaaatcc atttgcttta aacacatagg
       61 cggtggagtc acagtatcat aaacgctatc tgagagatct ggattacatt ccattaattt
      121 gtttatctct gaaactagca aatttggatt
//
LOCUS       M04260:30:000000         150 bp    DNA     linear   UNA 22-SEP-2016
DEFINITION  M04260:30:000000000-D0UL6:1:1102:4322:8856 1:N:0:142.
ACCESSION   geneious|urn:local:.:f-67xmf44:184
VERSION     geneious|urn:local:.:f-67xmf44:184
KEYWORDS    .
SOURCE      
  ORGANISM  
            .
FEATURES             Location/Qualifiers
ORIGIN      
        1 atacaatggg ctctgtacag aatacatctc ctttaaatcc atttgcttta aacacatagg
       61 cggtggagtc acagtatcat aaacactatc tgagagatct ggattacatt ccattaattt
      121 gtttatctct gaaactagca aatttggatt
//
LOCUS       M04260:30:000000         151 bp    DNA     linear   UNA 22-SEP-2016
DEFINITION  M04260:30:000000000-D0UL6:1:1101:14544:3995 1:N:0:142.
ACCESSION   geneious|urn:local:.:f-67xmf44:185
VERSION     geneious|urn:local:.:f-67xmf44:185
KEYWORDS    .
SOURCE      
  ORGANISM  
            .
FEATURES             Location/Qualifiers
ORIGIN      
        1 gaatccaaat ttgctagttt cagagataaa caaattaatg gaatgtaatc cagatctctc
       61 agatagcgtt tatgatactg tgactccacc gcctatgtgt ttaaagcaaa tggatttaaa
      121 ggagatgtat tctgtacaga gcccattgta t
//
LOCUS       M04260:30:000000         151 bp    DNA     linear   UNA 22-SEP-2016
DEFINITION  M04260:30:000000000-D0UL6:1:1102:9271:27664 2:N:0:142.
ACCESSION   geneious|urn:local:.:f-67xmf44:186
VERSION     geneious|urn:local:.:f-67xmf44:186
KEYWORDS    .
SOURCE      
  ORGANISM  
            .
FEATURES             Location/Qualifiers
ORIGIN      
        1 atacaatggg ctctgtacag aatacatctc ctttaaatcc atttgcttta aacacatagg
       61 cggtggagtc acagtatcat aaacgctatc tgagagatat ggattacatt ccattaattt
      121 gattatctct gaaaatagca aatttggatt t
//
LOCUS       M04260:30:000000         148 bp    DNA     linear   UNA 22-SEP-2016
DEFINITION  M04260:30:000000000-D0UL6:1:1102:16760:8646 2:N:0:142.
ACCESSION   geneious|urn:local:.:f-67xmf44:187
VERSION     geneious|urn:local:.:f-67xmf44:187
KEYWORDS    .
SOURCE      
  ORGANISM  
            .
FEATURES             Location/Qualifiers
ORIGIN      
        1 acaatgggct ctgtacagaa tacatctcct ttaaatccat ttgctttaaa cacataggcg
       61 gtggagtcac agtatcataa acgctatctg agagatctgg attacattcc attaatttgt
      121 ttatctctga aactagcaaa tttggatt
//
LOCUS       M04260:30:000000         148 bp    DNA     linear   UNA 22-SEP-2016
DEFINITION  M04260:30:000000000-D0UL6:1:1102:16760:8646 1:N:0:142.
ACCESSION   geneious|urn:local:.:f-67xmf44:188
VERSION     geneious|urn:local:.:f-67xmf44:188
KEYWORDS    .
SOURCE      
  ORGANISM  
            .
FEATURES             Location/Qualifiers
ORIGIN      
        1 aatccaaatt tgctagtttc agagataaac aaattaatgg aatgtaatcc agatctctca
       61 gatagcgttt atgatactgt gactccaccg cctatgtgtt taaagcaaat ggatttaaag
      121 gagatgtatt ctgtacagag cccattgt
//
LOCUS       M04260:30:000000         151 bp    DNA     linear   UNA 22-SEP-2016
DEFINITION  M04260:30:000000000-D0UL6:1:1102:26930:10428 1:N:0:142.
ACCESSION   geneious|urn:local:.:f-67xmf44:189
VERSION     geneious|urn:local:.:f-67xmf44:189
KEYWORDS    .
SOURCE      
  ORGANISM  
            .
FEATURES             Location/Qualifiers
ORIGIN      
        1 acaatgggct ctgtacagaa tacatctcct ttaaatccat ttgctttaaa cacataggcg
       61 gtggagtcac agtatcataa acgctatctg agaaatctgg attacattcc attaatttgt
      121 ttatctctga aactagcaaa tttggattca a
//
LOCUS       M04260:30:000000         151 bp    DNA     linear   UNA 22-SEP-2016
DEFINITION  M04260:30:000000000-D0UL6:1:1102:17998:17396 1:N:0:142.
ACCESSION   geneious|urn:local:.:f-67xmf44:190
VERSION     geneious|urn:local:.:f-67xmf44:190
KEYWORDS    .
SOURCE      
  ORGANISM  
            .
FEATURES             Location/Qualifiers
ORIGIN      
        1 acaatgggct ctgtacagaa tacatctcct ttaaatccat ttgctttaaa cacataggcg
       61 gtggagtcac agtatcataa acgctatctg agagatctgg attacattcc attaatttgt
      121 ttatctctga aactagcaaa tttggattca a
//
LOCUS       M04260:30:000000         151 bp    DNA     linear   UNA 22-SEP-2016
DEFINITION  M04260:30:000000000-D0UL6:1:1102:13661:14715 2:N:0:142.
ACCESSION   geneious|urn:local:.:f-67xmf44:191
VERSION     geneious|urn:local:.:f-67xmf44:191
KEYWORDS    .
SOURCE      
  ORGANISM  
            .
FEATURES             Location/Qualifiers
ORIGIN      
        1 acagtgggct ctgtacagaa tacatctcct ttaaatccat ttgctttaaa cacataggcg
       61 gtggagtcac agtatcataa acgctatctg agagatctgg attacattcc attaatttgt
      121 ttatctctga aactagcaaa tttggattca a
//
LOCUS       M04260:30:000000         151 bp    DNA     linear   UNA 22-SEP-2016
DEFINITION  M04260:30:000000000-D0UL6:1:1102:21104:11395 1:N:0:142.
ACCESSION   geneious|urn:local:.:f-67xmf44:192
VERSION     geneious|urn:local:.:f-67xmf44:192
KEYWORDS    .
SOURCE      
  ORGANISM  
            .
FEATURES             Location/Qualifiers
ORIGIN      
        1 acaatgggct ctgtacagaa tacatctcct ttaaatccat ttgctttaaa cacataggcg
       61 gtggagtcac agtatcataa acgctatctg agagatctgg attacattcc attaatttgt
      121 ttatctctga aactagcaaa tttggattca a
//
LOCUS       M04260:30:000000          73 bp    DNA     linear   UNA 22-SEP-2016
DEFINITION  M04260:30:000000000-D0UL6:1:1102:19666:19721 1:N:0:142.
ACCESSION   geneious|urn:local:.:f-67xmf44:193
VERSION     geneious|urn:local:.:f-67xmf44:193
KEYWORDS    .
SOURCE      
  ORGANISM  
            .
FEATURES             Location/Qualifiers
ORIGIN      
        1 tactgtgact ccaccgccta tgtgtttaaa gcaaatggat ttaaaggaga tgtattctgt
       61 acagagccca ttg
//
LOCUS       M04260:30:000000          73 bp    DNA     linear   UNA 22-SEP-2016
DEFINITION  M04260:30:000000000-D0UL6:1:1102:19666:19721 2:N:0:142.
ACCESSION   geneious|urn:local:.:f-67xmf44:194
VERSION     geneious|urn:local:.:f-67xmf44:194
KEYWORDS    .
SOURCE      
  ORGANISM  
            .
FEATURES             Location/Qualifiers
ORIGIN      
        1 caatgggctc tgtacagaat acatctcctt taaatccatt tgctttaaac acataggcgg
       61 tggagtcaca gta
//
LOCUS       M04260:30:000000          93 bp    DNA     linear   UNA 22-SEP-2016
DEFINITION  M04260:30:000000000-D0UL6:1:1101:29474:13221 2:N:0:142.
ACCESSION   geneious|urn:local:.:f-67xmf44:195
VERSION     geneious|urn:local:.:f-67xmf44:195
KEYWORDS    .
SOURCE      
  ORGANISM  
            .
FEATURES             Location/Qualifiers
ORIGIN      
        1 ctctcagata gcgtttatga tactgtgact ccaccgccta tgtgtttaaa gcaaatggat
       61 ttaaaggaga tgtattctgt acagagccca ttg
//
LOCUS       M04260:30:000000          93 bp    DNA     linear   UNA 22-SEP-2016
DEFINITION  M04260:30:000000000-D0UL6:1:1101:29474:13221 1:N:0:142.
ACCESSION   geneious|urn:local:.:f-67xmf44:196
VERSION     geneious|urn:local:.:f-67xmf44:196
KEYWORDS    .
SOURCE      
  ORGANISM  
            .
FEATURES             Location/Qualifiers
ORIGIN      
        1 caatgggctc tgtacagaat acatctcctt taaatccatt tgctttaaac acataggcgg
       61 cggagtcaca gtataataaa cgccatctga gag
//
LOCUS       M04260:30:000000         151 bp    DNA     linear   UNA 22-SEP-2016
DEFINITION  M04260:30:000000000-D0UL6:1:1101:21791:20090 2:N:0:142.
ACCESSION   geneious|urn:local:.:f-67xmf44:197
VERSION     geneious|urn:local:.:f-67xmf44:197
KEYWORDS    .
SOURCE      
  ORGANISM  
            .
FEATURES             Location/Qualifiers
ORIGIN      
        1 caatgggctc tgtacagaat acatctcctt taaatccatt tgctttaaac acataggcgg
       61 tggagtcaca gtatcataaa cgctatctga gagatctgga ttacattcca ttaatttgtt
      121 tatctctgaa actagcaaat ttggattcaa t
//
LOCUS       M04260:30:000000         151 bp    DNA     linear   UNA 22-SEP-2016
DEFINITION  M04260:30:000000000-D0UL6:1:1101:3317:11059 2:N:0:142.
ACCESSION   geneious|urn:local:.:f-67xmf44:198
VERSION     geneious|urn:local:.:f-67xmf44:198
KEYWORDS    .
SOURCE      
  ORGANISM  
            .
FEATURES             Location/Qualifiers
ORIGIN      
        1 caatgggctc tgtacagaat acatctcctt taaatccatt tgctttaaac acataggcgg
       61 tggagtcaca gtatcataaa cgctatctga gagatctgga ttacattcca ttaatttgtt
      121 tatctctgaa actagcaaat ttggattcaa t
//
LOCUS       M04260:30:000000         150 bp    DNA     linear   UNA 22-SEP-2016
DEFINITION  M04260:30:000000000-D0UL6:1:1102:12312:14608 2:N:0:142.
ACCESSION   geneious|urn:local:.:f-67xmf44:199
VERSION     geneious|urn:local:.:f-67xmf44:199
KEYWORDS    .
SOURCE      
  ORGANISM  
            .
FEATURES             Location/Qualifiers
ORIGIN      
        1 gggctctgta cagaatacat ctcctttaaa tccatttgct ttaaacacat aggcggtgga
       61 gtcacagtat cataaacgct atctgagaga tctggattac attccattaa tttgtttatc
      121 tctgaaacta gcaaatttgg attcaatcct
//
LOCUS       M04260:30:000000         149 bp    DNA     linear   UNA 22-SEP-2016
DEFINITION  M04260:30:000000000-D0UL6:1:1102:10830:3294 2:N:0:142.
ACCESSION   geneious|urn:local:.:f-67xmf44:200
VERSION     geneious|urn:local:.:f-67xmf44:200
KEYWORDS    .
SOURCE      
  ORGANISM  
            .
FEATURES             Location/Qualifiers
ORIGIN      
        1 ggctctgtac agaatacatc tcctttaaat ccatttgctt taaacacata ggcggtggag
       61 tcacagtatc ataaacgcta tctgagagat ctggattaca ttccattaat ttgtttatct
      121 ctgaaactag caaatttgga ttcaatcct
//
LOCUS       M04260:30:000000          62 bp    DNA     linear   UNA 22-SEP-2016
DEFINITION  M04260:30:000000000-D0UL6:1:1102:8206:7812 2:N:0:142.
ACCESSION   geneious|urn:local:.:f-67xmf44:201
VERSION     geneious|urn:local:.:f-67xmf44:201
KEYWORDS    .
SOURCE      
  ORGANISM  
            .
FEATURES             Location/Qualifiers
ORIGIN      
        1 gctctgtaca gaatacatct cctttaaatc catttgcttt aaacacatag gcggtggagt
       61 ca
//
LOCUS       M04260:30:000000          62 bp    DNA     linear   UNA 22-SEP-2016
DEFINITION  M04260:30:000000000-D0UL6:1:1102:8206:7812 1:N:0:142.
ACCESSION   geneious|urn:local:.:f-67xmf44:202
VERSION     geneious|urn:local:.:f-67xmf44:202
KEYWORDS    .
SOURCE      
  ORGANISM  
            .
FEATURES             Location/Qualifiers
ORIGIN      
        1 tgactccacc gcctatgtgt ttaaagcaaa tggatttaaa ggagatgtat tctgtacaga
       61 gc
//
LOCUS       M04260:30:000000          73 bp    DNA     linear   UNA 22-SEP-2016
DEFINITION  M04260:30:000000000-D0UL6:1:1102:12236:17742 2:N:0:142.
ACCESSION   geneious|urn:local:.:f-67xmf44:203
VERSION     geneious|urn:local:.:f-67xmf44:203
KEYWORDS    .
SOURCE      
  ORGANISM  
            .
FEATURES             Location/Qualifiers
ORIGIN      
        1 gctctgtaca gaatacatct cctttaaatc catttgcttt aaacacatag gcggtggagt
       61 cacagtatca taa
//
LOCUS       M04260:30:000000          73 bp    DNA     linear   UNA 22-SEP-2016
DEFINITION  M04260:30:000000000-D0UL6:1:1102:12236:17742 1:N:0:142.
ACCESSION   geneious|urn:local:.:f-67xmf44:204
VERSION     geneious|urn:local:.:f-67xmf44:204
KEYWORDS    .
SOURCE      
  ORGANISM  
            .
FEATURES             Location/Qualifiers
ORIGIN      
        1 ttatgatact gtgactccac cgcctatgtg tttaaagcaa atggatttaa aggagatgta
       61 ttctgtacag agc
//
LOCUS       M04260:30:000000          76 bp    DNA     linear   UNA 22-SEP-2016
DEFINITION  M04260:30:000000000-D0UL6:1:1102:20678:27327 2:N:0:142.
ACCESSION   geneious|urn:local:.:f-67xmf44:205
VERSION     geneious|urn:local:.:f-67xmf44:205
KEYWORDS    .
SOURCE      
  ORGANISM  
            .
FEATURES             Location/Qualifiers
ORIGIN      
        1 gctctgtaca gaatacatct cctttaaatc catttgcttt aaacacatag gcggtggagt
       61 cacagtatca taaacg
//
LOCUS       M04260:30:000000          76 bp    DNA     linear   UNA 22-SEP-2016
DEFINITION  M04260:30:000000000-D0UL6:1:1102:20678:27327 1:N:0:142.
ACCESSION   geneious|urn:local:.:f-67xmf44:206
VERSION     geneious|urn:local:.:f-67xmf44:206
KEYWORDS    .
SOURCE      
  ORGANISM  
            .
FEATURES             Location/Qualifiers
ORIGIN      
        1 cgtttatgat actgtgactc caccgcctat gtgtttaaag caaatggatt taaaggagat
       61 gtattctgta cagagc
//
LOCUS       M04260:30:000000          85 bp    DNA     linear   UNA 22-SEP-2016
DEFINITION  M04260:30:000000000-D0UL6:1:1102:8291:20440 1:N:0:142.
ACCESSION   geneious|urn:local:.:f-67xmf44:207
VERSION     geneious|urn:local:.:f-67xmf44:207
KEYWORDS    .
SOURCE      
  ORGANISM  
            .
FEATURES             Location/Qualifiers
ORIGIN      
        1 gctctgtaca gaatacatct cctttaaatc catttgcttt aaacacatag gcggtggagt
       61 cacagtatca taaacgctat ctgag
//
LOCUS       M04260:30:000000          85 bp    DNA     linear   UNA 22-SEP-2016
DEFINITION  M04260:30:000000000-D0UL6:1:1102:8291:20440 2:N:0:142.
ACCESSION   geneious|urn:local:.:f-67xmf44:208
VERSION     geneious|urn:local:.:f-67xmf44:208
KEYWORDS    .
SOURCE      
  ORGANISM  
            .
FEATURES             Location/Qualifiers
ORIGIN      
        1 ctcagatagc gtttatgata ctgtgactcc accgcctatg tgtttaaagc aaatggattt
       61 aaaggagatg tattctgtac agagc
//
LOCUS       M04260:30:000000          87 bp    DNA     linear   UNA 22-SEP-2016
DEFINITION  M04260:30:000000000-D0UL6:1:1101:11633:7990 1:N:0:142.
ACCESSION   geneious|urn:local:.:f-67xmf44:209
VERSION     geneious|urn:local:.:f-67xmf44:209
KEYWORDS    .
SOURCE      
  ORGANISM  
            .
FEATURES             Location/Qualifiers
ORIGIN      
        1 ctctcagata gcgtttatga tactgtgact ccaccgccta tgtgtttaaa gcaaatggat
       61 ttaaaggaga tgtattctgt acagagc
//
LOCUS       M04260:30:000000          87 bp    DNA     linear   UNA 22-SEP-2016
DEFINITION  M04260:30:000000000-D0UL6:1:1101:22409:24348 1:N:0:142.
ACCESSION   geneious|urn:local:.:f-67xmf44:210
VERSION     geneious|urn:local:.:f-67xmf44:210
KEYWORDS    .
SOURCE      
  ORGANISM  
            .
FEATURES             Location/Qualifiers
ORIGIN      
        1 gctctgtaca gaatacatct cctttaaatc catttgcttt aaacacatag gcggtggagt
       61 cacagtatca taaacgctat ctgagag
//
LOCUS       M04260:30:000000          87 bp    DNA     linear   UNA 22-SEP-2016
DEFINITION  M04260:30:000000000-D0UL6:1:1101:11633:7990 2:N:0:142.
ACCESSION   geneious|urn:local:.:f-67xmf44:211
VERSION     geneious|urn:local:.:f-67xmf44:211
KEYWORDS    .
SOURCE      
  ORGANISM  
            .
FEATURES             Location/Qualifiers
ORIGIN      
        1 gctctgtaca gaatacatct cctttaaatc catttgcttt aaacacatag gcggtggagt
       61 cacagtatca taaacgctat ctgagag
//
LOCUS       M04260:30:000000          87 bp    DNA     linear   UNA 22-SEP-2016
DEFINITION  M04260:30:000000000-D0UL6:1:1101:22409:24348 2:N:0:142.
ACCESSION   geneious|urn:local:.:f-67xmf44:212
VERSION     geneious|urn:local:.:f-67xmf44:212
KEYWORDS    .
SOURCE      
  ORGANISM  
            .
FEATURES             Location/Qualifiers
ORIGIN      
        1 ctctcagata gcgtttatga tactgtgact ccaccgccta tgtgtttaaa gcaaatggat
       61 ttaaaggaga tgtattctgt acagagc
//
LOCUS       M04260:30:000000         105 bp    DNA     linear   UNA 22-SEP-2016
DEFINITION  M04260:30:000000000-D0UL6:1:1101:18342:12941 1:N:0:142.
ACCESSION   geneious|urn:local:.:f-67xmf44:213
VERSION     geneious|urn:local:.:f-67xmf44:213
KEYWORDS    .
SOURCE      
  ORGANISM  
            .
FEATURES             Location/Qualifiers
ORIGIN      
        1 atggaatgta atccagatct cccagatagc gtttatgata ctgtgactcc accgcctatg
       61 tgtttaaagc aaatggattt aaaggagatg tattctgtac agagc
//
LOCUS       M04260:30:000000         105 bp    DNA     linear   UNA 22-SEP-2016
DEFINITION  M04260:30:000000000-D0UL6:1:1101:18342:12941 2:N:0:142.
ACCESSION   geneious|urn:local:.:f-67xmf44:214
VERSION     geneious|urn:local:.:f-67xmf44:214
KEYWORDS    .
SOURCE      
  ORGANISM  
            .
FEATURES             Location/Qualifiers
ORIGIN      
        1 gctctgtaca gaatacatct cctttaaatc catttgcttt aaacacatag gcggtggagt
       61 cacagtatca taaacgctat ctgggagatc tggattacat tccat
//
LOCUS       M04260:30:000000         150 bp    DNA     linear   UNA 22-SEP-2016
DEFINITION  M04260:30:000000000-D0UL6:1:1101:17754:6254 2:N:0:142.
ACCESSION   geneious|urn:local:.:f-67xmf44:215
VERSION     geneious|urn:local:.:f-67xmf44:215
KEYWORDS    .
SOURCE      
  ORGANISM  
            .
FEATURES             Location/Qualifiers
ORIGIN      
        1 agaggattga atccaaattt gctagtttca gagataaaca aattaatgga atgtaatcca
       61 gatctctcag atagcgttta tgatactgtg actccaccgc ctatgtgttt aaagcaaatg
      121 gatttaaagg agatgtatta tgtacagagc
//
LOCUS       M04260:30:000000         151 bp    DNA     linear   UNA 22-SEP-2016
DEFINITION  M04260:30:000000000-D0UL6:1:1102:5604:11690 2:N:0:142.
ACCESSION   geneious|urn:local:.:f-67xmf44:216
VERSION     geneious|urn:local:.:f-67xmf44:216
KEYWORDS    .
SOURCE      
  ORGANISM  
            .
FEATURES             Location/Qualifiers
ORIGIN      
        1 gctctgtaca gaatacatct cctttaaatc catttgcttt aaacacatag gcggtggagt
       61 cacagtatca taaacgctat ctgagagatc tggattacat tccattaatt tgtttatctc
      121 tgaaactagc aaatttggtt tcaatcctct t
//
LOCUS       M04260:30:000000         151 bp    DNA     linear   UNA 22-SEP-2016
DEFINITION  M04260:30:000000000-D0UL6:1:1102:8500:7355 1:N:0:142.
ACCESSION   geneious|urn:local:.:f-67xmf44:217
VERSION     geneious|urn:local:.:f-67xmf44:217
KEYWORDS    .
SOURCE      
  ORGANISM  
            .
FEATURES             Location/Qualifiers
ORIGIN      
        1 gctctgtaca gaatacatct cctttaaatc catttgcttt aaacacatag gcggtggagt
       61 cacagtatca taaacgctat ctgagagatc tggattacat tccattaatt tgtttatctc
      121 tgaaactagc aaatttggat tcaatcctct t
//
LOCUS       M04260:30:000000         151 bp    DNA     linear   UNA 22-SEP-2016
DEFINITION  M04260:30:000000000-D0UL6:1:1101:21198:23583 2:N:0:142.
ACCESSION   geneious|urn:local:.:f-67xmf44:218
VERSION     geneious|urn:local:.:f-67xmf44:218
KEYWORDS    .
SOURCE      
  ORGANISM  
            .
FEATURES             Location/Qualifiers
ORIGIN      
        1 gctctgtaca gaatacatct cctttaaatc catttgcttt aaacacatag gcggtggagt
       61 cacagtatca taaacgctat ctgagagatc tggattacat tccattaatt tgtttatctc
      121 tgaaactagc aaatttggat tcaatcctct t
//
LOCUS       M04260:30:000000         151 bp    DNA     linear   UNA 22-SEP-2016
DEFINITION  M04260:30:000000000-D0UL6:1:1101:23058:25848 1:N:0:142.
ACCESSION   geneious|urn:local:.:f-67xmf44:219
VERSION     geneious|urn:local:.:f-67xmf44:219
KEYWORDS    .
SOURCE      
  ORGANISM  
            .
FEATURES             Location/Qualifiers
ORIGIN      
        1 gctctgtaca gaatacatct cctttaaatc catttgcttt aaacacatag gcgggggagt
       61 cacagtatca taaaagctat ctgagagatc tggattacat tacattaatt tgtttatctc
      121 tgaaactagc aaatttggat tcaatactct t
//
LOCUS       M04260:30:000000         151 bp    DNA     linear   UNA 22-SEP-2016
DEFINITION  M04260:30:000000000-D0UL6:1:1101:26979:20180 2:N:0:142.
ACCESSION   geneious|urn:local:.:f-67xmf44:220
VERSION     geneious|urn:local:.:f-67xmf44:220
KEYWORDS    .
SOURCE      
  ORGANISM  
            .
FEATURES             Location/Qualifiers
ORIGIN      
        1 gctctgtaca gaatacatct cctttaaatc catttgcttt aaacacatag gcggtggagt
       61 cacagtatca taaacgctat ctgagagatc tggattacat tccattaatt tgtttatctc
      121 tgaaactagc aaatttggat tcaatcatct t
//
LOCUS       M04260:30:000000         151 bp    DNA     linear   UNA 22-SEP-2016
DEFINITION  M04260:30:000000000-D0UL6:1:1102:17113:18295 1:N:0:142.
ACCESSION   geneious|urn:local:.:f-67xmf44:221
VERSION     geneious|urn:local:.:f-67xmf44:221
KEYWORDS    .
SOURCE      
  ORGANISM  
            .
FEATURES             Location/Qualifiers
ORIGIN      
        1 gctctgtaca gaatacatct cctttaaatc catttgcttt aaacacatag gcggtggagt
       61 cacagtatca taaacgctat ctgagagatc tggattacat tccattaatt tgtttatctc
      121 tgaaactagc aaatttggat tcaatcctct t
//
LOCUS       M04260:30:000000         145 bp    DNA     linear   UNA 22-SEP-2016
DEFINITION  M04260:30:000000000-D0UL6:1:1102:21470:15605 1:N:0:142.
ACCESSION   geneious|urn:local:.:f-67xmf44:222
VERSION     geneious|urn:local:.:f-67xmf44:222
KEYWORDS    .
SOURCE      
  ORGANISM  
            .
FEATURES             Location/Qualifiers
ORIGIN      
        1 gattgaatcc aaatttgcta gtttcagaga taaacaaatt aatggaatgt aatccagatc
       61 tctcagatag cgtttatgat actgtgactc caccgcctat gtgtttaaag caaatggatt
      121 taaaggagat gtattctgta cagag
//
LOCUS       M04260:30:000000         145 bp    DNA     linear   UNA 22-SEP-2016
DEFINITION  M04260:30:000000000-D0UL6:1:1102:21470:15605 2:N:0:142.
ACCESSION   geneious|urn:local:.:f-67xmf44:223
VERSION     geneious|urn:local:.:f-67xmf44:223
KEYWORDS    .
SOURCE      
  ORGANISM  
            .
FEATURES             Location/Qualifiers
ORIGIN      
        1 ctctgtacag aatacatctc ctttaaatcc atttgcttta aacacatagg cggtggagtc
       61 accgtatcat aaacgctatc tgagagatct ggattacatt ccattaattt gtttatctct
      121 gaaactagca aatttggatt caatc
//
LOCUS       M04260:30:000000          64 bp    DNA     linear   UNA 22-SEP-2016
DEFINITION  M04260:30:000000000-D0UL6:1:1101:20878:18993 2:N:0:142.
ACCESSION   geneious|urn:local:.:f-67xmf44:224
VERSION     geneious|urn:local:.:f-67xmf44:224
KEYWORDS    .
SOURCE      
  ORGANISM  
            .
FEATURES             Location/Qualifiers
ORIGIN      
        1 actgtgactc caccgcctat gtgtttaaag caaatggatt taaaggagat gtattctgta
       61 caga
//
LOCUS       M04260:30:000000          64 bp    DNA     linear   UNA 22-SEP-2016
DEFINITION  M04260:30:000000000-D0UL6:1:1101:20878:18993 1:N:0:142.
ACCESSION   geneious|urn:local:.:f-67xmf44:225
VERSION     geneious|urn:local:.:f-67xmf44:225
KEYWORDS    .
SOURCE      
  ORGANISM  
            .
FEATURES             Location/Qualifiers
ORIGIN      
        1 tctgtacaga atacatctcc tttaaatcca tttgctttaa acacataggc ggtggagtca
       61 cagt
//
LOCUS       M04260:30:000000         151 bp    DNA     linear   UNA 22-SEP-2016
DEFINITION  M04260:30:000000000-D0UL6:1:1102:9959:21366 1:N:0:142.
ACCESSION   geneious|urn:local:.:f-67xmf44:226
VERSION     geneious|urn:local:.:f-67xmf44:226
KEYWORDS    .
SOURCE      
  ORGANISM  
            .
FEATURES             Location/Qualifiers
ORIGIN      
        1 tctgtacaga atacatctcc tttaaatcca tttgctttaa acacataggc ggtggagtca
       61 cagtatcata aacgctatct gagagatctg gattacattc cattaatttg tttatctctg
      121 aaactagcaa atttggattc aatcctctta a
//
LOCUS       M04260:30:000000         151 bp    DNA     linear   UNA 22-SEP-2016
DEFINITION  M04260:30:000000000-D0UL6:1:1102:20249:13441 1:N:0:142.
ACCESSION   geneious|urn:local:.:f-67xmf44:227
VERSION     geneious|urn:local:.:f-67xmf44:227
KEYWORDS    .
SOURCE      
  ORGANISM  
            .
FEATURES             Location/Qualifiers
ORIGIN      
        1 ctgtacagaa tacatctcct ttaaatccat ttgctttaaa cacataggcg gtggagtcac
       61 agtatcataa acgctatctg agagatctgg attacattcc attaatttgt ttatctctga
      121 aactagcaaa tttggattca atcctcttaa a
//
LOCUS       M04260:30:000000         151 bp    DNA     linear   UNA 22-SEP-2016
DEFINITION  M04260:30:000000000-D0UL6:1:1101:4085:9087 2:N:0:142.
ACCESSION   geneious|urn:local:.:f-67xmf44:228
VERSION     geneious|urn:local:.:f-67xmf44:228
KEYWORDS    .
SOURCE      
  ORGANISM  
            .
FEATURES             Location/Qualifiers
ORIGIN      
        1 ctgtacagaa tacatctcct ttaaatccat ttgctttaaa cacataggcg gtggagtcac
       61 agtatcataa acgctatctg agagatctgg attacattcc attaatttgt ttatctctga
      121 aactagcaaa tttggattca atcctcttaa a
//
LOCUS       M04260:30:000000         151 bp    DNA     linear   UNA 22-SEP-2016
DEFINITION  M04260:30:000000000-D0UL6:1:1102:16528:3845 1:N:0:142.
ACCESSION   geneious|urn:local:.:f-67xmf44:229
VERSION     geneious|urn:local:.:f-67xmf44:229
KEYWORDS    .
SOURCE      
  ORGANISM  
            .
FEATURES             Location/Qualifiers
ORIGIN      
        1 ctgtacagaa tacatctcct ttaaatccat ttgctttaaa cacataggcg gtggagtcac
       61 agtatcataa acgctatctg agagatctgg attacattcc attaatttgt ttatctctga
      121 aactagcaaa tttggattca atcctcttaa a
//
LOCUS       M04260:30:000000         151 bp    DNA     linear   UNA 22-SEP-2016
DEFINITION  M04260:30:000000000-D0UL6:1:1102:26173:16677 2:N:0:142.
ACCESSION   geneious|urn:local:.:f-67xmf44:230
VERSION     geneious|urn:local:.:f-67xmf44:230
KEYWORDS    .
SOURCE      
  ORGANISM  
            .
FEATURES             Location/Qualifiers
ORIGIN      
        1 ctgtacagaa tacatctcct ttaaatccat ttgctttaaa cacataggcg gtggagtcac
       61 agtatcataa acgctatctg agagatctgg attacattcc attaatttgt ttatctctga
      121 aactagcaaa tttggattca atcctcttaa a
//
LOCUS       M04260:30:000000         151 bp    DNA     linear   UNA 22-SEP-2016
DEFINITION  M04260:30:000000000-D0UL6:1:1102:10973:14586 1:N:0:142.
ACCESSION   geneious|urn:local:.:f-67xmf44:231
VERSION     geneious|urn:local:.:f-67xmf44:231
KEYWORDS    .
SOURCE      
  ORGANISM  
            .
FEATURES             Location/Qualifiers
ORIGIN      
        1 ctgtacagaa tacatctcct ttaaatccat ttgctttaaa cacataggcg gtggagtcac
       61 agtatcataa acgctatctg agagatctgg attacattcc attaatttgt ttatctctga
      121 aactagcaaa tttggattca atcctcttaa a
//
LOCUS       M04260:30:000000         151 bp    DNA     linear   UNA 22-SEP-2016
DEFINITION  M04260:30:000000000-D0UL6:1:1102:12011:21265 2:N:0:142.
ACCESSION   geneious|urn:local:.:f-67xmf44:232
VERSION     geneious|urn:local:.:f-67xmf44:232
KEYWORDS    .
SOURCE      
  ORGANISM  
            .
FEATURES             Location/Qualifiers
ORIGIN      
        1 ctgtacagaa tacatctcct ttaaatccat ttgctttaaa cacataggcg gtggagtcac
       61 agtatcataa acgctatctg agagatctgg attacattcc attaatttgt ttatctctga
      121 aactagcaaa tttggattca atcctcttaa a
//
LOCUS       M04260:30:000000         151 bp    DNA     linear   UNA 22-SEP-2016
DEFINITION  M04260:30:000000000-D0UL6:1:1101:21198:23583 1:N:0:142.
ACCESSION   geneious|urn:local:.:f-67xmf44:233
VERSION     geneious|urn:local:.:f-67xmf44:233
KEYWORDS    .
SOURCE      
  ORGANISM  
            .
FEATURES             Location/Qualifiers
ORIGIN      
        1 ctttaagagg attgaatcca aatttgctag tttcagagat aaacaaatta atggaatgta
       61 atccagatct ctcagatagc gtttatgata ctgtgactcc accgcctatg tgtttaaagc
      121 aaatggattt aaaggagatg tattctgtac a
//
LOCUS       M04260:30:000000         151 bp    DNA     linear   UNA 22-SEP-2016
DEFINITION  M04260:30:000000000-D0UL6:1:1102:10462:22622 1:N:0:142.
ACCESSION   geneious|urn:local:.:f-67xmf44:234
VERSION     geneious|urn:local:.:f-67xmf44:234
KEYWORDS    .
SOURCE      
  ORGANISM  
            .
FEATURES             Location/Qualifiers
ORIGIN      
        1 ctttaagagg attgaatcca aatttgctag tttcagagat aaacaaatta atggaatgta
       61 atccagatct ctcagatagc gtttatgata ctgtgactcc accgcctatg tgtttaaagc
      121 aaatggattt aaaggagatg tattctgtac a
//
LOCUS       M04260:30:000000         151 bp    DNA     linear   UNA 22-SEP-2016
DEFINITION  M04260:30:000000000-D0UL6:1:1101:11471:16952 2:N:0:142.
ACCESSION   geneious|urn:local:.:f-67xmf44:235
VERSION     geneious|urn:local:.:f-67xmf44:235
KEYWORDS    .
SOURCE      
  ORGANISM  
            .
FEATURES             Location/Qualifiers
ORIGIN      
        1 ctttaagagg attgaatcca aatttgctag tttcagagat aaacaaatta atggaatgta
       61 atccagatct ctcagatagc gtttatgata ctgtgactcc accgcctatg tgtttaaagc
      121 aaatggattt aaaggagatg tattctgtac a
//
LOCUS       M04260:30:000000         151 bp    DNA     linear   UNA 22-SEP-2016
DEFINITION  M04260:30:000000000-D0UL6:1:1101:4541:9175 2:N:0:142.
ACCESSION   geneious|urn:local:.:f-67xmf44:236
VERSION     geneious|urn:local:.:f-67xmf44:236
KEYWORDS    .
SOURCE      
  ORGANISM  
            .
FEATURES             Location/Qualifiers
ORIGIN      
        1 ctttaagagg attgaatcca aatttgctag tttcagagat aaacaaatta atggaatgta
       61 atccagatct ctcagatagc gtttatgata ctgtgactcc accgcctatg tgtttaaagc
      121 aaatggattt aaaggagatg tattctgtac a
//
LOCUS       M04260:30:000000         151 bp    DNA     linear   UNA 22-SEP-2016
DEFINITION  M04260:30:000000000-D0UL6:1:1102:9959:21366 2:N:0:142.
ACCESSION   geneious|urn:local:.:f-67xmf44:237
VERSION     geneious|urn:local:.:f-67xmf44:237
KEYWORDS    .
SOURCE      
  ORGANISM  
            .
FEATURES             Location/Qualifiers
ORIGIN      
        1 ctttaagagg attgaatcca aatttgctag tttcagagat aaacaaatta atggaatgta
       61 atccagatct ctcagatagc gtttatgata ctgtgactcc accgcctatg tgtttaaagc
      121 aaatggattt aaaggagatg tattctgtac a
//
LOCUS       M04260:30:000000         151 bp    DNA     linear   UNA 22-SEP-2016
DEFINITION  M04260:30:000000000-D0UL6:1:1102:22557:3591 1:N:0:142.
ACCESSION   geneious|urn:local:.:f-67xmf44:238
VERSION     geneious|urn:local:.:f-67xmf44:238
KEYWORDS    .
SOURCE      
  ORGANISM  
            .
FEATURES             Location/Qualifiers
ORIGIN      
        1 ctttaagagg attgaatcca aatttgctag tttcagagat aaacaaatta atggaatgta
       61 atccagatct ctcagatagc gtttatgata ctgtgactcc accgcctatg tgtttaaagc
      121 aaatggattt aaaggagatg tattctgtac a
//
LOCUS       M04260:30:000000          60 bp    DNA     linear   UNA 22-SEP-2016
DEFINITION  M04260:30:000000000-D0UL6:1:1101:22180:18887 2:N:0:142.
ACCESSION   geneious|urn:local:.:f-67xmf44:239
VERSION     geneious|urn:local:.:f-67xmf44:239
KEYWORDS    .
SOURCE      
  ORGANISM  
            .
FEATURES             Location/Qualifiers
ORIGIN      
        1 gtacagaata catctccttt aaatccattt gctttaaaca cataggcggt ggagtcacag
//
LOCUS       M04260:30:000000          60 bp    DNA     linear   UNA 22-SEP-2016
DEFINITION  M04260:30:000000000-D0UL6:1:1101:22180:18887 1:N:0:142.
ACCESSION   geneious|urn:local:.:f-67xmf44:240
VERSION     geneious|urn:local:.:f-67xmf44:240
KEYWORDS    .
SOURCE      
  ORGANISM  
            .
FEATURES             Location/Qualifiers
ORIGIN      
        1 ctgtgactcc accgcctatg tgtttaaagc aaatggattt aaaggagatg tattctgtac
//
LOCUS       M04260:30:000000          62 bp    DNA     linear   UNA 22-SEP-2016
DEFINITION  M04260:30:000000000-D0UL6:1:1101:7977:11019 2:N:0:142.
ACCESSION   geneious|urn:local:.:f-67xmf44:241
VERSION     geneious|urn:local:.:f-67xmf44:241
KEYWORDS    .
SOURCE      
  ORGANISM  
            .
FEATURES             Location/Qualifiers
ORIGIN      
        1 gtacagaata catctccttt aaatccattt gctttaaaca cataggcggt ggagtcacag
       61 ta
//
LOCUS       M04260:30:000000          62 bp    DNA     linear   UNA 22-SEP-2016
DEFINITION  M04260:30:000000000-D0UL6:1:1101:7977:11019 1:N:0:142.
ACCESSION   geneious|urn:local:.:f-67xmf44:242
VERSION     geneious|urn:local:.:f-67xmf44:242
KEYWORDS    .
SOURCE      
  ORGANISM  
            .
FEATURES             Location/Qualifiers
ORIGIN      
        1 tactgtgact ccaccgccta tgtgtttaaa gcaaatggat ttaaaggaga tgtattctgt
       61 ac
//
LOCUS       M04260:30:000000          68 bp    DNA     linear   UNA 22-SEP-2016
DEFINITION  M04260:30:000000000-D0UL6:1:1102:8325:4924 2:N:0:142.
ACCESSION   geneious|urn:local:.:f-67xmf44:243
VERSION     geneious|urn:local:.:f-67xmf44:243
KEYWORDS    .
SOURCE      
  ORGANISM  
            .
FEATURES             Location/Qualifiers
ORIGIN      
        1 gtacagaata catctccttt aaatccattt gctttaaaca cataggcggt ggagtcacag
       61 tatcataa
//
LOCUS       M04260:30:000000          68 bp    DNA     linear   UNA 22-SEP-2016
DEFINITION  M04260:30:000000000-D0UL6:1:1102:8325:4924 1:N:0:142.
ACCESSION   geneious|urn:local:.:f-67xmf44:244
VERSION     geneious|urn:local:.:f-67xmf44:244
KEYWORDS    .
SOURCE      
  ORGANISM  
            .
FEATURES             Location/Qualifiers
ORIGIN      
        1 ttatgatact gtgactccac cgcctatgtg tttaaagcaa atggatttaa aggagatgta
       61 ttctgtac
//
LOCUS       M04260:30:000000          68 bp    DNA     linear   UNA 22-SEP-2016
DEFINITION  M04260:30:000000000-D0UL6:1:1101:13057:12933 2:N:0:142.
ACCESSION   geneious|urn:local:.:f-67xmf44:245
VERSION     geneious|urn:local:.:f-67xmf44:245
KEYWORDS    .
SOURCE      
  ORGANISM  
            .
FEATURES             Location/Qualifiers
ORIGIN      
        1 gtacagaata catctccttt aaatccattt gctttaaaca cataggcggt ggagtcacag
       61 taccataa
//
LOCUS       M04260:30:000000          68 bp    DNA     linear   UNA 22-SEP-2016
DEFINITION  M04260:30:000000000-D0UL6:1:1101:13057:12933 1:N:0:142.
ACCESSION   geneious|urn:local:.:f-67xmf44:246
VERSION     geneious|urn:local:.:f-67xmf44:246
KEYWORDS    .
SOURCE      
  ORGANISM  
            .
FEATURES             Location/Qualifiers
ORIGIN      
        1 ttatggtact gtgactccac cgcctatgtg tttaaagcaa atggatttaa aggagatgta
       61 ttctgtac
//
LOCUS       M04260:30:000000          70 bp    DNA     linear   UNA 22-SEP-2016
DEFINITION  M04260:30:000000000-D0UL6:1:1101:23454:19566 2:N:0:142.
ACCESSION   geneious|urn:local:.:f-67xmf44:247
VERSION     geneious|urn:local:.:f-67xmf44:247
KEYWORDS    .
SOURCE      
  ORGANISM  
            .
FEATURES             Location/Qualifiers
ORIGIN      
        1 gtttatgata ctgtgactcc accgcctatg tgtttaaagc aaatggattt aaaggagatg
       61 tattctgtac
//
LOCUS       M04260:30:000000          70 bp    DNA     linear   UNA 22-SEP-2016
DEFINITION  M04260:30:000000000-D0UL6:1:1101:23454:19566 1:N:0:142.
ACCESSION   geneious|urn:local:.:f-67xmf44:248
VERSION     geneious|urn:local:.:f-67xmf44:248
KEYWORDS    .
SOURCE      
  ORGANISM  
            .
FEATURES             Location/Qualifiers
ORIGIN      
        1 gtacagaata catctccttt aaatccattt gctttaaaca cataggcggt ggagtcacag
       61 tatcataaac
//
LOCUS       M04260:30:000000          91 bp    DNA     linear   UNA 22-SEP-2016
DEFINITION  M04260:30:000000000-D0UL6:1:1101:18820:14853 2:N:0:142.
ACCESSION   geneious|urn:local:.:f-67xmf44:249
VERSION     geneious|urn:local:.:f-67xmf44:249
KEYWORDS    .
SOURCE      
  ORGANISM  
            .
FEATURES             Location/Qualifiers
ORIGIN      
        1 gtacagaata catctccttt aaatccattt gctttaaaca cataggcggt ggagtcacag
       61 tatcataaac gctatctgag agatctggat t
//
LOCUS       M04260:30:000000          91 bp    DNA     linear   UNA 22-SEP-2016
DEFINITION  M04260:30:000000000-D0UL6:1:1101:18820:14853 1:N:0:142.
ACCESSION   geneious|urn:local:.:f-67xmf44:250
VERSION     geneious|urn:local:.:f-67xmf44:250
KEYWORDS    .
SOURCE      
  ORGANISM  
            .
FEATURES             Location/Qualifiers
ORIGIN      
        1 aatccagatc tctcagatag cgtttatgat actgtgactc caccgcctat gtgtttaaag
       61 caaatggatt taaaggagat gtattctgta c
//
LOCUS       M04260:30:000000          95 bp    DNA     linear   UNA 22-SEP-2016
DEFINITION  M04260:30:000000000-D0UL6:1:1102:20337:18914 1:N:0:142.
ACCESSION   geneious|urn:local:.:f-67xmf44:251
VERSION     geneious|urn:local:.:f-67xmf44:251
KEYWORDS    .
SOURCE      
  ORGANISM  
            .
FEATURES             Location/Qualifiers
ORIGIN      
        1 atgtaatcca gatctctcag atagcgttta tgatactgtg actccaccgc ctatgtgttt
       61 aaagcaaatg gatttaaagg agatgtattc tgtac
//
LOCUS       M04260:30:000000          95 bp    DNA     linear   UNA 22-SEP-2016
DEFINITION  M04260:30:000000000-D0UL6:1:1101:20091:22701 1:N:0:142.
ACCESSION   geneious|urn:local:.:f-67xmf44:252
VERSION     geneious|urn:local:.:f-67xmf44:252
KEYWORDS    .
SOURCE      
  ORGANISM  
            .
FEATURES             Location/Qualifiers
ORIGIN      
        1 gtacagaata catctccttt aaatccattt gctttaaaca cataggcggt ggagtcacag
       61 tatcataaac gctatctgag agatctggat tacat
//
LOCUS       M04260:30:000000          95 bp    DNA     linear   UNA 22-SEP-2016
DEFINITION  M04260:30:000000000-D0UL6:1:1101:20091:22701 2:N:0:142.
ACCESSION   geneious|urn:local:.:f-67xmf44:253
VERSION     geneious|urn:local:.:f-67xmf44:253
KEYWORDS    .
SOURCE      
  ORGANISM  
            .
FEATURES             Location/Qualifiers
ORIGIN      
        1 atgtaatcca gatctctcag atagcgttta tgatactgtg actccaccgc ctatgtgttt
       61 aaagcaaatg gatttaaagg agatgtattc tgtac
//
LOCUS       M04260:30:000000          97 bp    DNA     linear   UNA 22-SEP-2016
DEFINITION  M04260:30:000000000-D0UL6:1:1102:22707:13628 2:N:0:142.
ACCESSION   geneious|urn:local:.:f-67xmf44:254
VERSION     geneious|urn:local:.:f-67xmf44:254
KEYWORDS    .
SOURCE      
  ORGANISM  
            .
FEATURES             Location/Qualifiers
ORIGIN      
        1 gaatgtaatc cagatctctc agatagcgtt tatgatactg tgactccacc gcctatgtgt
       61 ttaaagcaaa tggatttaaa ggagatgtat tctgtac
//
LOCUS       M04260:30:000000          97 bp    DNA     linear   UNA 22-SEP-2016
DEFINITION  M04260:30:000000000-D0UL6:1:1102:22707:13628 1:N:0:142.
ACCESSION   geneious|urn:local:.:f-67xmf44:255
VERSION     geneious|urn:local:.:f-67xmf44:255
KEYWORDS    .
SOURCE      
  ORGANISM  
            .
FEATURES             Location/Qualifiers
ORIGIN      
        1 gtacagaata catctccttt aaatccattt gctttaaaca cataggcggt ggagtcacag
       61 tatcataaac gctatctgag agatctggat tacattc
//
LOCUS       M04260:30:000000         105 bp    DNA     linear   UNA 22-SEP-2016
DEFINITION  M04260:30:000000000-D0UL6:1:1102:18748:23988 1:N:0:142.
ACCESSION   geneious|urn:local:.:f-67xmf44:256
VERSION     geneious|urn:local:.:f-67xmf44:256
KEYWORDS    .
SOURCE      
  ORGANISM  
            .
FEATURES             Location/Qualifiers
ORIGIN      
        1 gtacagaata catctccttt aaatccattt gctttaaaca cataggcggt ggagtcacag
       61 tatcataaaa gctatctgag agatctggat tacattccat taatt
//
LOCUS       M04260:30:000000         105 bp    DNA     linear   UNA 22-SEP-2016
DEFINITION  M04260:30:000000000-D0UL6:1:1102:18748:23988 2:N:0:142.
ACCESSION   geneious|urn:local:.:f-67xmf44:257
VERSION     geneious|urn:local:.:f-67xmf44:257
KEYWORDS    .
SOURCE      
  ORGANISM  
            .
FEATURES             Location/Qualifiers
ORIGIN      
        1 aattaatgga atgtaataca gatctctcag atagcgttta tgatactgtg actccaccgc
       61 atatgtgttt aaagcaaatg gatttaaagg agatgtattc tgtac
//
LOCUS       M04260:30:000000         115 bp    DNA     linear   UNA 22-SEP-2016
DEFINITION  M04260:30:000000000-D0UL6:1:1101:20186:13704 1:N:0:142.
ACCESSION   geneious|urn:local:.:f-67xmf44:258
VERSION     geneious|urn:local:.:f-67xmf44:258
KEYWORDS    .
SOURCE      
  ORGANISM  
            .
FEATURES             Location/Qualifiers
ORIGIN      
        1 gagataaaca aattaatgga atgtaatcca gatctctcag atagcgttta tgatactgtg
       61 actccaccgc ctatgtgttt aaagcaaatg gatttaaagg agatgtattc tgtac
//
LOCUS       M04260:30:000000         115 bp    DNA     linear   UNA 22-SEP-2016
DEFINITION  M04260:30:000000000-D0UL6:1:1101:20186:13704 2:N:0:142.
ACCESSION   geneious|urn:local:.:f-67xmf44:259
VERSION     geneious|urn:local:.:f-67xmf44:259
KEYWORDS    .
SOURCE      
  ORGANISM  
            .
FEATURES             Location/Qualifiers
ORIGIN      
        1 gtacagaata catctccttt aaatccattt gctttaaaca cataggcggt ggagtcacag
       61 tatcataaac gctatctgag agatctggat tacattccat taatttgttt atctc
//
LOCUS       M04260:30:000000         120 bp    DNA     linear   UNA 22-SEP-2016
DEFINITION  M04260:30:000000000-D0UL6:1:1101:27442:15211 1:N:0:142.
ACCESSION   geneious|urn:local:.:f-67xmf44:260
VERSION     geneious|urn:local:.:f-67xmf44:260
KEYWORDS    .
SOURCE      
  ORGANISM  
            .
FEATURES             Location/Qualifiers
ORIGIN      
        1 tttcagagat aaacaaatta atggaatgta atccagatct ctcagatagc gtttatgata
       61 ctgtgactcc accgcctatg tgtttaaagc aaatggattt aaaggagatg tattctgtac
//
LOCUS       M04260:30:000000         120 bp    DNA     linear   UNA 22-SEP-2016
DEFINITION  M04260:30:000000000-D0UL6:1:1101:27442:15211 2:N:0:142.
ACCESSION   geneious|urn:local:.:f-67xmf44:261
VERSION     geneious|urn:local:.:f-67xmf44:261
KEYWORDS    .
SOURCE      
  ORGANISM  
            .
FEATURES             Location/Qualifiers
ORIGIN      
        1 gtacagaata catctccttt aaatccattt gctttaaaca cataggcggt ggagtcacag
       61 tatcataaac gctatctgag agatctggat tacattccat taatttgttt atctctgaaa
//
LOCUS       M04260:30:000000         151 bp    DNA     linear   UNA 22-SEP-2016
DEFINITION  M04260:30:000000000-D0UL6:1:1101:26982:21250 1:N:0:142.
ACCESSION   geneious|urn:local:.:f-67xmf44:262
VERSION     geneious|urn:local:.:f-67xmf44:262
KEYWORDS    .
SOURCE      
  ORGANISM  
            .
FEATURES             Location/Qualifiers
ORIGIN      
        1 gtacagaata catctccttt aaatccattt gctttaaaca cataggcgga ggagctacag
       61 tatcataaac gataactcag agaattggct tacattccat taatttgttt atctcttaaa
      121 ctagcaaatt ttgaatcaat tcttttaaag a
//
LOCUS       M04260:30:000000         151 bp    DNA     linear   UNA 22-SEP-2016
DEFINITION  M04260:30:000000000-D0UL6:1:1101:11206:21415 2:N:0:142.
ACCESSION   geneious|urn:local:.:f-67xmf44:263
VERSION     geneious|urn:local:.:f-67xmf44:263
KEYWORDS    .
SOURCE      
  ORGANISM  
            .
FEATURES             Location/Qualifiers
ORIGIN      
        1 gtacagaata catctccttt aaatccattt gctttaacca cataggcggt ggagtcacag
       61 tatcataaac gctatctgag agatctggat tacattccat taatttgttt atctctgaaa
      121 ctagcaaatt tggattcaat cctcttaaag a
//
LOCUS       M04260:30:000000         151 bp    DNA     linear   UNA 22-SEP-2016
DEFINITION  M04260:30:000000000-D0UL6:1:1101:21755:10664 1:N:0:142.
ACCESSION   geneious|urn:local:.:f-67xmf44:264
VERSION     geneious|urn:local:.:f-67xmf44:264
KEYWORDS    .
SOURCE      
  ORGANISM  
            .
FEATURES             Location/Qualifiers
ORIGIN      
        1 gtacagaata catctccttt aaatccattt gctttaaaca cataggcggt ggagtcacag
       61 tatcataaac gctatctgag agatctggat tacattccat taatttgttt atctctgaaa
      121 ctagctaatt tggattcaat cctcttaaag a
//
LOCUS       M04260:30:000000         151 bp    DNA     linear   UNA 22-SEP-2016
DEFINITION  M04260:30:000000000-D0UL6:1:1102:16670:7599 1:N:0:142.
ACCESSION   geneious|urn:local:.:f-67xmf44:265
VERSION     geneious|urn:local:.:f-67xmf44:265
KEYWORDS    .
SOURCE      
  ORGANISM  
            .
FEATURES             Location/Qualifiers
ORIGIN      
        1 gtacagaata catctccttt aaatccattt gctttaaaca cataggcggt ggagtcacag
       61 tatcataaac gctatctgag agatctggat tacattccat taatttgttt atctctgaaa
      121 cttgcaaatt tggattcaat cctcttaaat a
//
LOCUS       M04260:30:000000         151 bp    DNA     linear   UNA 22-SEP-2016
DEFINITION  M04260:30:000000000-D0UL6:1:1102:7555:21588 2:N:0:142.
ACCESSION   geneious|urn:local:.:f-67xmf44:266
VERSION     geneious|urn:local:.:f-67xmf44:266
KEYWORDS    .
SOURCE      
  ORGANISM  
            .
FEATURES             Location/Qualifiers
ORIGIN      
        1 gtacagaata catctccttt aaatccattt gctttaaaca cataggcggt ggagtcacag
       61 tatcataaac gctatctgag agatctggat tacattccat taatttgttt atctccgaaa
      121 ctagcaaatt tggattcaat cctcttaaag a
//
LOCUS       M04260:30:000000         151 bp    DNA     linear   UNA 22-SEP-2016
DEFINITION  M04260:30:000000000-D0UL6:1:1102:4737:6776 2:N:0:142.
ACCESSION   geneious|urn:local:.:f-67xmf44:267
VERSION     geneious|urn:local:.:f-67xmf44:267
KEYWORDS    .
SOURCE      
  ORGANISM  
            .
FEATURES             Location/Qualifiers
ORIGIN      
        1 gtacagaata catctccttt aaatccattt gctttaaaca cataggcggt ggagtcacag
       61 tatcataaac gctatctgag agatctggat tacattccat taatttgttt atctctgaaa
      121 ctagcaaatt tggattcaat cctcttaaag a
//
LOCUS       M04260:30:000000         151 bp    DNA     linear   UNA 22-SEP-2016
DEFINITION  M04260:30:000000000-D0UL6:1:1101:10690:13818 1:N:0:142.
ACCESSION   geneious|urn:local:.:f-67xmf44:268
VERSION     geneious|urn:local:.:f-67xmf44:268
KEYWORDS    .
SOURCE      
  ORGANISM  
            .
FEATURES             Location/Qualifiers
ORIGIN      
        1 gtacagaata catctccttt aaatccattt gctttaaaca cataggcggt ggagtcacag
       61 tatcataaac gctatctgag agatctggat tacattccat taatttgttt atctctgaaa
      121 ctagcaaatt tggattcaat cctcttaaag a
//
LOCUS       M04260:30:000000         151 bp    DNA     linear   UNA 22-SEP-2016
DEFINITION  M04260:30:000000000-D0UL6:1:1101:4153:15439 1:N:0:142.
ACCESSION   geneious|urn:local:.:f-67xmf44:269
VERSION     geneious|urn:local:.:f-67xmf44:269
KEYWORDS    .
SOURCE      
  ORGANISM  
            .
FEATURES             Location/Qualifiers
ORIGIN      
        1 gtacagaata catctccttt aaatccattt gctttaaaca cataggcggt ggagtcacag
       61 tatcataaac gctatctgag agatctggat tacattccat taatttgttt atctctgaaa
      121 ctagcaaatt tggattcaat cctcttaaag a
//
LOCUS       M04260:30:000000         151 bp    DNA     linear   UNA 22-SEP-2016
DEFINITION  M04260:30:000000000-D0UL6:1:1101:10519:11432 1:N:0:142.
ACCESSION   geneious|urn:local:.:f-67xmf44:270
VERSION     geneious|urn:local:.:f-67xmf44:270
KEYWORDS    .
SOURCE      
  ORGANISM  
            .
FEATURES             Location/Qualifiers
ORIGIN      
        1 gtacagaata catctccttt aaatccattt gctttaaaca cataggcggt ggagtcacag
       61 tatcataaac gctatctgag agatctggat tacattccat taatttgttt atctctgaaa
      121 ctagcaaatt tggattcaat cctcttaaag a
//
LOCUS       M04260:30:000000         151 bp    DNA     linear   UNA 22-SEP-2016
DEFINITION  M04260:30:000000000-D0UL6:1:1101:20594:20818 1:N:0:142.
ACCESSION   geneious|urn:local:.:f-67xmf44:271
VERSION     geneious|urn:local:.:f-67xmf44:271
KEYWORDS    .
SOURCE      
  ORGANISM  
            .
FEATURES             Location/Qualifiers
ORIGIN      
        1 gtacagaata catctccttt aaatccattt gctttaaaca cataggcggt ggagtcacag
       61 tatcataaac gctatctgag agatctggat tacattccat taatttgttt atctctgaaa
      121 ctagcaaatt tggattcaat cctcttaaag a
//
LOCUS       M04260:30:000000         151 bp    DNA     linear   UNA 22-SEP-2016
DEFINITION  M04260:30:000000000-D0UL6:1:1101:24204:7269 1:N:0:142.
ACCESSION   geneious|urn:local:.:f-67xmf44:272
VERSION     geneious|urn:local:.:f-67xmf44:272
KEYWORDS    .
SOURCE      
  ORGANISM  
            .
FEATURES             Location/Qualifiers
ORIGIN      
        1 gtacagaata catctccttt aaatccattt gctttaaaca cataggcggt ggagtcacag
       61 tatcataaac gctatctgag agatctggat tacattccat taatttgttt atctctgaaa
      121 ctagcaaatt tggattcaat cctcttaaag a
//
LOCUS       M04260:30:000000         151 bp    DNA     linear   UNA 22-SEP-2016
DEFINITION  M04260:30:000000000-D0UL6:1:1102:13890:8587 2:N:0:142.
ACCESSION   geneious|urn:local:.:f-67xmf44:273
VERSION     geneious|urn:local:.:f-67xmf44:273
KEYWORDS    .
SOURCE      
  ORGANISM  
            .
FEATURES             Location/Qualifiers
ORIGIN      
        1 gtacagaata catctccttt aaatccattt gctttaaaca cataggcggt ggagtcacag
       61 tatcataaac gctatctgag agatctggat tacattccat taatttgttt atctctgaaa
      121 ctagcaaatt tggattcaat cctcttaaag t
//
LOCUS       M04260:30:000000         151 bp    DNA     linear   UNA 22-SEP-2016
DEFINITION  M04260:30:000000000-D0UL6:1:1102:23094:11071 1:N:0:142.
ACCESSION   geneious|urn:local:.:f-67xmf44:274
VERSION     geneious|urn:local:.:f-67xmf44:274
KEYWORDS    .
SOURCE      
  ORGANISM  
            .
FEATURES             Location/Qualifiers
ORIGIN      
        1 gtacagaata catctccttt aaatccattt gctttaaaca cataggcggt ggagtcacag
       61 tatcataaac gctatctgag agatctggat tacattccat taatttgttt atctctgaaa
      121 ctagcaaatt tggattcaat cctcttaaag a
//
LOCUS       M04260:30:000000         151 bp    DNA     linear   UNA 22-SEP-2016
DEFINITION  M04260:30:000000000-D0UL6:1:1101:18360:12395 2:N:0:142.
ACCESSION   geneious|urn:local:.:f-67xmf44:275
VERSION     geneious|urn:local:.:f-67xmf44:275
KEYWORDS    .
SOURCE      
  ORGANISM  
            .
FEATURES             Location/Qualifiers
ORIGIN      
        1 gtacagaata catctccttt aaatccattt gctttaaaca cataggcggt ggagtcacag
       61 tatcataaac gctatctgag agatctggat tacattccat taatttgttt atctctgaaa
      121 ctagcaaatt tggattcaat cctcttaaag a
//
LOCUS       M04260:30:000000         151 bp    DNA     linear   UNA 22-SEP-2016
DEFINITION  M04260:30:000000000-D0UL6:1:1102:28547:17896 1:N:0:142.
ACCESSION   geneious|urn:local:.:f-67xmf44:276
VERSION     geneious|urn:local:.:f-67xmf44:276
KEYWORDS    .
SOURCE      
  ORGANISM  
            .
FEATURES             Location/Qualifiers
ORIGIN      
        1 gtacagaata catctccttt aaatccattt gctttaaaca cataggcggt ggagtcacag
       61 tatcataaac gctatctgag agatctggat tacattccat taatttgttt atctctgaaa
      121 ctagcaaatt tggattcaat cctcttaaag a
//
LOCUS       M04260:30:000000         151 bp    DNA     linear   UNA 22-SEP-2016
DEFINITION  M04260:30:000000000-D0UL6:1:1101:7657:5488 1:N:0:142.
ACCESSION   geneious|urn:local:.:f-67xmf44:277
VERSION     geneious|urn:local:.:f-67xmf44:277
KEYWORDS    .
SOURCE      
  ORGANISM  
            .
FEATURES             Location/Qualifiers
ORIGIN      
        1 gtacagaata catctccttt aaatccattt gctttaaaca cataggcggt ggagtcacag
       61 tatcataaac gctatctgag agatctggat tacattccat taatttgttt ttctctgaaa
      121 ctagcaaatt tggattcaat cctcttaaag a
//
LOCUS       M04260:30:000000         151 bp    DNA     linear   UNA 22-SEP-2016
DEFINITION  M04260:30:000000000-D0UL6:1:1102:13877:5455 2:N:0:142.
ACCESSION   geneious|urn:local:.:f-67xmf44:278
VERSION     geneious|urn:local:.:f-67xmf44:278
KEYWORDS    .
SOURCE      
  ORGANISM  
            .
FEATURES             Location/Qualifiers
ORIGIN      
        1 gtacagaata catctccttt aaatccattt gctttaaaca cataggcggt ggagtcacag
       61 tatcataaac gctatctgag agatctggat tacattccat taatttgttt atctctgaaa
      121 ctagcaaatt tggattcaat cctcttaaag a
//
LOCUS       M04260:30:000000         151 bp    DNA     linear   UNA 22-SEP-2016
DEFINITION  M04260:30:000000000-D0UL6:1:1101:11670:11730 1:N:0:142.
ACCESSION   geneious|urn:local:.:f-67xmf44:279
VERSION     geneious|urn:local:.:f-67xmf44:279
KEYWORDS    .
SOURCE      
  ORGANISM  
            .
FEATURES             Location/Qualifiers
ORIGIN      
        1 gtacagaata catctccttt aaatccattt gctttaaaca cataggcggt ggagtcacag
       61 tatcataaac gctatctgag agatctggat tacattccat taatttgttt atctctgaaa
      121 ctagcaaatt tggattcaat cctcttaaag a
//
LOCUS       M04260:30:000000         151 bp    DNA     linear   UNA 22-SEP-2016
DEFINITION  M04260:30:000000000-D0UL6:1:1101:2158:17120 1:N:0:142.
ACCESSION   geneious|urn:local:.:f-67xmf44:280
VERSION     geneious|urn:local:.:f-67xmf44:280
KEYWORDS    .
SOURCE      
  ORGANISM  
            .
FEATURES             Location/Qualifiers
ORIGIN      
        1 gtacagaata catctccttt aaatccattt gctttaaaca cataggcggt ggagtcacag
       61 tatcataaac gctatctgag agatctggat tacattccat taatttgttt atctctgaaa
      121 ctagcaaatt tggattcaat cctcttaaag a
//
LOCUS       M04260:30:000000         151 bp    DNA     linear   UNA 22-SEP-2016
DEFINITION  M04260:30:000000000-D0UL6:1:1102:18579:16541 2:N:0:142.
ACCESSION   geneious|urn:local:.:f-67xmf44:281
VERSION     geneious|urn:local:.:f-67xmf44:281
KEYWORDS    .
SOURCE      
  ORGANISM  
            .
FEATURES             Location/Qualifiers
ORIGIN      
        1 gtacagaata catctccttt aaatccattt gctttaaaca cataggcggt ggagtcacag
       61 tatcataaac gctatctgag agatctggat tacattccat taatttgttt atctctgaaa
      121 ctagcaaatt tggattcaat cctcttaaag a
//
LOCUS       M04260:30:000000         151 bp    DNA     linear   UNA 22-SEP-2016
DEFINITION  M04260:30:000000000-D0UL6:1:1102:19472:27764 1:N:0:142.
ACCESSION   geneious|urn:local:.:f-67xmf44:282
VERSION     geneious|urn:local:.:f-67xmf44:282
KEYWORDS    .
SOURCE      
  ORGANISM  
            .
FEATURES             Location/Qualifiers
ORIGIN      
        1 gtacagaata catctccttt aaatccattt gctttaaaca cataggcggt ggagtcacag
       61 tatcataaac gctatctgag agatctggat tacattccat taatttgttt atctctgaaa
      121 ctagcaaatt tggattcaat cctcttgaag a
//
LOCUS       M04260:30:000000         151 bp    DNA     linear   UNA 22-SEP-2016
DEFINITION  M04260:30:000000000-D0UL6:1:1101:9306:16466 1:N:0:142.
ACCESSION   geneious|urn:local:.:f-67xmf44:283
VERSION     geneious|urn:local:.:f-67xmf44:283
KEYWORDS    .
SOURCE      
  ORGANISM  
            .
FEATURES             Location/Qualifiers
ORIGIN      
        1 gtacagaata catctccttt aaatccattt gctttaaaca cataggcggt ggaggcacaa
       61 tatcataaac gctatttgag agagctggat taaattccat ttatttgttt atctctgaaa
      121 ctagcaaatt tggattcaat cctcttaaag a
//
LOCUS       M04260:30:000000         150 bp    DNA     linear   UNA 22-SEP-2016
DEFINITION  M04260:30:000000000-D0UL6:1:1101:24319:10021 1:N:0:142.
ACCESSION   geneious|urn:local:.:f-67xmf44:284
VERSION     geneious|urn:local:.:f-67xmf44:284
KEYWORDS    .
SOURCE      
  ORGANISM  
            .
FEATURES             Location/Qualifiers
ORIGIN      
        1 tctttaagag gattgaatcc aaatttgcta gtttcagaga taaacaaatt aatggaatgt
       61 aatccagatc tctcagatag cgtttatgat actgtgactc caccgccctg tctcttatac
      121 acactccgag cccacgagac atgcgcagat
//
LOCUS       M04260:30:000000         150 bp    DNA     linear   UNA 22-SEP-2016
DEFINITION  M04260:30:000000000-D0UL6:1:1102:12312:14608 1:N:0:142.
ACCESSION   geneious|urn:local:.:f-67xmf44:285
VERSION     geneious|urn:local:.:f-67xmf44:285
KEYWORDS    .
SOURCE      
  ORGANISM  
            .
FEATURES             Location/Qualifiers
ORIGIN      
        1 tctttaagag gattgaatcc aaatttgcta gtttcagaga taaacaaatt aatggaatgt
       61 aatccagatc tctcagatag cgtttatgat actgtgactc caccgcctat gtgtttaaag
      121 caaatggatt taaaggagat gtattctgta
//
LOCUS       M04260:30:000000         150 bp    DNA     linear   UNA 22-SEP-2016
DEFINITION  M04260:30:000000000-D0UL6:1:1102:22271:14562 2:N:0:142.
ACCESSION   geneious|urn:local:.:f-67xmf44:286
VERSION     geneious|urn:local:.:f-67xmf44:286
KEYWORDS    .
SOURCE      
  ORGANISM  
            .
FEATURES             Location/Qualifiers
ORIGIN      
        1 tctttaagag gattgaatcc aaatttgcta gtttcagaga taaacaaatt aatggaatgt
       61 aatccagatc tctcagatag cgtttatgat actgtgactc caccgcctat gtgtttaaag
      121 caaatggatt taaaggagat gtattctgta
//
LOCUS       M04260:30:000000         151 bp    DNA     linear   UNA 22-SEP-2016
DEFINITION  M04260:30:000000000-D0UL6:1:1101:23417:19987 2:N:0:142.
ACCESSION   geneious|urn:local:.:f-67xmf44:287
VERSION     geneious|urn:local:.:f-67xmf44:287
KEYWORDS    .
SOURCE      
  ORGANISM  
            .
FEATURES             Location/Qualifiers
ORIGIN      
        1 atctttaaga ggattgaatc caaatttgct agtttcagag ataaacaaat taatggaatg
       61 taatccagat ctctcagata gcgtttatga tactgtgact ccaccgccta tgtgtttaaa
      121 gcaaatggat ttaaaggaga tgtattctgt a
//
LOCUS       M04260:30:000000         151 bp    DNA     linear   UNA 22-SEP-2016
DEFINITION  M04260:30:000000000-D0UL6:1:1102:10830:3294 1:N:0:142.
ACCESSION   geneious|urn:local:.:f-67xmf44:288
VERSION     geneious|urn:local:.:f-67xmf44:288
KEYWORDS    .
SOURCE      
  ORGANISM  
            .
FEATURES             Location/Qualifiers
ORIGIN      
        1 atctttaaga ggattgaatc caaatttgct agtttcagag ataaacaaat taatggaatg
       61 taatccagat ctctcagata gcgtttatga tactgtgact ccaccgccta tgtgtttaaa
      121 gcaaatggat ttaaaggaga tgtattctgt a
//
LOCUS       M04260:30:000000         151 bp    DNA     linear   UNA 22-SEP-2016
DEFINITION  M04260:30:000000000-D0UL6:1:1101:9306:16466 2:N:0:142.
ACCESSION   geneious|urn:local:.:f-67xmf44:289
VERSION     geneious|urn:local:.:f-67xmf44:289
KEYWORDS    .
SOURCE      
  ORGANISM  
            .
FEATURES             Location/Qualifiers
ORIGIN      
        1 atctttaaga ggattgaatc caaatttgct agtttcagag ataaacaaat taatggaatg
       61 taatccagat ctctcagata gcgtttatga tactgtgact ccaccgccta tgtgtttaaa
      121 gcaaatggat ttaaaggaga tgtattctgt a
//
LOCUS       M04260:30:000000         151 bp    DNA     linear   UNA 22-SEP-2016
DEFINITION  M04260:30:000000000-D0UL6:1:1101:9967:18835 2:N:0:142.
ACCESSION   geneious|urn:local:.:f-67xmf44:290
VERSION     geneious|urn:local:.:f-67xmf44:290
KEYWORDS    .
SOURCE      
  ORGANISM  
            .
FEATURES             Location/Qualifiers
ORIGIN      
        1 atctttaaga ggattgaatc caaatttgct agtttcagag ataaacaaat taatggaatg
       61 taatccagat ctctcagata gcgtttatga tactgtgact ccaccgccta tgcgtttaaa
      121 gcaaatggat ttaaaggaga tgtattctgt a
//
LOCUS       M04260:30:000000         151 bp    DNA     linear   UNA 22-SEP-2016
DEFINITION  M04260:30:000000000-D0UL6:1:1102:5604:11690 1:N:0:142.
ACCESSION   geneious|urn:local:.:f-67xmf44:291
VERSION     geneious|urn:local:.:f-67xmf44:291
KEYWORDS    .
SOURCE      
  ORGANISM  
            .
FEATURES             Location/Qualifiers
ORIGIN      
        1 atctttaaga ggattgaatc caaatttgct agtttcagag ataaacaaat taatggaatg
       61 taatccagat ctctcagata gcgtttatga tactgtgact ccaccgccta tgtgtttaaa
      121 gcaaatggat ttaaaggagt tgtattttga a
//
LOCUS       M04260:30:000000         151 bp    DNA     linear   UNA 22-SEP-2016
DEFINITION  M04260:30:000000000-D0UL6:1:1102:20203:19936 2:N:0:142.
ACCESSION   geneious|urn:local:.:f-67xmf44:292
VERSION     geneious|urn:local:.:f-67xmf44:292
KEYWORDS    .
SOURCE      
  ORGANISM  
            .
FEATURES             Location/Qualifiers
ORIGIN      
        1 atctttaaga ggattgaatc caaatttgct agtttcagag ataaacaaat taatggaatg
       61 taatccagat ctctcagata gcgtttatga tactgtgact ccaccgccta tgtgtttaaa
      121 gcaaatggat ttaaaggaga tgtattctgt a
//
LOCUS       M04260:30:000000          83 bp    DNA     linear   UNA 22-SEP-2016
DEFINITION  M04260:30:000000000-D0UL6:1:1101:26264:20325 1:N:0:142.
ACCESSION   geneious|urn:local:.:f-67xmf44:293
VERSION     geneious|urn:local:.:f-67xmf44:293
KEYWORDS    .
SOURCE      
  ORGANISM  
            .
FEATURES             Location/Qualifiers
ORIGIN      
        1 acagaataca tctcctttaa atccatttgc tttaaacaca taggcggtgg agtcacagta
       61 tcataaacgc tatctgagag atc
//
LOCUS       M04260:30:000000          83 bp    DNA     linear   UNA 22-SEP-2016
DEFINITION  M04260:30:000000000-D0UL6:1:1101:26264:20325 2:N:0:142.
ACCESSION   geneious|urn:local:.:f-67xmf44:294
VERSION     geneious|urn:local:.:f-67xmf44:294
KEYWORDS    .
SOURCE      
  ORGANISM  
            .
FEATURES             Location/Qualifiers
ORIGIN      
        1 gatctctcag atagcgttta tgatactgtg actccaccgc ctatgtgttt aaagcaaatg
       61 gatttaaagg agatgtattc tgt
//
LOCUS       M04260:30:000000         151 bp    DNA     linear   UNA 22-SEP-2016
DEFINITION  M04260:30:000000000-D0UL6:1:1102:7984:23145 2:N:0:142.
ACCESSION   geneious|urn:local:.:f-67xmf44:295
VERSION     geneious|urn:local:.:f-67xmf44:295
KEYWORDS    .
SOURCE      
  ORGANISM  
            .
FEATURES             Location/Qualifiers
ORIGIN      
        1 acagaataca tctcctttaa atccatttgc tttaaacaca taggcggtgg agtcacagta
       61 tcataaacgc tatctgagag atctggatta cattccatta atttgtttat ctctgaaact
      121 agcaaatttg gattcaatcc tcttaaagat t
//
LOCUS       M04260:30:000000         151 bp    DNA     linear   UNA 22-SEP-2016
DEFINITION  M04260:30:000000000-D0UL6:1:1101:9189:18255 1:N:0:142.
ACCESSION   geneious|urn:local:.:f-67xmf44:296
VERSION     geneious|urn:local:.:f-67xmf44:296
KEYWORDS    .
SOURCE      
  ORGANISM  
            .
FEATURES             Location/Qualifiers
ORIGIN      
        1 acagaataca tctcctttaa atccatttgc tttaaacaca taggcggtgg agtcacagta
       61 tcataaacgc tatctgagag atctggatta cattccatta atttgtttat ctctgaaact
      121 agcaaatttg gattcaatcc tcttaaagat t
//
LOCUS       M04260:30:000000         151 bp    DNA     linear   UNA 22-SEP-2016
DEFINITION  M04260:30:000000000-D0UL6:1:1102:3142:11467 2:N:0:142.
ACCESSION   geneious|urn:local:.:f-67xmf44:297
VERSION     geneious|urn:local:.:f-67xmf44:297
KEYWORDS    .
SOURCE      
  ORGANISM  
            .
FEATURES             Location/Qualifiers
ORIGIN      
        1 acagaataca tctactttaa atccatttgc tttaaacaca taggcggtgg agacacagta
       61 tcataaacgc tatctgagag atctggatta cattccatta atttgtttat ctctgaaact
      121 agcaaatttg gattcaatcc tcttaaagat t
//
LOCUS       M04260:30:000000         151 bp    DNA     linear   UNA 22-SEP-2016
DEFINITION  M04260:30:000000000-D0UL6:1:1102:21413:25094 2:N:0:142.
ACCESSION   geneious|urn:local:.:f-67xmf44:298
VERSION     geneious|urn:local:.:f-67xmf44:298
KEYWORDS    .
SOURCE      
  ORGANISM  
            .
FEATURES             Location/Qualifiers
ORIGIN      
        1 acagaataca tctcctttaa atccatttgc tttaaacaca taggcggtgg agtcacagta
       61 tcataaacgc tatctgagag atctggatta cattccatta atttgtttat ctctgaaact
      121 agcaaatttg gattcaatcc tcttaaagat t
//
LOCUS       M04260:30:000000         151 bp    DNA     linear   UNA 22-SEP-2016
DEFINITION  M04260:30:000000000-D0UL6:1:1102:7139:13875 2:N:0:142.
ACCESSION   geneious|urn:local:.:f-67xmf44:299
VERSION     geneious|urn:local:.:f-67xmf44:299
KEYWORDS    .
SOURCE      
  ORGANISM  
            .
FEATURES             Location/Qualifiers
ORIGIN      
        1 acagaataca tctcctttaa atccatttgc tttaaacaca taggcggcgg agtcacagca
       61 tcataaacgc tttctgagag atctggatta cattacatta ttttgtttat ctctgaaact
      121 aacaaatttt gattcaattc tcttaaagat t
//
LOCUS       M04260:30:000000          42 bp    DNA     linear   UNA 22-SEP-2016
DEFINITION  M04260:30:000000000-D0UL6:1:1102:14545:28308 1:N:0:142.
ACCESSION   geneious|urn:local:.:f-67xmf44:300
VERSION     geneious|urn:local:.:f-67xmf44:300
KEYWORDS    .
SOURCE      
  ORGANISM  
            .
FEATURES             Location/Qualifiers
ORIGIN      
        1 gcctatgtgt ttaaagcaaa tggatttaaa ggagatgtat tc
//
LOCUS       M04260:30:000000          42 bp    DNA     linear   UNA 22-SEP-2016
DEFINITION  M04260:30:000000000-D0UL6:1:1102:14545:28308 2:N:0:142.
ACCESSION   geneious|urn:local:.:f-67xmf44:301
VERSION     geneious|urn:local:.:f-67xmf44:301
KEYWORDS    .
SOURCE      
  ORGANISM  
            .
FEATURES             Location/Qualifiers
ORIGIN      
        1 gaatacatct cctttaaatc catttgcttt aaacacatag gc
//
LOCUS       M04260:30:000000          57 bp    DNA     linear   UNA 22-SEP-2016
DEFINITION  M04260:30:000000000-D0UL6:1:1102:19812:17067 1:N:0:142.
ACCESSION   geneious|urn:local:.:f-67xmf44:302
VERSION     geneious|urn:local:.:f-67xmf44:302
KEYWORDS    .
SOURCE      
  ORGANISM  
            .
FEATURES             Location/Qualifiers
ORIGIN      
        1 tactgtgact ccaccgccta tgtgtttaaa gcaaatggat ttaaaggaga tgtattc
//
LOCUS       M04260:30:000000          57 bp    DNA     linear   UNA 22-SEP-2016
DEFINITION  M04260:30:000000000-D0UL6:1:1102:19812:17067 2:N:0:142.
ACCESSION   geneious|urn:local:.:f-67xmf44:303
VERSION     geneious|urn:local:.:f-67xmf44:303
KEYWORDS    .
SOURCE      
  ORGANISM  
            .
FEATURES             Location/Qualifiers
ORIGIN      
        1 gaatacatct cctttaaatc catttgcttt aaacacatag gcggtggagt cacagta
//
LOCUS       M04260:30:000000          75 bp    DNA     linear   UNA 22-SEP-2016
DEFINITION  M04260:30:000000000-D0UL6:1:1102:8528:3942 1:N:0:142.
ACCESSION   geneious|urn:local:.:f-67xmf44:304
VERSION     geneious|urn:local:.:f-67xmf44:304
KEYWORDS    .
SOURCE      
  ORGANISM  
            .
FEATURES             Location/Qualifiers
ORIGIN      
        1 ctcagatagc gtttatgata ctgtgactcc accgcctatg tgtttaaagc aaatggattt
       61 aaaggagatg tattc
//
LOCUS       M04260:30:000000          75 bp    DNA     linear   UNA 22-SEP-2016
DEFINITION  M04260:30:000000000-D0UL6:1:1102:8528:3942 2:N:0:142.
ACCESSION   geneious|urn:local:.:f-67xmf44:305
VERSION     geneious|urn:local:.:f-67xmf44:305
KEYWORDS    .
SOURCE      
  ORGANISM  
            .
FEATURES             Location/Qualifiers
ORIGIN      
        1 gaatacatct cctttaaatc catttgcttt aaacacatag gcggtggagt cacagtatca
       61 taaacgctat ctgag
//
LOCUS       M04260:30:000000          77 bp    DNA     linear   UNA 22-SEP-2016
DEFINITION  M04260:30:000000000-D0UL6:1:1102:15108:24313 1:N:0:142.
ACCESSION   geneious|urn:local:.:f-67xmf44:306
VERSION     geneious|urn:local:.:f-67xmf44:306
KEYWORDS    .
SOURCE      
  ORGANISM  
            .
FEATURES             Location/Qualifiers
ORIGIN      
        1 gaatacatct cctttaaatc catttgcttt acacacatag gcggtggagt cacagtatca
       61 taaacgctat cttagag
//
LOCUS       M04260:30:000000          77 bp    DNA     linear   UNA 22-SEP-2016
DEFINITION  M04260:30:000000000-D0UL6:1:1102:15108:24313 2:N:0:142.
ACCESSION   geneious|urn:local:.:f-67xmf44:307
VERSION     geneious|urn:local:.:f-67xmf44:307
KEYWORDS    .
SOURCE      
  ORGANISM  
            .
FEATURES             Location/Qualifiers
ORIGIN      
        1 ctctcagata gcgtttatga tactgtgact ccaccgccta tgtgtttaaa gcaaatggat
       61 ttaaaggaga tgtattc
//
LOCUS       M04260:30:000000          88 bp    DNA     linear   UNA 22-SEP-2016
DEFINITION  M04260:30:000000000-D0UL6:1:1102:27073:8854 2:N:0:142.
ACCESSION   geneious|urn:local:.:f-67xmf44:308
VERSION     geneious|urn:local:.:f-67xmf44:308
KEYWORDS    .
SOURCE      
  ORGANISM  
            .
FEATURES             Location/Qualifiers
ORIGIN      
        1 gaatacatct cctttaaatc catttgcttt aaacacatag gcggtggagt cacagtatca
       61 taaacgctat ctgagagatc tggattac
//
LOCUS       M04260:30:000000          88 bp    DNA     linear   UNA 22-SEP-2016
DEFINITION  M04260:30:000000000-D0UL6:1:1102:27073:8854 1:N:0:142.
ACCESSION   geneious|urn:local:.:f-67xmf44:309
VERSION     geneious|urn:local:.:f-67xmf44:309
KEYWORDS    .
SOURCE      
  ORGANISM  
            .
FEATURES             Location/Qualifiers
ORIGIN      
        1 gtaatccaga tctctcagat agcgtttatg atactgtgac tccaccgcct atgtgtttaa
       61 agcaaatgga tttaaaggag atgtattc
//
LOCUS       M04260:30:000000         100 bp    DNA     linear   UNA 22-SEP-2016
DEFINITION  M04260:30:000000000-D0UL6:1:1102:17573:25821 1:N:0:142.
ACCESSION   geneious|urn:local:.:f-67xmf44:310
VERSION     geneious|urn:local:.:f-67xmf44:310
KEYWORDS    .
SOURCE      
  ORGANISM  
            .
FEATURES             Location/Qualifiers
ORIGIN      
        1 aattaatgga atgtaatcca gatctctcag atagcgttta tgatactgtg actccaccgc
       61 ctatgtgttt aaagcaaatg gatttaaagg agatgtattc
//
LOCUS       M04260:30:000000         100 bp    DNA     linear   UNA 22-SEP-2016
DEFINITION  M04260:30:000000000-D0UL6:1:1102:17573:25821 2:N:0:142.
ACCESSION   geneious|urn:local:.:f-67xmf44:311
VERSION     geneious|urn:local:.:f-67xmf44:311
KEYWORDS    .
SOURCE      
  ORGANISM  
            .
FEATURES             Location/Qualifiers
ORIGIN      
        1 gaatacatct cctttaaatc catttgcttt aaacacatag gcggtggagt cacagtatca
       61 taaacgctat ctgagagatc tggattacat tccattaatt
//
LOCUS       M04260:30:000000         102 bp    DNA     linear   UNA 22-SEP-2016
DEFINITION  M04260:30:000000000-D0UL6:1:1101:5917:8158 1:N:0:142.
ACCESSION   geneious|urn:local:.:f-67xmf44:312
VERSION     geneious|urn:local:.:f-67xmf44:312
KEYWORDS    .
SOURCE      
  ORGANISM  
            .
FEATURES             Location/Qualifiers
ORIGIN      
        1 caaattaatg gaatgtaatc cagatctctc agatagcgtt tatgatactg tgactccacc
       61 gcctatgtgt ttaaagcaaa tggatttaaa ggagatgtat tc
//
LOCUS       M04260:30:000000         102 bp    DNA     linear   UNA 22-SEP-2016
DEFINITION  M04260:30:000000000-D0UL6:1:1101:5917:8158 2:N:0:142.
ACCESSION   geneious|urn:local:.:f-67xmf44:313
VERSION     geneious|urn:local:.:f-67xmf44:313
KEYWORDS    .
SOURCE      
  ORGANISM  
            .
FEATURES             Location/Qualifiers
ORIGIN      
        1 gaatacatct cctttaaatc catttgcttt aaacacatag gcggtggagt cacagtatca
       61 taaacgctat ctgagagatc tggattacat tccattaatt tg
//
LOCUS       M04260:30:000000         150 bp    DNA     linear   UNA 22-SEP-2016
DEFINITION  M04260:30:000000000-D0UL6:1:1101:16069:19297 1:N:0:142.
ACCESSION   geneious|urn:local:.:f-67xmf44:314
VERSION     geneious|urn:local:.:f-67xmf44:314
KEYWORDS    .
SOURCE      
  ORGANISM  
            .
FEATURES             Location/Qualifiers
ORIGIN      
        1 gaatacatct cctttaaatc catttgcttt aaacacatag gcggtggagt cacagtatca
       61 taaacgctat ctgagagatc tggattacat tccattaatt tgtttatctc tgaaactagc
      121 aaatttggat tcaatcctct taaagattcc
//
LOCUS       M04260:30:000000         150 bp    DNA     linear   UNA 22-SEP-2016
DEFINITION  M04260:30:000000000-D0UL6:1:1102:19579:8786 2:N:0:142.
ACCESSION   geneious|urn:local:.:f-67xmf44:315
VERSION     geneious|urn:local:.:f-67xmf44:315
KEYWORDS    .
SOURCE      
  ORGANISM  
            .
FEATURES             Location/Qualifiers
ORIGIN      
        1 gaatacatct cctttaaatc catttgcttt aaacacatag gcggtggagt cacagtatca
       61 taaacgctat ctgagagatc tggattacat tccattaatt tgtttatctc tgaaactagc
      121 aaatttggat tcaatcctct taaagattcc
//
LOCUS       M04260:30:000000         150 bp    DNA     linear   UNA 22-SEP-2016
DEFINITION  M04260:30:000000000-D0UL6:1:1102:24916:22187 1:N:0:142.
ACCESSION   geneious|urn:local:.:f-67xmf44:316
VERSION     geneious|urn:local:.:f-67xmf44:316
KEYWORDS    .
SOURCE      
  ORGANISM  
            .
FEATURES             Location/Qualifiers
ORIGIN      
        1 gaatacatct cctttaaatc catttgcttt aaacacatag gcggtggagt cacagtatca
       61 taaacgctat ctgagagatc tggattacat tccattaatt tgtttatctc tgaaactagc
      121 aaatttggat tcaatcctct taaagattcc
//
LOCUS       M04260:30:000000         150 bp    DNA     linear   UNA 22-SEP-2016
DEFINITION  M04260:30:000000000-D0UL6:1:1102:11075:26993 1:N:0:142.
ACCESSION   geneious|urn:local:.:f-67xmf44:317
VERSION     geneious|urn:local:.:f-67xmf44:317
KEYWORDS    .
SOURCE      
  ORGANISM  
            .
FEATURES             Location/Qualifiers
ORIGIN      
        1 gaatacatct cctttaaatc catttgcttt aaacacatag gcggtggagc cacagtatca
       61 taaacgctat ctgagagatc tggattacat tccattaatt tgtttatctt tgaaactagc
      121 aaatttggat tcaatcctct taaagattcc
//
LOCUS       M04260:30:000000         150 bp    DNA     linear   UNA 22-SEP-2016
DEFINITION  M04260:30:000000000-D0UL6:1:1101:20763:7165 2:N:0:142.
ACCESSION   geneious|urn:local:.:f-67xmf44:318
VERSION     geneious|urn:local:.:f-67xmf44:318
KEYWORDS    .
SOURCE      
  ORGANISM  
            .
FEATURES             Location/Qualifiers
ORIGIN      
        1 gaatacatct cctttaaatc catttgcttt aaacacatag gcggtggagt cacagtatca
       61 taaacgctat ctgagagatc tggattacat tccattaatt tgtttatctc tgaaactagc
      121 aaatttggat tcaatcctct taaagattcc
//
LOCUS       M04260:30:000000         150 bp    DNA     linear   UNA 22-SEP-2016
DEFINITION  M04260:30:000000000-D0UL6:1:1101:21859:20105 2:N:0:142.
ACCESSION   geneious|urn:local:.:f-67xmf44:319
VERSION     geneious|urn:local:.:f-67xmf44:319
KEYWORDS    .
SOURCE      
  ORGANISM  
            .
FEATURES             Location/Qualifiers
ORIGIN      
        1 gaatacatct cctttaaatc catttgcttt aaacacatag gcggtggagt cacagtatca
       61 taaacgctat ctgagagatc tggattacat tccattaatt tgtttatctc tgaaactagc
      121 aaatttggat tcaatcctct taaagattcc
//
LOCUS       M04260:30:000000         151 bp    DNA     linear   UNA 22-SEP-2016
DEFINITION  M04260:30:000000000-D0UL6:1:1101:7006:9008 1:N:0:142.
ACCESSION   geneious|urn:local:.:f-67xmf44:320
VERSION     geneious|urn:local:.:f-67xmf44:320
KEYWORDS    .
SOURCE      
  ORGANISM  
            .
FEATURES             Location/Qualifiers
ORIGIN      
        1 ggggaatctt taagaggatt gaatccaaat ttgctagttt cagagataaa caaattaatg
       61 gaatgtaatc cagatctctc agatagcgtt tatgatactg tgactccacc gcctatgtgt
      121 ttaaagcaaa tggatttaaa ggagatgtat t
//
LOCUS       M04260:30:000000         149 bp    DNA     linear   UNA 22-SEP-2016
DEFINITION  M04260:30:000000000-D0UL6:1:1101:9641:25086 2:N:0:142.
ACCESSION   geneious|urn:local:.:f-67xmf44:321
VERSION     geneious|urn:local:.:f-67xmf44:321
KEYWORDS    .
SOURCE      
  ORGANISM  
            .
FEATURES             Location/Qualifiers
ORIGIN      
        1 atacatctcc tttaaatcca tttgctttaa acacataggc ggtggagtca cagtatcata
       61 aacgctatct gagagatctg gattacattc cattaatttt tttatctctg aaactagcaa
      121 atttggattc aatcctctta aagattccc
//
LOCUS       M04260:30:000000         149 bp    DNA     linear   UNA 22-SEP-2016
DEFINITION  M04260:30:000000000-D0UL6:1:1102:10537:11529 2:N:0:142.
ACCESSION   geneious|urn:local:.:f-67xmf44:322
VERSION     geneious|urn:local:.:f-67xmf44:322
KEYWORDS    .
SOURCE      
  ORGANISM  
            .
FEATURES             Location/Qualifiers
ORIGIN      
        1 atacatctcc tttaaatcca tttgctttaa acacataggc ggtggagtca cagtatcata
       61 aacgctatct gagagatctg gattacattc cattaatttg tttatctctg aaactagcaa
      121 atttggattc aatcctctta aagattccc
//
LOCUS       M04260:30:000000         151 bp    DNA     linear   UNA 22-SEP-2016
DEFINITION  M04260:30:000000000-D0UL6:1:1102:21104:11395 2:N:0:142.
ACCESSION   geneious|urn:local:.:f-67xmf44:323
VERSION     geneious|urn:local:.:f-67xmf44:323
KEYWORDS    .
SOURCE      
  ORGANISM  
            .
FEATURES             Location/Qualifiers
ORIGIN      
        1 gtaggggaat ctttaagagg attgaatcca aatttgctag tttcagagat aaacaaatta
       61 atggaatgta atccagatct ctcagatagc gtttatgata ctgtgactcc accgcctatg
      121 tgtttaaagc aaatggattt aaaggagatg t
//
LOCUS       M04260:30:000000         141 bp    DNA     linear   UNA 22-SEP-2016
DEFINITION  M04260:30:000000000-D0UL6:1:1102:26137:16605 1:N:0:142.
ACCESSION   geneious|urn:local:.:f-67xmf44:324
VERSION     geneious|urn:local:.:f-67xmf44:324
KEYWORDS    .
SOURCE      
  ORGANISM  
            .
FEATURES             Location/Qualifiers
ORIGIN      
        1 catctccttt aaatccattt gctttaaaca cataggcggt ggagtcacag tatcataaac
       61 gctatctgag agatctggat tacattccat taatttgttt atctctgaaa ctagcaaatt
      121 tggattcaat cctcttaaag a
//
LOCUS       M04260:30:000000         141 bp    DNA     linear   UNA 22-SEP-2016
DEFINITION  M04260:30:000000000-D0UL6:1:1102:26137:16605 2:N:0:142.
ACCESSION   geneious|urn:local:.:f-67xmf44:325
VERSION     geneious|urn:local:.:f-67xmf44:325
KEYWORDS    .
SOURCE      
  ORGANISM  
            .
FEATURES             Location/Qualifiers
ORIGIN      
        1 tctttaagag gattgaatcc aaatttgcta gtttcagaga taaacaaatt aatggaatgt
       61 aatccagatc tctcagatag cgtttatgat actgtgactc caccgcctat gtgtttaaag
      121 caaatggatt taaaggagat g
//
LOCUS       M04260:30:000000         151 bp    DNA     linear   UNA 22-SEP-2016
DEFINITION  M04260:30:000000000-D0UL6:1:1102:13890:8587 1:N:0:142.
ACCESSION   geneious|urn:local:.:f-67xmf44:326
VERSION     geneious|urn:local:.:f-67xmf44:326
KEYWORDS    .
SOURCE      
  ORGANISM  
            .
FEATURES             Location/Qualifiers
ORIGIN      
        1 atgtagggga atctttaaga ggattgaatc caaatttgct agtttcagag ataaacaaat
       61 taatggaatg taatccagat ctctcagata gcgtttatga tactgtgact ccaccgccta
      121 tgtgtttaaa gcaaatggat ttaaaggaga t
//
LOCUS       M04260:30:000000         151 bp    DNA     linear   UNA 22-SEP-2016
DEFINITION  M04260:30:000000000-D0UL6:1:1101:2012:12895 2:N:0:142.
ACCESSION   geneious|urn:local:.:f-67xmf44:327
VERSION     geneious|urn:local:.:f-67xmf44:327
KEYWORDS    .
SOURCE      
  ORGANISM  
            .
FEATURES             Location/Qualifiers
ORIGIN      
        1 atgtagggga atctttaaga ggattgaatc caaatttgct agtttcagag ataaacaaat
       61 taatggaatg taatccagat ctctcagata gcgtttatga tactgtgact ccaccgccta
      121 tgtgtttaaa gcaaatggat ttaaaggaga t
//
LOCUS       M04260:30:000000         151 bp    DNA     linear   UNA 22-SEP-2016
DEFINITION  M04260:30:000000000-D0UL6:1:1102:14302:12241 1:N:0:142.
ACCESSION   geneious|urn:local:.:f-67xmf44:328
VERSION     geneious|urn:local:.:f-67xmf44:328
KEYWORDS    .
SOURCE      
  ORGANISM  
            .
FEATURES             Location/Qualifiers
ORIGIN      
        1 atgtagggga atctttaaga ggattgaatc caaatttgct agtttcagag ataaacaaat
       61 taatggaatg taatccagat ctctcagata gcgtttatga tactgtgact ccaccgccta
      121 tgtgtttaaa gcaaatggat ttaaaggaga t
//
LOCUS       M04260:30:000000         151 bp    DNA     linear   UNA 22-SEP-2016
DEFINITION  M04260:30:000000000-D0UL6:1:1101:4085:9087 1:N:0:142.
ACCESSION   geneious|urn:local:.:f-67xmf44:329
VERSION     geneious|urn:local:.:f-67xmf44:329
KEYWORDS    .
SOURCE      
  ORGANISM  
            .
FEATURES             Location/Qualifiers
ORIGIN      
        1 atgtagggga atctttaaga ggattgaatc caaatttgct agtttcagag ataaacaaat
       61 taatggaatg taatccagat ctctcagata gcgtttatga tactgtgact ccaccgccta
      121 tgtgtttaaa gcaaatggat ttaaaggaga t
//
LOCUS       M04260:30:000000         151 bp    DNA     linear   UNA 22-SEP-2016
DEFINITION  M04260:30:000000000-D0UL6:1:1102:17606:21194 2:N:0:142.
ACCESSION   geneious|urn:local:.:f-67xmf44:330
VERSION     geneious|urn:local:.:f-67xmf44:330
KEYWORDS    .
SOURCE      
  ORGANISM  
            .
FEATURES             Location/Qualifiers
ORIGIN      
        1 atgtagggga atctttaaga ggattgaatc caaatttgct agtttcagag ataaacaaat
       61 taatggaatg taatccagat ctctcagata gcgtttatga tactgtgact ccaccgccta
      121 tgtgtttaaa gcaaatggat ttaaaggaga t
//
LOCUS       M04260:30:000000         151 bp    DNA     linear   UNA 22-SEP-2016
DEFINITION  M04260:30:000000000-D0UL6:1:1101:26253:22550 1:N:0:142.
ACCESSION   geneious|urn:local:.:f-67xmf44:331
VERSION     geneious|urn:local:.:f-67xmf44:331
KEYWORDS    .
SOURCE      
  ORGANISM  
            .
FEATURES             Location/Qualifiers
ORIGIN      
        1 atgtagggga atctttaaga ggattgaatc caaatttgct agtttcagag ataaacaaat
       61 taatggaatg taatccagat ctctcagata gcgtttatga tactgtgact ccaccgccta
      121 tgtgtttaaa gcaaatggat ttaaaggaga t
//
LOCUS       M04260:30:000000         151 bp    DNA     linear   UNA 22-SEP-2016
DEFINITION  M04260:30:000000000-D0UL6:1:1102:17113:18295 2:N:0:142.
ACCESSION   geneious|urn:local:.:f-67xmf44:332
VERSION     geneious|urn:local:.:f-67xmf44:332
KEYWORDS    .
SOURCE      
  ORGANISM  
            .
FEATURES             Location/Qualifiers
ORIGIN      
        1 catgtagggg aatctttaag aggattgaat ccaaatttgc tagtttcaga gataaacaaa
       61 ttaatggaat gtaatccaga tctctcagat agcgtttatg atactgtgac tccaccgcct
      121 atgtgtttaa agcaaatgga tttaaaggag a
//
LOCUS       M04260:30:000000         151 bp    DNA     linear   UNA 22-SEP-2016
DEFINITION  M04260:30:000000000-D0UL6:1:1101:26982:21250 2:N:0:142.
ACCESSION   geneious|urn:local:.:f-67xmf44:333
VERSION     geneious|urn:local:.:f-67xmf44:333
KEYWORDS    .
SOURCE      
  ORGANISM  
            .
FEATURES             Location/Qualifiers
ORIGIN      
        1 catgtagggg aatctttaag aggattgaat ccaaatttgc tagtttcaga gataaacaaa
       61 ttaatggaat gtaatccaga tctctcagat agcgtttatg atactgtgac tccaccgcct
      121 atgtgtttaa agcaaatgga tttaaaggag a
//
LOCUS       M04260:30:000000         151 bp    DNA     linear   UNA 22-SEP-2016
DEFINITION  M04260:30:000000000-D0UL6:1:1101:2953:12598 2:N:0:142.
ACCESSION   geneious|urn:local:.:f-67xmf44:334
VERSION     geneious|urn:local:.:f-67xmf44:334
KEYWORDS    .
SOURCE      
  ORGANISM  
            .
FEATURES             Location/Qualifiers
ORIGIN      
        1 catgtagggg aatctttaag aggattgaat ccaaatttgc tagtttcaga gataaacaaa
       61 ttaatggaat gtaatccaga tctctcagat agcgtttatg atactgtgac tccaccgcct
      121 atgtgtttaa agcaaatgga tttaaaggag a
//
LOCUS       M04260:30:000000         151 bp    DNA     linear   UNA 22-SEP-2016
DEFINITION  M04260:30:000000000-D0UL6:1:1102:24698:5318 1:N:0:142.
ACCESSION   geneious|urn:local:.:f-67xmf44:335
VERSION     geneious|urn:local:.:f-67xmf44:335
KEYWORDS    .
SOURCE      
  ORGANISM  
            .
FEATURES             Location/Qualifiers
ORIGIN      
        1 catgtagggg aatctttaag aggattgaat ccaaatttgc tagtttcaga gataaacaaa
       61 ttaatggaat gtaatccaga tctctcagat agcgtttatg atactgtgac tccaccgcct
      121 atgtgtttaa agcaaatgga tttaaaggag a
//
LOCUS       M04260:30:000000         151 bp    DNA     linear   UNA 22-SEP-2016
DEFINITION  M04260:30:000000000-D0UL6:1:1102:16528:3845 2:N:0:142.
ACCESSION   geneious|urn:local:.:f-67xmf44:336
VERSION     geneious|urn:local:.:f-67xmf44:336
KEYWORDS    .
SOURCE      
  ORGANISM  
            .
FEATURES             Location/Qualifiers
ORIGIN      
        1 catgtagggg aatctttaag aggattgaat ccaaatttgc tagtttcaga gataaacaaa
       61 ttaatggaat gtaatccaga tctctcagat agcgtttatg atactgtgac tccaccgcct
      121 atgtgtttaa agcaaatgga tttaaaggag a
//
LOCUS       M04260:30:000000         151 bp    DNA     linear   UNA 22-SEP-2016
DEFINITION  M04260:30:000000000-D0UL6:1:1101:7657:5488 2:N:0:142.
ACCESSION   geneious|urn:local:.:f-67xmf44:337
VERSION     geneious|urn:local:.:f-67xmf44:337
KEYWORDS    .
SOURCE      
  ORGANISM  
            .
FEATURES             Location/Qualifiers
ORIGIN      
        1 catgtagggg aatctttaag aggattgaat ccaaatttgc tagtttcaga gataaacaaa
       61 ttaatggaat gtaatccaga tctctcagat agcgtttatg atactgtgac tccaccgcct
      121 atgtgtttaa agcaaatgga tttaaaggag a
//
LOCUS       M04260:30:000000         151 bp    DNA     linear   UNA 22-SEP-2016
DEFINITION  M04260:30:000000000-D0UL6:1:1101:20594:20818 2:N:0:142.
ACCESSION   geneious|urn:local:.:f-67xmf44:338
VERSION     geneious|urn:local:.:f-67xmf44:338
KEYWORDS    .
SOURCE      
  ORGANISM  
            .
FEATURES             Location/Qualifiers
ORIGIN      
        1 catgtagggg aatctttaag aggattgaat ccaaatttgc tagtttcaga gataaacaaa
       61 ttaatggaat gtaatccaga tctctcagat agcgtttatg atactgtgac tccaccgcct
      121 atgtgtttaa agcaaatgga tttaaaggag a
//
LOCUS       M04260:30:000000         151 bp    DNA     linear   UNA 22-SEP-2016
DEFINITION  M04260:30:000000000-D0UL6:1:1102:7139:13875 1:N:0:142.
ACCESSION   geneious|urn:local:.:f-67xmf44:339
VERSION     geneious|urn:local:.:f-67xmf44:339
KEYWORDS    .
SOURCE      
  ORGANISM  
            .
FEATURES             Location/Qualifiers
ORIGIN      
        1 catgtagggg aatctttaag aggattgaat ccaaatttgc tagtttcaga gataaacaaa
       61 ttaatggaat gtaatccaga tctctcagat agcgtttatg atactgtgac tccaccgcct
      121 atgtgtttaa agcaaatgga tttaaaggag a
//
LOCUS       M04260:30:000000         151 bp    DNA     linear   UNA 22-SEP-2016
DEFINITION  M04260:30:000000000-D0UL6:1:1101:9189:18255 2:N:0:142.
ACCESSION   geneious|urn:local:.:f-67xmf44:340
VERSION     geneious|urn:local:.:f-67xmf44:340
KEYWORDS    .
SOURCE      
  ORGANISM  
            .
FEATURES             Location/Qualifiers
ORIGIN      
        1 catgtagggg aatctttaag aggattgaat ccaaatttgc tagtttcaga gataaacaaa
       61 ttaatggaat gtaatccaga tctctcagat agcgtttatg atactgtgac tccaccgcct
      121 atgtgtttaa agcaaatgga tttaaaggag a
//
LOCUS       M04260:30:000000         151 bp    DNA     linear   UNA 22-SEP-2016
DEFINITION  M04260:30:000000000-D0UL6:1:1102:24496:24089 2:N:0:142.
ACCESSION   geneious|urn:local:.:f-67xmf44:341
VERSION     geneious|urn:local:.:f-67xmf44:341
KEYWORDS    .
SOURCE      
  ORGANISM  
            .
FEATURES             Location/Qualifiers
ORIGIN      
        1 catgtagggg aatctttaag aggattgaat ccaaatttgc tagtttcaga gataaacaaa
       61 ttaatggaat gtaatccaga tctctcagat agcgtttatg atactgtgac tccaccgcct
      121 atgcgtttaa agcaaatgga tttaaaggag a
//
LOCUS       M04260:30:000000         151 bp    DNA     linear   UNA 22-SEP-2016
DEFINITION  M04260:30:000000000-D0UL6:1:1102:6783:23076 1:N:0:142.
ACCESSION   geneious|urn:local:.:f-67xmf44:342
VERSION     geneious|urn:local:.:f-67xmf44:342
KEYWORDS    .
SOURCE      
  ORGANISM  
            .
FEATURES             Location/Qualifiers
ORIGIN      
        1 ctcatgtagg ggaatcttta agaggattga atccaaattt gctagtttca gagataaaca
       61 aattaatgga atgtaatcca gatctctcag atagcgttta tgatactgtg actccaccgc
      121 ctatgtgttt aaagcaaatg gatttaaagg a
//
LOCUS       M04260:30:000000         151 bp    DNA     linear   UNA 22-SEP-2016
DEFINITION  M04260:30:000000000-D0UL6:1:1102:7984:23145 1:N:0:142.
ACCESSION   geneious|urn:local:.:f-67xmf44:343
VERSION     geneious|urn:local:.:f-67xmf44:343
KEYWORDS    .
SOURCE      
  ORGANISM  
            .
FEATURES             Location/Qualifiers
ORIGIN      
        1 ctcatgtagg ggaatcttta agaggattga atccaaattt gctagtttca gagataaaca
       61 aattaatgga atgtaatcca gatctctcag atagcgttta tgatactgtg actccaccgc
      121 ctatgtgttt aaagcaaatg gatttaaagg a
//
LOCUS       M04260:30:000000          57 bp    DNA     linear   UNA 22-SEP-2016
DEFINITION  M04260:30:000000000-D0UL6:1:1102:17612:5181 2:N:0:142.
ACCESSION   geneious|urn:local:.:f-67xmf44:344
VERSION     geneious|urn:local:.:f-67xmf44:344
KEYWORDS    .
SOURCE      
  ORGANISM  
            .
FEATURES             Location/Qualifiers
ORIGIN      
        1 gcgtttatga tactgtgact ccaccgccta tgtgtttaaa gcaaatggat ttaaagg
//
LOCUS       M04260:30:000000          57 bp    DNA     linear   UNA 22-SEP-2016
DEFINITION  M04260:30:000000000-D0UL6:1:1102:17612:5181 1:N:0:142.
ACCESSION   geneious|urn:local:.:f-67xmf44:345
VERSION     geneious|urn:local:.:f-67xmf44:345
KEYWORDS    .
SOURCE      
  ORGANISM  
            .
FEATURES             Location/Qualifiers
ORIGIN      
        1 cctttaaatc catttgcttt aaacacatag gcggtggagt cacagtatca taaacgc
//
LOCUS       M04260:30:000000          78 bp    DNA     linear   UNA 22-SEP-2016
DEFINITION  M04260:30:000000000-D0UL6:1:1101:22765:26192 1:N:0:142.
ACCESSION   geneious|urn:local:.:f-67xmf44:346
VERSION     geneious|urn:local:.:f-67xmf44:346
KEYWORDS    .
SOURCE      
  ORGANISM  
            .
FEATURES             Location/Qualifiers
ORIGIN      
        1 gtaatccaga tctctcagat agcgtttatg atactgtgac tccaccgcct atgtgtttaa
       61 agcaaatgga tttaaagg
//
LOCUS       M04260:30:000000          78 bp    DNA     linear   UNA 22-SEP-2016
DEFINITION  M04260:30:000000000-D0UL6:1:1101:22765:26192 2:N:0:142.
ACCESSION   geneious|urn:local:.:f-67xmf44:347
VERSION     geneious|urn:local:.:f-67xmf44:347
KEYWORDS    .
SOURCE      
  ORGANISM  
            .
FEATURES             Location/Qualifiers
ORIGIN      
        1 cctttaaatc catttgcttt aaacacatag gcggtggagt cacagtatca taaacgctat
       61 ctgagagatc tggattac
//
LOCUS       M04260:30:000000         105 bp    DNA     linear   UNA 22-SEP-2016
DEFINITION  M04260:30:000000000-D0UL6:1:1102:25084:19811 2:N:0:142.
ACCESSION   geneious|urn:local:.:f-67xmf44:348
VERSION     geneious|urn:local:.:f-67xmf44:348
KEYWORDS    .
SOURCE      
  ORGANISM  
            .
FEATURES             Location/Qualifiers
ORIGIN      
        1 cctttaaatc catttgcttt aaacacatag gcggtggagt cacagtatca taaacgctat
       61 ctgagagatc tggattacat tccattaatt tgtttatctc tgaaa
//
LOCUS       M04260:30:000000         105 bp    DNA     linear   UNA 22-SEP-2016
DEFINITION  M04260:30:000000000-D0UL6:1:1102:25084:19811 1:N:0:142.
ACCESSION   geneious|urn:local:.:f-67xmf44:349
VERSION     geneious|urn:local:.:f-67xmf44:349
KEYWORDS    .
SOURCE      
  ORGANISM  
            .
FEATURES             Location/Qualifiers
ORIGIN      
        1 tttcagagat aaacaaatta atggaatgta atccagatct ctcagatagc gtttatgata
       61 ctgtgactcc accgcctatg tgtttaaagc aaatggattt aaagg
//
LOCUS       M04260:30:000000         120 bp    DNA     linear   UNA 22-SEP-2016
DEFINITION  M04260:30:000000000-D0UL6:1:1101:6930:16493 1:N:0:142.
ACCESSION   geneious|urn:local:.:f-67xmf44:350
VERSION     geneious|urn:local:.:f-67xmf44:350
KEYWORDS    .
SOURCE      
  ORGANISM  
            .
FEATURES             Location/Qualifiers
ORIGIN      
        1 cctttaaatc catttgcttt aaacacatag gcagtggagt cacagtatca taaacgctat
       61 ctgagagatc tggattacat tccattaatt tgtttatctc tgaaactagc aaatttggat
//
LOCUS       M04260:30:000000         120 bp    DNA     linear   UNA 22-SEP-2016
DEFINITION  M04260:30:000000000-D0UL6:1:1101:6930:16493 2:N:0:142.
ACCESSION   geneious|urn:local:.:f-67xmf44:351
VERSION     geneious|urn:local:.:f-67xmf44:351
KEYWORDS    .
SOURCE      
  ORGANISM  
            .
FEATURES             Location/Qualifiers
ORIGIN      
        1 atccaaattt gctagtttca gagataaaca aattaatgga atgtaatcca gatctctcag
       61 atagcgttta tgatactgtg actccactgc ctatgtgttt aaagcaaatg gatttaaagg
//
LOCUS       M04260:30:000000         137 bp    DNA     linear   UNA 22-SEP-2016
DEFINITION  M04260:30:000000000-D0UL6:1:1102:19659:17053 1:N:0:142.
ACCESSION   geneious|urn:local:.:f-67xmf44:352
VERSION     geneious|urn:local:.:f-67xmf44:352
KEYWORDS    .
SOURCE      
  ORGANISM  
            .
FEATURES             Location/Qualifiers
ORIGIN      
        1 cctttaaatc catttgcttt aaacacatag gcggtggagt cccagtatca taaacgctat
       61 ctgagagatc tggattacat tccattaatt tgtttatctc tgaaactagc aaatttggat
      121 tcaatcctct taaagat
//
LOCUS       M04260:30:000000         137 bp    DNA     linear   UNA 22-SEP-2016
DEFINITION  M04260:30:000000000-D0UL6:1:1102:19659:17053 2:N:0:142.
ACCESSION   geneious|urn:local:.:f-67xmf44:353
VERSION     geneious|urn:local:.:f-67xmf44:353
KEYWORDS    .
SOURCE      
  ORGANISM  
            .
FEATURES             Location/Qualifiers
ORIGIN      
        1 atctttaaga ggattgaatc caaatttgct agtttcagag ataaacaaat taatggaatg
       61 taatccagat ctctcagata gcgtttatga tactgtgact ccaccgccta tgtgtttaaa
      121 gcaaatggat ttaaagg
//
LOCUS       M04260:30:000000         151 bp    DNA     linear   UNA 22-SEP-2016
DEFINITION  M04260:30:000000000-D0UL6:1:1102:11697:5822 2:N:0:142.
ACCESSION   geneious|urn:local:.:f-67xmf44:354
VERSION     geneious|urn:local:.:f-67xmf44:354
KEYWORDS    .
SOURCE      
  ORGANISM  
            .
FEATURES             Location/Qualifiers
ORIGIN      
        1 cctttaaatc catttgcttt aaacacatag gcggtggagt cacagtatca taaacgctat
       61 ctgagagatc tggattacat tccattaatt tgtttatctc tgaaactagc aaatttggat
      121 tcaatcccct taaagattcc cctacatgag t
//
LOCUS       M04260:30:000000         151 bp    DNA     linear   UNA 22-SEP-2016
DEFINITION  M04260:30:000000000-D0UL6:1:1102:7963:19602 2:N:0:142.
ACCESSION   geneious|urn:local:.:f-67xmf44:355
VERSION     geneious|urn:local:.:f-67xmf44:355
KEYWORDS    .
SOURCE      
  ORGANISM  
            .
FEATURES             Location/Qualifiers
ORIGIN      
        1 cctttaaatc catttgcttt aaacacatag gcggtggagt cacagtatca taaacgctat
       61 ctgagagatc tggattacat tccattaatt tgtttatctc tgaaactagc aaatttggat
      121 tcaatcctct taaagattcc cctacatgag t
//
LOCUS       M04260:30:000000         151 bp    DNA     linear   UNA 22-SEP-2016
DEFINITION  M04260:30:000000000-D0UL6:1:1101:12612:5465 2:N:0:142.
ACCESSION   geneious|urn:local:.:f-67xmf44:356
VERSION     geneious|urn:local:.:f-67xmf44:356
KEYWORDS    .
SOURCE      
  ORGANISM  
            .
FEATURES             Location/Qualifiers
ORIGIN      
        1 cctttaaatc catttgcttt aaacacatag gcggtggagt cacagtatca taaacgctat
       61 ctgagagatc tggattacat tccattaatt tgtttatctc tgaaactagc aaatttggat
      121 tcaatcctct taaagattcc cctacatgag t
//
LOCUS       M04260:30:000000         151 bp    DNA     linear   UNA 22-SEP-2016
DEFINITION  M04260:30:000000000-D0UL6:1:1102:17898:11428 1:N:0:142.
ACCESSION   geneious|urn:local:.:f-67xmf44:357
VERSION     geneious|urn:local:.:f-67xmf44:357
KEYWORDS    .
SOURCE      
  ORGANISM  
            .
FEATURES             Location/Qualifiers
ORIGIN      
        1 cctttaaatc catttgcttt aaacacatag gcggtggagt cacagtatca taaacgctat
       61 ctgagagatc tggattacat tccattaatt tgtttatctc tgaaactagc aaatttggat
      121 tcaatcctct taaagattcc cctacatgag t
//
LOCUS       M04260:30:000000         151 bp    DNA     linear   UNA 22-SEP-2016
DEFINITION  M04260:30:000000000-D0UL6:1:1102:16767:17555 2:N:0:142.
ACCESSION   geneious|urn:local:.:f-67xmf44:358
VERSION     geneious|urn:local:.:f-67xmf44:358
KEYWORDS    .
SOURCE      
  ORGANISM  
            .
FEATURES             Location/Qualifiers
ORIGIN      
        1 ctttaaatcc atttgcttta aacacatagg cggtggagtc acagtatcat aaacgctatc
       61 tgagagatct ggattacatt ccattaattt gtttatctct gaaactagca aatttggatt
      121 caatcctctt aaagattccc ctacatgagt t
//
LOCUS       M04260:30:000000         151 bp    DNA     linear   UNA 22-SEP-2016
DEFINITION  M04260:30:000000000-D0UL6:1:1101:18360:12395 1:N:0:142.
ACCESSION   geneious|urn:local:.:f-67xmf44:359
VERSION     geneious|urn:local:.:f-67xmf44:359
KEYWORDS    .
SOURCE      
  ORGANISM  
            .
FEATURES             Location/Qualifiers
ORIGIN      
        1 gaaactcatg taggggaatc tttaagagga ttgaatccaa atttgctagt ttcagagata
       61 aacaaattaa tggaatgtaa tccagatctc tcagatagcg tttatgatac tgtgactcca
      121 ccgcctatgt gtttaaagca aatggattta a
//
LOCUS       M04260:30:000000         151 bp    DNA     linear   UNA 22-SEP-2016
DEFINITION  M04260:30:000000000-D0UL6:1:1101:11206:21415 1:N:0:142.
ACCESSION   geneious|urn:local:.:f-67xmf44:360
VERSION     geneious|urn:local:.:f-67xmf44:360
KEYWORDS    .
SOURCE      
  ORGANISM  
            .
FEATURES             Location/Qualifiers
ORIGIN      
        1 aaaagaaact catgtagggg aatctttaag aggattgaat ccaaatttgc tagtttcaga
       61 gataaacaaa ttaatggaat gtaatccaga tctctcagat agcgtttatg atactgtgac
      121 tccaccgcct atgtggttaa agcaaatgga t
//
LOCUS       M04260:30:000000          97 bp    DNA     linear   UNA 22-SEP-2016
DEFINITION  M04260:30:000000000-D0UL6:1:1101:18015:5173 2:N:0:142.
ACCESSION   geneious|urn:local:.:f-67xmf44:361
VERSION     geneious|urn:local:.:f-67xmf44:361
KEYWORDS    .
SOURCE      
  ORGANISM  
            .
FEATURES             Location/Qualifiers
ORIGIN      
        1 tccatttgct ttaaacacat aggcggtgga gtcacagtat cataaacgct atctgagaga
       61 tctggattac attccattaa tttgtttatc tctgaaa
//
LOCUS       M04260:30:000000          97 bp    DNA     linear   UNA 22-SEP-2016
DEFINITION  M04260:30:000000000-D0UL6:1:1101:18015:5173 1:N:0:142.
ACCESSION   geneious|urn:local:.:f-67xmf44:362
VERSION     geneious|urn:local:.:f-67xmf44:362
KEYWORDS    .
SOURCE      
  ORGANISM  
            .
FEATURES             Location/Qualifiers
ORIGIN      
        1 tttcagagat aaacaaatta atggaatgta atccagatct ctcagatagc gtttatgata
       61 ctgtgactcc accgcctatg tgtttaaagc aaatgga
//
LOCUS       M04260:30:000000         151 bp    DNA     linear   UNA 22-SEP-2016
DEFINITION  M04260:30:000000000-D0UL6:1:1102:26173:16677 1:N:0:142.
ACCESSION   geneious|urn:local:.:f-67xmf44:363
VERSION     geneious|urn:local:.:f-67xmf44:363
KEYWORDS    .
SOURCE      
  ORGANISM  
            .
FEATURES             Location/Qualifiers
ORIGIN      
        1 gaaaagaaac tcatgtaggg gaatctttaa gaggattgaa tccaaatttg ctagtttcag
       61 agataaacaa attaatggaa tgtaatccag atctctcaga tagcgtttat gatactgtga
      121 ctccaccgcc tatgtgttta aagcaaatgg a
//
LOCUS       M04260:30:000000         151 bp    DNA     linear   UNA 22-SEP-2016
DEFINITION  M04260:30:000000000-D0UL6:1:1102:16242:13780 1:N:0:142.
ACCESSION   geneious|urn:local:.:f-67xmf44:364
VERSION     geneious|urn:local:.:f-67xmf44:364
KEYWORDS    .
SOURCE      
  ORGANISM  
            .
FEATURES             Location/Qualifiers
ORIGIN      
        1 gaaaagaaac tcatgtaggg gaatctttaa gaggattgaa tccaaatttg ctagtttcag
       61 agataaacaa attaatggaa tgtaatccag atctctcaga tagcgtttat gatactgtga
      121 ctccaccgcc tatgtgttta aagcaaatgg a
//
LOCUS       M04260:30:000000          35 bp    DNA     linear   UNA 22-SEP-2016
DEFINITION  M04260:30:000000000-D0UL6:1:1101:13332:5152 2:N:0:142.
ACCESSION   geneious|urn:local:.:f-67xmf44:365
VERSION     geneious|urn:local:.:f-67xmf44:365
KEYWORDS    .
SOURCE      
  ORGANISM  
            .
FEATURES             Location/Qualifiers
ORIGIN      
        1 catttgcttt aaacacatag gcggtggagt cacag
//
LOCUS       M04260:30:000000          35 bp    DNA     linear   UNA 22-SEP-2016
DEFINITION  M04260:30:000000000-D0UL6:1:1101:13332:5152 1:N:0:142.
ACCESSION   geneious|urn:local:.:f-67xmf44:366
VERSION     geneious|urn:local:.:f-67xmf44:366
KEYWORDS    .
SOURCE      
  ORGANISM  
            .
FEATURES             Location/Qualifiers
ORIGIN      
        1 ctgtgactcc accgcctatg tgtttaaagc aaatg
//
LOCUS       M04260:30:000000          38 bp    DNA     linear   UNA 22-SEP-2016
DEFINITION  M04260:30:000000000-D0UL6:1:1101:19590:3833 2:N:0:142.
ACCESSION   geneious|urn:local:.:f-67xmf44:367
VERSION     geneious|urn:local:.:f-67xmf44:367
KEYWORDS    .
SOURCE      
  ORGANISM  
            .
FEATURES             Location/Qualifiers
ORIGIN      
        1 ttatgatact gtgactccac cgcctatgtg tttaaagc
//
LOCUS       M04260:30:000000          38 bp    DNA     linear   UNA 22-SEP-2016
DEFINITION  M04260:30:000000000-D0UL6:1:1101:19590:3833 1:N:0:142.
ACCESSION   geneious|urn:local:.:f-67xmf44:368
VERSION     geneious|urn:local:.:f-67xmf44:368
KEYWORDS    .
SOURCE      
  ORGANISM  
            .
FEATURES             Location/Qualifiers
ORIGIN      
        1 gctttaaaca cataggcggt ggagtcacag tatcataa
//
LOCUS       M04260:30:000000          65 bp    DNA     linear   UNA 22-SEP-2016
DEFINITION  M04260:30:000000000-D0UL6:1:1102:3411:9909 1:N:0:142.
ACCESSION   geneious|urn:local:.:f-67xmf44:369
VERSION     geneious|urn:local:.:f-67xmf44:369
KEYWORDS    .
SOURCE      
  ORGANISM  
            .
FEATURES             Location/Qualifiers
ORIGIN      
        1 gctttaaaca cataggcggt ggagtcacag tatcataaac gctatctgag agatctggat
       61 tacat
//
LOCUS       M04260:30:000000          65 bp    DNA     linear   UNA 22-SEP-2016
DEFINITION  M04260:30:000000000-D0UL6:1:1102:3411:9909 2:N:0:142.
ACCESSION   geneious|urn:local:.:f-67xmf44:370
VERSION     geneious|urn:local:.:f-67xmf44:370
KEYWORDS    .
SOURCE      
  ORGANISM  
            .
FEATURES             Location/Qualifiers
ORIGIN      
        1 atgtaatcca gatctctcag atagcgttta tgatactgtg actccaccgc ctatgtgttt
       61 aaagc
//
LOCUS       M04260:30:000000          68 bp    DNA     linear   UNA 22-SEP-2016
DEFINITION  M04260:30:000000000-D0UL6:1:1102:25306:11938 1:N:0:142.
ACCESSION   geneious|urn:local:.:f-67xmf44:371
VERSION     geneious|urn:local:.:f-67xmf44:371
KEYWORDS    .
SOURCE      
  ORGANISM  
            .
FEATURES             Location/Qualifiers
ORIGIN      
        1 gctttaaaca cataggcggt ggagccacag tatcataaac gctatctgag agatctggat
       61 tacattcc
//
LOCUS       M04260:30:000000          68 bp    DNA     linear   UNA 22-SEP-2016
DEFINITION  M04260:30:000000000-D0UL6:1:1102:25306:11938 2:N:0:142.
ACCESSION   geneious|urn:local:.:f-67xmf44:372
VERSION     geneious|urn:local:.:f-67xmf44:372
KEYWORDS    .
SOURCE      
  ORGANISM  
            .
FEATURES             Location/Qualifiers
ORIGIN      
        1 ggaatgtaat ccagatctct cagatagcgt ttatgatact gtgactccac cgcctatgtg
       61 tttaaagc
//
LOCUS       M04260:30:000000         107 bp    DNA     linear   UNA 22-SEP-2016
DEFINITION  M04260:30:000000000-D0UL6:1:1101:15340:28142 2:N:0:142.
ACCESSION   geneious|urn:local:.:f-67xmf44:373
VERSION     geneious|urn:local:.:f-67xmf44:373
KEYWORDS    .
SOURCE      
  ORGANISM  
            .
FEATURES             Location/Qualifiers
ORIGIN      
        1 gctttaaaca cataggcgga ggagtcacag gatcataaac gctatctgag agatctggat
       61 tacattccat taatttgttt atctctgaaa ctagcaaatt tggattt
//
LOCUS       M04260:30:000000         107 bp    DNA     linear   UNA 22-SEP-2016
DEFINITION  M04260:30:000000000-D0UL6:1:1101:15340:28142 1:N:0:142.
ACCESSION   geneious|urn:local:.:f-67xmf44:374
VERSION     geneious|urn:local:.:f-67xmf44:374
KEYWORDS    .
SOURCE      
  ORGANISM  
            .
FEATURES             Location/Qualifiers
ORIGIN      
        1 gaatccaaat ttgctagttt cagagataaa caaattaatg gaatgtaatc cagatctctc
       61 agatagcgtt tatgatactg tgactccacc gcctatgtgt ttaaagc
//
LOCUS       M04260:30:000000         120 bp    DNA     linear   UNA 22-SEP-2016
DEFINITION  M04260:30:000000000-D0UL6:1:1102:17187:7960 1:N:0:142.
ACCESSION   geneious|urn:local:.:f-67xmf44:375
VERSION     geneious|urn:local:.:f-67xmf44:375
KEYWORDS    .
SOURCE      
  ORGANISM  
            .
FEATURES             Location/Qualifiers
ORIGIN      
        1 gctttaaaca cataggcggt ggagtcacag tatcataaac gctatctgag agatctggat
       61 tacattccat taatttgttt atctctgaaa ctagcaaatt tggattcaat cctcttaaag
//
LOCUS       M04260:30:000000         120 bp    DNA     linear   UNA 22-SEP-2016
DEFINITION  M04260:30:000000000-D0UL6:1:1101:18723:9261 1:N:0:142.
ACCESSION   geneious|urn:local:.:f-67xmf44:376
VERSION     geneious|urn:local:.:f-67xmf44:376
KEYWORDS    .
SOURCE      
  ORGANISM  
            .
FEATURES             Location/Qualifiers
ORIGIN      
        1 ctttaagagg attgaatcca aatttgctag tttcagagat aaacaaatta atggaatgta
       61 atccagatct ctcagatagc gtttatgata ctgtgactcc accgcctatg tgtttaaagc
//
LOCUS       M04260:30:000000         120 bp    DNA     linear   UNA 22-SEP-2016
DEFINITION  M04260:30:000000000-D0UL6:1:1101:18723:9261 2:N:0:142.
ACCESSION   geneious|urn:local:.:f-67xmf44:377
VERSION     geneious|urn:local:.:f-67xmf44:377
KEYWORDS    .
SOURCE      
  ORGANISM  
            .
FEATURES             Location/Qualifiers
ORIGIN      
        1 gctttaaaca cataggcggt ggagtcacag tatcataaac gctatctgag agatctggat
       61 tacattccat taatttgttt atctctgaaa ctagcaaatt tggattcaat cctcttaaag
//
LOCUS       M04260:30:000000         120 bp    DNA     linear   UNA 22-SEP-2016
DEFINITION  M04260:30:000000000-D0UL6:1:1102:17187:7960 2:N:0:142.
ACCESSION   geneious|urn:local:.:f-67xmf44:378
VERSION     geneious|urn:local:.:f-67xmf44:378
KEYWORDS    .
SOURCE      
  ORGANISM  
            .
FEATURES             Location/Qualifiers
ORIGIN      
        1 ctttaagagg attgaatcca aatttgctag tttcagagat aaacaaatta atggaatgta
       61 atccagatct ctcagatagc gtttatgata ctgtgactcc accgcctatg tgtttaaagc
//
LOCUS       M04260:30:000000         151 bp    DNA     linear   UNA 22-SEP-2016
DEFINITION  M04260:30:000000000-D0UL6:1:1101:24953:22998 1:N:0:142.
ACCESSION   geneious|urn:local:.:f-67xmf44:379
VERSION     geneious|urn:local:.:f-67xmf44:379
KEYWORDS    .
SOURCE      
  ORGANISM  
            .
FEATURES             Location/Qualifiers
ORIGIN      
        1 gctttaaaca cataggcggt ggagtcacag tatcataaac gctatctgag agatctggat
       61 tacattccat taatttgttt atctctgaaa ctagcaaatt ttgattcaat cctcttaaag
      121 attcccctac atgagtttct tttcccacac a
//
LOCUS       M04260:30:000000         151 bp    DNA     linear   UNA 22-SEP-2016
DEFINITION  M04260:30:000000000-D0UL6:1:1101:21710:5265 2:N:0:142.
ACCESSION   geneious|urn:local:.:f-67xmf44:380
VERSION     geneious|urn:local:.:f-67xmf44:380
KEYWORDS    .
SOURCE      
  ORGANISM  
            .
FEATURES             Location/Qualifiers
ORIGIN      
        1 gctttaaaca cataggcggt ggagtcacag tatcataaac gctatctgag agatctggat
       61 tacattccat taatttgttt atctctgaaa ctagcaaatt tggattcaat cctcttaaag
      121 attcccctac atgagtttct tttcccacac a
//
LOCUS       M04260:30:000000         151 bp    DNA     linear   UNA 22-SEP-2016
DEFINITION  M04260:30:000000000-D0UL6:1:1102:12037:7083 2:N:0:142.
ACCESSION   geneious|urn:local:.:f-67xmf44:381
VERSION     geneious|urn:local:.:f-67xmf44:381
KEYWORDS    .
SOURCE      
  ORGANISM  
            .
FEATURES             Location/Qualifiers
ORIGIN      
        1 gctttaaaca cataggcggt ggagtcacag tatcataaac gctatctgag agatctggat
       61 tacattccat taatttgttt atctctgaaa ctagcaaatt tggattcaat cctcttaaag
      121 attcccctac atgagtttct tttcccacac a
//
LOCUS       M04260:30:000000         151 bp    DNA     linear   UNA 22-SEP-2016
DEFINITION  M04260:30:000000000-D0UL6:1:1102:22977:13957 2:N:0:142.
ACCESSION   geneious|urn:local:.:f-67xmf44:382
VERSION     geneious|urn:local:.:f-67xmf44:382
KEYWORDS    .
SOURCE      
  ORGANISM  
            .
FEATURES             Location/Qualifiers
ORIGIN      
        1 gctttaaaca cataggcggt ggagtcacag tatcataaac gctatctgag agatctggat
       61 tacattccat taatttgttt atctctgaaa ctagcaaatt tggattcaat cctcttaaag
      121 attcccctac atgagtttct tttcccacac a
//
LOCUS       M04260:30:000000         151 bp    DNA     linear   UNA 22-SEP-2016
DEFINITION  M04260:30:000000000-D0UL6:1:1101:8500:12440 1:N:0:142.
ACCESSION   geneious|urn:local:.:f-67xmf44:383
VERSION     geneious|urn:local:.:f-67xmf44:383
KEYWORDS    .
SOURCE      
  ORGANISM  
            .
FEATURES             Location/Qualifiers
ORIGIN      
        1 gctttaaaca cataggcggt ggagtcacag tatcataaac gctatctgag agatctggat
       61 tacatttcat taatttgttt ttctctgaaa ctagcaaatt tggattcaat cctcttaaag
      121 attcccctac atgagtttct ttttccacac a
//
LOCUS       M04260:30:000000         151 bp    DNA     linear   UNA 22-SEP-2016
DEFINITION  M04260:30:000000000-D0UL6:1:1101:26898:8242 1:N:0:142.
ACCESSION   geneious|urn:local:.:f-67xmf44:384
VERSION     geneious|urn:local:.:f-67xmf44:384
KEYWORDS    .
SOURCE      
  ORGANISM  
            .
FEATURES             Location/Qualifiers
ORIGIN      
        1 gctttaaaca cataggcggt ggagtcacag tatcataaac gctatctgag agatctggat
       61 tacattccat taatttgttt atctctgaaa ctagcaaatt tggattcaat cctcttaaag
      121 attcccctac atgagtttct tttcccacac a
//
LOCUS       M04260:30:000000         151 bp    DNA     linear   UNA 22-SEP-2016
DEFINITION  M04260:30:000000000-D0UL6:1:1101:9762:5753 1:N:0:142.
ACCESSION   geneious|urn:local:.:f-67xmf44:385
VERSION     geneious|urn:local:.:f-67xmf44:385
KEYWORDS    .
SOURCE      
  ORGANISM  
            .
FEATURES             Location/Qualifiers
ORIGIN      
        1 gctttaaaca cataggcggt ggagtcacag tatcataaac gctatctgag agatctggat
       61 tacattccat taatttgttt atctctgaaa ctagcaaatt tggattcaat cctcttaaag
      121 attcccctac atgagtttct tttcccacac a
//
LOCUS       M04260:30:000000         151 bp    DNA     linear   UNA 22-SEP-2016
DEFINITION  M04260:30:000000000-D0UL6:1:1101:17861:17791 2:N:0:142.
ACCESSION   geneious|urn:local:.:f-67xmf44:386
VERSION     geneious|urn:local:.:f-67xmf44:386
KEYWORDS    .
SOURCE      
  ORGANISM  
            .
FEATURES             Location/Qualifiers
ORIGIN      
        1 gctttaaaca cataggcggt ggagtcacag tatcataaac gctatctgag agatctggat
       61 tacattccat taatttgttt atctctgaaa ctagcaaatt tggattcaat cctcttaaag
      121 attcccctac atgagtttct ttttccacac a
//
LOCUS       M04260:30:000000         151 bp    DNA     linear   UNA 22-SEP-2016
DEFINITION  M04260:30:000000000-D0UL6:1:1101:12391:15219 2:N:0:142.
ACCESSION   geneious|urn:local:.:f-67xmf44:387
VERSION     geneious|urn:local:.:f-67xmf44:387
KEYWORDS    .
SOURCE      
  ORGANISM  
            .
FEATURES             Location/Qualifiers
ORIGIN      
        1 gctttaaaca cataggcggt ggagtcacag tatcataaaa gctatcttag agatctggat
       61 tacattccat taatttgttt atctctgaaa ctagcaaatt tggattcaat cctcttaaag
      121 attcccctac atgagtttct tttcccacac a
//
LOCUS       M04260:30:000000         151 bp    DNA     linear   UNA 22-SEP-2016
DEFINITION  M04260:30:000000000-D0UL6:1:1102:16111:15025 2:N:0:142.
ACCESSION   geneious|urn:local:.:f-67xmf44:388
VERSION     geneious|urn:local:.:f-67xmf44:388
KEYWORDS    .
SOURCE      
  ORGANISM  
            .
FEATURES             Location/Qualifiers
ORIGIN      
        1 gctttaaaca cataggcggt ggagtcacag tatcataaac gctatctgag agatctggat
       61 tacattccat taatttgttt atctctgaaa ctagcaaatt tggattcaat cctcttaaag
      121 attcccctac atgagtttct ttttccacac a
//
LOCUS       M04260:30:000000         151 bp    DNA     linear   UNA 22-SEP-2016
DEFINITION  M04260:30:000000000-D0UL6:1:1101:29029:18941 1:N:0:142.
ACCESSION   geneious|urn:local:.:f-67xmf44:389
VERSION     geneious|urn:local:.:f-67xmf44:389
KEYWORDS    .
SOURCE      
  ORGANISM  
            .
FEATURES             Location/Qualifiers
ORIGIN      
        1 gctttaaaca cataggcggt ggagtcacag gatcataaac gctatctgag agaactggat
       61 tacattccat taatttgttt atctctgaaa ctagcaaatt ttgattcaat cctcttaaag
      121 attccccttc atgagtttct ttttccacac a
//
LOCUS       M04260:30:000000         151 bp    DNA     linear   UNA 22-SEP-2016
DEFINITION  M04260:30:000000000-D0UL6:1:1102:21506:25294 2:N:0:142.
ACCESSION   geneious|urn:local:.:f-67xmf44:390
VERSION     geneious|urn:local:.:f-67xmf44:390
KEYWORDS    .
SOURCE      
  ORGANISM  
            .
FEATURES             Location/Qualifiers
ORIGIN      
        1 ctttaaacac ataggcggtg gagtcacagg atcataaacg ctatctgaga gatctggatt
       61 acattccatt aatttgttta tctctgaaac tagcaaattt ggattcaatc ctcttaaaga
      121 tttccctaca tgagtttctt ttcccacaca a
//
LOCUS       M04260:30:000000         151 bp    DNA     linear   UNA 22-SEP-2016
DEFINITION  M04260:30:000000000-D0UL6:1:1102:11378:6608 2:N:0:142.
ACCESSION   geneious|urn:local:.:f-67xmf44:391
VERSION     geneious|urn:local:.:f-67xmf44:391
KEYWORDS    .
SOURCE      
  ORGANISM  
            .
FEATURES             Location/Qualifiers
ORIGIN      
        1 aaacacatag gcggtggagt cacagtatca taaacgctat ctgagagatc tggattacat
       61 tccattaatt tgtttatctc tgaaactagc aaatttggat tcaatcctct taaagattcc
      121 cctacatgag tttcttttcc cacacaaaaa a
//
LOCUS       M04260:30:000000         151 bp    DNA     linear   UNA 22-SEP-2016
DEFINITION  M04260:30:000000000-D0UL6:1:1102:17278:11304 2:N:0:142.
ACCESSION   geneious|urn:local:.:f-67xmf44:392
VERSION     geneious|urn:local:.:f-67xmf44:392
KEYWORDS    .
SOURCE      
  ORGANISM  
            .
FEATURES             Location/Qualifiers
ORIGIN      
        1 aacacatagg cggtggagtc acagtatcat aaacgctatc tgagagatct ggattacatt
       61 ccattaattt gtttatctct gaaactagca aatttggatt caatcctctt aaagattccc
      121 ctacatgagt ttcttttccc acacaaaaaa a
//
LOCUS       M04260:30:000000         139 bp    DNA     linear   UNA 22-SEP-2016
DEFINITION  M04260:30:000000000-D0UL6:1:1102:5356:12323 2:N:0:142.
ACCESSION   geneious|urn:local:.:f-67xmf44:393
VERSION     geneious|urn:local:.:f-67xmf44:393
KEYWORDS    .
SOURCE      
  ORGANISM  
            .
FEATURES             Location/Qualifiers
ORIGIN      
        1 gggaaaagaa actcatgtag gggaatcttt aagaggattg aatccaaatt tgctagtttc
       61 agagataaac aaattaatgg aatgtaatcc agatctctca gatagcgttt atgatactgt
      121 gactccaccg cctatgtgt
//
LOCUS       M04260:30:000000         139 bp    DNA     linear   UNA 22-SEP-2016
DEFINITION  M04260:30:000000000-D0UL6:1:1102:5356:12323 1:N:0:142.
ACCESSION   geneious|urn:local:.:f-67xmf44:394
VERSION     geneious|urn:local:.:f-67xmf44:394
KEYWORDS    .
SOURCE      
  ORGANISM  
            .
FEATURES             Location/Qualifiers
ORIGIN      
        1 acacataggc ggtggagtca cagtatcata aacgctatct gagagatctg gattacattc
       61 cattaatttg tttatctctg aaactagcaa atttggattc aatcctctta aagattcccc
      121 tacatgagtt tcttttccc
//
LOCUS       M04260:30:000000         151 bp    DNA     linear   UNA 22-SEP-2016
DEFINITION  M04260:30:000000000-D0UL6:1:1101:19027:21855 1:N:0:142.
ACCESSION   geneious|urn:local:.:f-67xmf44:395
VERSION     geneious|urn:local:.:f-67xmf44:395
KEYWORDS    .
SOURCE      
  ORGANISM  
            .
FEATURES             Location/Qualifiers
ORIGIN      
        1 acacataggc ggtggagtca cagtattata aacgctatct gagagatctg gattacattc
       61 cattaatttg tttatctctg aaactagcaa atttggattc aatcctcttt aagattcccc
      121 tacatgagtt tcttttccca cacaaaaaaa t
//
LOCUS       M04260:30:000000         151 bp    DNA     linear   UNA 22-SEP-2016
DEFINITION  M04260:30:000000000-D0UL6:1:1102:4147:8703 2:N:0:142.
ACCESSION   geneious|urn:local:.:f-67xmf44:396
VERSION     geneious|urn:local:.:f-67xmf44:396
KEYWORDS    .
SOURCE      
  ORGANISM  
            .
FEATURES             Location/Qualifiers
ORIGIN      
        1 atttttttgt gtgggaaaag aaactcatgt aggggaatct ttaagaggat tgaatccaaa
       61 tttgctagtt tcagagataa acaaattaat ggaatgtaat ccagatctct cagatagcgt
      121 ttatgatact gtgactccac cgcctatgtg t
//
LOCUS       M04260:30:000000          83 bp    DNA     linear   UNA 22-SEP-2016
DEFINITION  M04260:30:000000000-D0UL6:1:1102:22189:16498 1:N:0:142.
ACCESSION   geneious|urn:local:.:f-67xmf44:397
VERSION     geneious|urn:local:.:f-67xmf44:397
KEYWORDS    .
SOURCE      
  ORGANISM  
            .
FEATURES             Location/Qualifiers
ORIGIN      
        1 cacataggcg gtggagtcac agtatcataa acgctatctg agagatctgg attacattcc
       61 attaatttgt ttatctctga aac
//
LOCUS       M04260:30:000000          83 bp    DNA     linear   UNA 22-SEP-2016
DEFINITION  M04260:30:000000000-D0UL6:1:1102:22189:16498 2:N:0:142.
ACCESSION   geneious|urn:local:.:f-67xmf44:398
VERSION     geneious|urn:local:.:f-67xmf44:398
KEYWORDS    .
SOURCE      
  ORGANISM  
            .
FEATURES             Location/Qualifiers
ORIGIN      
        1 gtttcagaga taaacaaatt aatggaatgt aatccagatc tctcagatag cgtttatgat
       61 actgtgactc caccgcctat gtg
//
LOCUS       M04260:30:000000         151 bp    DNA     linear   UNA 22-SEP-2016
DEFINITION  M04260:30:000000000-D0UL6:1:1102:6354:25250 2:N:0:142.
ACCESSION   geneious|urn:local:.:f-67xmf44:399
VERSION     geneious|urn:local:.:f-67xmf44:399
KEYWORDS    .
SOURCE      
  ORGANISM  
            .
FEATURES             Location/Qualifiers
ORIGIN      
        1 cacataggcg gtggagtcac agtatcataa acgctatctg agagatctgg attacattcc
       61 attaatttgt ttatctctga aactagcaaa tttggattca atcctcttaa agattcccct
      121 acatgagttt ctttttccac acaaaaaaat a
//
LOCUS       M04260:30:000000         151 bp    DNA     linear   UNA 22-SEP-2016
DEFINITION  M04260:30:000000000-D0UL6:1:1101:17097:21089 2:N:0:142.
ACCESSION   geneious|urn:local:.:f-67xmf44:400
VERSION     geneious|urn:local:.:f-67xmf44:400
KEYWORDS    .
SOURCE      
  ORGANISM  
            .
FEATURES             Location/Qualifiers
ORIGIN      
        1 cacataggcg gtggagtcac agtatcataa acgctatctg agagatctgg attacattcc
       61 attaatttgt ttatctctga aactagcaaa tttggattca atcctcttaa agattcccct
      121 acatgagttt cttttcccac acaaaaaaat a
//
LOCUS       M04260:30:000000         151 bp    DNA     linear   UNA 22-SEP-2016
DEFINITION  M04260:30:000000000-D0UL6:1:1102:18142:14990 2:N:0:142.
ACCESSION   geneious|urn:local:.:f-67xmf44:401
VERSION     geneious|urn:local:.:f-67xmf44:401
KEYWORDS    .
SOURCE      
  ORGANISM  
            .
FEATURES             Location/Qualifiers
ORIGIN      
        1 cacataggcg gtggagtcac agtatcataa acgctatctg agagatctgg attacattcc
       61 attaatttgt ttatctctga aactagcaaa tttggattca atcctcttaa agattcccct
      121 acatgagttt cttttcccac acaaaaaaat a
//
LOCUS       M04260:30:000000         151 bp    DNA     linear   UNA 22-SEP-2016
DEFINITION  M04260:30:000000000-D0UL6:1:1101:12948:13169 2:N:0:142.
ACCESSION   geneious|urn:local:.:f-67xmf44:402
VERSION     geneious|urn:local:.:f-67xmf44:402
KEYWORDS    .
SOURCE      
  ORGANISM  
            .
FEATURES             Location/Qualifiers
ORIGIN      
        1 cacataggcg gtggagtcac agtatcataa acgctatctg agagatctgg attacattcc
       61 attaatttgt ttatctctga aactagcaaa tttggattca atcctcttaa agattcccct
      121 acatgagttt cttttcccac acaaaaaaat a
//
LOCUS       M04260:30:000000         151 bp    DNA     linear   UNA 22-SEP-2016
DEFINITION  M04260:30:000000000-D0UL6:1:1102:25276:16619 1:N:0:142.
ACCESSION   geneious|urn:local:.:f-67xmf44:403
VERSION     geneious|urn:local:.:f-67xmf44:403
KEYWORDS    .
SOURCE      
  ORGANISM  
            .
FEATURES             Location/Qualifiers
ORIGIN      
        1 cacataggcg gtggagtcac agtatcataa acgctatctg agagatctgg attacattcc
       61 attaatttgt ttatctctga aactagcaaa tttggattca atcctcttaa agattcccct
      121 acatgagttt cttttcccac acaaaaaaat a
//
LOCUS       M04260:30:000000         151 bp    DNA     linear   UNA 22-SEP-2016
DEFINITION  M04260:30:000000000-D0UL6:1:1101:3483:13907 1:N:0:142.
ACCESSION   geneious|urn:local:.:f-67xmf44:404
VERSION     geneious|urn:local:.:f-67xmf44:404
KEYWORDS    .
SOURCE      
  ORGANISM  
            .
FEATURES             Location/Qualifiers
ORIGIN      
        1 cacataggcg gtggagtcac agtatcataa acgctatctg agagatctgg attacattcc
       61 attaatttgt ttatctctga aactagcaaa tttggattca atcctcttaa agattcccct
      121 acatgagttt cttttcccac acaaaaaaat a
//
LOCUS       M04260:30:000000         151 bp    DNA     linear   UNA 22-SEP-2016
DEFINITION  M04260:30:000000000-D0UL6:1:1102:13449:1900 2:N:0:142.
ACCESSION   geneious|urn:local:.:f-67xmf44:405
VERSION     geneious|urn:local:.:f-67xmf44:405
KEYWORDS    .
SOURCE      
  ORGANISM  
            .
FEATURES             Location/Qualifiers
ORIGIN      
        1 cacataggcg gtggagtcac agtatcataa acgctatctg agagatctgg attacattcc
       61 attaatttgt ttatctctga aactagcaaa tttggattca atcctcttaa agattcccct
      121 acatgagttt cttttcccac acaaaaaaat a
//
LOCUS       M04260:30:000000         151 bp    DNA     linear   UNA 22-SEP-2016
DEFINITION  M04260:30:000000000-D0UL6:1:1102:16600:22852 1:N:0:142.
ACCESSION   geneious|urn:local:.:f-67xmf44:406
VERSION     geneious|urn:local:.:f-67xmf44:406
KEYWORDS    .
SOURCE      
  ORGANISM  
            .
FEATURES             Location/Qualifiers
ORIGIN      
        1 cacataggcg gtggagtcac agtatcataa acgctatctg agagatctgg attacattcc
       61 attaatttgt ttatctctga aactagcaaa tttggattca atcctcttaa agattcccct
      121 acatgagttt cttttcccac acaaaaaaat a
//
LOCUS       M04260:30:000000         151 bp    DNA     linear   UNA 22-SEP-2016
DEFINITION  M04260:30:000000000-D0UL6:1:1102:26869:22096 2:N:0:142.
ACCESSION   geneious|urn:local:.:f-67xmf44:407
VERSION     geneious|urn:local:.:f-67xmf44:407
KEYWORDS    .
SOURCE      
  ORGANISM  
            .
FEATURES             Location/Qualifiers
ORIGIN      
        1 cacataggcg gtggagtcac agtatcataa acgctatctg agagatctgg attacattcc
       61 attcatttgt ttatctctga aactagcaaa tttggattca atcctcttaa agattcccct
      121 acatgagttt cttttcccac acaaaaaaat a
//
LOCUS       M04260:30:000000         151 bp    DNA     linear   UNA 22-SEP-2016
DEFINITION  M04260:30:000000000-D0UL6:1:1101:25986:13067 2:N:0:142.
ACCESSION   geneious|urn:local:.:f-67xmf44:408
VERSION     geneious|urn:local:.:f-67xmf44:408
KEYWORDS    .
SOURCE      
  ORGANISM  
            .
FEATURES             Location/Qualifiers
ORIGIN      
        1 cacataggcg gtggagtcac agtatcataa acgctatctg agagatctgg attacattcc
       61 attaatttgt ttatctctga aactagcaaa tttggattca atcctcttaa agattcccct
      121 acatgagttt cttttcccac acaaaaaaat a
//
LOCUS       M04260:30:000000         151 bp    DNA     linear   UNA 22-SEP-2016
DEFINITION  M04260:30:000000000-D0UL6:1:1101:15964:11065 2:N:0:142.
ACCESSION   geneious|urn:local:.:f-67xmf44:409
VERSION     geneious|urn:local:.:f-67xmf44:409
KEYWORDS    .
SOURCE      
  ORGANISM  
            .
FEATURES             Location/Qualifiers
ORIGIN      
        1 cacataggcg gtggagtcac agtatcataa acgctatctg agagatctgg attacattcc
       61 attaatttgt ttatctctga aactagcaaa tttggattca atcctcttaa agattcccct
      121 acatgagttt cttttcccac acaaaaaaat a
//
LOCUS       M04260:30:000000         151 bp    DNA     linear   UNA 22-SEP-2016
DEFINITION  M04260:30:000000000-D0UL6:1:1102:2921:18699 2:N:0:142.
ACCESSION   geneious|urn:local:.:f-67xmf44:410
VERSION     geneious|urn:local:.:f-67xmf44:410
KEYWORDS    .
SOURCE      
  ORGANISM  
            .
FEATURES             Location/Qualifiers
ORIGIN      
        1 cacataggcg gtggagtcac agtatcataa acgctatctg agagatctgg attacattcc
       61 attaatttgt ttatctctga aactagcaaa tttggattca atcctcttaa agattcccct
      121 acatgagttt cttttcccac acaaaaaaat a
//
LOCUS       M04260:30:000000         123 bp    DNA     linear   UNA 22-SEP-2016
DEFINITION  M04260:30:000000000-D0UL6:1:1102:20483:18548 2:N:0:142.
ACCESSION   geneious|urn:local:.:f-67xmf44:411
VERSION     geneious|urn:local:.:f-67xmf44:411
KEYWORDS    .
SOURCE      
  ORGANISM  
            .
FEATURES             Location/Qualifiers
ORIGIN      
        1 cataggcggt ggagtcacag tatcataaac gctatctgag agatctggat tacattccat
       61 taatttgttt atctctgaaa ctagcaaatt tggattcaat cctcttaaag attcccctac
      121 atg
//
LOCUS       M04260:30:000000         123 bp    DNA     linear   UNA 22-SEP-2016
DEFINITION  M04260:30:000000000-D0UL6:1:1102:20483:18548 1:N:0:142.
ACCESSION   geneious|urn:local:.:f-67xmf44:412
VERSION     geneious|urn:local:.:f-67xmf44:412
KEYWORDS    .
SOURCE      
  ORGANISM  
            .
FEATURES             Location/Qualifiers
ORIGIN      
        1 catgtagggg aatctttaag aggattgaat ccaaatttgc tagtttcaga gataaacaaa
       61 ttaatggaat gtaatccaga tctctcagat agcgtttatg atactgtgac tccaccgcct
      121 atg
//
LOCUS       M04260:30:000000         151 bp    DNA     linear   UNA 22-SEP-2016
DEFINITION  M04260:30:000000000-D0UL6:1:1102:21499:10603 1:N:0:142.
ACCESSION   geneious|urn:local:.:f-67xmf44:413
VERSION     geneious|urn:local:.:f-67xmf44:413
KEYWORDS    .
SOURCE      
  ORGANISM  
            .
FEATURES             Location/Qualifiers
ORIGIN      
        1 cataggcggt ggagtcacag tatcataaac gctatctgag agatctggat tacattccat
       61 taatttgttt atctctgaaa ctagcaaatt tggattcaat cctcttaaag attcccctac
      121 atgagtttaa agcaaatgga tttaaaggag a
//
LOCUS       M04260:30:000000         107 bp    DNA     linear   UNA 22-SEP-2016
DEFINITION  M04260:30:000000000-D0UL6:1:1101:24319:10021 2:N:0:142.
ACCESSION   geneious|urn:local:.:f-67xmf44:414
VERSION     geneious|urn:local:.:f-67xmf44:414
KEYWORDS    .
SOURCE      
  ORGANISM  
            .
FEATURES             Location/Qualifiers
ORIGIN      
        1 ggcggtggag tcacagtatc ataaacgcta tctgagagat ctggattaca ttccattaat
       61 ttgtttatct ctgaaactag caaatttgga ttcaatcctc ttaaaga
//
LOCUS       M04260:30:000000         119 bp    DNA     linear   UNA 22-SEP-2016
DEFINITION  M04260:30:000000000-D0UL6:1:1102:16966:11858 1:N:0:142.
ACCESSION   geneious|urn:local:.:f-67xmf44:415
VERSION     geneious|urn:local:.:f-67xmf44:415
KEYWORDS    .
SOURCE      
  ORGANISM  
            .
FEATURES             Location/Qualifiers
ORIGIN      
        1 ggcggtggag tcacagtatc ataaacgcta tctgagagat ctggattaca ttccattaat
       61 ttgtttatct ctgaaactag caaatttgga ttcaatcctc ttaaagattc ccctacatg
//
LOCUS       M04260:30:000000         119 bp    DNA     linear   UNA 22-SEP-2016
DEFINITION  M04260:30:000000000-D0UL6:1:1102:16966:11858 2:N:0:142.
ACCESSION   geneious|urn:local:.:f-67xmf44:416
VERSION     geneious|urn:local:.:f-67xmf44:416
KEYWORDS    .
SOURCE      
  ORGANISM  
            .
FEATURES             Location/Qualifiers
ORIGIN      
        1 catgtagggg aatctttaag aggattgaat ccaaatttgc tagtttcaga gataaacaaa
       61 ttaatggaat gtaatccaga tctctcagat agcgtttatg atactgtgac tccaccgcc
//
LOCUS       M04260:30:000000         151 bp    DNA     linear   UNA 22-SEP-2016
DEFINITION  M04260:30:000000000-D0UL6:1:1102:11953:4834 1:N:0:142.
ACCESSION   geneious|urn:local:.:f-67xmf44:417
VERSION     geneious|urn:local:.:f-67xmf44:417
KEYWORDS    .
SOURCE      
  ORGANISM  
            .
FEATURES             Location/Qualifiers
ORIGIN      
        1 ggcggtggag tcacagtatc ataaacgcta tctgagagat ctggattaca ttccattaat
       61 ttgtttatct ctgaaactag caaatttgga ttcaatcctc ttaaagattc ccctacatga
      121 gtttcttttc ccacacaaaa aaataaaggc a
//
LOCUS       M04260:30:000000         151 bp    DNA     linear   UNA 22-SEP-2016
DEFINITION  M04260:30:000000000-D0UL6:1:1101:24404:11398 2:N:0:142.
ACCESSION   geneious|urn:local:.:f-67xmf44:418
VERSION     geneious|urn:local:.:f-67xmf44:418
KEYWORDS    .
SOURCE      
  ORGANISM  
            .
FEATURES             Location/Qualifiers
ORIGIN      
        1 ggcggtggag tcacagtatc ataaacgcta tctgagagat ctggattaca ttccattaat
       61 ttgtttatct ctgaaactag caaatttgga ttcaatcctc ttaaagattc ccctacatga
      121 gtttcttttc ccacacaaaa aaataaaggc a
//
LOCUS       M04260:30:000000         105 bp    DNA     linear   UNA 22-SEP-2016
DEFINITION  M04260:30:000000000-D0UL6:1:1102:21047:4458 2:N:0:142.
ACCESSION   geneious|urn:local:.:f-67xmf44:419
VERSION     geneious|urn:local:.:f-67xmf44:419
KEYWORDS    .
SOURCE      
  ORGANISM  
            .
FEATURES             Location/Qualifiers
ORIGIN      
        1 gcggtggagt cacagtatca taaacgctat ctgagagatc tggattacat tccattaatt
       61 tgtttatctc tgaaactagc aaatttggat tcaatcctct taaag
//
LOCUS       M04260:30:000000         105 bp    DNA     linear   UNA 22-SEP-2016
DEFINITION  M04260:30:000000000-D0UL6:1:1102:21047:4458 1:N:0:142.
ACCESSION   geneious|urn:local:.:f-67xmf44:420
VERSION     geneious|urn:local:.:f-67xmf44:420
KEYWORDS    .
SOURCE      
  ORGANISM  
            .
FEATURES             Location/Qualifiers
ORIGIN      
        1 ctttaagagg attgaatcca aatttgctag tttcagagat aaacaaatta atggaatgta
       61 atccagatct ctcagatagc gtttatgata ctgtgactcc accgc
//
LOCUS       M04260:30:000000         151 bp    DNA     linear   UNA 22-SEP-2016
DEFINITION  M04260:30:000000000-D0UL6:1:1102:13540:22748 1:N:0:142.
ACCESSION   geneious|urn:local:.:f-67xmf44:421
VERSION     geneious|urn:local:.:f-67xmf44:421
KEYWORDS    .
SOURCE      
  ORGANISM  
            .
FEATURES             Location/Qualifiers
ORIGIN      
        1 gcggtggagt cacagtatca taaacgctat ctgagagatc tggattacat tccattaatt
       61 tgtttatctc tgaaactagc aaatttggat tcaatcctct taaagattcc cctacatgag
      121 tttcttttcc cacacaaaaa aataaaggca t
//
LOCUS       M04260:30:000000         151 bp    DNA     linear   UNA 22-SEP-2016
DEFINITION  M04260:30:000000000-D0UL6:1:1101:27902:16749 2:N:0:142.
ACCESSION   geneious|urn:local:.:f-67xmf44:422
VERSION     geneious|urn:local:.:f-67xmf44:422
KEYWORDS    .
SOURCE      
  ORGANISM  
            .
FEATURES             Location/Qualifiers
ORIGIN      
        1 gcggtggagt cacagtatca taaacgctat ctgagagatc tggattacat tccattaatt
       61 tgtttatctc tgaaactagc aaatttggat tcaatcctct taaagattcc cctacatgag
      121 tttcttttcc cacacaaaaa aataaaggca t
//
LOCUS       M04260:30:000000         151 bp    DNA     linear   UNA 22-SEP-2016
DEFINITION  M04260:30:000000000-D0UL6:1:1102:13173:15319 1:N:0:142.
ACCESSION   geneious|urn:local:.:f-67xmf44:423
VERSION     geneious|urn:local:.:f-67xmf44:423
KEYWORDS    .
SOURCE      
  ORGANISM  
            .
FEATURES             Location/Qualifiers
ORIGIN      
        1 gcggtggagt caccgtatca taaacgctat ctgagagatc tggattacat tccattaatt
       61 tgtttatctc tgaaactagc aaatttggat tcaatcctct taaagattcc cctacatgag
      121 tttcttttcc cacacaaaaa aataaaggca t
//
LOCUS       M04260:30:000000         117 bp    DNA     linear   UNA 22-SEP-2016
DEFINITION  M04260:30:000000000-D0UL6:1:1101:18486:22101 2:N:0:142.
ACCESSION   geneious|urn:local:.:f-67xmf44:424
VERSION     geneious|urn:local:.:f-67xmf44:424
KEYWORDS    .
SOURCE      
  ORGANISM  
            .
FEATURES             Location/Qualifiers
ORIGIN      
        1 cggtggagtc acagtatcat aaacgctatc tgagagatct ggattacatt ccattaattt
       61 gtttatctct gaaactagca aatttggatt caatcctctt aaagattccc ctacatg
//
LOCUS       M04260:30:000000         117 bp    DNA     linear   UNA 22-SEP-2016
DEFINITION  M04260:30:000000000-D0UL6:1:1101:18486:22101 1:N:0:142.
ACCESSION   geneious|urn:local:.:f-67xmf44:425
VERSION     geneious|urn:local:.:f-67xmf44:425
KEYWORDS    .
SOURCE      
  ORGANISM  
            .
FEATURES             Location/Qualifiers
ORIGIN      
        1 catgtagggg aatctttaag aggattgaat ccaaatttgc tagtttcaga gataaacaaa
       61 ttaatggaat gtaatccaga tctctcagat agcgtttatg atactgtgac tccaccg
//
LOCUS       M04260:30:000000         121 bp    DNA     linear   UNA 22-SEP-2016
DEFINITION  M04260:30:000000000-D0UL6:1:1102:16240:24649 2:N:0:142.
ACCESSION   geneious|urn:local:.:f-67xmf44:426
VERSION     geneious|urn:local:.:f-67xmf44:426
KEYWORDS    .
SOURCE      
  ORGANISM  
            .
FEATURES             Location/Qualifiers
ORIGIN      
        1 cggtggagtc acagtatcat aaacgctatc tgagagatct ggattacatt ccattaattt
       61 gtttatctct gaaactagca aatttggatt caatcctctt aaagattccc ctacatgagt
      121 t
//
LOCUS       M04260:30:000000         121 bp    DNA     linear   UNA 22-SEP-2016
DEFINITION  M04260:30:000000000-D0UL6:1:1102:16240:24649 1:N:0:142.
ACCESSION   geneious|urn:local:.:f-67xmf44:427
VERSION     geneious|urn:local:.:f-67xmf44:427
KEYWORDS    .
SOURCE      
  ORGANISM  
            .
FEATURES             Location/Qualifiers
ORIGIN      
        1 aactcatgta ggggaatctt taagaggatt gaatccaaat ttgctagttt cagagataaa
       61 caaattaatg gaatgtaatc cagatctctc agatagcgtt tatgatactg tgactccacc
      121 g
//
LOCUS       M04260:30:000000         109 bp    DNA     linear   UNA 22-SEP-2016
DEFINITION  M04260:30:000000000-D0UL6:1:1102:11525:22057 2:N:0:142.
ACCESSION   geneious|urn:local:.:f-67xmf44:428
VERSION     geneious|urn:local:.:f-67xmf44:428
KEYWORDS    .
SOURCE      
  ORGANISM  
            .
FEATURES             Location/Qualifiers
ORIGIN      
        1 ggggaatctt taagaggatt gaatccaaat ttgctagttt cagagataaa caaattaatg
       61 gaatgtaatc cagatctctc agatagcgtt tatgatactg tgactccac
//
LOCUS       M04260:30:000000         109 bp    DNA     linear   UNA 22-SEP-2016
DEFINITION  M04260:30:000000000-D0UL6:1:1102:11525:22057 1:N:0:142.
ACCESSION   geneious|urn:local:.:f-67xmf44:429
VERSION     geneious|urn:local:.:f-67xmf44:429
KEYWORDS    .
SOURCE      
  ORGANISM  
            .
FEATURES             Location/Qualifiers
ORIGIN      
        1 gtggagtcac agtatcataa acgctatctg agagatctgg attacattcc attaatttgt
       61 ttatctctga aactagcaaa tttggattca atcctcttaa agattcccc
//
LOCUS       M04260:30:000000         119 bp    DNA     linear   UNA 22-SEP-2016
DEFINITION  M04260:30:000000000-D0UL6:1:1102:18938:18260 2:N:0:142.
ACCESSION   geneious|urn:local:.:f-67xmf44:430
VERSION     geneious|urn:local:.:f-67xmf44:430
KEYWORDS    .
SOURCE      
  ORGANISM  
            .
FEATURES             Location/Qualifiers
ORIGIN      
        1 gtggagtcac agtatcataa acgctatctg agagatctgg attacattcc attaatttgt
       61 ttatctctga aactagcaaa tttggattca atcctcttaa agattcccct acatgagtt
//
LOCUS       M04260:30:000000         119 bp    DNA     linear   UNA 22-SEP-2016
DEFINITION  M04260:30:000000000-D0UL6:1:1102:18938:18260 1:N:0:142.
ACCESSION   geneious|urn:local:.:f-67xmf44:431
VERSION     geneious|urn:local:.:f-67xmf44:431
KEYWORDS    .
SOURCE      
  ORGANISM  
            .
FEATURES             Location/Qualifiers
ORIGIN      
        1 aactcatgta ggggaatctt taagaggatt gaatccaaat ttgctagttt cagagataaa
       61 caaattaatg gaatgtaatc cagatctctc agatagcgtt tatgatactg tgactccac
//
LOCUS       M04260:30:000000         151 bp    DNA     linear   UNA 22-SEP-2016
DEFINITION  M04260:30:000000000-D0UL6:1:1102:17709:5276 1:N:0:142.
ACCESSION   geneious|urn:local:.:f-67xmf44:432
VERSION     geneious|urn:local:.:f-67xmf44:432
KEYWORDS    .
SOURCE      
  ORGANISM  
            .
FEATURES             Location/Qualifiers
ORIGIN      
        1 gtggagtcac agtatcataa acgctatctg agagatctgg attacattcc attaatttgt
       61 ttatctctga aactagcaaa tttggattca atcctcttaa agattcccct acatgagttt
      121 cttttcccac acaaaaaaat aaaggcataa t
//
LOCUS       M04260:30:000000         114 bp    DNA     linear   UNA 22-SEP-2016
DEFINITION  M04260:30:000000000-D0UL6:1:1101:9680:23764 1:N:0:142.
ACCESSION   geneious|urn:local:.:f-67xmf44:433
VERSION     geneious|urn:local:.:f-67xmf44:433
KEYWORDS    .
SOURCE      
  ORGANISM  
            .
FEATURES             Location/Qualifiers
ORIGIN      
        1 ctcatgtagg ggaatcttta agaggattga atccaaattt gctagtttca gagataaaca
       61 aattaatgga atgtaatcca gatctctcag atagcgttta tgatactgtg actc
//
LOCUS       M04260:30:000000         114 bp    DNA     linear   UNA 22-SEP-2016
DEFINITION  M04260:30:000000000-D0UL6:1:1101:9680:23764 2:N:0:142.
ACCESSION   geneious|urn:local:.:f-67xmf44:434
VERSION     geneious|urn:local:.:f-67xmf44:434
KEYWORDS    .
SOURCE      
  ORGANISM  
            .
FEATURES             Location/Qualifiers
ORIGIN      
        1 gagtcacagt atcataaacg ctatctgaga gatctggatt acattccatt aatttgttta
       61 tctctgaaac tagcaaattt ggattcaatc ctcttaaaga ttcccctaca tgag
//
LOCUS       M04260:30:000000         137 bp    DNA     linear   UNA 22-SEP-2016
DEFINITION  M04260:30:000000000-D0UL6:1:1102:9694:22131 1:N:0:142.
ACCESSION   geneious|urn:local:.:f-67xmf44:435
VERSION     geneious|urn:local:.:f-67xmf44:435
KEYWORDS    .
SOURCE      
  ORGANISM  
            .
FEATURES             Location/Qualifiers
ORIGIN      
        1 atttttttgt gtgggaaaag aaactcatgt aggggaatct ttaagaggat tgaatccaaa
       61 tttgctagtt tcagagataa acaaattaat ggaatgtaat ccagatctct cagatagcgt
      121 ttatgatact gtgactc
//
LOCUS       M04260:30:000000         137 bp    DNA     linear   UNA 22-SEP-2016
DEFINITION  M04260:30:000000000-D0UL6:1:1102:9694:22131 2:N:0:142.
ACCESSION   geneious|urn:local:.:f-67xmf44:436
VERSION     geneious|urn:local:.:f-67xmf44:436
KEYWORDS    .
SOURCE      
  ORGANISM  
            .
FEATURES             Location/Qualifiers
ORIGIN      
        1 gagtcacagt atcataaacg ctatctgaga gatctggatt acattccatt aatttgttta
       61 tctctgaaac tagcaaattt ggattcaatc ctcttaaaga ttcccctaca tgagtttctt
      121 ttcccacaca aaaaaat
//
LOCUS       M04260:30:000000         139 bp    DNA     linear   UNA 22-SEP-2016
DEFINITION  M04260:30:000000000-D0UL6:1:1101:4818:9191 1:N:0:142.
ACCESSION   geneious|urn:local:.:f-67xmf44:437
VERSION     geneious|urn:local:.:f-67xmf44:437
KEYWORDS    .
SOURCE      
  ORGANISM  
            .
FEATURES             Location/Qualifiers
ORIGIN      
        1 ttattttttt gtgtgggaaa agaaactcat gtaggggaat ctttaagagg attgaatcca
       61 aatttgctag tttcagagat aaacaaatta atggaatgta atccagatct ctcagatagc
      121 gtttatgata ctgtgactc
//
LOCUS       M04260:30:000000         139 bp    DNA     linear   UNA 22-SEP-2016
DEFINITION  M04260:30:000000000-D0UL6:1:1101:4818:9191 2:N:0:142.
ACCESSION   geneious|urn:local:.:f-67xmf44:438
VERSION     geneious|urn:local:.:f-67xmf44:438
KEYWORDS    .
SOURCE      
  ORGANISM  
            .
FEATURES             Location/Qualifiers
ORIGIN      
        1 gagtcacagt atcataaacg ctatctgaga gatctggatt acattccatt aatttgttta
       61 tctctgaaac tagcaaattt ggattcaatc ctcttaaaga ttcccctaca tgagtttctt
      121 ttcccacaca aaaaaataa
//
LOCUS       M04260:30:000000         150 bp    DNA     linear   UNA 22-SEP-2016
DEFINITION  M04260:30:000000000-D0UL6:1:1102:5537:23665 1:N:0:142.
ACCESSION   geneious|urn:local:.:f-67xmf44:439
VERSION     geneious|urn:local:.:f-67xmf44:439
KEYWORDS    .
SOURCE      
  ORGANISM  
            .
FEATURES             Location/Qualifiers
ORIGIN      
        1 gagtcacagt atcataaacg ctatctgaga gatctggatt acattccatt aatttgttta
       61 tctctgaaac tagcaaattt ggattcaatc ctcttaaaga ttcccctaca tgagtttctt
      121 ttcccacaca aaaaaataaa ggcataattt
//
LOCUS       M04260:30:000000         150 bp    DNA     linear   UNA 22-SEP-2016
DEFINITION  M04260:30:000000000-D0UL6:1:1102:21413:25094 1:N:0:142.
ACCESSION   geneious|urn:local:.:f-67xmf44:440
VERSION     geneious|urn:local:.:f-67xmf44:440
KEYWORDS    .
SOURCE      
  ORGANISM  
            .
FEATURES             Location/Qualifiers
ORIGIN      
        1 aaattatgcc tttctttttt tgtgtgggaa aagaaactca tgtaggggaa tctttaagag
       61 gattgaatcc aaatttgcta gtttcagaga taaacaaatt aatggaatgt aatccagatc
      121 actcagatag cgtttatgat actgtgactc
//
LOCUS       M04260:30:000000         150 bp    DNA     linear   UNA 22-SEP-2016
DEFINITION  M04260:30:000000000-D0UL6:1:1102:5537:23665 2:N:0:142.
ACCESSION   geneious|urn:local:.:f-67xmf44:441
VERSION     geneious|urn:local:.:f-67xmf44:441
KEYWORDS    .
SOURCE      
  ORGANISM  
            .
FEATURES             Location/Qualifiers
ORIGIN      
        1 aaattatgcc tttatttttt tgtgtgggaa aagaaactca tgtaggggaa tctttaagag
       61 gattgaatcc aaatttgcta gtttcagaga taaacaaatt aatggaatgt aatccagatc
      121 tctcagatag cgtttatgat actgtgactc
//
LOCUS       M04260:30:000000         151 bp    DNA     linear   UNA 22-SEP-2016
DEFINITION  M04260:30:000000000-D0UL6:1:1101:4367:13701 1:N:0:142.
ACCESSION   geneious|urn:local:.:f-67xmf44:442
VERSION     geneious|urn:local:.:f-67xmf44:442
KEYWORDS    .
SOURCE      
  ORGANISM  
            .
FEATURES             Location/Qualifiers
ORIGIN      
        1 gagtcacagt atcataaacg ctatctgaga gatctggatt acattccatt aatttgttta
       61 tctctgaaac tagcaaattt ggattcaatc ctcttaaaga ttcccctaca tgagtttctt
      121 ttcccacaca aaaaaataaa ggcataattt t
//
LOCUS       M04260:30:000000         151 bp    DNA     linear   UNA 22-SEP-2016
DEFINITION  M04260:30:000000000-D0UL6:1:1101:20412:24874 2:N:0:142.
ACCESSION   geneious|urn:local:.:f-67xmf44:443
VERSION     geneious|urn:local:.:f-67xmf44:443
KEYWORDS    .
SOURCE      
  ORGANISM  
            .
FEATURES             Location/Qualifiers
ORIGIN      
        1 gagtcacagt atcataaacg ctatctgaga gatctggatt acattccatt aatttgttta
       61 tctctgaaac tagcaaattt ggattcaatc ctcttaaaga ttcccctaca tgagtttctt
      121 ttcccacaca aaaaaataaa ggcataattt t
//
LOCUS       M04260:30:000000         151 bp    DNA     linear   UNA 22-SEP-2016
DEFINITION  M04260:30:000000000-D0UL6:1:1102:7347:19225 1:N:0:142.
ACCESSION   geneious|urn:local:.:f-67xmf44:444
VERSION     geneious|urn:local:.:f-67xmf44:444
KEYWORDS    .
SOURCE      
  ORGANISM  
            .
FEATURES             Location/Qualifiers
ORIGIN      
        1 gagtcacagt atcataaacg ctatctgaga gatctggatt acattccatt aatttgttta
       61 tctctgaaac tagcaaattt ggattcaatc ctcttaaaga ttcccctaca tgagtttctt
      121 ttcccacaca aaaaaataaa ggcataattt t
//
LOCUS       M04260:30:000000         151 bp    DNA     linear   UNA 22-SEP-2016
DEFINITION  M04260:30:000000000-D0UL6:1:1102:19446:6363 1:N:0:142.
ACCESSION   geneious|urn:local:.:f-67xmf44:445
VERSION     geneious|urn:local:.:f-67xmf44:445
KEYWORDS    .
SOURCE      
  ORGANISM  
            .
FEATURES             Location/Qualifiers
ORIGIN      
        1 gagtcacagt atcataaacg ctatctgaga gatctggatt acattccatt aatttgttta
       61 tctctgaaac tagcaaattt ggattcaatc ctcttaaaga ttcccctaca tgagtttctt
      121 ttcccacaca aaaaaataaa ggcataattt t
//
LOCUS       M04260:30:000000         151 bp    DNA     linear   UNA 22-SEP-2016
DEFINITION  M04260:30:000000000-D0UL6:1:1101:25654:5518 2:N:0:142.
ACCESSION   geneious|urn:local:.:f-67xmf44:446
VERSION     geneious|urn:local:.:f-67xmf44:446
KEYWORDS    .
SOURCE      
  ORGANISM  
            .
FEATURES             Location/Qualifiers
ORIGIN      
        1 gagtcacagt atcataaacg ctatctgaga gatctggatt acattccatt aatttgttta
       61 tctctgaaac tagcaaattt ggattcaatc ctcttaaaga ttcccctaca tgagtttctt
      121 ttcccacaca aaaaaataaa ggcataattt t
//
LOCUS       M04260:30:000000         151 bp    DNA     linear   UNA 22-SEP-2016
DEFINITION  M04260:30:000000000-D0UL6:1:1101:24087:9152 1:N:0:142.
ACCESSION   geneious|urn:local:.:f-67xmf44:447
VERSION     geneious|urn:local:.:f-67xmf44:447
KEYWORDS    .
SOURCE      
  ORGANISM  
            .
FEATURES             Location/Qualifiers
ORIGIN      
        1 gagtcacagt atcataaacg ctatctgaga gatctggatt acattccatt aatttgttta
       61 tctctgaaac tagcaaattt ggattcaatc ctcttaaaga ttcccctaca tgagtttctt
      121 ttcccacaca aaaaaataaa ggcataattt t
//
LOCUS       M04260:30:000000         150 bp    DNA     linear   UNA 22-SEP-2016
DEFINITION  M04260:30:000000000-D0UL6:1:1102:12203:11695 1:N:0:142.
ACCESSION   geneious|urn:local:.:f-67xmf44:448
VERSION     geneious|urn:local:.:f-67xmf44:448
KEYWORDS    .
SOURCE      
  ORGANISM  
            .
FEATURES             Location/Qualifiers
ORIGIN      
        1 gtcacagtat cataaacgct atctgagaga tctggattac attccattaa tttgtttatc
       61 tctgaaacta gcaaatttgg attcaatcct cttaaagatt cccctacatg agtttctttt
      121 cccacacaaa aaaataaagg cataatttta
//
LOCUS       M04260:30:000000         150 bp    DNA     linear   UNA 22-SEP-2016
DEFINITION  M04260:30:000000000-D0UL6:1:1102:13065:6368 2:N:0:142.
ACCESSION   geneious|urn:local:.:f-67xmf44:449
VERSION     geneious|urn:local:.:f-67xmf44:449
KEYWORDS    .
SOURCE      
  ORGANISM  
            .
FEATURES             Location/Qualifiers
ORIGIN      
        1 gtcacagtat cataaacgct atctgagaga tctggattac attccattaa tttgtttatc
       61 tctgaaacta gcaaatttgg attcaatcct cttaaagatt cccctacatg agtttctttt
      121 cccacacaaa aaaataaagg cataatttta
//
LOCUS       M04260:30:000000          67 bp    DNA     linear   UNA 22-SEP-2016
DEFINITION  M04260:30:000000000-D0UL6:1:1102:16805:2137 1:N:0:142.
ACCESSION   geneious|urn:local:.:f-67xmf44:450
VERSION     geneious|urn:local:.:f-67xmf44:450
KEYWORDS    .
SOURCE      
  ORGANISM  
            .
FEATURES             Location/Qualifiers
ORIGIN      
        1 tcacagtatc ataaacgcta tctgagagat ctggattaca ttccattaat ttgtttatct
       61 ctgaaac
//
LOCUS       M04260:30:000000          67 bp    DNA     linear   UNA 22-SEP-2016
DEFINITION  M04260:30:000000000-D0UL6:1:1102:16805:2137 2:N:0:142.
ACCESSION   geneious|urn:local:.:f-67xmf44:451
VERSION     geneious|urn:local:.:f-67xmf44:451
KEYWORDS    .
SOURCE      
  ORGANISM  
            .
FEATURES             Location/Qualifiers
ORIGIN      
        1 gtttcagaga taaacaaatt aatggaatgt aatccagatc tctcagatag cgtttatgat
       61 actgtga
//
LOCUS       M04260:30:000000         149 bp    DNA     linear   UNA 22-SEP-2016
DEFINITION  M04260:30:000000000-D0UL6:1:1102:21499:10603 2:N:0:142.
ACCESSION   geneious|urn:local:.:f-67xmf44:452
VERSION     geneious|urn:local:.:f-67xmf44:452
KEYWORDS    .
SOURCE      
  ORGANISM  
            .
FEATURES             Location/Qualifiers
ORIGIN      
        1 gtacagaata catctccttt aaatccattt gctttaaact catgtagggg aatctttaag
       61 aggattgaat ccaaatttgc tagtttcaga gataaacaaa ttaatggaat gtaatccaga
      121 tctctcagat agcgtttatg atactgtga
//
LOCUS       M04260:30:000000         149 bp    DNA     linear   UNA 22-SEP-2016
DEFINITION  M04260:30:000000000-D0UL6:1:1102:14600:13638 1:N:0:142.
ACCESSION   geneious|urn:local:.:f-67xmf44:453
VERSION     geneious|urn:local:.:f-67xmf44:453
KEYWORDS    .
SOURCE      
  ORGANISM  
            .
FEATURES             Location/Qualifiers
ORIGIN      
        1 cacagtatca taaacgctat ctgagagatc tggattacat tccattaatt tgtttatctc
       61 tgaaactagc aaatttggat tcaatcctct taaagattcc cctacatgag tttcttttcc
      121 cacacaaaaa aataaaggca taattttac
//
LOCUS       M04260:30:000000         151 bp    DNA     linear   UNA 22-SEP-2016
DEFINITION  M04260:30:000000000-D0UL6:1:1101:21859:20105 1:N:0:142.
ACCESSION   geneious|urn:local:.:f-67xmf44:454
VERSION     geneious|urn:local:.:f-67xmf44:454
KEYWORDS    .
SOURCE      
  ORGANISM  
            .
FEATURES             Location/Qualifiers
ORIGIN      
        1 aggtaaaatt atgcctttat ttttttgtgt gggaaaagaa actcatgtag gggaatcttt
       61 aagaggattg aatccaaatt tgctagtttc agagataaac aaattaatgg aatgtaatcc
      121 agatctctca gatagcgttt atgatactgt g
//
LOCUS       M04260:30:000000         151 bp    DNA     linear   UNA 22-SEP-2016
DEFINITION  M04260:30:000000000-D0UL6:1:1102:8500:7355 2:N:0:142.
ACCESSION   geneious|urn:local:.:f-67xmf44:455
VERSION     geneious|urn:local:.:f-67xmf44:455
KEYWORDS    .
SOURCE      
  ORGANISM  
            .
FEATURES             Location/Qualifiers
ORIGIN      
        1 aggtaaaatt atgcctttat ttttttgtgt gggaaaagaa actcatgtag gggaatcttt
       61 aagaggattg aatccaaatt tgctagtttc agagataaac aaattaatgg aatgtaatcc
      121 agatctctca gatagcgttt atgatactgt g
//
LOCUS       M04260:30:000000         151 bp    DNA     linear   UNA 22-SEP-2016
DEFINITION  M04260:30:000000000-D0UL6:1:1102:9271:27664 1:N:0:142.
ACCESSION   geneious|urn:local:.:f-67xmf44:456
VERSION     geneious|urn:local:.:f-67xmf44:456
KEYWORDS    .
SOURCE      
  ORGANISM  
            .
FEATURES             Location/Qualifiers
ORIGIN      
        1 aggaaaaatt atgcctttat ttttttgtgt gggaaaagaa actcatgtag gggaatcttt
       61 aagaggattg aatccaaatt tgctagtttc agagataaac aaattaatgg aatgtaatcc
      121 agatctctca gatagcgttt atgatactgt g
//
LOCUS       M04260:30:000000         151 bp    DNA     linear   UNA 22-SEP-2016
DEFINITION  M04260:30:000000000-D0UL6:1:1102:22977:13957 1:N:0:142.
ACCESSION   geneious|urn:local:.:f-67xmf44:457
VERSION     geneious|urn:local:.:f-67xmf44:457
KEYWORDS    .
SOURCE      
  ORGANISM  
            .
FEATURES             Location/Qualifiers
ORIGIN      
        1 aggtaaaatt atgcctttat ttttttgtgt gggaaaagaa actcatgtag gggaatcttt
       61 aagaggattg aatccaaatt tgctagtttc agagataaac aaattaatgg aatgtaatcc
      121 agatctctca gatagcgttt atgatactgt g
//
LOCUS       M04260:30:000000          84 bp    DNA     linear   UNA 22-SEP-2016
DEFINITION  M04260:30:000000000-D0UL6:1:1101:19304:19767 1:N:0:142.
ACCESSION   geneious|urn:local:.:f-67xmf44:458
VERSION     geneious|urn:local:.:f-67xmf44:458
KEYWORDS    .
SOURCE      
  ORGANISM  
            .
FEATURES             Location/Qualifiers
ORIGIN      
        1 gattgaatcc aaatttgcta gtttcagaga taaacaaatt aatggaatgt aatccagatc
       61 tctcagatag cgtttatgat actg
//
LOCUS       M04260:30:000000          84 bp    DNA     linear   UNA 22-SEP-2016
DEFINITION  M04260:30:000000000-D0UL6:1:1101:19304:19767 2:N:0:142.
ACCESSION   geneious|urn:local:.:f-67xmf44:459
VERSION     geneious|urn:local:.:f-67xmf44:459
KEYWORDS    .
SOURCE      
  ORGANISM  
            .
FEATURES             Location/Qualifiers
ORIGIN      
        1 cagtatcata aacgctatct gagagatctg gattacattc cattaatttg tttatctctg
       61 aaactagcaa atttggattc aatc
//
LOCUS       M04260:30:000000         150 bp    DNA     linear   UNA 22-SEP-2016
DEFINITION  M04260:30:000000000-D0UL6:1:1101:18839:13393 2:N:0:142.
ACCESSION   geneious|urn:local:.:f-67xmf44:460
VERSION     geneious|urn:local:.:f-67xmf44:460
KEYWORDS    .
SOURCE      
  ORGANISM  
            .
FEATURES             Location/Qualifiers
ORIGIN      
        1 cagtatcata aacgctatct gagagatctg gattacattc cattaatttg tttatctctg
       61 aaactagcaa atttggattc aatcctctta aagattcccc tacatgagtt tcttttccca
      121 cacaaaaaaa taaaggcata attttaccta
//
LOCUS       M04260:30:000000         150 bp    DNA     linear   UNA 22-SEP-2016
DEFINITION  M04260:30:000000000-D0UL6:1:1101:4872:15148 2:N:0:142.
ACCESSION   geneious|urn:local:.:f-67xmf44:461
VERSION     geneious|urn:local:.:f-67xmf44:461
KEYWORDS    .
SOURCE      
  ORGANISM  
            .
FEATURES             Location/Qualifiers
ORIGIN      
        1 cagtatcata aacgctatct gagagatctg gattacattc cattaatttg tttatctctg
       61 aaactagcaa atttggattc aatcctctta aagattcccc tacatgagtt tcttttccca
      121 cacaaaaaaa taaaggcata attttaccta
//
LOCUS       M04260:30:000000         150 bp    DNA     linear   UNA 22-SEP-2016
DEFINITION  M04260:30:000000000-D0UL6:1:1102:11659:7671 1:N:0:142.
ACCESSION   geneious|urn:local:.:f-67xmf44:462
VERSION     geneious|urn:local:.:f-67xmf44:462
KEYWORDS    .
SOURCE      
  ORGANISM  
            .
FEATURES             Location/Qualifiers
ORIGIN      
        1 cagtatcata aacgctatct gagagatctg gattacattc cattaatttg tttatctctg
       61 aaactagcaa atttggattc aatcctctta aagattcccc tacatgagtt tcttttccca
      121 cacaaaaaaa taaaggcata attttaccta
//
LOCUS       M04260:30:000000         150 bp    DNA     linear   UNA 22-SEP-2016
DEFINITION  M04260:30:000000000-D0UL6:1:1101:14555:23685 1:N:0:142.
ACCESSION   geneious|urn:local:.:f-67xmf44:463
VERSION     geneious|urn:local:.:f-67xmf44:463
KEYWORDS    .
SOURCE      
  ORGANISM  
            .
FEATURES             Location/Qualifiers
ORIGIN      
        1 cagtatcata aacgctatct gagagatctg gattacattc cattaatttg tttatctctg
       61 aaactagcaa atttggattc aatcctctta aagattcccc tacatgagtt tcttttccca
      121 cacaaaaaaa taaaggcata attttaccta
//
LOCUS       M04260:30:000000         150 bp    DNA     linear   UNA 22-SEP-2016
DEFINITION  M04260:30:000000000-D0UL6:1:1101:24455:7278 2:N:0:142.
ACCESSION   geneious|urn:local:.:f-67xmf44:464
VERSION     geneious|urn:local:.:f-67xmf44:464
KEYWORDS    .
SOURCE      
  ORGANISM  
            .
FEATURES             Location/Qualifiers
ORIGIN      
        1 cagtatcata aacgctatct gagagatctg gattacattc cattaatttg tttatctctg
       61 aaactagcaa atttggattc aatcctctta aagattcccc tacatgagtt tcttttccca
      121 cacaaaaaaa taaaggcata attttaccta
//
LOCUS       M04260:30:000000         150 bp    DNA     linear   UNA 22-SEP-2016
DEFINITION  M04260:30:000000000-D0UL6:1:1101:15321:27541 2:N:0:142.
ACCESSION   geneious|urn:local:.:f-67xmf44:465
VERSION     geneious|urn:local:.:f-67xmf44:465
KEYWORDS    .
SOURCE      
  ORGANISM  
            .
FEATURES             Location/Qualifiers
ORIGIN      
        1 cagtatcata aacgctatct gagagatctg gattacattc cattaatttg tttatctctg
       61 aaactagcaa atttggattc aatcctctta aagattcccc tacatgagtt tcttttccca
      121 cacaaaaaaa taaaggcata attttaccta
//
LOCUS       M04260:30:000000         150 bp    DNA     linear   UNA 22-SEP-2016
DEFINITION  M04260:30:000000000-D0UL6:1:1102:7472:6329 2:N:0:142.
ACCESSION   geneious|urn:local:.:f-67xmf44:466
VERSION     geneious|urn:local:.:f-67xmf44:466
KEYWORDS    .
SOURCE      
  ORGANISM  
            .
FEATURES             Location/Qualifiers
ORIGIN      
        1 cagtatcata aacgctatct gagagatctg gattacattc cattaatttg tttatctctg
       61 aaactagcaa atttggattc aatcctctta aagattcccc tacatgagtt tcttttccca
      121 cacaaaaaaa taaaggcata attttaccta
//
LOCUS       M04260:30:000000          56 bp    DNA     linear   UNA 22-SEP-2016
DEFINITION  M04260:30:000000000-D0UL6:1:1102:20767:4695 2:N:0:142.
ACCESSION   geneious|urn:local:.:f-67xmf44:467
VERSION     geneious|urn:local:.:f-67xmf44:467
KEYWORDS    .
SOURCE      
  ORGANISM  
            .
FEATURES             Location/Qualifiers
ORIGIN      
        1 gtatcataaa cgctatctga gagatctgga ttacattcca ttaatttgtt tatctc
//
LOCUS       M04260:30:000000          56 bp    DNA     linear   UNA 22-SEP-2016
DEFINITION  M04260:30:000000000-D0UL6:1:1102:20767:4695 1:N:0:142.
ACCESSION   geneious|urn:local:.:f-67xmf44:468
VERSION     geneious|urn:local:.:f-67xmf44:468
KEYWORDS    .
SOURCE      
  ORGANISM  
            .
FEATURES             Location/Qualifiers
ORIGIN      
        1 gagataaaca aattaatgga atgtaatcca gatctctcag atagcgttta tgatac
//
LOCUS       M04260:30:000000          88 bp    DNA     linear   UNA 22-SEP-2016
DEFINITION  M04260:30:000000000-D0UL6:1:1101:17758:3675 1:N:0:142.
ACCESSION   geneious|urn:local:.:f-67xmf44:469
VERSION     geneious|urn:local:.:f-67xmf44:469
KEYWORDS    .
SOURCE      
  ORGANISM  
            .
FEATURES             Location/Qualifiers
ORIGIN      
        1 taagaggatt gaatccaaat ttgctagttt cagagataaa caaattaatg gaatgtaatc
       61 cagatctctc agatagcgtt tatgatac
//
LOCUS       M04260:30:000000          88 bp    DNA     linear   UNA 22-SEP-2016
DEFINITION  M04260:30:000000000-D0UL6:1:1101:17758:3675 2:N:0:142.
ACCESSION   geneious|urn:local:.:f-67xmf44:470
VERSION     geneious|urn:local:.:f-67xmf44:470
KEYWORDS    .
SOURCE      
  ORGANISM  
            .
FEATURES             Location/Qualifiers
ORIGIN      
        1 gtatcataaa cgctatctga gagatctgga ttacattcca ttaatttgtt tatctctgaa
       61 actagcaaat ttggattcaa tcctctta
//
LOCUS       M04260:30:000000          93 bp    DNA     linear   UNA 22-SEP-2016
DEFINITION  M04260:30:000000000-D0UL6:1:1101:12291:9956 2:N:0:142.
ACCESSION   geneious|urn:local:.:f-67xmf44:471
VERSION     geneious|urn:local:.:f-67xmf44:471
KEYWORDS    .
SOURCE      
  ORGANISM  
            .
FEATURES             Location/Qualifiers
ORIGIN      
        1 gtatcataaa cgctatctga gagatctgga ttacattcca ttaatttgtt tatctctgaa
       61 actagcaaat ttggattcaa tcctcttaaa gat
//
LOCUS       M04260:30:000000          93 bp    DNA     linear   UNA 22-SEP-2016
DEFINITION  M04260:30:000000000-D0UL6:1:1101:12291:9956 1:N:0:142.
ACCESSION   geneious|urn:local:.:f-67xmf44:472
VERSION     geneious|urn:local:.:f-67xmf44:472
KEYWORDS    .
SOURCE      
  ORGANISM  
            .
FEATURES             Location/Qualifiers
ORIGIN      
        1 atctttaaga ggattgaatc caaatttgct agtttcagag ataaacaaat taatggaatg
       61 taatccagat ctctcagata gcgtttatga tac
//
LOCUS       M04260:30:000000          93 bp    DNA     linear   UNA 22-SEP-2016
DEFINITION  M04260:30:000000000-D0UL6:1:1101:23809:18398 2:N:0:142.
ACCESSION   geneious|urn:local:.:f-67xmf44:473
VERSION     geneious|urn:local:.:f-67xmf44:473
KEYWORDS    .
SOURCE      
  ORGANISM  
            .
FEATURES             Location/Qualifiers
ORIGIN      
        1 gtatcataaa cgctatctga gagatctgga ttacattcca ttaatttgtt tatctctgaa
       61 actagcaaat ttggattcaa tcctcttaaa gat
//
LOCUS       M04260:30:000000          93 bp    DNA     linear   UNA 22-SEP-2016
DEFINITION  M04260:30:000000000-D0UL6:1:1101:23809:18398 1:N:0:142.
ACCESSION   geneious|urn:local:.:f-67xmf44:474
VERSION     geneious|urn:local:.:f-67xmf44:474
KEYWORDS    .
SOURCE      
  ORGANISM  
            .
FEATURES             Location/Qualifiers
ORIGIN      
        1 atctttaaga ggattgaatc caaatttgct agtttcagag ataaacaaat taatggaatg
       61 taatccagat ctctcagata gcgtttatga tac
//
LOCUS       M04260:30:000000         147 bp    DNA     linear   UNA 22-SEP-2016
DEFINITION  M04260:30:000000000-D0UL6:1:1101:13064:4237 2:N:0:142.
ACCESSION   geneious|urn:local:.:f-67xmf44:475
VERSION     geneious|urn:local:.:f-67xmf44:475
KEYWORDS    .
SOURCE      
  ORGANISM  
            .
FEATURES             Location/Qualifiers
ORIGIN      
        1 aggtaaaatt atgcctttat ttttttgtgt gggaaaagaa actcatgtag gggaatcttt
       61 aagaggattg aatccaaatt tgctagtttc agagataaac aaattaatgg aatgtaatcc
      121 agatctctca gatagcgttt atgatac
//
LOCUS       M04260:30:000000         147 bp    DNA     linear   UNA 22-SEP-2016
DEFINITION  M04260:30:000000000-D0UL6:1:1101:13064:4237 1:N:0:142.
ACCESSION   geneious|urn:local:.:f-67xmf44:476
VERSION     geneious|urn:local:.:f-67xmf44:476
KEYWORDS    .
SOURCE      
  ORGANISM  
            .
FEATURES             Location/Qualifiers
ORIGIN      
        1 gtatcataaa cgctatctga gagatctgga ttacattcca ttaatttgtt tatctctgaa
       61 actagcaaat ttggattcaa tcctcttaaa gattccccta catgagtttc ttttcccaca
      121 caaaaaaata aaggcataat tttacct
//
LOCUS       M04260:30:000000         150 bp    DNA     linear   UNA 22-SEP-2016
DEFINITION  M04260:30:000000000-D0UL6:1:1101:13218:5843 2:N:0:142.
ACCESSION   geneious|urn:local:.:f-67xmf44:477
VERSION     geneious|urn:local:.:f-67xmf44:477
KEYWORDS    .
SOURCE      
  ORGANISM  
            .
FEATURES             Location/Qualifiers
ORIGIN      
        1 gtatcataaa cgctatctga gagatctgga ttacattcca ttaatttgtt tatctctgaa
       61 actagcaaat ttggattcaa tcctcttaaa gattccccta catgagtttc ttttcccaca
      121 caaaaaaata aaggcataat tttacctaca
//
LOCUS       M04260:30:000000         150 bp    DNA     linear   UNA 22-SEP-2016
DEFINITION  M04260:30:000000000-D0UL6:1:1101:19167:26285 1:N:0:142.
ACCESSION   geneious|urn:local:.:f-67xmf44:478
VERSION     geneious|urn:local:.:f-67xmf44:478
KEYWORDS    .
SOURCE      
  ORGANISM  
            .
FEATURES             Location/Qualifiers
ORIGIN      
        1 gtatcataaa cgctatctga gagatctggt ttacattcca ttaatttgtt tatctctgaa
       61 actagcaaat ttggattcaa tcctcttaaa gattccccta catgagtttc ttttcccaca
      121 caaaaaaata aaggcataat tttacctaca
//
LOCUS       M04260:30:000000         150 bp    DNA     linear   UNA 22-SEP-2016
DEFINITION  M04260:30:000000000-D0UL6:1:1102:4280:17851 2:N:0:142.
ACCESSION   geneious|urn:local:.:f-67xmf44:479
VERSION     geneious|urn:local:.:f-67xmf44:479
KEYWORDS    .
SOURCE      
  ORGANISM  
            .
FEATURES             Location/Qualifiers
ORIGIN      
        1 gtatcataaa cgctatctga gagatctgga ttacattcca ttaatttgtt tatctctgaa
       61 actagcaaat ttggattcaa tcctcttaaa gattccccta catgagtttc ttttcccaca
      121 caaaaaaata aaggcataat tttacctaca
//
LOCUS       M04260:30:000000         150 bp    DNA     linear   UNA 22-SEP-2016
DEFINITION  M04260:30:000000000-D0UL6:1:1101:19903:11112 1:N:0:142.
ACCESSION   geneious|urn:local:.:f-67xmf44:480
VERSION     geneious|urn:local:.:f-67xmf44:480
KEYWORDS    .
SOURCE      
  ORGANISM  
            .
FEATURES             Location/Qualifiers
ORIGIN      
        1 gtatcataaa cgctatctga gagatctgga ttacattcca ttaatttgtt tatctctgaa
       61 actagcaaat ttggattcaa tcctcttaaa gattcctcta catgagtttc ttttcccaca
      121 caaaaaaata aaggcataat tttacctaca
//
LOCUS       M04260:30:000000         150 bp    DNA     linear   UNA 22-SEP-2016
DEFINITION  M04260:30:000000000-D0UL6:1:1102:18633:15224 2:N:0:142.
ACCESSION   geneious|urn:local:.:f-67xmf44:481
VERSION     geneious|urn:local:.:f-67xmf44:481
KEYWORDS    .
SOURCE      
  ORGANISM  
            .
FEATURES             Location/Qualifiers
ORIGIN      
        1 gtatcataaa cgctatctga gagatctgga ttacattcca ttaatttgtt tatctctgaa
       61 actagcaaat ttggattcaa tcctcttaaa gattccccta catgagtttc ttttcccaca
      121 caaaaaaata aaggcataat tttacctaca
//
LOCUS       M04260:30:000000         150 bp    DNA     linear   UNA 22-SEP-2016
DEFINITION  M04260:30:000000000-D0UL6:1:1101:25339:23713 2:N:0:142.
ACCESSION   geneious|urn:local:.:f-67xmf44:482
VERSION     geneious|urn:local:.:f-67xmf44:482
KEYWORDS    .
SOURCE      
  ORGANISM  
            .
FEATURES             Location/Qualifiers
ORIGIN      
        1 gtatcataaa cgctatctga gagatctgga ttacattcca ttaatttgtt tatctctgaa
       61 actagcaaat ttggattcaa tcctcttaaa gattccccta catgagtttc ttttcccaca
      121 caaaaaaata aaggcataat tttacctaca
//
LOCUS       M04260:30:000000         150 bp    DNA     linear   UNA 22-SEP-2016
DEFINITION  M04260:30:000000000-D0UL6:1:1102:4027:19413 1:N:0:142.
ACCESSION   geneious|urn:local:.:f-67xmf44:483
VERSION     geneious|urn:local:.:f-67xmf44:483
KEYWORDS    .
SOURCE      
  ORGANISM  
            .
FEATURES             Location/Qualifiers
ORIGIN      
        1 gtatcataaa cgctatctga gagatctgga ttacattcca ttaatttgtt tatctctgaa
       61 actagcaaat ttggattcaa tcctcttaaa gattccccta catgagtttc ttttcccaca
      121 caaaaaaata aaggcataat tttacctaca
//
LOCUS       M04260:30:000000         150 bp    DNA     linear   UNA 22-SEP-2016
DEFINITION  M04260:30:000000000-D0UL6:1:1101:4774:16893 2:N:0:142.
ACCESSION   geneious|urn:local:.:f-67xmf44:484
VERSION     geneious|urn:local:.:f-67xmf44:484
KEYWORDS    .
SOURCE      
  ORGANISM  
            .
FEATURES             Location/Qualifiers
ORIGIN      
        1 gtatcataaa cgctatctga gagatctgga ttacattcca ttaatttgtt tatctctgaa
       61 actagcaaat ttggattcaa tcctcttaaa gattccccta catgagtttc ttttcccaca
      121 caaaaaaata aaggcataat tttacctaca
//
LOCUS       M04260:30:000000         150 bp    DNA     linear   UNA 22-SEP-2016
DEFINITION  M04260:30:000000000-D0UL6:1:1101:18820:22154 1:N:0:142.
ACCESSION   geneious|urn:local:.:f-67xmf44:485
VERSION     geneious|urn:local:.:f-67xmf44:485
KEYWORDS    .
SOURCE      
  ORGANISM  
            .
FEATURES             Location/Qualifiers
ORIGIN      
        1 gtatcataaa cgctatctga gagatctgga ttacattcca ttaatttgtt tatctctgaa
       61 actagcaaat ttggattcaa tcctcttaaa gattccccta catgagtttc ttttcccaca
      121 caaaaaaata aaggcataat tttacctaca
//
LOCUS       M04260:30:000000         150 bp    DNA     linear   UNA 22-SEP-2016
DEFINITION  M04260:30:000000000-D0UL6:1:1101:28431:14100 1:N:0:142.
ACCESSION   geneious|urn:local:.:f-67xmf44:486
VERSION     geneious|urn:local:.:f-67xmf44:486
KEYWORDS    .
SOURCE      
  ORGANISM  
            .
FEATURES             Location/Qualifiers
ORIGIN      
        1 gtatcataaa cgctatctga gagatctgga ttacattcca ttaatttgtt tatctctgaa
       61 actagcaaat ttggattcaa tcctcttaaa gattccccta catgagtttc ttttcccaca
      121 caaaaaaata aaggcataat tttacctaca
//
LOCUS       M04260:30:000000         150 bp    DNA     linear   UNA 22-SEP-2016
DEFINITION  M04260:30:000000000-D0UL6:1:1102:5326:12042 1:N:0:142.
ACCESSION   geneious|urn:local:.:f-67xmf44:487
VERSION     geneious|urn:local:.:f-67xmf44:487
KEYWORDS    .
SOURCE      
  ORGANISM  
            .
FEATURES             Location/Qualifiers
ORIGIN      
        1 gtgtaggtaa aattatgcct ttattttttt gtgtgggaaa agaaactcat gtaggggaat
       61 ctttaagagg attgaatcca aatttgctag tttcagagat aaacaaatta atggaatgta
      121 atccaaatct ctcagatagc gtttatgata
//
LOCUS       M04260:30:000000         150 bp    DNA     linear   UNA 22-SEP-2016
DEFINITION  M04260:30:000000000-D0UL6:1:1102:19446:6363 2:N:0:142.
ACCESSION   geneious|urn:local:.:f-67xmf44:488
VERSION     geneious|urn:local:.:f-67xmf44:488
KEYWORDS    .
SOURCE      
  ORGANISM  
            .
FEATURES             Location/Qualifiers
ORIGIN      
        1 gtgtaggtaa aattatgcct ttattttttt gtgtgggaaa agaaactcat gtaggggaat
       61 ctttaagagg attgaatcca aatttgctag tttcagagat aaacaaatta atggaatgta
      121 atccagatct ctcagatagc gtttatgata
//
LOCUS       M04260:30:000000         150 bp    DNA     linear   UNA 22-SEP-2016
DEFINITION  M04260:30:000000000-D0UL6:1:1102:16111:15025 1:N:0:142.
ACCESSION   geneious|urn:local:.:f-67xmf44:489
VERSION     geneious|urn:local:.:f-67xmf44:489
KEYWORDS    .
SOURCE      
  ORGANISM  
            .
FEATURES             Location/Qualifiers
ORIGIN      
        1 gtgtaggtaa aattatgcct ttattttttt gtgtggaaaa agaaactcat gtaggggaat
       61 ctttaagagg attgaatcca aatttgctag tttcagagat aaacaaatta atggaatgta
      121 atccagatct ctcagatagc gtttatgata
//
LOCUS       M04260:30:000000         150 bp    DNA     linear   UNA 22-SEP-2016
DEFINITION  M04260:30:000000000-D0UL6:1:1101:4153:15439 2:N:0:142.
ACCESSION   geneious|urn:local:.:f-67xmf44:490
VERSION     geneious|urn:local:.:f-67xmf44:490
KEYWORDS    .
SOURCE      
  ORGANISM  
            .
FEATURES             Location/Qualifiers
ORIGIN      
        1 gtgtaggtaa aattatgcct ttattttttt gtgtgggaaa agaaactcat gtaggggaat
       61 ctttaagagg attgaatcca aatttgctag tttcagagat aaacaaatta atggaatgta
      121 atccagatct ctcagatagc gtttatgata
//
LOCUS       M04260:30:000000         150 bp    DNA     linear   UNA 22-SEP-2016
DEFINITION  M04260:30:000000000-D0UL6:1:1102:13449:1900 1:N:0:142.
ACCESSION   geneious|urn:local:.:f-67xmf44:491
VERSION     geneious|urn:local:.:f-67xmf44:491
KEYWORDS    .
SOURCE      
  ORGANISM  
            .
FEATURES             Location/Qualifiers
ORIGIN      
        1 gtgtaggtaa aattatgcct ttattttttt gtgtgggaaa agaaactcat gtaggggaat
       61 ctttaagagg attgaatcca aatttgctag tttcagagat aaacaaatta atggaatgta
      121 atccagatct ctcagatagc gtttatgata
//
LOCUS       M04260:30:000000         150 bp    DNA     linear   UNA 22-SEP-2016
DEFINITION  M04260:30:000000000-D0UL6:1:1101:9641:25086 1:N:0:142.
ACCESSION   geneious|urn:local:.:f-67xmf44:492
VERSION     geneious|urn:local:.:f-67xmf44:492
KEYWORDS    .
SOURCE      
  ORGANISM  
            .
FEATURES             Location/Qualifiers
ORIGIN      
        1 gtgtaggtaa aattatgcct ttattttttt gtgtgggaaa agaaactcat gtaggggaat
       61 ctttaagagg attgaatcca aatttgctag tttcagagat aaacaaatta atggaatgta
      121 atccagatct ctcagatagc gtttatgata
//
LOCUS       M04260:30:000000         145 bp    DNA     linear   UNA 22-SEP-2016
DEFINITION  M04260:30:000000000-D0UL6:1:1101:21130:18660 2:N:0:142.
ACCESSION   geneious|urn:local:.:f-67xmf44:493
VERSION     geneious|urn:local:.:f-67xmf44:493
KEYWORDS    .
SOURCE      
  ORGANISM  
            .
FEATURES             Location/Qualifiers
ORIGIN      
        1 aggtaaaatt atgcctttat ttttttgtgt gggaaaagaa actcatgtag gggaatcttt
       61 aagaggattg aatccaaatt tgctagtttc agagataaac aaattaatgg aatgtaatcc
      121 agatctctca gatagcgttt atgat
//
LOCUS       M04260:30:000000         145 bp    DNA     linear   UNA 22-SEP-2016
DEFINITION  M04260:30:000000000-D0UL6:1:1101:21130:18660 1:N:0:142.
ACCESSION   geneious|urn:local:.:f-67xmf44:494
VERSION     geneious|urn:local:.:f-67xmf44:494
KEYWORDS    .
SOURCE      
  ORGANISM  
            .
FEATURES             Location/Qualifiers
ORIGIN      
        1 atcataaacg ctatctgaga gatctggatt acattccatt aatttgttta tctctgaaac
       61 tagcaaattt ggattcaatc ctcttaaaga ttcccctaca tgagtttctt ttcccacaca
      121 aaaaaataaa ggcataattt tacct
//
LOCUS       M04260:30:000000         151 bp    DNA     linear   UNA 22-SEP-2016
DEFINITION  M04260:30:000000000-D0UL6:1:1101:13430:10260 2:N:0:142.
ACCESSION   geneious|urn:local:.:f-67xmf44:495
VERSION     geneious|urn:local:.:f-67xmf44:495
KEYWORDS    .
SOURCE      
  ORGANISM  
            .
FEATURES             Location/Qualifiers
ORIGIN      
        1 atcataaacg ctatctgaga gatctggatt acattccatt aatttgttta tctctgaaac
       61 tagcaaattt ggattcaatc ctcttaaaga ttcccctaca tgagtttctt ttcccacaca
      121 aaaaaataaa ggcataattt tacctacact a
//
LOCUS       M04260:30:000000         151 bp    DNA     linear   UNA 22-SEP-2016
DEFINITION  M04260:30:000000000-D0UL6:1:1102:6327:5164 2:N:0:142.
ACCESSION   geneious|urn:local:.:f-67xmf44:496
VERSION     geneious|urn:local:.:f-67xmf44:496
KEYWORDS    .
SOURCE      
  ORGANISM  
            .
FEATURES             Location/Qualifiers
ORIGIN      
        1 atcataaacg ctatctgaga gatctggatt acattccatt aatttgttta tctctgaaac
       61 tagcaaattt ggattcaatc ctcttaaaga ttcccctaca tgagtttctt ttcccacaca
      121 aaaaaataaa ggcataattt tacctacact a
//
LOCUS       M04260:30:000000         151 bp    DNA     linear   UNA 22-SEP-2016
DEFINITION  M04260:30:000000000-D0UL6:1:1102:25168:21559 1:N:0:142.
ACCESSION   geneious|urn:local:.:f-67xmf44:497
VERSION     geneious|urn:local:.:f-67xmf44:497
KEYWORDS    .
SOURCE      
  ORGANISM  
            .
FEATURES             Location/Qualifiers
ORIGIN      
        1 atcataaacg ctatctgaga gatctggatt acattccatt aatttgttta tctctgaaac
       61 tagcaaattt ggattcaatc ctcttaaaga ttcccctaca tgagtttctt ttcccacaca
      121 aaaaaataaa ggcataattt tacctacact a
//
LOCUS       M04260:30:000000         151 bp    DNA     linear   UNA 22-SEP-2016
DEFINITION  M04260:30:000000000-D0UL6:1:1102:16043:16727 2:N:0:142.
ACCESSION   geneious|urn:local:.:f-67xmf44:498
VERSION     geneious|urn:local:.:f-67xmf44:498
KEYWORDS    .
SOURCE      
  ORGANISM  
            .
FEATURES             Location/Qualifiers
ORIGIN      
        1 atcataaacg ctatctgaga gatctggatt acattccatt aatttgttta tctctgaaac
       61 tagcaaattt ggattcaatc ctcttaaaga ttcccctaca tgagtttctt ttcccacaca
      121 aaaaaataaa ggcataattt tacctacact a
//
LOCUS       M04260:30:000000         151 bp    DNA     linear   UNA 22-SEP-2016
DEFINITION  M04260:30:000000000-D0UL6:1:1102:24051:6478 2:N:0:142.
ACCESSION   geneious|urn:local:.:f-67xmf44:499
VERSION     geneious|urn:local:.:f-67xmf44:499
KEYWORDS    .
SOURCE      
  ORGANISM  
            .
FEATURES             Location/Qualifiers
ORIGIN      
        1 atcataaacg ctatctgaga gatctggatt acattccatt aatttgttta tctctgaaac
       61 tagcaaattt ggattcaatc ctcttaaaga ttcccctaca tgagtttctt ttcccacaca
      121 aaaaaataaa ggcataattt tacctacact a
//
LOCUS       M04260:30:000000         151 bp    DNA     linear   UNA 22-SEP-2016
DEFINITION  M04260:30:000000000-D0UL6:1:1102:13888:16372 1:N:0:142.
ACCESSION   geneious|urn:local:.:f-67xmf44:500
VERSION     geneious|urn:local:.:f-67xmf44:500
KEYWORDS    .
SOURCE      
  ORGANISM  
            .
FEATURES             Location/Qualifiers
ORIGIN      
        1 atcataaacg ctatctgaga gatctggatt acattccatt aatttgttta tctctgaaac
       61 tagcaaattt ggattcaatc ctcttaaaga ttcccctaca tgagtttctt ttcccacaca
      121 aaaaaataaa ggcataattt tacctacact a
//
LOCUS       M04260:30:000000          94 bp    DNA     linear   UNA 22-SEP-2016
DEFINITION  M04260:30:000000000-D0UL6:1:1101:19614:8628 2:N:0:142.
ACCESSION   geneious|urn:local:.:f-67xmf44:501
VERSION     geneious|urn:local:.:f-67xmf44:501
KEYWORDS    .
SOURCE      
  ORGANISM  
            .
FEATURES             Location/Qualifiers
ORIGIN      
        1 cataaacgct atctgagaga tctggattac attccattaa tttgtttatc tctgaaacta
       61 gcaaatttgg attcaatcct cttaaagatt cccc
//
LOCUS       M04260:30:000000          94 bp    DNA     linear   UNA 22-SEP-2016
DEFINITION  M04260:30:000000000-D0UL6:1:1101:19614:8628 1:N:0:142.
ACCESSION   geneious|urn:local:.:f-67xmf44:502
VERSION     geneious|urn:local:.:f-67xmf44:502
KEYWORDS    .
SOURCE      
  ORGANISM  
            .
FEATURES             Location/Qualifiers
ORIGIN      
        1 ggggaatctt taagaggatt gaatccaaat ttgctagttt cagagataaa caaattaatg
       61 gaatgtaatc cagatctctc agatagcgtt tatg
//
LOCUS       M04260:30:000000         102 bp    DNA     linear   UNA 22-SEP-2016
DEFINITION  M04260:30:000000000-D0UL6:1:1101:18169:22254 2:N:0:142.
ACCESSION   geneious|urn:local:.:f-67xmf44:503
VERSION     geneious|urn:local:.:f-67xmf44:503
KEYWORDS    .
SOURCE      
  ORGANISM  
            .
FEATURES             Location/Qualifiers
ORIGIN      
        1 ctcatgtagt ggaatcttta agaggattga atccaaattt gctagtttca gagataaaca
       61 aattaatgga atgtaatcca gatctctcag atagcgttta tg
//
LOCUS       M04260:30:000000         102 bp    DNA     linear   UNA 22-SEP-2016
DEFINITION  M04260:30:000000000-D0UL6:1:1101:18169:22254 1:N:0:142.
ACCESSION   geneious|urn:local:.:f-67xmf44:504
VERSION     geneious|urn:local:.:f-67xmf44:504
KEYWORDS    .
SOURCE      
  ORGANISM  
            .
FEATURES             Location/Qualifiers
ORIGIN      
        1 cataaacgct atctgagaga tctggattac attccattaa tttgtttatc tctgaaacta
       61 gcaaatttgg attcaatcct cttaaagatt ccactacatg ag
//
LOCUS       M04260:30:000000         150 bp    DNA     linear   UNA 22-SEP-2016
DEFINITION  M04260:30:000000000-D0UL6:1:1101:12554:14396 2:N:0:142.
ACCESSION   geneious|urn:local:.:f-67xmf44:505
VERSION     geneious|urn:local:.:f-67xmf44:505
KEYWORDS    .
SOURCE      
  ORGANISM  
            .
FEATURES             Location/Qualifiers
ORIGIN      
        1 cataaacgct atctgagaga tctggattac attccattaa tttgtttatc tctgaaacta
       61 gcaaatttgg attcaatcct cttaaagatt cccctacatg agtttctttt cccacacaaa
      121 aaaataaagg cataatttta cctacactac
//
LOCUS       M04260:30:000000         150 bp    DNA     linear   UNA 22-SEP-2016
DEFINITION  M04260:30:000000000-D0UL6:1:1101:9369:13896 1:N:0:142.
ACCESSION   geneious|urn:local:.:f-67xmf44:506
VERSION     geneious|urn:local:.:f-67xmf44:506
KEYWORDS    .
SOURCE      
  ORGANISM  
            .
FEATURES             Location/Qualifiers
ORIGIN      
        1 cataaacgct atctgagaga tctggattac attccattaa tttgtttatc tctgaaacta
       61 gcaaatttgg attcaatcct cttaaagatt cccctacatg agtttctttt cccacacaaa
      121 aaaataaagg cataatttta cctacactac
//
LOCUS       M04260:30:000000         150 bp    DNA     linear   UNA 22-SEP-2016
DEFINITION  M04260:30:000000000-D0UL6:1:1102:11097:8900 2:N:0:142.
ACCESSION   geneious|urn:local:.:f-67xmf44:507
VERSION     geneious|urn:local:.:f-67xmf44:507
KEYWORDS    .
SOURCE      
  ORGANISM  
            .
FEATURES             Location/Qualifiers
ORIGIN      
        1 cataaacgct atctgagaga tctggattac attccattaa tttgtttatc tctgaaacta
       61 gcaaatttgg attcaatcct cttaaagatt cccctacatg agtttctttt cccacacaaa
      121 aaaataaagg cataatttta cctacactac
//
LOCUS       M04260:30:000000         151 bp    DNA     linear   UNA 22-SEP-2016
DEFINITION  M04260:30:000000000-D0UL6:1:1102:11697:5822 1:N:0:142.
ACCESSION   geneious|urn:local:.:f-67xmf44:508
VERSION     geneious|urn:local:.:f-67xmf44:508
KEYWORDS    .
SOURCE      
  ORGANISM  
            .
FEATURES             Location/Qualifiers
ORIGIN      
        1 ggtagtgtag gtaaaattat gcctttattt ttttgtgtgg gaaaagaaac tcatgtaggg
       61 gaatctttaa ggggattgaa tccaaatttg ctagtttcag agataaacaa attaatggaa
      121 tgtaatccag atctctcaga tagcgtttat g
//
LOCUS       M04260:30:000000         151 bp    DNA     linear   UNA 22-SEP-2016
DEFINITION  M04260:30:000000000-D0UL6:1:1102:21506:25294 1:N:0:142.
ACCESSION   geneious|urn:local:.:f-67xmf44:509
VERSION     geneious|urn:local:.:f-67xmf44:509
KEYWORDS    .
SOURCE      
  ORGANISM  
            .
FEATURES             Location/Qualifiers
ORIGIN      
        1 ggtagtgtag gtaaaattat gcctttattt ttttgtgtgg gaaaagaaac tcatgtaggg
       61 gaatctttaa gaggattgaa tccaaatttg ctagtttcag agataaacaa attaatggaa
      121 tgtaatccag atctctcaga tagcgtttat g
//
LOCUS       M04260:30:000000         151 bp    DNA     linear   UNA 22-SEP-2016
DEFINITION  M04260:30:000000000-D0UL6:1:1102:16670:7599 2:N:0:142.
ACCESSION   geneious|urn:local:.:f-67xmf44:510
VERSION     geneious|urn:local:.:f-67xmf44:510
KEYWORDS    .
SOURCE      
  ORGANISM  
            .
FEATURES             Location/Qualifiers
ORIGIN      
        1 aggtagtgta ggtaaaatta tgcctttatt tttttgtgtg ggaaaagaaa ctcatgtagg
       61 ggaatcttta agaggattga atccaaattt gctagtttca gagataaaca aattaatgga
      121 atgtaatcca gatctctcag atagcgttta t
//
LOCUS       M04260:30:000000         151 bp    DNA     linear   UNA 22-SEP-2016
DEFINITION  M04260:30:000000000-D0UL6:1:1101:24455:7278 1:N:0:142.
ACCESSION   geneious|urn:local:.:f-67xmf44:511
VERSION     geneious|urn:local:.:f-67xmf44:511
KEYWORDS    .
SOURCE      
  ORGANISM  
            .
FEATURES             Location/Qualifiers
ORIGIN      
        1 aggtagtgta ggtaaaatta tgcctttatt tttttgtgtg ggaaaagaaa ctcatgtagg
       61 ggaatcttta agaggattga atccaaattt gctagtttca gagataaaca aattaatgga
      121 atgtaatcca gatctctcag atagcgttta t
//
LOCUS       M04260:30:000000         151 bp    DNA     linear   UNA 22-SEP-2016
DEFINITION  M04260:30:000000000-D0UL6:1:1101:13218:5843 1:N:0:142.
ACCESSION   geneious|urn:local:.:f-67xmf44:512
VERSION     geneious|urn:local:.:f-67xmf44:512
KEYWORDS    .
SOURCE      
  ORGANISM  
            .
FEATURES             Location/Qualifiers
ORIGIN      
        1 aggtagtgta ggtaaaatta tgcctttatt tttttgtgtg ggaaaagaaa ctcatgtagg
       61 ggaatcttta agaggattga atccaaattt gctagtttca gagataaaca aattaatgga
      121 atgtaatcca gatctctcag atagcgttta t
//
LOCUS       M04260:30:000000         151 bp    DNA     linear   UNA 22-SEP-2016
DEFINITION  M04260:30:000000000-D0UL6:1:1101:17801:16635 2:N:0:142.
ACCESSION   geneious|urn:local:.:f-67xmf44:513
VERSION     geneious|urn:local:.:f-67xmf44:513
KEYWORDS    .
SOURCE      
  ORGANISM  
            .
FEATURES             Location/Qualifiers
ORIGIN      
        1 aggtagtgta ggtaaaatta tgcctttatt tttttgtgtg ggaaaagaaa ctcatgtagg
       61 ggaatcttta agaggattga atccaaattt gctagtttca gagataaaca aattaatgga
      121 atgtaatcca gatctctcag atagcgttta t
//
LOCUS       M04260:30:000000         151 bp    DNA     linear   UNA 22-SEP-2016
DEFINITION  M04260:30:000000000-D0UL6:1:1101:12554:14396 1:N:0:142.
ACCESSION   geneious|urn:local:.:f-67xmf44:514
VERSION     geneious|urn:local:.:f-67xmf44:514
KEYWORDS    .
SOURCE      
  ORGANISM  
            .
FEATURES             Location/Qualifiers
ORIGIN      
        1 aggtagtgta ggtaaaatta tgcctttatt tttttgtgtg ggaaaagaaa ctcatgtagg
       61 ggaatcttta agaggattga atccaaattt gctagtttca gagataaaca aattaatgga
      121 atgtaatcca gatctctcag atagcgttta t
//
LOCUS       M04260:30:000000         151 bp    DNA     linear   UNA 22-SEP-2016
DEFINITION  M04260:30:000000000-D0UL6:1:1101:10519:11432 2:N:0:142.
ACCESSION   geneious|urn:local:.:f-67xmf44:515
VERSION     geneious|urn:local:.:f-67xmf44:515
KEYWORDS    .
SOURCE      
  ORGANISM  
            .
FEATURES             Location/Qualifiers
ORIGIN      
        1 aggtagtgta ggtaaaatta tgcctttatt tttttgtgtg ggaaaagaaa ctcatgtagg
       61 ggaatcttta agaggattga atccaaattt gctagtttca gagataaaca aattaatgga
      121 atgtaatcca gatctctcag atagcgttta t
//
LOCUS       M04260:30:000000          93 bp    DNA     linear   UNA 22-SEP-2016
DEFINITION  M04260:30:000000000-D0UL6:1:1101:10019:14690 2:N:0:142.
ACCESSION   geneious|urn:local:.:f-67xmf44:516
VERSION     geneious|urn:local:.:f-67xmf44:516
KEYWORDS    .
SOURCE      
  ORGANISM  
            .
FEATURES             Location/Qualifiers
ORIGIN      
        1 aggggaatct ttaagaggat tgaatccaaa tttgctagtt tcagagataa acaaattaat
       61 ggaatgtaat ccagatctct cagatagcgt tta
//
LOCUS       M04260:30:000000          93 bp    DNA     linear   UNA 22-SEP-2016
DEFINITION  M04260:30:000000000-D0UL6:1:1101:10019:14690 1:N:0:142.
ACCESSION   geneious|urn:local:.:f-67xmf44:517
VERSION     geneious|urn:local:.:f-67xmf44:517
KEYWORDS    .
SOURCE      
  ORGANISM  
            .
FEATURES             Location/Qualifiers
ORIGIN      
        1 taaacgctat ctgagagatc tggattacat tccattaatt tgtttatctc tgaaactagc
       61 aaatttggat tcaatcctct taaagattcc cct
//
LOCUS       M04260:30:000000         151 bp    DNA     linear   UNA 22-SEP-2016
DEFINITION  M04260:30:000000000-D0UL6:1:1101:20798:10507 1:N:0:142.
ACCESSION   geneious|urn:local:.:f-67xmf44:518
VERSION     geneious|urn:local:.:f-67xmf44:518
KEYWORDS    .
SOURCE      
  ORGANISM  
            .
FEATURES             Location/Qualifiers
ORIGIN      
        1 taggtagtgt aggtaaaatt atgcctttat ttttttgtgt gggaaaagaa actcatgtag
       61 gggaatcttt aagaggattg aatccaaatt tgctagtttc agagataaac aaattaatgg
      121 aatgtaatcc agatctctca gatagcgttt a
//
LOCUS       M04260:30:000000         151 bp    DNA     linear   UNA 22-SEP-2016
DEFINITION  M04260:30:000000000-D0UL6:1:1101:9319:14929 1:N:0:142.
ACCESSION   geneious|urn:local:.:f-67xmf44:519
VERSION     geneious|urn:local:.:f-67xmf44:519
KEYWORDS    .
SOURCE      
  ORGANISM  
            .
FEATURES             Location/Qualifiers
ORIGIN      
        1 taggtagtgt aggtaaaatt atgcctttat ttttttgtgt gggaaaagaa actcatgtag
       61 gggaatcttt aagaggattg aatccaaatt tgctagtttc agagataaac aaattaatgg
      121 aatgtaatcc agatctctca gatagcgttt a
//
LOCUS       M04260:30:000000         151 bp    DNA     linear   UNA 22-SEP-2016
DEFINITION  M04260:30:000000000-D0UL6:1:1102:11953:4834 2:N:0:142.
ACCESSION   geneious|urn:local:.:f-67xmf44:520
VERSION     geneious|urn:local:.:f-67xmf44:520
KEYWORDS    .
SOURCE      
  ORGANISM  
            .
FEATURES             Location/Qualifiers
ORIGIN      
        1 taggtagtgt aggtaaaatt atgcctttat ttttttgtgt gggaaaagaa actcatgtag
       61 gggaatcttt aagaggattg aatccaaatt tgctagtttc agagataaac aaattaatgg
      121 aatgtaatcc agatctctca gatagcgttt a
//
LOCUS       M04260:30:000000         109 bp    DNA     linear   UNA 22-SEP-2016
DEFINITION  M04260:30:000000000-D0UL6:1:1102:17000:17980 2:N:0:142.
ACCESSION   geneious|urn:local:.:f-67xmf44:521
VERSION     geneious|urn:local:.:f-67xmf44:521
KEYWORDS    .
SOURCE      
  ORGANISM  
            .
FEATURES             Location/Qualifiers
ORIGIN      
        1 gggaaaagaa actcatgtag gggaatcttt aagaggattg aatccaaatt tgctagtttc
       61 agagataaac aaattaatgg aatgtaatcc agatctctca gatagcgtt
//
LOCUS       M04260:30:000000         109 bp    DNA     linear   UNA 22-SEP-2016
DEFINITION  M04260:30:000000000-D0UL6:1:1102:17000:17980 1:N:0:142.
ACCESSION   geneious|urn:local:.:f-67xmf44:522
VERSION     geneious|urn:local:.:f-67xmf44:522
KEYWORDS    .
SOURCE      
  ORGANISM  
            .
FEATURES             Location/Qualifiers
ORIGIN      
        1 aacgctatct gagagatctg gattacattc cattaatttg tttatctctg aaactagcaa
       61 atttggattc aatcctctta aagattcccc tacatgagtt tcttttccc
//
LOCUS       M04260:30:000000         151 bp    DNA     linear   UNA 22-SEP-2016
DEFINITION  M04260:30:000000000-D0UL6:1:1101:23058:25848 2:N:0:142.
ACCESSION   geneious|urn:local:.:f-67xmf44:523
VERSION     geneious|urn:local:.:f-67xmf44:523
KEYWORDS    .
SOURCE      
  ORGANISM  
            .
FEATURES             Location/Qualifiers
ORIGIN      
        1 tatagggagt gtaggaaaaa ttatgccttt atttttttgt gtgggaaaag aaactcatgt
       61 aggggaatct ttaagaggat tgaatccaaa tttgctagtt tcagagataa acaaattaat
      121 ggaatgtaat ccagatctct cagatagcgt t
//
LOCUS       M04260:30:000000         151 bp    DNA     linear   UNA 22-SEP-2016
DEFINITION  M04260:30:000000000-D0UL6:1:1102:4280:17851 1:N:0:142.
ACCESSION   geneious|urn:local:.:f-67xmf44:524
VERSION     geneious|urn:local:.:f-67xmf44:524
KEYWORDS    .
SOURCE      
  ORGANISM  
            .
FEATURES             Location/Qualifiers
ORIGIN      
        1 tataggtagt gtaggtaaaa ttatgccttt atttttttgt gtgggaaaag aaactcatgt
       61 aggggaatct ttaagaggat tgaatccaaa tttgctagtt tcagagataa acaaattaat
      121 ggaatgtaat ccagatctct cagatagcgt t
//
LOCUS       M04260:30:000000         151 bp    DNA     linear   UNA 22-SEP-2016
DEFINITION  M04260:30:000000000-D0UL6:1:1102:4584:7951 2:N:0:142.
ACCESSION   geneious|urn:local:.:f-67xmf44:525
VERSION     geneious|urn:local:.:f-67xmf44:525
KEYWORDS    .
SOURCE      
  ORGANISM  
            .
FEATURES             Location/Qualifiers
ORIGIN      
        1 tataggtagt gtaggtaaaa ttatgccttt atttttttgt gtgggaaaag aaactcatgt
       61 aggggaatct ttaagaggat tgaatccaaa tttgctagtt tcagagataa acaaattaat
      121 ggaatgtaat ccagatctct cagatagcgt t
//
LOCUS       M04260:30:000000         108 bp    DNA     linear   UNA 22-SEP-2016
DEFINITION  M04260:30:000000000-D0UL6:1:1101:21211:25502 1:N:0:142.
ACCESSION   geneious|urn:local:.:f-67xmf44:526
VERSION     geneious|urn:local:.:f-67xmf44:526
KEYWORDS    .
SOURCE      
  ORGANISM  
            .
FEATURES             Location/Qualifiers
ORIGIN      
        1 gggaaaagaa actcatgtag gggaatcttt aagaggattg aatccaaatt tgctagtttc
       61 agagataaac aaattaatgg aatgtaatcc agatctctca gatagcgt
//
LOCUS       M04260:30:000000         108 bp    DNA     linear   UNA 22-SEP-2016
DEFINITION  M04260:30:000000000-D0UL6:1:1101:21211:25502 2:N:0:142.
ACCESSION   geneious|urn:local:.:f-67xmf44:527
VERSION     geneious|urn:local:.:f-67xmf44:527
KEYWORDS    .
SOURCE      
  ORGANISM  
            .
FEATURES             Location/Qualifiers
ORIGIN      
        1 acgctatctg agagatctgg attacattcc attaatttgt ttatctctga aactagcaaa
       61 tttggattca atcctcttaa agattcccct acatgagttt cttttccc
//
LOCUS       M04260:30:000000         142 bp    DNA     linear   UNA 22-SEP-2016
DEFINITION  M04260:30:000000000-D0UL6:1:1101:22909:19152 1:N:0:142.
ACCESSION   geneious|urn:local:.:f-67xmf44:528
VERSION     geneious|urn:local:.:f-67xmf44:528
KEYWORDS    .
SOURCE      
  ORGANISM  
            .
FEATURES             Location/Qualifiers
ORIGIN      
        1 gtgtaggtaa aattatgcct ttattttttt gtgtgggaaa agaaactcat gtaggggaat
       61 ctttaagagg attgaatcca aatttgctag tttcagagat aaacaaatta atggaatgta
      121 atccagatct ctcagatagc gt
//
LOCUS       M04260:30:000000         142 bp    DNA     linear   UNA 22-SEP-2016
DEFINITION  M04260:30:000000000-D0UL6:1:1101:22909:19152 2:N:0:142.
ACCESSION   geneious|urn:local:.:f-67xmf44:529
VERSION     geneious|urn:local:.:f-67xmf44:529
KEYWORDS    .
SOURCE      
  ORGANISM  
            .
FEATURES             Location/Qualifiers
ORIGIN      
        1 acgctatctg agagatctgg attacattcc attaatttgt ttatctctga aactagcaaa
       61 tttggattca atcctcttaa agattcccct acatgagttt cttttcccac acaaaaaaat
      121 aaaggcataa ttttacctac ac
//
LOCUS       M04260:30:000000         151 bp    DNA     linear   UNA 22-SEP-2016
DEFINITION  M04260:30:000000000-D0UL6:1:1101:23859:4944 2:N:0:142.
ACCESSION   geneious|urn:local:.:f-67xmf44:530
VERSION     geneious|urn:local:.:f-67xmf44:530
KEYWORDS    .
SOURCE      
  ORGANISM  
            .
FEATURES             Location/Qualifiers
ORIGIN      
        1 tatataggta gtgtaggtaa aattatgcct ttattttttt gtgtgggaaa agaaactcat
       61 gtaggggaat ctttaagagg attgaatcca aatttgctag tttcagagat aaacaaatta
      121 atggaatgta atccagatct ctcagatagc g
//
LOCUS       M04260:30:000000         151 bp    DNA     linear   UNA 22-SEP-2016
DEFINITION  M04260:30:000000000-D0UL6:1:1102:14600:13638 2:N:0:142.
ACCESSION   geneious|urn:local:.:f-67xmf44:531
VERSION     geneious|urn:local:.:f-67xmf44:531
KEYWORDS    .
SOURCE      
  ORGANISM  
            .
FEATURES             Location/Qualifiers
ORIGIN      
        1 tatataggta gtgtaggtaa aattatgcct ttattttttt gtgtgggaaa agaaactcat
       61 gtaggggaat ctttaagagg attgaatcca aatttgctag tttcagagat aaacaaatta
      121 atggaatgta atccagatct ctcagatagc g
//
LOCUS       M04260:30:000000         151 bp    DNA     linear   UNA 22-SEP-2016
DEFINITION  M04260:30:000000000-D0UL6:1:1102:18579:16541 1:N:0:142.
ACCESSION   geneious|urn:local:.:f-67xmf44:532
VERSION     geneious|urn:local:.:f-67xmf44:532
KEYWORDS    .
SOURCE      
  ORGANISM  
            .
FEATURES             Location/Qualifiers
ORIGIN      
        1 tatataggta gtgtaggtaa aattatgcct ttattttttt gtgtgggaaa agaaactcat
       61 gtaggggaat ctttaagagg attgaatcca aatttgctag tttcagagat aaacaaatta
      121 atggaatgta atccagatct ctcagatagc g
//
LOCUS       M04260:30:000000         151 bp    DNA     linear   UNA 22-SEP-2016
DEFINITION  M04260:30:000000000-D0UL6:1:1101:25654:5518 1:N:0:142.
ACCESSION   geneious|urn:local:.:f-67xmf44:533
VERSION     geneious|urn:local:.:f-67xmf44:533
KEYWORDS    .
SOURCE      
  ORGANISM  
            .
FEATURES             Location/Qualifiers
ORIGIN      
        1 tatataggta gtgtaggtaa aattatgcct ttattttttt gtgtgggaaa agaaactcat
       61 gtaggggaat ctttaagagg attgaatcca aatttgctag tttcagagat aaacaaatta
      121 atggaatgta atccagatct ctcagatagc g
//
LOCUS       M04260:30:000000         151 bp    DNA     linear   UNA 22-SEP-2016
DEFINITION  M04260:30:000000000-D0UL6:1:1101:11670:11730 2:N:0:142.
ACCESSION   geneious|urn:local:.:f-67xmf44:534
VERSION     geneious|urn:local:.:f-67xmf44:534
KEYWORDS    .
SOURCE      
  ORGANISM  
            .
FEATURES             Location/Qualifiers
ORIGIN      
        1 tatataggta gtgtaggtaa aattatgcct ttattttttt gtgtgggaaa agaaactcat
       61 gtaggggaat ctttaagagg attgaatcca aatttgctag tttcagagat aaacaaatta
      121 atggaatgta atccagatct ctcagatagc g
//
LOCUS       M04260:30:000000         151 bp    DNA     linear   UNA 22-SEP-2016
DEFINITION  M04260:30:000000000-D0UL6:1:1102:7347:19225 2:N:0:142.
ACCESSION   geneious|urn:local:.:f-67xmf44:535
VERSION     geneious|urn:local:.:f-67xmf44:535
KEYWORDS    .
SOURCE      
  ORGANISM  
            .
FEATURES             Location/Qualifiers
ORIGIN      
        1 tatataggta gtgtaggtaa aattatgcct ttattttttt gtgtgggaaa agaaactcat
       61 gtaggggaat ctttaagagg attgaatcca aatttgctag tttcagagat aaacaaatta
      121 atggaatgta atccagatct ctcagatagc g
//
LOCUS       M04260:30:000000         151 bp    DNA     linear   UNA 22-SEP-2016
DEFINITION  M04260:30:000000000-D0UL6:1:1101:27605:8860 2:N:0:142.
ACCESSION   geneious|urn:local:.:f-67xmf44:536
VERSION     geneious|urn:local:.:f-67xmf44:536
KEYWORDS    .
SOURCE      
  ORGANISM  
            .
FEATURES             Location/Qualifiers
ORIGIN      
        1 cgctatctga gagatctgga ttacattcca ttaatttgtt tatctctgaa actagcaaat
       61 ttggattcaa tcctcttaaa gattccccta catgagtttc ttttcccaca caaaaaaata
      121 aaggcataat tttacctaca ctacctatat a
//
LOCUS       M04260:30:000000         151 bp    DNA     linear   UNA 22-SEP-2016
DEFINITION  M04260:30:000000000-D0UL6:1:1101:27605:8860 1:N:0:142.
ACCESSION   geneious|urn:local:.:f-67xmf44:537
VERSION     geneious|urn:local:.:f-67xmf44:537
KEYWORDS    .
SOURCE      
  ORGANISM  
            .
FEATURES             Location/Qualifiers
ORIGIN      
        1 tatataggta gtgtaggtaa aattatgcct ttattttttt gtgtgggaaa agaaactcat
       61 gtaggggaat ctttaagagg attgaatcca aatttgctag tttcagagat aaacaaatta
      121 atggaatgta atccagatct ctcagatagc g
//
LOCUS       M04260:30:000000         151 bp    DNA     linear   UNA 22-SEP-2016
DEFINITION  M04260:30:000000000-D0UL6:1:1101:17191:26014 1:N:0:142.
ACCESSION   geneious|urn:local:.:f-67xmf44:538
VERSION     geneious|urn:local:.:f-67xmf44:538
KEYWORDS    .
SOURCE      
  ORGANISM  
            .
FEATURES             Location/Qualifiers
ORIGIN      
        1 cgctatctga gagatctgga ttacattcca ttaatttgtt tatctctgaa actagcaaat
       61 ttggattcaa tcctcttaaa gattccccta catgagtttc ttttcccaca caaaaaaata
      121 aaggcataat tttacctaca ctacctatat a
//
LOCUS       M04260:30:000000         151 bp    DNA     linear   UNA 22-SEP-2016
DEFINITION  M04260:30:000000000-D0UL6:1:1101:12948:13169 1:N:0:142.
ACCESSION   geneious|urn:local:.:f-67xmf44:539
VERSION     geneious|urn:local:.:f-67xmf44:539
KEYWORDS    .
SOURCE      
  ORGANISM  
            .
FEATURES             Location/Qualifiers
ORIGIN      
        1 tatataggta gtgtaggtaa aattatgcct ttattttttt gtgtgggaaa agaaactcat
       61 gtaggggaat ctttaagagg attgaatcca aatttgctag tttcagagat aaacaaatta
      121 atggaatgta atccagatct ctcagatagc g
//
LOCUS       M04260:30:000000         151 bp    DNA     linear   UNA 22-SEP-2016
DEFINITION  M04260:30:000000000-D0UL6:1:1102:19579:8786 1:N:0:142.
ACCESSION   geneious|urn:local:.:f-67xmf44:540
VERSION     geneious|urn:local:.:f-67xmf44:540
KEYWORDS    .
SOURCE      
  ORGANISM  
            .
FEATURES             Location/Qualifiers
ORIGIN      
        1 tatataggta gtgtaggtaa aattatgcct ttattttttt gtgtgggaaa agaaactcat
       61 gtaggggaat ctttaagagg attgaatcca aatttgctag tttcagagat aaacaaatta
      121 atggaatgta atccagatct ctcagatagc g
//
LOCUS       M04260:30:000000         151 bp    DNA     linear   UNA 22-SEP-2016
DEFINITION  M04260:30:000000000-D0UL6:1:1102:15273:19359 2:N:0:142.
ACCESSION   geneious|urn:local:.:f-67xmf44:541
VERSION     geneious|urn:local:.:f-67xmf44:541
KEYWORDS    .
SOURCE      
  ORGANISM  
            .
FEATURES             Location/Qualifiers
ORIGIN      
        1 tatataggta gtgtaggtaa aattatgcct ttattttttt gtgtgggaaa agaaactcat
       61 gtaggggaat ctttaagagg attgaatcca aatttgctag tttcagagat aaacaaatta
      121 atggaatgta atccagatct ctcagatagc g
//
LOCUS       M04260:30:000000         151 bp    DNA     linear   UNA 22-SEP-2016
DEFINITION  M04260:30:000000000-D0UL6:1:1101:16273:20668 1:N:0:142.
ACCESSION   geneious|urn:local:.:f-67xmf44:542
VERSION     geneious|urn:local:.:f-67xmf44:542
KEYWORDS    .
SOURCE      
  ORGANISM  
            .
FEATURES             Location/Qualifiers
ORIGIN      
        1 cgctatctga gagatctgga ttacattcca ttaatttgtt tatctctgaa actagcaaat
       61 ttggattcaa ccctcttaaa gattccccta catgagtttc ttttcccaca caaaaaaata
      121 aaggcataat tttacctaca ctacctatat a
//
LOCUS       M04260:30:000000         151 bp    DNA     linear   UNA 22-SEP-2016
DEFINITION  M04260:30:000000000-D0UL6:1:1101:19903:11112 2:N:0:142.
ACCESSION   geneious|urn:local:.:f-67xmf44:543
VERSION     geneious|urn:local:.:f-67xmf44:543
KEYWORDS    .
SOURCE      
  ORGANISM  
            .
FEATURES             Location/Qualifiers
ORIGIN      
        1 tatataggta gtgtaggtaa aattatgcct ttattttttt gtgtgggaaa agaaactcat
       61 gtaggggaat ctttaagagg attgaatcca aatttgctag tttcagagat aaacaaatta
      121 atggaatgta atccagatct ctcagatagc g
//
LOCUS       M04260:30:000000         151 bp    DNA     linear   UNA 22-SEP-2016
DEFINITION  M04260:30:000000000-D0UL6:1:1101:2158:17120 2:N:0:142.
ACCESSION   geneious|urn:local:.:f-67xmf44:544
VERSION     geneious|urn:local:.:f-67xmf44:544
KEYWORDS    .
SOURCE      
  ORGANISM  
            .
FEATURES             Location/Qualifiers
ORIGIN      
        1 tatataggta gtgtaggtaa aattatgcct ttattttttt gtgtgggaaa agaaactcat
       61 gtaggggaat ctttaagagg attgaatcca aatttgctag tttcagagat aaacaaatta
      121 atggaatgta atccagatct ctcagatagc g
//
LOCUS       M04260:30:000000         151 bp    DNA     linear   UNA 22-SEP-2016
DEFINITION  M04260:30:000000000-D0UL6:1:1102:7472:6329 1:N:0:142.
ACCESSION   geneious|urn:local:.:f-67xmf44:545
VERSION     geneious|urn:local:.:f-67xmf44:545
KEYWORDS    .
SOURCE      
  ORGANISM  
            .
FEATURES             Location/Qualifiers
ORIGIN      
        1 tatataggta gtgtaggtaa aattatgcct ttattttttt gtgtgggaaa agaaactcat
       61 gtaggggaat ctttaagagg attgaatcca aatttgctag tttcagagat aaacaaatta
      121 atggaatgta atccagatct ctcagatagc g
//
LOCUS       M04260:30:000000         151 bp    DNA     linear   UNA 22-SEP-2016
DEFINITION  M04260:30:000000000-D0UL6:1:1102:13540:22748 2:N:0:142.
ACCESSION   geneious|urn:local:.:f-67xmf44:546
VERSION     geneious|urn:local:.:f-67xmf44:546
KEYWORDS    .
SOURCE      
  ORGANISM  
            .
FEATURES             Location/Qualifiers
ORIGIN      
        1 tatataggta gtgtaggtaa aattatgcct ttattttttt gtgtgggaaa agaaactcat
       61 gtaggggaat ctttaagagg attgaatcca aatttgctag tttcagagat aaacaaatta
      121 atggaatgta atccagatct ctcagatagc g
//
LOCUS       M04260:30:000000         151 bp    DNA     linear   UNA 22-SEP-2016
DEFINITION  M04260:30:000000000-D0UL6:1:1101:26898:8242 2:N:0:142.
ACCESSION   geneious|urn:local:.:f-67xmf44:547
VERSION     geneious|urn:local:.:f-67xmf44:547
KEYWORDS    .
SOURCE      
  ORGANISM  
            .
FEATURES             Location/Qualifiers
ORIGIN      
        1 tatataggta gtgtaggtaa aattatgcct ttattttttt gtgtgggaaa agaaactcat
       61 gtaggggaat ctttaagagg attgaatcca aatttgctag tttcagagat aaacaaatta
      121 atggaatgta atccagatct ctcagatagc g
//
LOCUS       M04260:30:000000         151 bp    DNA     linear   UNA 22-SEP-2016
DEFINITION  M04260:30:000000000-D0UL6:1:1101:9369:13896 2:N:0:142.
ACCESSION   geneious|urn:local:.:f-67xmf44:548
VERSION     geneious|urn:local:.:f-67xmf44:548
KEYWORDS    .
SOURCE      
  ORGANISM  
            .
FEATURES             Location/Qualifiers
ORIGIN      
        1 tatataggta gtgtaggtaa aattatgcct ttattttttt gtgtgggaaa agaaactcat
       61 gtaggggaat ctttaagagg attgaatcca aatttgctag tttcagagat aaacaaatta
      121 atggaatgta atccagatct ctcagatagc g
//
LOCUS       M04260:30:000000         151 bp    DNA     linear   UNA 22-SEP-2016
DEFINITION  M04260:30:000000000-D0UL6:1:1101:8802:14969 2:N:0:142.
ACCESSION   geneious|urn:local:.:f-67xmf44:549
VERSION     geneious|urn:local:.:f-67xmf44:549
KEYWORDS    .
SOURCE      
  ORGANISM  
            .
FEATURES             Location/Qualifiers
ORIGIN      
        1 cgctatctga gagatctgga ttacattcca ttaatttgtt tatctctgaa actagcaaat
       61 ttggattcaa tcctcttaaa gattccccta catgagtttc ttttcccaca caaaaaaata
      121 aaggcataat tttacctaca ctacctatat a
//
LOCUS       M04260:30:000000         151 bp    DNA     linear   UNA 22-SEP-2016
DEFINITION  M04260:30:000000000-D0UL6:1:1101:21791:20090 1:N:0:142.
ACCESSION   geneious|urn:local:.:f-67xmf44:550
VERSION     geneious|urn:local:.:f-67xmf44:550
KEYWORDS    .
SOURCE      
  ORGANISM  
            .
FEATURES             Location/Qualifiers
ORIGIN      
        1 tatataggta gtgtaggtaa aattatgcct ttattttttt gtgtgggaaa agaaactcat
       61 gtaggggaat ctttaagagg attgaatcca aatttgctag tttcagagat aaacaaatta
      121 atggaatgta atccagatct ctcagatagc g
//
LOCUS       M04260:30:000000         151 bp    DNA     linear   UNA 22-SEP-2016
DEFINITION  M04260:30:000000000-D0UL6:1:1102:13857:20413 1:N:0:142.
ACCESSION   geneious|urn:local:.:f-67xmf44:551
VERSION     geneious|urn:local:.:f-67xmf44:551
KEYWORDS    .
SOURCE      
  ORGANISM  
            .
FEATURES             Location/Qualifiers
ORIGIN      
        1 tatataggta gtgtaggtaa aattatgcct ttattttttt gtgtgggaaa agaaactcat
       61 gtaggggaat ctttaagagg attgaatcca aatttgctag tttcagagat aaacaaatta
      121 atggaatgta atccagatct ctcagatagc g
//
LOCUS       M04260:30:000000          71 bp    DNA     linear   UNA 22-SEP-2016
DEFINITION  M04260:30:000000000-D0UL6:1:1101:22285:23221 1:N:0:142.
ACCESSION   geneious|urn:local:.:f-67xmf44:552
VERSION     geneious|urn:local:.:f-67xmf44:552
KEYWORDS    .
SOURCE      
  ORGANISM  
            .
FEATURES             Location/Qualifiers
ORIGIN      
        1 ctatctgaga gatctggatt acattccatt aatttgttta tctctgaaac tagcaaattt
       61 ggattcaatc c
//
LOCUS       M04260:30:000000          71 bp    DNA     linear   UNA 22-SEP-2016
DEFINITION  M04260:30:000000000-D0UL6:1:1101:22285:23221 2:N:0:142.
ACCESSION   geneious|urn:local:.:f-67xmf44:553
VERSION     geneious|urn:local:.:f-67xmf44:553
KEYWORDS    .
SOURCE      
  ORGANISM  
            .
FEATURES             Location/Qualifiers
ORIGIN      
        1 ggattgaatc caaatttgct agtttcagag ataaacaaat taatggaatg taatccagat
       61 ctctcagata g
//
LOCUS       M04260:30:000000         139 bp    DNA     linear   UNA 22-SEP-2016
DEFINITION  M04260:30:000000000-D0UL6:1:1102:22247:12900 2:N:0:142.
ACCESSION   geneious|urn:local:.:f-67xmf44:554
VERSION     geneious|urn:local:.:f-67xmf44:554
KEYWORDS    .
SOURCE      
  ORGANISM  
            .
FEATURES             Location/Qualifiers
ORIGIN      
        1 ctatctgaga gatctggatt acattccatt aatttgttta tctctgaaac tagcaaattt
       61 ggattcaatc ctcttaaaga ttcccctaca tgagtttctt ttcccacaca aaaaaataaa
      121 ggcataattt tacctacac
//
LOCUS       M04260:30:000000         139 bp    DNA     linear   UNA 22-SEP-2016
DEFINITION  M04260:30:000000000-D0UL6:1:1102:22247:12900 1:N:0:142.
ACCESSION   geneious|urn:local:.:f-67xmf44:555
VERSION     geneious|urn:local:.:f-67xmf44:555
KEYWORDS    .
SOURCE      
  ORGANISM  
            .
FEATURES             Location/Qualifiers
ORIGIN      
        1 gtgtaggtaa aattatgcct ttattttttt gtgtgggaaa agaaactcat gtaggggaat
       61 ctttaagagg attgaatcca aatttgctag tttcagagat aaacaaatta atggaatgta
      121 atccagatct ctcagatag
//
LOCUS       M04260:30:000000         144 bp    DNA     linear   UNA 22-SEP-2016
DEFINITION  M04260:30:000000000-D0UL6:1:1101:23221:18190 1:N:0:142.
ACCESSION   geneious|urn:local:.:f-67xmf44:556
VERSION     geneious|urn:local:.:f-67xmf44:556
KEYWORDS    .
SOURCE      
  ORGANISM  
            .
FEATURES             Location/Qualifiers
ORIGIN      
        1 aggtagtgta ggtaaaatta tgcctttatt tttttgtgtg ggaaaagaaa ctcatgtagg
       61 ggaatcttta agaggattga atccaaattt gctagtttca gagataaaca aattaatgga
      121 atgtaatcca gatctctcag atag
//
LOCUS       M04260:30:000000         144 bp    DNA     linear   UNA 22-SEP-2016
DEFINITION  M04260:30:000000000-D0UL6:1:1101:23221:18190 2:N:0:142.
ACCESSION   geneious|urn:local:.:f-67xmf44:557
VERSION     geneious|urn:local:.:f-67xmf44:557
KEYWORDS    .
SOURCE      
  ORGANISM  
            .
FEATURES             Location/Qualifiers
ORIGIN      
        1 ctatctgaga gatctggatt acattccatt aatttgttta tctctgaaac tagcaaattt
       61 ggattcaatc ctcttaaaga ttcccctaca tgagtttctt ttcccacaca aaaaaataaa
      121 ggcataattt tacctacact acct
//
LOCUS       M04260:30:000000         145 bp    DNA     linear   UNA 22-SEP-2016
DEFINITION  M04260:30:000000000-D0UL6:1:1101:18480:16470 1:N:0:142.
ACCESSION   geneious|urn:local:.:f-67xmf44:558
VERSION     geneious|urn:local:.:f-67xmf44:558
KEYWORDS    .
SOURCE      
  ORGANISM  
            .
FEATURES             Location/Qualifiers
ORIGIN      
        1 taggtagtgt aggtaaaatt atgcctttat ttttttgtgt gggaaaagaa actcatgtag
       61 gggaatcttt aagaggattg aatccaaatt tgctagtttc agagataaac aaattaatgg
      121 aatgtaatcc agatctctca gatag
//
LOCUS       M04260:30:000000         145 bp    DNA     linear   UNA 22-SEP-2016
DEFINITION  M04260:30:000000000-D0UL6:1:1101:18480:16470 2:N:0:142.
ACCESSION   geneious|urn:local:.:f-67xmf44:559
VERSION     geneious|urn:local:.:f-67xmf44:559
KEYWORDS    .
SOURCE      
  ORGANISM  
            .
FEATURES             Location/Qualifiers
ORIGIN      
        1 ctatctgaga gatctggatt acattccatt aatttgttta tctctgaaac tagcaaattt
       61 ggattcaatc ctcttaaaga ttcccctaca tgagtttctt ttcccacaca aaaaaataaa
      121 ggcataattt tacctacact accta
//
LOCUS       M04260:30:000000         148 bp    DNA     linear   UNA 22-SEP-2016
DEFINITION  M04260:30:000000000-D0UL6:1:1102:13514:16483 1:N:0:142.
ACCESSION   geneious|urn:local:.:f-67xmf44:560
VERSION     geneious|urn:local:.:f-67xmf44:560
KEYWORDS    .
SOURCE      
  ORGANISM  
            .
FEATURES             Location/Qualifiers
ORIGIN      
        1 atataggtag tgtaggtaaa attatgcctt tatttttttg tgtgggaaaa gaaactcatg
       61 taggggaatc tttaagagga ttgaatccaa atttgctagt ttcagagata aacaaattaa
      121 tggaatgtaa tccagatctc tcagatag
//
LOCUS       M04260:30:000000         148 bp    DNA     linear   UNA 22-SEP-2016
DEFINITION  M04260:30:000000000-D0UL6:1:1102:13514:16483 2:N:0:142.
ACCESSION   geneious|urn:local:.:f-67xmf44:561
VERSION     geneious|urn:local:.:f-67xmf44:561
KEYWORDS    .
SOURCE      
  ORGANISM  
            .
FEATURES             Location/Qualifiers
ORIGIN      
        1 ctatctgaga gatctggatt acattccatt aatttgttta tctctgaaac tagcaaattt
       61 ggattcaatc ctcttaaaga ttcccctaca tgagtttctt ttcccacaca aaaaaataaa
      121 ggcataattt tacctacact acctatat
//
LOCUS       M04260:30:000000         149 bp    DNA     linear   UNA 22-SEP-2016
DEFINITION  M04260:30:000000000-D0UL6:1:1101:23884:17988 1:N:0:142.
ACCESSION   geneious|urn:local:.:f-67xmf44:562
VERSION     geneious|urn:local:.:f-67xmf44:562
KEYWORDS    .
SOURCE      
  ORGANISM  
            .
FEATURES             Location/Qualifiers
ORIGIN      
        1 ctatctgaga gatctggatt acattccatt aatttgttta tctctgaaac tagcaaattt
       61 ggattcaatc ctcttaaaga ttcccctaca tgagtttctt ttcccacaca aaaaaataaa
      121 ggcataattt tacctacact acctatata
//
LOCUS       M04260:30:000000         149 bp    DNA     linear   UNA 22-SEP-2016
DEFINITION  M04260:30:000000000-D0UL6:1:1101:23884:17988 2:N:0:142.
ACCESSION   geneious|urn:local:.:f-67xmf44:563
VERSION     geneious|urn:local:.:f-67xmf44:563
KEYWORDS    .
SOURCE      
  ORGANISM  
            .
FEATURES             Location/Qualifiers
ORIGIN      
        1 tatataggta gtgtaggtaa aattatgcct ttattttttt gtgtgggaaa agaaactcat
       61 gtaggggaat ctttaagagg attgaatcca aatttgctag tttcagagat aaacaaatta
      121 atggaatgta atccagatct ctcagatag
//
LOCUS       M04260:30:000000         150 bp    DNA     linear   UNA 22-SEP-2016
DEFINITION  M04260:30:000000000-D0UL6:1:1102:21374:25755 1:N:0:142.
ACCESSION   geneious|urn:local:.:f-67xmf44:564
VERSION     geneious|urn:local:.:f-67xmf44:564
KEYWORDS    .
SOURCE      
  ORGANISM  
            .
FEATURES             Location/Qualifiers
ORIGIN      
        1 atatataggt agtgtaggta aaattatgcc tttatttttt tgtgtgggaa aagaaactca
       61 tgtaggggaa tctttaagag gattgaatcc aaatttgcta gtttcagaga taaacaaatt
      121 aatggaatgt aatccagatc tctcagatag
//
LOCUS       M04260:30:000000         150 bp    DNA     linear   UNA 22-SEP-2016
DEFINITION  M04260:30:000000000-D0UL6:1:1102:13877:5455 1:N:0:142.
ACCESSION   geneious|urn:local:.:f-67xmf44:565
VERSION     geneious|urn:local:.:f-67xmf44:565
KEYWORDS    .
SOURCE      
  ORGANISM  
            .
FEATURES             Location/Qualifiers
ORIGIN      
        1 atatataggt agtgtaggta aaattatgcc tttatttttt tgtgtgggaa aagaaactca
       61 tgtaggggaa tctttaagag gattgaatcc aaatttgcta gtttcagaga taaacaaatt
      121 aatggaatgt aatccagatc tctcagatag
//
LOCUS       M04260:30:000000         150 bp    DNA     linear   UNA 22-SEP-2016
DEFINITION  M04260:30:000000000-D0UL6:1:1102:28547:17896 2:N:0:142.
ACCESSION   geneious|urn:local:.:f-67xmf44:566
VERSION     geneious|urn:local:.:f-67xmf44:566
KEYWORDS    .
SOURCE      
  ORGANISM  
            .
FEATURES             Location/Qualifiers
ORIGIN      
        1 atatataggt agtgtaggta aaattatgcc tttatttttt tgtgtgggaa aagaaactca
       61 tgtaggggaa tctttaagag gattgaatcc aaatttgcta gtttcagaga taaacaaatt
      121 aatggaatgt aatccagatc tctcagatag
//
LOCUS       M04260:30:000000         150 bp    DNA     linear   UNA 22-SEP-2016
DEFINITION  M04260:30:000000000-D0UL6:1:1102:23094:11071 2:N:0:142.
ACCESSION   geneious|urn:local:.:f-67xmf44:567
VERSION     geneious|urn:local:.:f-67xmf44:567
KEYWORDS    .
SOURCE      
  ORGANISM  
            .
FEATURES             Location/Qualifiers
ORIGIN      
        1 atatataggt agtgtaggta aaattatgcc tttatttttt tgtgtgggaa aagaaactca
       61 tgtaggggaa tctttaagag gattgaatcc aaatttgcta gtttcagaga taaacaaatt
      121 aatggaatgt aatccagatc tctcagatag
//
LOCUS       M04260:30:000000         150 bp    DNA     linear   UNA 22-SEP-2016
DEFINITION  M04260:30:000000000-D0UL6:1:1101:21755:10664 2:N:0:142.
ACCESSION   geneious|urn:local:.:f-67xmf44:568
VERSION     geneious|urn:local:.:f-67xmf44:568
KEYWORDS    .
SOURCE      
  ORGANISM  
            .
FEATURES             Location/Qualifiers
ORIGIN      
        1 atatataggt agtgtaggta aaattatgcc tttatttttt tgtgtgggaa aagaaactca
       61 tgtaggggaa tctttaagag gattgaatcc aaatttgcta gtttcagaga taaacaaatt
      121 aatggaatgt aatccagatc tctcagatag
//
LOCUS       M04260:30:000000         150 bp    DNA     linear   UNA 22-SEP-2016
DEFINITION  M04260:30:000000000-D0UL6:1:1102:16043:16727 1:N:0:142.
ACCESSION   geneious|urn:local:.:f-67xmf44:569
VERSION     geneious|urn:local:.:f-67xmf44:569
KEYWORDS    .
SOURCE      
  ORGANISM  
            .
FEATURES             Location/Qualifiers
ORIGIN      
        1 atatataggt agtgtaggta aaattatgcc tttatttttt tgtgtgggaa aagaaactca
       61 tgtaggggaa tctttaagag gattgaatcc aaatttgcta gtttcagaga taaacaaatt
      121 aatggaatgt aatccagatc tctcagatag
//
LOCUS       M04260:30:000000         150 bp    DNA     linear   UNA 22-SEP-2016
DEFINITION  M04260:30:000000000-D0UL6:1:1101:26979:20180 1:N:0:142.
ACCESSION   geneious|urn:local:.:f-67xmf44:570
VERSION     geneious|urn:local:.:f-67xmf44:570
KEYWORDS    .
SOURCE      
  ORGANISM  
            .
FEATURES             Location/Qualifiers
ORIGIN      
        1 atatataggt agtgtaggta aaattatgcc tttatttttt tgtgtgggaa aagaaactca
       61 tgtaggggaa tctttaagat gattgaatcc aaatttgcta gtttcagaga taaacaaatt
      121 aatggaatgt aatccagatc tctcagatag
//
LOCUS       M04260:30:000000         150 bp    DNA     linear   UNA 22-SEP-2016
DEFINITION  M04260:30:000000000-D0UL6:1:1102:24051:6478 1:N:0:142.
ACCESSION   geneious|urn:local:.:f-67xmf44:571
VERSION     geneious|urn:local:.:f-67xmf44:571
KEYWORDS    .
SOURCE      
  ORGANISM  
            .
FEATURES             Location/Qualifiers
ORIGIN      
        1 atatataggt agtgtaggta aaattatgcc tttatttttt tgtgtgggaa aagaaactca
       61 tgtaggggaa tctttaagag gattgaatcc aaatttgcta gtttcagaga taaacaaatt
      121 aatggaatgt aatccagatc tctcagatag
//
LOCUS       M04260:30:000000         150 bp    DNA     linear   UNA 22-SEP-2016
DEFINITION  M04260:30:000000000-D0UL6:1:1102:12946:13664 1:N:0:142.
ACCESSION   geneious|urn:local:.:f-67xmf44:572
VERSION     geneious|urn:local:.:f-67xmf44:572
KEYWORDS    .
SOURCE      
  ORGANISM  
            .
FEATURES             Location/Qualifiers
ORIGIN      
        1 atatataggt agtgtaggta aaattatgcc tttatttttt tgtgtgggaa aagaaactca
       61 tgtaggggaa tctttaagag gattgaatcc aaatttgcta gtttcagaga taaacaaatt
      121 aatggaatgt aatccagatc tctcagatag
//
LOCUS       M04260:30:000000         150 bp    DNA     linear   UNA 22-SEP-2016
DEFINITION  M04260:30:000000000-D0UL6:1:1102:4322:8856 2:N:0:142.
ACCESSION   geneious|urn:local:.:f-67xmf44:573
VERSION     geneious|urn:local:.:f-67xmf44:573
KEYWORDS    .
SOURCE      
  ORGANISM  
            .
FEATURES             Location/Qualifiers
ORIGIN      
        1 atatataggt agtgtaggta aaattatgcc tttatttttt tgtgtgggaa aagaaactca
       61 tgtaggggaa tctttaagag gattgaatcc aaatttgcta gtttcagaga taaacaaatt
      121 aatggaatgt aatccagatc tctcagatag
//
LOCUS       M04260:30:000000         150 bp    DNA     linear   UNA 22-SEP-2016
DEFINITION  M04260:30:000000000-D0UL6:1:1101:12557:7883 1:N:0:142.
ACCESSION   geneious|urn:local:.:f-67xmf44:574
VERSION     geneious|urn:local:.:f-67xmf44:574
KEYWORDS    .
SOURCE      
  ORGANISM  
            .
FEATURES             Location/Qualifiers
ORIGIN      
        1 atatataggt agtgtaggta aaattatgcc tttatttttt tgtgtgggaa aagaaactca
       61 tgtaggggaa tctttaagag gattgaatcc aaatttgcta gtttcagaga taaacaaatt
      121 aatggaatgt aatccagatc tctcagatag
//
LOCUS       M04260:30:000000         150 bp    DNA     linear   UNA 22-SEP-2016
DEFINITION  M04260:30:000000000-D0UL6:1:1102:12203:11695 2:N:0:142.
ACCESSION   geneious|urn:local:.:f-67xmf44:575
VERSION     geneious|urn:local:.:f-67xmf44:575
KEYWORDS    .
SOURCE      
  ORGANISM  
            .
FEATURES             Location/Qualifiers
ORIGIN      
        1 atatataggt agtgtaggta aaattatgcc tttatttttt tgtgtgggaa aagaaactca
       61 tgtaggggaa tctttaagag gattgaatcc aaatttgcta gtttcagaga taaacaaatt
      121 aatggaatgt aatccagatc tctcagatag
//
LOCUS       M04260:30:000000         150 bp    DNA     linear   UNA 22-SEP-2016
DEFINITION  M04260:30:000000000-D0UL6:1:1101:16069:19297 2:N:0:142.
ACCESSION   geneious|urn:local:.:f-67xmf44:576
VERSION     geneious|urn:local:.:f-67xmf44:576
KEYWORDS    .
SOURCE      
  ORGANISM  
            .
FEATURES             Location/Qualifiers
ORIGIN      
        1 atatataggt agtgtaggta aaattatgcc tttatttttt tgtgtgggaa aagaaactca
       61 tgtaggggaa tctttaagag gattgaatcc aaatttgcta gtttcagaga taaacaaatt
      121 aatggaatgt aatccagatc tctcagatag
//
LOCUS       M04260:30:000000         150 bp    DNA     linear   UNA 22-SEP-2016
DEFINITION  M04260:30:000000000-D0UL6:1:1101:25339:23713 1:N:0:142.
ACCESSION   geneious|urn:local:.:f-67xmf44:577
VERSION     geneious|urn:local:.:f-67xmf44:577
KEYWORDS    .
SOURCE      
  ORGANISM  
            .
FEATURES             Location/Qualifiers
ORIGIN      
        1 atatataggt agtgtaggta aaattatgcc tttatttttt tgtgtgggaa aagaaactca
       61 tgtaggggaa tctttaagag gattgaatcc aaatttgcta gtttcagaga taaacaaatt
      121 aatggaatgt aatccagatc tctcagatag
//
LOCUS       M04260:30:000000         150 bp    DNA     linear   UNA 22-SEP-2016
DEFINITION  M04260:30:000000000-D0UL6:1:1101:3483:13907 2:N:0:142.
ACCESSION   geneious|urn:local:.:f-67xmf44:578
VERSION     geneious|urn:local:.:f-67xmf44:578
KEYWORDS    .
SOURCE      
  ORGANISM  
            .
FEATURES             Location/Qualifiers
ORIGIN      
        1 atatataggt agtgtaggta aaattatgcc tttatttttt tgtgtgggaa aagaaactca
       61 tgtaggggaa tctttaagag gattgaatcc aaatttgcta gtttcagaga taaacaaatt
      121 aatggaatgt aatccagatc tctcagatag
//
LOCUS       M04260:30:000000         150 bp    DNA     linear   UNA 22-SEP-2016
DEFINITION  M04260:30:000000000-D0UL6:1:1102:11075:26993 2:N:0:142.
ACCESSION   geneious|urn:local:.:f-67xmf44:579
VERSION     geneious|urn:local:.:f-67xmf44:579
KEYWORDS    .
SOURCE      
  ORGANISM  
            .
FEATURES             Location/Qualifiers
ORIGIN      
        1 atatataggt agtgtaggta aaattatgcc tttatttttt tgtgtgggaa aagaaactca
       61 tgtaggggaa tctttaagag gattgaatcc aaatttgcta gtttcagaga taaacaaatt
      121 aatggaatgt aatccagatc tctcagatag
//
LOCUS       M04260:30:000000         150 bp    DNA     linear   UNA 22-SEP-2016
DEFINITION  M04260:30:000000000-D0UL6:1:1102:2921:18699 1:N:0:142.
ACCESSION   geneious|urn:local:.:f-67xmf44:580
VERSION     geneious|urn:local:.:f-67xmf44:580
KEYWORDS    .
SOURCE      
  ORGANISM  
            .
FEATURES             Location/Qualifiers
ORIGIN      
        1 atatataggt agtgtaggta aaattatgcc tttatttttt tgtgtgggaa aagaaactca
       61 tgtaggggaa tctttaagag gattgaatcc aaatttgcta gtttcagaga taaacaaatt
      121 aatggaatgt aatccagatc tctcagatag
//
LOCUS       M04260:30:000000         150 bp    DNA     linear   UNA 22-SEP-2016
DEFINITION  M04260:30:000000000-D0UL6:1:1102:4027:19413 2:N:0:142.
ACCESSION   geneious|urn:local:.:f-67xmf44:581
VERSION     geneious|urn:local:.:f-67xmf44:581
KEYWORDS    .
SOURCE      
  ORGANISM  
            .
FEATURES             Location/Qualifiers
ORIGIN      
        1 atatataggt agtgtaggta aaattatgcc tttatttttt tgtgtgggaa aagaaactca
       61 tgtaggggaa tctttaagag gattgaatcc aaatttgcta gtttcagaga taaacaaatt
      121 aatggaatgt aatccagatc tctcagatag
//
LOCUS       M04260:30:000000         150 bp    DNA     linear   UNA 22-SEP-2016
DEFINITION  M04260:30:000000000-D0UL6:1:1102:26869:22096 1:N:0:142.
ACCESSION   geneious|urn:local:.:f-67xmf44:582
VERSION     geneious|urn:local:.:f-67xmf44:582
KEYWORDS    .
SOURCE      
  ORGANISM  
            .
FEATURES             Location/Qualifiers
ORIGIN      
        1 atatataggt agtgtaggta aaattatgcc tttatttttt tgtgtgggaa aagaaactca
       61 tgtaggggaa tctttaagag gattgaatcc aaatttgcta gtttcagaga taaacaaatt
      121 aatggaatgt aatccagatc tctcagatag
//
LOCUS       M04260:30:000000         150 bp    DNA     linear   UNA 22-SEP-2016
DEFINITION  M04260:30:000000000-D0UL6:1:1101:8802:14969 1:N:0:142.
ACCESSION   geneious|urn:local:.:f-67xmf44:583
VERSION     geneious|urn:local:.:f-67xmf44:583
KEYWORDS    .
SOURCE      
  ORGANISM  
            .
FEATURES             Location/Qualifiers
ORIGIN      
        1 atatataggt agtgtaggta aaattatgcc tttatttttt tgtgtgggaa aagaaactca
       61 tgtaggggaa tctttaagag gattgaatcc aaatttgcta gtttcagaga taaacaaatt
      121 aatggaatgt aatccagatc tctcagatag
//
LOCUS       M04260:30:000000         150 bp    DNA     linear   UNA 22-SEP-2016
DEFINITION  M04260:30:000000000-D0UL6:1:1102:11097:8900 1:N:0:142.
ACCESSION   geneious|urn:local:.:f-67xmf44:584
VERSION     geneious|urn:local:.:f-67xmf44:584
KEYWORDS    .
SOURCE      
  ORGANISM  
            .
FEATURES             Location/Qualifiers
ORIGIN      
        1 atatataggt agtgtaggta aaattatgcc tttatttttt tgtgtgggaa aagaaactca
       61 tgtaggggaa tctttaagag gattgaatcc aaatttgcta gtttcagaga taaacaaatt
      121 aatggaatgt aatccagatc tctcagatag
//
LOCUS       M04260:30:000000         150 bp    DNA     linear   UNA 22-SEP-2016
DEFINITION  M04260:30:000000000-D0UL6:1:1102:7555:21588 1:N:0:142.
ACCESSION   geneious|urn:local:.:f-67xmf44:585
VERSION     geneious|urn:local:.:f-67xmf44:585
KEYWORDS    .
SOURCE      
  ORGANISM  
            .
FEATURES             Location/Qualifiers
ORIGIN      
        1 atatataggt agtgtaggta aaattatgcc tttatttttt tgtgtgggaa aagaaactca
       61 tgtaggggaa tctttaagag gattgaatcc aaatttgcta gtttcagaga taaacaaatt
      121 aatggaatgt aatccagatc tctcagatag
//
LOCUS       M04260:30:000000         151 bp    DNA     linear   UNA 22-SEP-2016
DEFINITION  M04260:30:000000000-D0UL6:1:1101:25544:13614 2:N:0:142.
ACCESSION   geneious|urn:local:.:f-67xmf44:586
VERSION     geneious|urn:local:.:f-67xmf44:586
KEYWORDS    .
SOURCE      
  ORGANISM  
            .
FEATURES             Location/Qualifiers
ORIGIN      
        1 ctatctgaga gatctggatt acattccatt aatttgttta tctctgaaac tagcaaattt
       61 ggattcaatc ctcttaaaga ttcccctaca tgagtttctt ttcccacaca aaaaaataaa
      121 ggcataattt tacctacact acctatatat a
//
LOCUS       M04260:30:000000         151 bp    DNA     linear   UNA 22-SEP-2016
DEFINITION  M04260:30:000000000-D0UL6:1:1101:11838:7163 2:N:0:142.
ACCESSION   geneious|urn:local:.:f-67xmf44:587
VERSION     geneious|urn:local:.:f-67xmf44:587
KEYWORDS    .
SOURCE      
  ORGANISM  
            .
FEATURES             Location/Qualifiers
ORIGIN      
        1 ctatctgaga gatctggatt acattccatt aatttgttta tctctgaaac tagcaaattt
       61 ggattcaatc ctcttaaaga ttcccctaca tgagtttctt ttcccacaca aaaaaataaa
      121 ggcataattt tacctacact acctatatat a
//
LOCUS       M04260:30:000000         151 bp    DNA     linear   UNA 22-SEP-2016
DEFINITION  M04260:30:000000000-D0UL6:1:1102:4609:16134 2:N:0:142.
ACCESSION   geneious|urn:local:.:f-67xmf44:588
VERSION     geneious|urn:local:.:f-67xmf44:588
KEYWORDS    .
SOURCE      
  ORGANISM  
            .
FEATURES             Location/Qualifiers
ORIGIN      
        1 ctatctgaga gatctggatt acattccatt aatttgttta tctctgaaac tagcaaattt
       61 ggattcaatc ctcttaaaga ttcccctaca tgagtttctt ttcccacaca aaaaaataaa
      121 ggcataattt tacctacact acctatatat a
//
LOCUS       M04260:30:000000         151 bp    DNA     linear   UNA 22-SEP-2016
DEFINITION  M04260:30:000000000-D0UL6:1:1101:15355:12472 1:N:0:142.
ACCESSION   geneious|urn:local:.:f-67xmf44:589
VERSION     geneious|urn:local:.:f-67xmf44:589
KEYWORDS    .
SOURCE      
  ORGANISM  
            .
FEATURES             Location/Qualifiers
ORIGIN      
        1 ctatctgaga gatctggatt acattccatt aatttgttta tctctgaaac tagcaaattt
       61 ggattcaatc ctcttaaaga ttcccctaca tgagtttctt ttcccacaca aaaaaataaa
      121 ggcataattt tacctacact acctatatat a
//
LOCUS       M04260:30:000000         133 bp    DNA     linear   UNA 22-SEP-2016
DEFINITION  M04260:30:000000000-D0UL6:1:1101:16235:6074 2:N:0:142.
ACCESSION   geneious|urn:local:.:f-67xmf44:590
VERSION     geneious|urn:local:.:f-67xmf44:590
KEYWORDS    .
SOURCE      
  ORGANISM  
            .
FEATURES             Location/Qualifiers
ORIGIN      
        1 aggtaaaatt atgcctttat ttttttgtgt gggaaaagaa actcatgtag gggaatcttt
       61 aagaggattg aatccaaatt tgctagtttc agagataaac aaattaatgg aatgtaatcc
      121 agatctctca gat
//
LOCUS       M04260:30:000000         133 bp    DNA     linear   UNA 22-SEP-2016
DEFINITION  M04260:30:000000000-D0UL6:1:1101:16235:6074 1:N:0:142.
ACCESSION   geneious|urn:local:.:f-67xmf44:591
VERSION     geneious|urn:local:.:f-67xmf44:591
KEYWORDS    .
SOURCE      
  ORGANISM  
            .
FEATURES             Location/Qualifiers
ORIGIN      
        1 atctgagaga tctggattac attccattaa tttgtttatc tctgaaacta gcaaatttgg
       61 attcaatcct cttaaagatt cccctacatg agtttctttt cccacacaaa aaaataaagg
      121 cataatttta cct
//
LOCUS       M04260:30:000000         137 bp    DNA     linear   UNA 22-SEP-2016
DEFINITION  M04260:30:000000000-D0UL6:1:1101:23721:14856 2:N:0:142.
ACCESSION   geneious|urn:local:.:f-67xmf44:592
VERSION     geneious|urn:local:.:f-67xmf44:592
KEYWORDS    .
SOURCE      
  ORGANISM  
            .
FEATURES             Location/Qualifiers
ORIGIN      
        1 gtgtaggtaa aattatgcct ttattttttt gtgtgggaaa agaaactcat gtaggggaat
       61 ctttaagagg attgaatcca aatttgctag tttcagagat aaacaaatta atggaatgta
      121 atccagatct ctcagat
//
LOCUS       M04260:30:000000         137 bp    DNA     linear   UNA 22-SEP-2016
DEFINITION  M04260:30:000000000-D0UL6:1:1101:23721:14856 1:N:0:142.
ACCESSION   geneious|urn:local:.:f-67xmf44:593
VERSION     geneious|urn:local:.:f-67xmf44:593
KEYWORDS    .
SOURCE      
  ORGANISM  
            .
FEATURES             Location/Qualifiers
ORIGIN      
        1 atctgagaga tctggattac attccattaa tttgtttatc tctgaaacta gcaaatttgg
       61 attcaatcct cttaaagatt cccctacatg agtttctttt cccacacaaa aaaataaagg
      121 cataatttta cctacac
//
LOCUS       M04260:30:000000         147 bp    DNA     linear   UNA 22-SEP-2016
DEFINITION  M04260:30:000000000-D0UL6:1:1102:7255:13425 2:N:0:142.
ACCESSION   geneious|urn:local:.:f-67xmf44:594
VERSION     geneious|urn:local:.:f-67xmf44:594
KEYWORDS    .
SOURCE      
  ORGANISM  
            .
FEATURES             Location/Qualifiers
ORIGIN      
        1 tatataggta gtgtaggtaa aattatgcct ttattttttt gtgtgggaaa agaaactcat
       61 gtaggggaat ctttaagagg attgaatcca aatttgctag tttcagagat aaacaaatta
      121 atggaatgta atccagatct ctcagat
//
LOCUS       M04260:30:000000         147 bp    DNA     linear   UNA 22-SEP-2016
DEFINITION  M04260:30:000000000-D0UL6:1:1102:17648:2108 2:N:0:142.
ACCESSION   geneious|urn:local:.:f-67xmf44:595
VERSION     geneious|urn:local:.:f-67xmf44:595
KEYWORDS    .
SOURCE      
  ORGANISM  
            .
FEATURES             Location/Qualifiers
ORIGIN      
        1 atctgagaga tctggattac attccattaa tttgtttatc tctgaaacta gcaaatttgg
       61 attcaatcct cttaaagatt cccctacatg agtttctttt cccacacaaa aaaataaagg
      121 cataatttta cctacactac ctatata
//
LOCUS       M04260:30:000000         147 bp    DNA     linear   UNA 22-SEP-2016
DEFINITION  M04260:30:000000000-D0UL6:1:1102:7255:13425 1:N:0:142.
ACCESSION   geneious|urn:local:.:f-67xmf44:596
VERSION     geneious|urn:local:.:f-67xmf44:596
KEYWORDS    .
SOURCE      
  ORGANISM  
            .
FEATURES             Location/Qualifiers
ORIGIN      
        1 atctgagaga tctggattac attccattaa tttgtttatc tctgaaacta gcaaatttgg
       61 attcaatcct cttaaagatt cccctacatg agtttctttt cccacacaaa aaaataaagg
      121 cataatttta cctacactac ctatata
//
LOCUS       M04260:30:000000         147 bp    DNA     linear   UNA 22-SEP-2016
DEFINITION  M04260:30:000000000-D0UL6:1:1102:17648:2108 1:N:0:142.
ACCESSION   geneious|urn:local:.:f-67xmf44:597
VERSION     geneious|urn:local:.:f-67xmf44:597
KEYWORDS    .
SOURCE      
  ORGANISM  
            .
FEATURES             Location/Qualifiers
ORIGIN      
        1 tatataggta gtgtaggtaa aattatgcct ttattttttt gtgtgggaaa agaaactcat
       61 gtaggggaat ctttaagagg attgaatcca aatttgctag tttcagagat aaacaaatta
      121 atggaatgta atccagatct ctcagat
//
LOCUS       M04260:30:000000         147 bp    DNA     linear   UNA 22-SEP-2016
DEFINITION  M04260:30:000000000-D0UL6:1:1102:21589:14694 2:N:0:142.
ACCESSION   geneious|urn:local:.:f-67xmf44:598
VERSION     geneious|urn:local:.:f-67xmf44:598
KEYWORDS    .
SOURCE      
  ORGANISM  
            .
FEATURES             Location/Qualifiers
ORIGIN      
        1 tatataggta gtgtaggtaa aattatgcct ttattttttt gtgtgggaaa agaaactcat
       61 gtaggggaat ctttaagagg attgaatcca aatttgctag tttcagagat aaacaaatta
      121 atggaatgta atccagatct ctcagat
//
LOCUS       M04260:30:000000         147 bp    DNA     linear   UNA 22-SEP-2016
DEFINITION  M04260:30:000000000-D0UL6:1:1102:21589:14694 1:N:0:142.
ACCESSION   geneious|urn:local:.:f-67xmf44:599
VERSION     geneious|urn:local:.:f-67xmf44:599
KEYWORDS    .
SOURCE      
  ORGANISM  
            .
FEATURES             Location/Qualifiers
ORIGIN      
        1 atctgagaga tctggattac attccattaa tttgtttatc tctgaaacta gcaaatttgg
       61 attcaatcct cttaaagatt cccctacatg agtttctttt cccacacaaa aaaataaagg
      121 cataatttta cctacactac ctatata
//
LOCUS       M04260:30:000000         147 bp    DNA     linear   UNA 22-SEP-2016
DEFINITION  M04260:30:000000000-D0UL6:1:1101:10697:10937 2:N:0:142.
ACCESSION   geneious|urn:local:.:f-67xmf44:600
VERSION     geneious|urn:local:.:f-67xmf44:600
KEYWORDS    .
SOURCE      
  ORGANISM  
            .
FEATURES             Location/Qualifiers
ORIGIN      
        1 tatataggta gtgtaggtaa aattatgcct ttattttttt gtgtgggaaa agaaactcat
       61 gtaggggaat ctttaagagg attgaatcca aatttgctag tttcagagat aaacaaatta
      121 atggaatgta atccagatct ctcagat
//
LOCUS       M04260:30:000000         147 bp    DNA     linear   UNA 22-SEP-2016
DEFINITION  M04260:30:000000000-D0UL6:1:1101:10697:10937 1:N:0:142.
ACCESSION   geneious|urn:local:.:f-67xmf44:601
VERSION     geneious|urn:local:.:f-67xmf44:601
KEYWORDS    .
SOURCE      
  ORGANISM  
            .
FEATURES             Location/Qualifiers
ORIGIN      
        1 atctgagaga tctggattac attccattaa tttgtttatc tctgaaacta gcaaatttgg
       61 attcaatcct cttaaagatt cccctacatg agtttctttt cccacacaaa aaaataaagg
      121 cataatttta cctacactac ctatata
//
LOCUS       M04260:30:000000         147 bp    DNA     linear   UNA 22-SEP-2016
DEFINITION  M04260:30:000000000-D0UL6:1:1101:14781:22049 2:N:0:142.
ACCESSION   geneious|urn:local:.:f-67xmf44:602
VERSION     geneious|urn:local:.:f-67xmf44:602
KEYWORDS    .
SOURCE      
  ORGANISM  
            .
FEATURES             Location/Qualifiers
ORIGIN      
        1 atctgagaga tctggattac attccattaa tttgtttatc tctgaaacta gcaaatttgg
       61 attcaatcct cttaaagatt cccctacatg agtttctttt cccacacaaa aaaataaagg
      121 cataatttta cctacactac ctatata
//
LOCUS       M04260:30:000000         147 bp    DNA     linear   UNA 22-SEP-2016
DEFINITION  M04260:30:000000000-D0UL6:1:1102:23776:11668 2:N:0:142.
ACCESSION   geneious|urn:local:.:f-67xmf44:603
VERSION     geneious|urn:local:.:f-67xmf44:603
KEYWORDS    .
SOURCE      
  ORGANISM  
            .
FEATURES             Location/Qualifiers
ORIGIN      
        1 atctgagaga tctggattac attccattaa tttgtttatc tctgaaacta gcaaatttgg
       61 attcaatcct cttaaagatt cccctacatg agtttctttt cccacacaaa aaaataaagg
      121 cataatttta cctacactac ctatata
//
LOCUS       M04260:30:000000         147 bp    DNA     linear   UNA 22-SEP-2016
DEFINITION  M04260:30:000000000-D0UL6:1:1102:23776:11668 1:N:0:142.
ACCESSION   geneious|urn:local:.:f-67xmf44:604
VERSION     geneious|urn:local:.:f-67xmf44:604
KEYWORDS    .
SOURCE      
  ORGANISM  
            .
FEATURES             Location/Qualifiers
ORIGIN      
        1 tatataggta gtgtaggtaa aattatgcct ttattttttt gtgtgggaaa agaaactcat
       61 gtaggggaat ctttaagagg attgaatcca aatttgctag tttcagagat aaacaaatta
      121 atggaatgta atccagatct ctcagat
//
LOCUS       M04260:30:000000         147 bp    DNA     linear   UNA 22-SEP-2016
DEFINITION  M04260:30:000000000-D0UL6:1:1101:14781:22049 1:N:0:142.
ACCESSION   geneious|urn:local:.:f-67xmf44:605
VERSION     geneious|urn:local:.:f-67xmf44:605
KEYWORDS    .
SOURCE      
  ORGANISM  
            .
FEATURES             Location/Qualifiers
ORIGIN      
        1 tatataggta gtgtaggtaa aattatgcct ttattttttt gtgtgggaaa agaaactcat
       61 gtaggggaat ctttaagagg attgaatcca aatttgctag tttcagagat aaacaaatta
      121 atggaatgta atccagatct ctcagat
//
LOCUS       M04260:30:000000         148 bp    DNA     linear   UNA 22-SEP-2016
DEFINITION  M04260:30:000000000-D0UL6:1:1102:22762:15140 2:N:0:142.
ACCESSION   geneious|urn:local:.:f-67xmf44:606
VERSION     geneious|urn:local:.:f-67xmf44:606
KEYWORDS    .
SOURCE      
  ORGANISM  
            .
FEATURES             Location/Qualifiers
ORIGIN      
        1 atatataggt agtgtaggta aaattatgcc tttatttttt tgtgtgggaa aagaaactca
       61 tgtaggggaa tctttaagag gattgaatcc aaatttgcta gtttcagaga taaacaaatt
      121 aatggaatgt aatccagatc tctcagat
//
LOCUS       M04260:30:000000         148 bp    DNA     linear   UNA 22-SEP-2016
DEFINITION  M04260:30:000000000-D0UL6:1:1102:22762:15140 1:N:0:142.
ACCESSION   geneious|urn:local:.:f-67xmf44:607
VERSION     geneious|urn:local:.:f-67xmf44:607
KEYWORDS    .
SOURCE      
  ORGANISM  
            .
FEATURES             Location/Qualifiers
ORIGIN      
        1 atctgagaga tctggattac attccattaa tttgtttatc tctgaaacta gcaaatttgg
       61 attcaatcct cttaaagatt cccctacatg agtttctttt cccacacaaa aaaataaagg
      121 cataatttta cctacactac ctatatat
//
LOCUS       M04260:30:000000         151 bp    DNA     linear   UNA 22-SEP-2016
DEFINITION  M04260:30:000000000-D0UL6:1:1102:13073:14449 2:N:0:142.
ACCESSION   geneious|urn:local:.:f-67xmf44:608
VERSION     geneious|urn:local:.:f-67xmf44:608
KEYWORDS    .
SOURCE      
  ORGANISM  
            .
FEATURES             Location/Qualifiers
ORIGIN      
        1 atctgagaga tctggattac attccattaa tttgtttatc tctgaaacta gcaaatttgg
       61 attcaatcct cttaaagatt cccctacatg agtttctttt cccacacaaa aaaataaagg
      121 cataatttta cctacactac ctatatataa t
//
LOCUS       M04260:30:000000         151 bp    DNA     linear   UNA 22-SEP-2016
DEFINITION  M04260:30:000000000-D0UL6:1:1101:9582:21856 1:N:0:142.
ACCESSION   geneious|urn:local:.:f-67xmf44:609
VERSION     geneious|urn:local:.:f-67xmf44:609
KEYWORDS    .
SOURCE      
  ORGANISM  
            .
FEATURES             Location/Qualifiers
ORIGIN      
        1 atctgagaga tctggattac attccattaa tttgtttatc tctgaaacta gcaaatttgg
       61 attcaatcct cttaaagatt cccctacatg agtttctttt cccacacaaa aaaataaagg
      121 cataatttta cctacactac ctatatataa t
//
LOCUS       M04260:30:000000         151 bp    DNA     linear   UNA 22-SEP-2016
DEFINITION  M04260:30:000000000-D0UL6:1:1101:24888:24585 2:N:0:142.
ACCESSION   geneious|urn:local:.:f-67xmf44:610
VERSION     geneious|urn:local:.:f-67xmf44:610
KEYWORDS    .
SOURCE      
  ORGANISM  
            .
FEATURES             Location/Qualifiers
ORIGIN      
        1 atctgagaga tctggattac attccattaa tttgtttatc tctgaaacta gcaaatttgg
       61 attcaatcct cttaaagatt cccctacatg agtttctttt cccacacaaa aaaataaagg
      121 cataatttta cctacactac ctatatataa t
//
LOCUS       M04260:30:000000         151 bp    DNA     linear   UNA 22-SEP-2016
DEFINITION  M04260:30:000000000-D0UL6:1:1102:20249:13441 2:N:0:142.
ACCESSION   geneious|urn:local:.:f-67xmf44:611
VERSION     geneious|urn:local:.:f-67xmf44:611
KEYWORDS    .
SOURCE      
  ORGANISM  
            .
FEATURES             Location/Qualifiers
ORIGIN      
        1 attatatata ggtagtgtag gtaaaattat gcctttattt ttttgtgtgg gaaaagaagc
       61 tcatgtaggg gaatctttaa gaggattgaa tccaaatttg ctagtttcag agataaacaa
      121 attaatggaa tgtaatccag atctctcaga t
//
LOCUS       M04260:30:000000         151 bp    DNA     linear   UNA 22-SEP-2016
DEFINITION  M04260:30:000000000-D0UL6:1:1101:9762:5753 2:N:0:142.
ACCESSION   geneious|urn:local:.:f-67xmf44:612
VERSION     geneious|urn:local:.:f-67xmf44:612
KEYWORDS    .
SOURCE      
  ORGANISM  
            .
FEATURES             Location/Qualifiers
ORIGIN      
        1 attatatata ggtagtgtag gtaaaattat gcctttattt ttttgtgtgg gaaaagaaac
       61 tcatgtaggg gaatctttaa gaggattgaa tccaaatttg ctagtttcag agataaacaa
      121 attaatggaa tgtaatccag atctctcaga t
//
LOCUS       M04260:30:000000         151 bp    DNA     linear   UNA 22-SEP-2016
DEFINITION  M04260:30:000000000-D0UL6:1:1101:8500:12440 2:N:0:142.
ACCESSION   geneious|urn:local:.:f-67xmf44:613
VERSION     geneious|urn:local:.:f-67xmf44:613
KEYWORDS    .
SOURCE      
  ORGANISM  
            .
FEATURES             Location/Qualifiers
ORIGIN      
        1 attatatata ggtagtgtag gtaaaattat gcctttattt ttttgtgtgg gaaaagaaac
       61 tcatgtaggg gaatctttaa gaggattgaa tccaaatttg ctagtttcag agataaacaa
      121 attaatggaa tgtaatccag atctctcaga t
//
LOCUS       M04260:30:000000         151 bp    DNA     linear   UNA 22-SEP-2016
DEFINITION  M04260:30:000000000-D0UL6:1:1102:18633:15224 1:N:0:142.
ACCESSION   geneious|urn:local:.:f-67xmf44:614
VERSION     geneious|urn:local:.:f-67xmf44:614
KEYWORDS    .
SOURCE      
  ORGANISM  
            .
FEATURES             Location/Qualifiers
ORIGIN      
        1 attatatata ggtagtgtag gtaaaattat gcctttattt ttttgtgtgg gaaaagaaac
       61 tcatgtaggg gaatctttaa gaggattgaa tccaaatttg ctagtttcag agataaacaa
      121 attaatggaa tgtaatccag atctctcaga t
//
LOCUS       M04260:30:000000         151 bp    DNA     linear   UNA 22-SEP-2016
DEFINITION  M04260:30:000000000-D0UL6:1:1101:13430:10260 1:N:0:142.
ACCESSION   geneious|urn:local:.:f-67xmf44:615
VERSION     geneious|urn:local:.:f-67xmf44:615
KEYWORDS    .
SOURCE      
  ORGANISM  
            .
FEATURES             Location/Qualifiers
ORIGIN      
        1 attatatata ggtagtgtag gtaaaattat gcctttattt ttttgtgtgg gaaaagaaac
       61 tcatgtaggg gaatctttaa gaggattgaa tccaaatttg ctagtttcag agataaacaa
      121 attaatggaa tgtaatccag atctctcaga t
//
LOCUS       M04260:30:000000         151 bp    DNA     linear   UNA 22-SEP-2016
DEFINITION  M04260:30:000000000-D0UL6:1:1102:8269:24724 1:N:0:142.
ACCESSION   geneious|urn:local:.:f-67xmf44:616
VERSION     geneious|urn:local:.:f-67xmf44:616
KEYWORDS    .
SOURCE      
  ORGANISM  
            .
FEATURES             Location/Qualifiers
ORIGIN      
        1 atctgagaga tctggattac attccattaa tttgtttatc tctgaaacta gcaaatttgg
       61 attcaatcct cttaaagatt cccctacatg agtttctttt cccacacaaa aaaataaagg
      121 cataatttta cctacactac ctatatataa t
//
LOCUS       M04260:30:000000         151 bp    DNA     linear   UNA 22-SEP-2016
DEFINITION  M04260:30:000000000-D0UL6:1:1101:5264:11720 1:N:0:142.
ACCESSION   geneious|urn:local:.:f-67xmf44:617
VERSION     geneious|urn:local:.:f-67xmf44:617
KEYWORDS    .
SOURCE      
  ORGANISM  
            .
FEATURES             Location/Qualifiers
ORIGIN      
        1 attatatata ggtagtgtag gtaaaattat gcctttattt ttttgtgtgg gaaaagaaac
       61 tcatgtatgg gaatctttaa gaggatttaa tccaaatttg ctagtttcag agataaacaa
      121 attaatggaa tgtaatccag atctctcaga t
//
LOCUS       M04260:30:000000         151 bp    DNA     linear   UNA 22-SEP-2016
DEFINITION  M04260:30:000000000-D0UL6:1:1101:5264:11720 2:N:0:142.
ACCESSION   geneious|urn:local:.:f-67xmf44:618
VERSION     geneious|urn:local:.:f-67xmf44:618
KEYWORDS    .
SOURCE      
  ORGANISM  
            .
FEATURES             Location/Qualifiers
ORIGIN      
        1 atctgagaga tctggattac attccattaa tttgtttatc tctgaaacta gcaaatttgg
       61 attaaatcct cttaaagatt cccatacatg agtttctttt cccacacaaa aaaataaagg
      121 cataatttta cctacactac ctatatataa t
//
LOCUS       M04260:30:000000         151 bp    DNA     linear   UNA 22-SEP-2016
DEFINITION  M04260:30:000000000-D0UL6:1:1101:16273:20668 2:N:0:142.
ACCESSION   geneious|urn:local:.:f-67xmf44:619
VERSION     geneious|urn:local:.:f-67xmf44:619
KEYWORDS    .
SOURCE      
  ORGANISM  
            .
FEATURES             Location/Qualifiers
ORIGIN      
        1 attatatata ggtagtgtag gtaaaattat gcctttattt ttttgtgtgg gaaaagaaac
       61 tcatgtaggg gaatctttaa gagggttgaa tccaaatttg ctagtttcag agataaacaa
      121 attaatggaa tgtaatccag atctctcaga t
//
LOCUS       M04260:30:000000         151 bp    DNA     linear   UNA 22-SEP-2016
DEFINITION  M04260:30:000000000-D0UL6:1:1101:22391:26175 2:N:0:142.
ACCESSION   geneious|urn:local:.:f-67xmf44:620
VERSION     geneious|urn:local:.:f-67xmf44:620
KEYWORDS    .
SOURCE      
  ORGANISM  
            .
FEATURES             Location/Qualifiers
ORIGIN      
        1 attatatata ggtagtgtat gtaaaattat gcctttattt ttttgtgtgg gaaaagaaac
       61 tcatgtaggg gaatctttaa gaggattgaa tccaaatttg ctagtttcag agataaacaa
      121 attaatggaa tgtaatccag atctctcaga t
//
LOCUS       M04260:30:000000         151 bp    DNA     linear   UNA 22-SEP-2016
DEFINITION  M04260:30:000000000-D0UL6:1:1101:22391:26175 1:N:0:142.
ACCESSION   geneious|urn:local:.:f-67xmf44:621
VERSION     geneious|urn:local:.:f-67xmf44:621
KEYWORDS    .
SOURCE      
  ORGANISM  
            .
FEATURES             Location/Qualifiers
ORIGIN      
        1 atctgagaga tctggattac attccattaa tttgtttatc tctgaaacta gcaaatttgg
       61 attcaatcct cttaaagatt cccctacatg agtttctttt cccacacaaa aaaataaagg
      121 cataatttta catacactac ctatatataa t
//
LOCUS       M04260:30:000000         151 bp    DNA     linear   UNA 22-SEP-2016
DEFINITION  M04260:30:000000000-D0UL6:1:1101:29061:13620 2:N:0:142.
ACCESSION   geneious|urn:local:.:f-67xmf44:622
VERSION     geneious|urn:local:.:f-67xmf44:622
KEYWORDS    .
SOURCE      
  ORGANISM  
            .
FEATURES             Location/Qualifiers
ORIGIN      
        1 atctgagaga tctggattac attccattaa tttgtttatc tctgaaacta gcaaatttgg
       61 attcaatcct cttaaagatt cccctacatg agtttctttt cccacacaaa aaaataaagg
      121 cataatttta cctacactac ctatatataa t
//
LOCUS       M04260:30:000000         151 bp    DNA     linear   UNA 22-SEP-2016
DEFINITION  M04260:30:000000000-D0UL6:1:1102:9802:7004 1:N:0:142.
ACCESSION   geneious|urn:local:.:f-67xmf44:623
VERSION     geneious|urn:local:.:f-67xmf44:623
KEYWORDS    .
SOURCE      
  ORGANISM  
            .
FEATURES             Location/Qualifiers
ORIGIN      
        1 atctgagaga tctggattac attccattaa tttgtttatc tctgaaacta gcaaatttgg
       61 attcaatcct cttaaagatt cccctacatg agtttctttt cccacacaac aaaataaagg
      121 cataatttta cctacactac ctatatataa t
//
LOCUS       M04260:30:000000         151 bp    DNA     linear   UNA 22-SEP-2016
DEFINITION  M04260:30:000000000-D0UL6:1:1101:22039:7306 2:N:0:142.
ACCESSION   geneious|urn:local:.:f-67xmf44:624
VERSION     geneious|urn:local:.:f-67xmf44:624
KEYWORDS    .
SOURCE      
  ORGANISM  
            .
FEATURES             Location/Qualifiers
ORIGIN      
        1 atctgagaga tctggattac attccattaa tttgtttatc tctgaaacta gcaaatttgg
       61 attcaatcct cttaaagatt cccctacatg agtttctttt cccacacaaa aaaataaagg
      121 cataatttta cctacactac ctatatataa t
//
LOCUS       M04260:30:000000         151 bp    DNA     linear   UNA 22-SEP-2016
DEFINITION  M04260:30:000000000-D0UL6:1:1101:22039:7306 1:N:0:142.
ACCESSION   geneious|urn:local:.:f-67xmf44:625
VERSION     geneious|urn:local:.:f-67xmf44:625
KEYWORDS    .
SOURCE      
  ORGANISM  
            .
FEATURES             Location/Qualifiers
ORIGIN      
        1 attatatata ggtagtgtag gtaaaattat gcctttattt ttttgtgtgg gaaaagaaac
       61 tcatgtaggg gaatctttaa gaggattgaa tccaaatttg ctagtttcag agataaacaa
      121 attaatggaa tgtaatccag atctctcaga t
//
LOCUS       M04260:30:000000         151 bp    DNA     linear   UNA 22-SEP-2016
DEFINITION  M04260:30:000000000-D0UL6:1:1101:15109:25904 2:N:0:142.
ACCESSION   geneious|urn:local:.:f-67xmf44:626
VERSION     geneious|urn:local:.:f-67xmf44:626
KEYWORDS    .
SOURCE      
  ORGANISM  
            .
FEATURES             Location/Qualifiers
ORIGIN      
        1 atctgagaga tctggattac attccattaa tttgtttatc tctgaaacta gcaaatttgg
       61 attcaatcct cttaaagatt cccctacatg agtttctttt cccacacaaa aaaataaagg
      121 cataatttta cctacactac ctatatataa t
//
LOCUS       M04260:30:000000         151 bp    DNA     linear   UNA 22-SEP-2016
DEFINITION  M04260:30:000000000-D0UL6:1:1102:26930:10428 2:N:0:142.
ACCESSION   geneious|urn:local:.:f-67xmf44:627
VERSION     geneious|urn:local:.:f-67xmf44:627
KEYWORDS    .
SOURCE      
  ORGANISM  
            .
FEATURES             Location/Qualifiers
ORIGIN      
        1 attatatatc ggtcgtgtag gtaaaattat gcctttattt ttttgtgtgg gaaaagaaac
       61 tcatgtaggg gaatctttaa gaggattgaa tccaaatttg ctagtttcag agataaacaa
      121 attaatggaa tgtaatccag atctctcaga t
//
LOCUS       M04260:30:000000         151 bp    DNA     linear   UNA 22-SEP-2016
DEFINITION  M04260:30:000000000-D0UL6:1:1101:15321:27541 1:N:0:142.
ACCESSION   geneious|urn:local:.:f-67xmf44:628
VERSION     geneious|urn:local:.:f-67xmf44:628
KEYWORDS    .
SOURCE      
  ORGANISM  
            .
FEATURES             Location/Qualifiers
ORIGIN      
        1 gattatatat aggtagtgta ggtaaaatta tgcctttatt tttttgtgtg ggaaaagaaa
       61 ctcatgtagg ggaatcttta agaggattga atccaaattt gctagtttca gagataaaca
      121 aattaatgga atgtaatcca gatctctcag a
//
LOCUS       M04260:30:000000         151 bp    DNA     linear   UNA 22-SEP-2016
DEFINITION  M04260:30:000000000-D0UL6:1:1102:7963:19602 1:N:0:142.
ACCESSION   geneious|urn:local:.:f-67xmf44:629
VERSION     geneious|urn:local:.:f-67xmf44:629
KEYWORDS    .
SOURCE      
  ORGANISM  
            .
FEATURES             Location/Qualifiers
ORIGIN      
        1 gattatatat aggtagtgta ggtaaaatta tgcctttatt tttttgtgtg ggaaaagaaa
       61 ctcatgtagg ggaatcttta agaggattga atccaaattt gctagtttca gagataaaca
      121 aattaatgga atgtaatcca gatctctcag a
//
LOCUS       M04260:30:000000         151 bp    DNA     linear   UNA 22-SEP-2016
DEFINITION  M04260:30:000000000-D0UL6:1:1101:22028:10671 1:N:0:142.
ACCESSION   geneious|urn:local:.:f-67xmf44:630
VERSION     geneious|urn:local:.:f-67xmf44:630
KEYWORDS    .
SOURCE      
  ORGANISM  
            .
FEATURES             Location/Qualifiers
ORIGIN      
        1 gattatatat aggtagtgta ggtaaaatta tgcctttatt tttttgtgtg ggaaaagaaa
       61 ctcatgtagg ggaatcttta agaggattga atccaaattt gctagtttca gagataaaca
      121 aattaatgga atgtaatcca gatctctcag a
//
LOCUS       M04260:30:000000         151 bp    DNA     linear   UNA 22-SEP-2016
DEFINITION  M04260:30:000000000-D0UL6:1:1102:16767:17555 1:N:0:142.
ACCESSION   geneious|urn:local:.:f-67xmf44:631
VERSION     geneious|urn:local:.:f-67xmf44:631
KEYWORDS    .
SOURCE      
  ORGANISM  
            .
FEATURES             Location/Qualifiers
ORIGIN      
        1 gattatatat aggtagtgta ggtaaaatta tgcctttatt tttttgtgtg ggaaaagaaa
       61 ctcatgtagg ggaatcttta agaggattga atccaaattt gctagtttca gagataaaca
      121 aattaatgga atgtaatcca gatctctcag a
//
LOCUS       M04260:30:000000         151 bp    DNA     linear   UNA 22-SEP-2016
DEFINITION  M04260:30:000000000-D0UL6:1:1101:12612:5465 1:N:0:142.
ACCESSION   geneious|urn:local:.:f-67xmf44:632
VERSION     geneious|urn:local:.:f-67xmf44:632
KEYWORDS    .
SOURCE      
  ORGANISM  
            .
FEATURES             Location/Qualifiers
ORIGIN      
        1 gattatatat aggtagtgta ggtaaaatta tgcctttatt tttttgtgtg ggaaaagaaa
       61 ctcatgtagg ggaatcttta agaggattga atccaaattt gctagtttca gagataaaca
      121 aattaatgga atgtaatcca gatctctcag a
//
LOCUS       M04260:30:000000         151 bp    DNA     linear   UNA 22-SEP-2016
DEFINITION  M04260:30:000000000-D0UL6:1:1101:20412:24874 1:N:0:142.
ACCESSION   geneious|urn:local:.:f-67xmf44:633
VERSION     geneious|urn:local:.:f-67xmf44:633
KEYWORDS    .
SOURCE      
  ORGANISM  
            .
FEATURES             Location/Qualifiers
ORIGIN      
        1 gattatatat aggtagtgta ggtaaaatta tgcctttatt tttttgtgtg ggaaaagaaa
       61 ctcatgtagg ggaatcttta agaggattga atccaaattt gctagtttca gagataaaca
      121 aattaatgga atgtaatcca gatctctcag a
//
LOCUS       M04260:30:000000         146 bp    DNA     linear   UNA 22-SEP-2016
DEFINITION  M04260:30:000000000-D0UL6:1:1101:8901:7497 2:N:0:142.
ACCESSION   geneious|urn:local:.:f-67xmf44:634
VERSION     geneious|urn:local:.:f-67xmf44:634
KEYWORDS    .
SOURCE      
  ORGANISM  
            .
FEATURES             Location/Qualifiers
ORIGIN      
        1 ctgagagatc tggattacat tccattaatt tgtttatctc tgaaactagc aaatttggat
       61 tcaatcctct taaagattcc cctacatgag tttcttttcc cacacaaaaa aataaaggca
      121 taattttacc tacactacct atatat
//
LOCUS       M04260:30:000000         146 bp    DNA     linear   UNA 22-SEP-2016
DEFINITION  M04260:30:000000000-D0UL6:1:1101:8901:7497 1:N:0:142.
ACCESSION   geneious|urn:local:.:f-67xmf44:635
VERSION     geneious|urn:local:.:f-67xmf44:635
KEYWORDS    .
SOURCE      
  ORGANISM  
            .
FEATURES             Location/Qualifiers
ORIGIN      
        1 atatataggt agtgtaggta aaattatgcc tttatttttt tgtgtgggaa aagaaactca
       61 tgtaggggaa tctttaagag gattgaatcc aaatttgcta gtttcagaga taaacaaatt
      121 aatggaatgt aatccagatc tctcag
//
LOCUS       M04260:30:000000         149 bp    DNA     linear   UNA 22-SEP-2016
DEFINITION  M04260:30:000000000-D0UL6:1:1102:17511:12884 2:N:0:142.
ACCESSION   geneious|urn:local:.:f-67xmf44:636
VERSION     geneious|urn:local:.:f-67xmf44:636
KEYWORDS    .
SOURCE      
  ORGANISM  
            .
FEATURES             Location/Qualifiers
ORIGIN      
        1 ctgagagatc tggattacat tccattaatt tgtttatctc tgaaactagc aaatttggat
       61 tcaatcctct taaagattcc cctacatgag tttcttttcc cacacaaaaa aataaaggca
      121 taattttacc tacactacct atatataat
//
LOCUS       M04260:30:000000         151 bp    DNA     linear   UNA 22-SEP-2016
DEFINITION  M04260:30:000000000-D0UL6:1:1102:17709:5276 2:N:0:142.
ACCESSION   geneious|urn:local:.:f-67xmf44:637
VERSION     geneious|urn:local:.:f-67xmf44:637
KEYWORDS    .
SOURCE      
  ORGANISM  
            .
FEATURES             Location/Qualifiers
ORIGIN      
        1 agattatata taggtagtgt aggtaaaatt atgcctttat ttttttgtgt gggaaaagaa
       61 actcatgtag gggaatcttt aagaggattg aatccaaatt tgctagtttc agagataaac
      121 aaattaatgg aatgtaatcc agatctctca g
//
LOCUS       M04260:30:000000         151 bp    DNA     linear   UNA 22-SEP-2016
DEFINITION  M04260:30:000000000-D0UL6:1:1101:27902:16749 1:N:0:142.
ACCESSION   geneious|urn:local:.:f-67xmf44:638
VERSION     geneious|urn:local:.:f-67xmf44:638
KEYWORDS    .
SOURCE      
  ORGANISM  
            .
FEATURES             Location/Qualifiers
ORIGIN      
        1 agattatata taggtagtgt aggtaaaatt atgcctttat ttttttgtgt gggaaaagaa
       61 actcatgtag gggaatcttt aagaggattg aatccaaatt tgctagtttc agagataaac
      121 aaattaatgg aatgtaatcc agatctctca g
//
LOCUS       M04260:30:000000         151 bp    DNA     linear   UNA 22-SEP-2016
DEFINITION  M04260:30:000000000-D0UL6:1:1101:3010:11536 2:N:0:142.
ACCESSION   geneious|urn:local:.:f-67xmf44:639
VERSION     geneious|urn:local:.:f-67xmf44:639
KEYWORDS    .
SOURCE      
  ORGANISM  
            .
FEATURES             Location/Qualifiers
ORIGIN      
        1 agattatata taggtagtgt aggtaaaatt atgcctttat ttttttgtgt gggaaaagaa
       61 actcatgtag gggaatcttt aagaggattg aatccaaatt tgctagtttc agagataaac
      121 aaattaatgg aatgtaatcc agatctctca g
//
LOCUS       M04260:30:000000         151 bp    DNA     linear   UNA 22-SEP-2016
DEFINITION  M04260:30:000000000-D0UL6:1:1101:3317:11059 1:N:0:142.
ACCESSION   geneious|urn:local:.:f-67xmf44:640
VERSION     geneious|urn:local:.:f-67xmf44:640
KEYWORDS    .
SOURCE      
  ORGANISM  
            .
FEATURES             Location/Qualifiers
ORIGIN      
        1 agattatata taggtagtgt aggtaaaatt atgcctttat ttttttgtgt gggaaaagaa
       61 actcatgtag gggaatcttt aagaggattg aatccaaatt tgctagtttc agagataaac
      121 aaattaatgg aatgtaatcc agatctctca g
//
LOCUS       M04260:30:000000          80 bp    DNA     linear   UNA 22-SEP-2016
DEFINITION  M04260:30:000000000-D0UL6:1:1102:23314:14766 1:N:0:142.
ACCESSION   geneious|urn:local:.:f-67xmf44:641
VERSION     geneious|urn:local:.:f-67xmf44:641
KEYWORDS    .
SOURCE      
  ORGANISM  
            .
FEATURES             Location/Qualifiers
ORIGIN      
        1 ggggaatctt taagaggatt gaatccaaat ttgctagttt cagagataaa caaattaatg
       61 gaatgtaatc cagatctctc
//
LOCUS       M04260:30:000000          80 bp    DNA     linear   UNA 22-SEP-2016
DEFINITION  M04260:30:000000000-D0UL6:1:1102:23314:14766 2:N:0:142.
ACCESSION   geneious|urn:local:.:f-67xmf44:642
VERSION     geneious|urn:local:.:f-67xmf44:642
KEYWORDS    .
SOURCE      
  ORGANISM  
            .
FEATURES             Location/Qualifiers
ORIGIN      
        1 gagagatctg gattacattc cattaatttg tttatctctg aaactagcaa atttggattc
       61 aatcctctta aagattcccc
//
LOCUS       M04260:30:000000         150 bp    DNA     linear   UNA 22-SEP-2016
DEFINITION  M04260:30:000000000-D0UL6:1:1102:25276:16619 2:N:0:142.
ACCESSION   geneious|urn:local:.:f-67xmf44:643
VERSION     geneious|urn:local:.:f-67xmf44:643
KEYWORDS    .
SOURCE      
  ORGANISM  
            .
FEATURES             Location/Qualifiers
ORIGIN      
        1 agagattata tataggtagt gtaggtaaaa ttatgccttt atttttttgt gtgggaaaag
       61 aaactcatgt aggggaatct ttaagaggat tgaatccaaa tttgctagtt tcagagataa
      121 acaaattaat ggaatgtaat ccagatctct
//
LOCUS       M04260:30:000000         130 bp    DNA     linear   UNA 22-SEP-2016
DEFINITION  M04260:30:000000000-D0UL6:1:1102:8045:9018 1:N:0:142.
ACCESSION   geneious|urn:local:.:f-67xmf44:644
VERSION     geneious|urn:local:.:f-67xmf44:644
KEYWORDS    .
SOURCE      
  ORGANISM  
            .
FEATURES             Location/Qualifiers
ORIGIN      
        1 gatctggatt acattccatt aatttgttta tctctgaaac tagcaaattt ggattcaatc
       61 ctcttaaaga ttcccctaca tgagtttctt ttcccacaca aaaaaataaa ggcataattt
      121 tacctacact
//
LOCUS       M04260:30:000000         130 bp    DNA     linear   UNA 22-SEP-2016
DEFINITION  M04260:30:000000000-D0UL6:1:1102:8045:9018 2:N:0:142.
ACCESSION   geneious|urn:local:.:f-67xmf44:645
VERSION     geneious|urn:local:.:f-67xmf44:645
KEYWORDS    .
SOURCE      
  ORGANISM  
            .
FEATURES             Location/Qualifiers
ORIGIN      
        1 agtgtaggta aaattatgcc tttatttttt tgtgtgggaa aagaaactca tgtaggggaa
       61 tctttaagag gattgaatcc aaatttgcta gtttcagaga taaacaaatt aatggaatgt
      121 aatccagatc
//
LOCUS       M04260:30:000000         143 bp    DNA     linear   UNA 22-SEP-2016
DEFINITION  M04260:30:000000000-D0UL6:1:1102:25477:22778 2:N:0:142.
ACCESSION   geneious|urn:local:.:f-67xmf44:646
VERSION     geneious|urn:local:.:f-67xmf44:646
KEYWORDS    .
SOURCE      
  ORGANISM  
            .
FEATURES             Location/Qualifiers
ORIGIN      
        1 attatatata ggtagtgtag gtaaaattat gcctttattt ttttgtgtgg gaaaagaaac
       61 tcatgtaggg gaatctttaa gaggattgaa tccaaatttg ctagtttcag agataaacaa
      121 attaatggaa tgtaatccag atc
//
LOCUS       M04260:30:000000         143 bp    DNA     linear   UNA 22-SEP-2016
DEFINITION  M04260:30:000000000-D0UL6:1:1102:25477:22778 1:N:0:142.
ACCESSION   geneious|urn:local:.:f-67xmf44:647
VERSION     geneious|urn:local:.:f-67xmf44:647
KEYWORDS    .
SOURCE      
  ORGANISM  
            .
FEATURES             Location/Qualifiers
ORIGIN      
        1 gatctggatt acattccatt aatttgttta tctctgaaac tagcaaattt ggattcaatc
       61 ctcttaaaga ttcccctaca tgagtttctt ttcccacaca aaaaaataaa ggcataattt
      121 tacctacact acctatatat aat
//
LOCUS       M04260:30:000000         150 bp    DNA     linear   UNA 22-SEP-2016
DEFINITION  M04260:30:000000000-D0UL6:1:1102:18869:13160 2:N:0:142.
ACCESSION   geneious|urn:local:.:f-67xmf44:648
VERSION     geneious|urn:local:.:f-67xmf44:648
KEYWORDS    .
SOURCE      
  ORGANISM  
            .
FEATURES             Location/Qualifiers
ORIGIN      
        1 gatctggatt acattccatt aatttgttta tctctgaaac tagcaaattt ggattcaatc
       61 ctcttaaaga ttcccctaca tgagtttctt ttcccacaca aaaaaataaa ggcataattt
      121 tacctacact acctatatat aatctcttgc
//
LOCUS       M04260:30:000000         150 bp    DNA     linear   UNA 22-SEP-2016
DEFINITION  M04260:30:000000000-D0UL6:1:1102:18993:13072 1:N:0:142.
ACCESSION   geneious|urn:local:.:f-67xmf44:649
VERSION     geneious|urn:local:.:f-67xmf44:649
KEYWORDS    .
SOURCE      
  ORGANISM  
            .
FEATURES             Location/Qualifiers
ORIGIN      
        1 gatctggatt acattccatt aatttgttta tctctgaaac tagcaaattt ggattcaatc
       61 ctcttaaaga ttcccctaca tgagtttctt ttcccacaca aaaaaataaa ggcataattt
      121 tacctacact acctatatat aatctcttgc
//
LOCUS       M04260:30:000000         133 bp    DNA     linear   UNA 22-SEP-2016
DEFINITION  M04260:30:000000000-D0UL6:1:1102:14122:14792 1:N:0:142.
ACCESSION   geneious|urn:local:.:f-67xmf44:650
VERSION     geneious|urn:local:.:f-67xmf44:650
KEYWORDS    .
SOURCE      
  ORGANISM  
            .
FEATURES             Location/Qualifiers
ORIGIN      
        1 aggtagtgta ggtaaaatta tgcctttatt tttttgtgtg ggaaaagaaa ctcatgtagg
       61 ggaatcttta agaggattga atccaaattt gctagtttca gagataaaca aattaatgga
      121 atgtaatcca gat
//
LOCUS       M04260:30:000000         133 bp    DNA     linear   UNA 22-SEP-2016
DEFINITION  M04260:30:000000000-D0UL6:1:1102:14122:14792 2:N:0:142.
ACCESSION   geneious|urn:local:.:f-67xmf44:651
VERSION     geneious|urn:local:.:f-67xmf44:651
KEYWORDS    .
SOURCE      
  ORGANISM  
            .
FEATURES             Location/Qualifiers
ORIGIN      
        1 atctggatta cattccatta atttgtttat ctctgaaact agcaaatttg gattcaatcc
       61 tcttaaagat tcccctacat gagtttcttt tcccacacaa aaaaataaag gcataatttt
      121 acctacacta cct
//
LOCUS       M04260:30:000000         151 bp    DNA     linear   UNA 22-SEP-2016
DEFINITION  M04260:30:000000000-D0UL6:1:1102:10179:14731 2:N:0:142.
ACCESSION   geneious|urn:local:.:f-67xmf44:652
VERSION     geneious|urn:local:.:f-67xmf44:652
KEYWORDS    .
SOURCE      
  ORGANISM  
            .
FEATURES             Location/Qualifiers
ORIGIN      
        1 tctggattac attccattaa tttgtttatc tctgaaacta gcaaatttgg attcaatcct
       61 cttaaagatt cccctacatg agtttctttt cccacacaaa aaaataaagg cataatttta
      121 cctacactac ctatatataa tctcttgcct t
//
LOCUS       M04260:30:000000         132 bp    DNA     linear   UNA 22-SEP-2016
DEFINITION  M04260:30:000000000-D0UL6:1:1102:7891:20603 2:N:0:142.
ACCESSION   geneious|urn:local:.:f-67xmf44:653
VERSION     geneious|urn:local:.:f-67xmf44:653
KEYWORDS    .
SOURCE      
  ORGANISM  
            .
FEATURES             Location/Qualifiers
ORIGIN      
        1 taggtagtgt aggtaaaatt atgcctttat ttttttgtgt gggaaaagaa actcatgtag
       61 gggaatcttt aagaggattg aatccaaatt tgctagtttc agagataaac aaattaatgg
      121 aatgtaatcc ag
//
LOCUS       M04260:30:000000         132 bp    DNA     linear   UNA 22-SEP-2016
DEFINITION  M04260:30:000000000-D0UL6:1:1102:7891:20603 1:N:0:142.
ACCESSION   geneious|urn:local:.:f-67xmf44:654
VERSION     geneious|urn:local:.:f-67xmf44:654
KEYWORDS    .
SOURCE      
  ORGANISM  
            .
FEATURES             Location/Qualifiers
ORIGIN      
        1 ctggattaca ttccattaat ttgtttatct ctgaaactag caaatttgga ttcaatcctc
       61 ttaaagattc ccctacatga gtttcttttc ccacacaaaa aaataaaggc ataattttac
      121 ctacactacc ta
//
LOCUS       M04260:30:000000         137 bp    DNA     linear   UNA 22-SEP-2016
DEFINITION  M04260:30:000000000-D0UL6:1:1101:27440:13287 1:N:0:142.
ACCESSION   geneious|urn:local:.:f-67xmf44:655
VERSION     geneious|urn:local:.:f-67xmf44:655
KEYWORDS    .
SOURCE      
  ORGANISM  
            .
FEATURES             Location/Qualifiers
ORIGIN      
        1 atatataggt agtgtaggta aaattatgcc tttatttttt tgtgtgggaa aagaaactca
       61 tgtaggggaa tctttaagag gattgaatcc aaatttgcta gtttcagaga taaacaaatt
      121 aatggaatgt aatccag
//
LOCUS       M04260:30:000000         137 bp    DNA     linear   UNA 22-SEP-2016
DEFINITION  M04260:30:000000000-D0UL6:1:1101:7097:8467 1:N:0:142.
ACCESSION   geneious|urn:local:.:f-67xmf44:656
VERSION     geneious|urn:local:.:f-67xmf44:656
KEYWORDS    .
SOURCE      
  ORGANISM  
            .
FEATURES             Location/Qualifiers
ORIGIN      
        1 ctggattaca ttccattaat ttgtttatct ctgaaactag caaatttgga ttcaatcctc
       61 ttaaagattc ccctacatga gtttcttttc ccacacaaaa aaataaaggc ataattttac
      121 ctacactacc tatatat
//
LOCUS       M04260:30:000000         137 bp    DNA     linear   UNA 22-SEP-2016
DEFINITION  M04260:30:000000000-D0UL6:1:1101:7097:8467 2:N:0:142.
ACCESSION   geneious|urn:local:.:f-67xmf44:657
VERSION     geneious|urn:local:.:f-67xmf44:657
KEYWORDS    .
SOURCE      
  ORGANISM  
            .
FEATURES             Location/Qualifiers
ORIGIN      
        1 atatataggt agtgtaggta aaattatgcc tttatttttt tgtgtgggaa aagaaactca
       61 tgtaggggaa tctttaagag gattgaatcc aaatttgcta gtttcagaga taaacaaatt
      121 aatggaatgt aatccag
//
LOCUS       M04260:30:000000         137 bp    DNA     linear   UNA 22-SEP-2016
DEFINITION  M04260:30:000000000-D0UL6:1:1101:27440:13287 2:N:0:142.
ACCESSION   geneious|urn:local:.:f-67xmf44:658
VERSION     geneious|urn:local:.:f-67xmf44:658
KEYWORDS    .
SOURCE      
  ORGANISM  
            .
FEATURES             Location/Qualifiers
ORIGIN      
        1 ctggattaca ttccattaat ttgtttatct ctgaaactag caaatttgga ttcaatcctc
       61 ttaaagattc ccctacatga gtttcttttc ccacacaaaa aaataaaggc ataattttac
      121 ctacactacc tatatat
//
LOCUS       M04260:30:000000         150 bp    DNA     linear   UNA 22-SEP-2016
DEFINITION  M04260:30:000000000-D0UL6:1:1102:8654:14000 2:N:0:142.
ACCESSION   geneious|urn:local:.:f-67xmf44:659
VERSION     geneious|urn:local:.:f-67xmf44:659
KEYWORDS    .
SOURCE      
  ORGANISM  
            .
FEATURES             Location/Qualifiers
ORIGIN      
        1 ctggattaca ttccattaat ttgtttatct ctgaaactag caaatttgga ttcaatcctc
       61 ttaaagattc ccctacatga gtttcttttc ccacacaaaa aaataaaggc ataattttac
      121 ctacactacc tatatataat ctcttgcctt
//
LOCUS       M04260:30:000000         106 bp    DNA     linear   UNA 22-SEP-2016
DEFINITION  M04260:30:000000000-D0UL6:1:1101:27616:9463 1:N:0:142.
ACCESSION   geneious|urn:local:.:f-67xmf44:660
VERSION     geneious|urn:local:.:f-67xmf44:660
KEYWORDS    .
SOURCE      
  ORGANISM  
            .
FEATURES             Location/Qualifiers
ORIGIN      
        1 ggattacatt ccattaattt gtttatctct gaaactagca aatttggatt caatcctctt
       61 aaagattccc ctacatgagt ttcttttccc acacaaaaaa ataaag
//
LOCUS       M04260:30:000000         106 bp    DNA     linear   UNA 22-SEP-2016
DEFINITION  M04260:30:000000000-D0UL6:1:1101:27616:9463 2:N:0:142.
ACCESSION   geneious|urn:local:.:f-67xmf44:661
VERSION     geneious|urn:local:.:f-67xmf44:661
KEYWORDS    .
SOURCE      
  ORGANISM  
            .
FEATURES             Location/Qualifiers
ORIGIN      
        1 ctttattttt ttgtgtggga aaagaaactc atgtagggga atctttaaga ggattgaatc
       61 caaatttgct agtttcagag ataaacaaat taatggaatg taatcc
//
LOCUS       M04260:30:000000         120 bp    DNA     linear   UNA 22-SEP-2016
DEFINITION  M04260:30:000000000-D0UL6:1:1102:8277:18648 2:N:0:142.
ACCESSION   geneious|urn:local:.:f-67xmf44:662
VERSION     geneious|urn:local:.:f-67xmf44:662
KEYWORDS    .
SOURCE      
  ORGANISM  
            .
FEATURES             Location/Qualifiers
ORIGIN      
        1 ggattacatt ccattaattt gtttatctct gaaactagca aatttggatt caatcctctt
       61 aaagattccc ctacattagt ttcttttccc acacaaaaaa ataaaggcat aattttacct
//
LOCUS       M04260:30:000000         120 bp    DNA     linear   UNA 22-SEP-2016
DEFINITION  M04260:30:000000000-D0UL6:1:1102:8277:18648 1:N:0:142.
ACCESSION   geneious|urn:local:.:f-67xmf44:663
VERSION     geneious|urn:local:.:f-67xmf44:663
KEYWORDS    .
SOURCE      
  ORGANISM  
            .
FEATURES             Location/Qualifiers
ORIGIN      
        1 aggtaaaatt atgcctttat ttttttgtgt gggaaaagaa actaatgtag gggaatcttt
       61 aagaggattg aatccaaatt tgctagtttc agagataaac aaattaatgg aatgtaatcc
//
LOCUS       M04260:30:000000         124 bp    DNA     linear   UNA 22-SEP-2016
DEFINITION  M04260:30:000000000-D0UL6:1:1101:15141:12297 1:N:0:142.
ACCESSION   geneious|urn:local:.:f-67xmf44:664
VERSION     geneious|urn:local:.:f-67xmf44:664
KEYWORDS    .
SOURCE      
  ORGANISM  
            .
FEATURES             Location/Qualifiers
ORIGIN      
        1 ggattacatt ccattaattt gtttatctct gaaactagca aatttggatt caatcctctt
       61 aaagattccc ctacatgagt ttcttttccc acacaaaaaa ataaaggcat aattttacct
      121 acac
//
LOCUS       M04260:30:000000         124 bp    DNA     linear   UNA 22-SEP-2016
DEFINITION  M04260:30:000000000-D0UL6:1:1101:15141:12297 2:N:0:142.
ACCESSION   geneious|urn:local:.:f-67xmf44:665
VERSION     geneious|urn:local:.:f-67xmf44:665
KEYWORDS    .
SOURCE      
  ORGANISM  
            .
FEATURES             Location/Qualifiers
ORIGIN      
        1 gtgtaggtaa aattatgcct ttattttttt gtgtgggaaa agaaactcat gtaggggaat
       61 ctttaagagg attgaatcca aatttgctag tttcagagat aaacaaatta atggaatgta
      121 atcc
//
LOCUS       M04260:30:000000         132 bp    DNA     linear   UNA 22-SEP-2016
DEFINITION  M04260:30:000000000-D0UL6:1:1101:12896:24135 1:N:0:142.
ACCESSION   geneious|urn:local:.:f-67xmf44:666
VERSION     geneious|urn:local:.:f-67xmf44:666
KEYWORDS    .
SOURCE      
  ORGANISM  
            .
FEATURES             Location/Qualifiers
ORIGIN      
        1 ggattacatt ccattaattt gtttatctct gaaactagca aatttggatt caatcctctt
       61 aaagattccc ctacatgagt ttcttttccc acacaaaaaa ataaaggcat aattttacct
      121 acactaccta ta
//
LOCUS       M04260:30:000000         132 bp    DNA     linear   UNA 22-SEP-2016
DEFINITION  M04260:30:000000000-D0UL6:1:1101:12896:24135 2:N:0:142.
ACCESSION   geneious|urn:local:.:f-67xmf44:667
VERSION     geneious|urn:local:.:f-67xmf44:667
KEYWORDS    .
SOURCE      
  ORGANISM  
            .
FEATURES             Location/Qualifiers
ORIGIN      
        1 tataggtagt gtaggtaaaa ttatgccttt atttttttgt gtgggaaaag aaactcatgt
       61 aggggaatct ttaagaggat tgaatccaaa tttgctagtt tcagagataa acaaattaat
      121 ggaatgtaat cc
//
LOCUS       M04260:30:000000         134 bp    DNA     linear   UNA 22-SEP-2016
DEFINITION  M04260:30:000000000-D0UL6:1:1102:7926:10008 2:N:0:142.
ACCESSION   geneious|urn:local:.:f-67xmf44:668
VERSION     geneious|urn:local:.:f-67xmf44:668
KEYWORDS    .
SOURCE      
  ORGANISM  
            .
FEATURES             Location/Qualifiers
ORIGIN      
        1 ggattacatt ccattaattt gtttatctct gaaactagca aatttggatt caatcctctt
       61 aaagattccc ctacatgagt ttcttttccc acacaaaaaa ataaaggcat aattttacct
      121 acactaccta tata
//
LOCUS       M04260:30:000000         134 bp    DNA     linear   UNA 22-SEP-2016
DEFINITION  M04260:30:000000000-D0UL6:1:1102:7926:10008 1:N:0:142.
ACCESSION   geneious|urn:local:.:f-67xmf44:669
VERSION     geneious|urn:local:.:f-67xmf44:669
KEYWORDS    .
SOURCE      
  ORGANISM  
            .
FEATURES             Location/Qualifiers
ORIGIN      
        1 tatataggta gtgtaggtaa aattatgcct ttattttttt gtgtgggaaa agaaactcat
       61 gtaggggaat ctttaagagg attgaatcca aatttgctag tttcagagat aaacaaatta
      121 atggaatgta atcc
//
LOCUS       M04260:30:000000         134 bp    DNA     linear   UNA 22-SEP-2016
DEFINITION  M04260:30:000000000-D0UL6:1:1102:17574:3158 2:N:0:142.
ACCESSION   geneious|urn:local:.:f-67xmf44:670
VERSION     geneious|urn:local:.:f-67xmf44:670
KEYWORDS    .
SOURCE      
  ORGANISM  
            .
FEATURES             Location/Qualifiers
ORIGIN      
        1 ggattacatt ccattaattt gtttatctct gaaactagca aatttggatt caatcctctt
       61 aaagattccc ctacatgagt ttcttttccc acacaaaaaa ataaaggcat aattttacct
      121 acactaccta tata
//
LOCUS       M04260:30:000000         134 bp    DNA     linear   UNA 22-SEP-2016
DEFINITION  M04260:30:000000000-D0UL6:1:1101:11297:16771 2:N:0:142.
ACCESSION   geneious|urn:local:.:f-67xmf44:671
VERSION     geneious|urn:local:.:f-67xmf44:671
KEYWORDS    .
SOURCE      
  ORGANISM  
            .
FEATURES             Location/Qualifiers
ORIGIN      
        1 tatataggta gtgtaggtaa aattatgcct ttattttttt gtgtgggaaa agaaactcat
       61 gtaggggaat ctttaagagg attgaatcca aatttgctag tttcagagat aaacaaatta
      121 atggaatgta atcc
//
LOCUS       M04260:30:000000         134 bp    DNA     linear   UNA 22-SEP-2016
DEFINITION  M04260:30:000000000-D0UL6:1:1101:11297:16771 1:N:0:142.
ACCESSION   geneious|urn:local:.:f-67xmf44:672
VERSION     geneious|urn:local:.:f-67xmf44:672
KEYWORDS    .
SOURCE      
  ORGANISM  
            .
FEATURES             Location/Qualifiers
ORIGIN      
        1 ggattacatt ccattaattt gtttatctct gaaactagca aatttggatt caatcctctt
       61 aaagattccc ctacatgagt ttcttttccc acacaaaaaa ataaaggcat aattttacct
      121 acactaccta tata
//
LOCUS       M04260:30:000000         134 bp    DNA     linear   UNA 22-SEP-2016
DEFINITION  M04260:30:000000000-D0UL6:1:1102:17574:3158 1:N:0:142.
ACCESSION   geneious|urn:local:.:f-67xmf44:673
VERSION     geneious|urn:local:.:f-67xmf44:673
KEYWORDS    .
SOURCE      
  ORGANISM  
            .
FEATURES             Location/Qualifiers
ORIGIN      
        1 tatataggta gtgtaggtaa aattatgcct ttattttttt gtgtgggaaa agaaactcat
       61 gtaggggaat ctttaagagg attgaatcca aatttgctag tttcagagat aaacaaatta
      121 atggaatgta atcc
//
LOCUS       M04260:30:000000         135 bp    DNA     linear   UNA 22-SEP-2016
DEFINITION  M04260:30:000000000-D0UL6:1:1101:22359:11504 2:N:0:142.
ACCESSION   geneious|urn:local:.:f-67xmf44:674
VERSION     geneious|urn:local:.:f-67xmf44:674
KEYWORDS    .
SOURCE      
  ORGANISM  
            .
FEATURES             Location/Qualifiers
ORIGIN      
        1 ggattacatt ccattaattt gtttatctct gaaactagca aatttggatt caatcctctt
       61 aaagattccc ctacatgagt ttcttttccc acacaaaaaa ataaaggcat aattttacct
      121 acactaccta tatat
//
LOCUS       M04260:30:000000         135 bp    DNA     linear   UNA 22-SEP-2016
DEFINITION  M04260:30:000000000-D0UL6:1:1101:22359:11504 1:N:0:142.
ACCESSION   geneious|urn:local:.:f-67xmf44:675
VERSION     geneious|urn:local:.:f-67xmf44:675
KEYWORDS    .
SOURCE      
  ORGANISM  
            .
FEATURES             Location/Qualifiers
ORIGIN      
        1 atatataggt agtgtaggta aaattatgcc tttatttttt tgtgtgggaa aagaaactca
       61 tgtaggggaa tctttaagag gattgaatcc aaatttgcta gtttcagaga taaacaaatt
      121 aatggaatgt aatcc
//
LOCUS       M04260:30:000000         138 bp    DNA     linear   UNA 22-SEP-2016
DEFINITION  M04260:30:000000000-D0UL6:1:1101:11098:10072 2:N:0:142.
ACCESSION   geneious|urn:local:.:f-67xmf44:676
VERSION     geneious|urn:local:.:f-67xmf44:676
KEYWORDS    .
SOURCE      
  ORGANISM  
            .
FEATURES             Location/Qualifiers
ORIGIN      
        1 attatatata ggtagtgtag gtaaaattat gcctttattt ttttgtgtgg gaaaagaaac
       61 tcatgtaggg gaatctttaa gaggattgaa tccaaatttg ctagtttcag agataaacaa
      121 attaatggaa tgtaatcc
//
LOCUS       M04260:30:000000         138 bp    DNA     linear   UNA 22-SEP-2016
DEFINITION  M04260:30:000000000-D0UL6:1:1101:11098:10072 1:N:0:142.
ACCESSION   geneious|urn:local:.:f-67xmf44:677
VERSION     geneious|urn:local:.:f-67xmf44:677
KEYWORDS    .
SOURCE      
  ORGANISM  
            .
FEATURES             Location/Qualifiers
ORIGIN      
        1 ggattacatt ccattaattt gtttatctct gaaactagca aatttggatt caatcctctt
       61 aaagattccc ctacatgagt ttcttttccc acacaaaaaa ataaaggcat aattttacct
      121 acactaccta tatataat
//
LOCUS       M04260:30:000000         151 bp    DNA     linear   UNA 22-SEP-2016
DEFINITION  M04260:30:000000000-D0UL6:1:1101:22496:9756 2:N:0:142.
ACCESSION   geneious|urn:local:.:f-67xmf44:678
VERSION     geneious|urn:local:.:f-67xmf44:678
KEYWORDS    .
SOURCE      
  ORGANISM  
            .
FEATURES             Location/Qualifiers
ORIGIN      
        1 ggattacatt ccattaattt gtttatctct gaaactagca aatttggatt caatcctctt
       61 aaagattccc ctacatgagt ttcttttccc acacaaaaaa ataaaggcat aattttacct
      121 acactaccta tatataatct cttgccttct t
//
LOCUS       M04260:30:000000         151 bp    DNA     linear   UNA 22-SEP-2016
DEFINITION  M04260:30:000000000-D0UL6:1:1102:8232:22196 2:N:0:142.
ACCESSION   geneious|urn:local:.:f-67xmf44:679
VERSION     geneious|urn:local:.:f-67xmf44:679
KEYWORDS    .
SOURCE      
  ORGANISM  
            .
FEATURES             Location/Qualifiers
ORIGIN      
        1 ggattacatt ccattaattt gtttatctct gaaactagca aatttggatt caatcctctt
       61 aaagattccc ctacatgagt ttcttttccc acacaaaaaa ataaaggcat aattttacct
      121 acactaccta tatataatct cttgccttct t
//
LOCUS       M04260:30:000000         151 bp    DNA     linear   UNA 22-SEP-2016
DEFINITION  M04260:30:000000000-D0UL6:1:1101:4082:18173 1:N:0:142.
ACCESSION   geneious|urn:local:.:f-67xmf44:680
VERSION     geneious|urn:local:.:f-67xmf44:680
KEYWORDS    .
SOURCE      
  ORGANISM  
            .
FEATURES             Location/Qualifiers
ORIGIN      
        1 ggattacatt ccattaattt gtttatctct gaaactagca aatttggatt caatcctctt
       61 aaagattccc ctacatgagt ttcttttccc acacaaaaaa ataaaggcat aattttacct
      121 acactaccta tatataatct cttgccttct t
//
LOCUS       M04260:30:000000         151 bp    DNA     linear   UNA 22-SEP-2016
DEFINITION  M04260:30:000000000-D0UL6:1:1102:10290:28059 1:N:0:142.
ACCESSION   geneious|urn:local:.:f-67xmf44:681
VERSION     geneious|urn:local:.:f-67xmf44:681
KEYWORDS    .
SOURCE      
  ORGANISM  
            .
FEATURES             Location/Qualifiers
ORIGIN      
        1 ggattacatt ccattaattt gtttatctct gaaactagca aatttggatt caatcctctt
       61 aaagattccc ctacatgagt ttcttttccc acacaaaaaa ataaaggcat aattttacct
      121 acactaccta tatataatct cttgccttct t
//
LOCUS       M04260:30:000000         151 bp    DNA     linear   UNA 22-SEP-2016
DEFINITION  M04260:30:000000000-D0UL6:1:1101:18267:26191 2:N:0:142.
ACCESSION   geneious|urn:local:.:f-67xmf44:682
VERSION     geneious|urn:local:.:f-67xmf44:682
KEYWORDS    .
SOURCE      
  ORGANISM  
            .
FEATURES             Location/Qualifiers
ORIGIN      
        1 ggattacatt ccattaattt gtttatctct gaaactagca aatttggatt caatcctctt
       61 aaagattccc ctacatgagt ttcttttccc acacaaaaaa ataaaggcat aattttacct
      121 acactaccta tatataatct cttgccttct t
//
LOCUS       M04260:30:000000         131 bp    DNA     linear   UNA 22-SEP-2016
DEFINITION  M04260:30:000000000-D0UL6:1:1101:17758:27465 2:N:0:142.
ACCESSION   geneious|urn:local:.:f-67xmf44:683
VERSION     geneious|urn:local:.:f-67xmf44:683
KEYWORDS    .
SOURCE      
  ORGANISM  
            .
FEATURES             Location/Qualifiers
ORIGIN      
        1 ttacattcca ttaatttgtt tatctctgaa actagcaaat ttggattcaa tcctcttaaa
       61 gattccccta catgagtttc ttttcccaca caaaaaaata aaggcataat tttacctaca
      121 ctacctatat a
//
LOCUS       M04260:30:000000         131 bp    DNA     linear   UNA 22-SEP-2016
DEFINITION  M04260:30:000000000-D0UL6:1:1101:17758:27465 1:N:0:142.
ACCESSION   geneious|urn:local:.:f-67xmf44:684
VERSION     geneious|urn:local:.:f-67xmf44:684
KEYWORDS    .
SOURCE      
  ORGANISM  
            .
FEATURES             Location/Qualifiers
ORIGIN      
        1 tatataggta gtgtaggtaa aattatgcct ttattttttt gtgtgggaaa agaaactcat
       61 gtaggggaat ctttaagagg attgaatcca aatttgctag tttcagagat aaacaaatta
      121 atggaatgta a
//
LOCUS       M04260:30:000000         151 bp    DNA     linear   UNA 22-SEP-2016
DEFINITION  M04260:30:000000000-D0UL6:1:1101:6337:10898 1:N:0:142.
ACCESSION   geneious|urn:local:.:f-67xmf44:685
VERSION     geneious|urn:local:.:f-67xmf44:685
KEYWORDS    .
SOURCE      
  ORGANISM  
            .
FEATURES             Location/Qualifiers
ORIGIN      
        1 ttacattcca ttaatttgtt tatctctgaa actagcaaat ttggattcaa tcctcttaaa
       61 gattccccta catgagtttc ttttcccaca caaaaaaata aaggcataat tttacctaca
      121 ctacctatat ataatctctt gccttctttt t
//
LOCUS       M04260:30:000000         151 bp    DNA     linear   UNA 22-SEP-2016
DEFINITION  M04260:30:000000000-D0UL6:1:1101:9582:21856 2:N:0:142.
ACCESSION   geneious|urn:local:.:f-67xmf44:686
VERSION     geneious|urn:local:.:f-67xmf44:686
KEYWORDS    .
SOURCE      
  ORGANISM  
            .
FEATURES             Location/Qualifiers
ORIGIN      
        1 gaaaaagaag gcaagagatt atatataggt agtgtaggta aaattatgcc tttatttttt
       61 tgtgtgggaa aagaaactca tgtaggggaa tctttaagag gattgaatcc aaatttgcta
      121 gtttcagaga taaacaaatt aatggaatgt a
//
LOCUS       M04260:30:000000         119 bp    DNA     linear   UNA 22-SEP-2016
DEFINITION  M04260:30:000000000-D0UL6:1:1101:20901:10660 1:N:0:142.
ACCESSION   geneious|urn:local:.:f-67xmf44:687
VERSION     geneious|urn:local:.:f-67xmf44:687
KEYWORDS    .
SOURCE      
  ORGANISM  
            .
FEATURES             Location/Qualifiers
ORIGIN      
        1 acattccatt aatttgttta tctctgaaac tagcaaattt ggattcaatc ctcttaaaga
       61 ttcccctaca tgagtttctt ttcccacaca aaaaaataaa ggcataattt tacctacac
//
LOCUS       M04260:30:000000         119 bp    DNA     linear   UNA 22-SEP-2016
DEFINITION  M04260:30:000000000-D0UL6:1:1101:20901:10660 2:N:0:142.
ACCESSION   geneious|urn:local:.:f-67xmf44:688
VERSION     geneious|urn:local:.:f-67xmf44:688
KEYWORDS    .
SOURCE      
  ORGANISM  
            .
FEATURES             Location/Qualifiers
ORIGIN      
        1 gtgtaggtaa aattatgcct ttattttttt gtgtgggaaa agaaactcat gtaggggaat
       61 ctttaagagg attgaatcca aatttgctag tttcagagat aaacaaatta atggaatgt
//
LOCUS       M04260:30:000000         151 bp    DNA     linear   UNA 22-SEP-2016
DEFINITION  M04260:30:000000000-D0UL6:1:1101:12391:15219 1:N:0:142.
ACCESSION   geneious|urn:local:.:f-67xmf44:689
VERSION     geneious|urn:local:.:f-67xmf44:689
KEYWORDS    .
SOURCE      
  ORGANISM  
            .
FEATURES             Location/Qualifiers
ORIGIN      
        1 gagaaaaaga aggcaagaga ttatatatag gtagtgtagg taaaattatg cctttatttt
       61 tttgtgtggg aaaagaaact catgtagggg aatctttaag aggattgaat ccaaatttgc
      121 tagtttcaga gataaacaaa ttaatggaat g
//
LOCUS       M04260:30:000000         151 bp    DNA     linear   UNA 22-SEP-2016
DEFINITION  M04260:30:000000000-D0UL6:1:1102:10973:14586 2:N:0:142.
ACCESSION   geneious|urn:local:.:f-67xmf44:690
VERSION     geneious|urn:local:.:f-67xmf44:690
KEYWORDS    .
SOURCE      
  ORGANISM  
            .
FEATURES             Location/Qualifiers
ORIGIN      
        1 gagaaaaaga aggcaagaga ttatatatag gtagtgtagg taaaattatg cctttatttt
       61 tttgtgtggg aaaagaaact catgtagggg aatctttaag aggattgaat ccaaatttgc
      121 tagtttcaga gataaacaaa ttaatggaat g
//
LOCUS       M04260:30:000000         151 bp    DNA     linear   UNA 22-SEP-2016
DEFINITION  M04260:30:000000000-D0UL6:1:1102:13073:14449 1:N:0:142.
ACCESSION   geneious|urn:local:.:f-67xmf44:691
VERSION     geneious|urn:local:.:f-67xmf44:691
KEYWORDS    .
SOURCE      
  ORGANISM  
            .
FEATURES             Location/Qualifiers
ORIGIN      
        1 ggagaaaaag aaggcaagag attatatata ggtagtgtag gtaaaattat gcctttattt
       61 ttttgtgtgg gaaaagaaac tcatgtaggg gaatctttaa gaggattgaa tccaaatttg
      121 ctagtttcag agataaacaa attaatggaa t
//
LOCUS       M04260:30:000000          39 bp    DNA     linear   UNA 22-SEP-2016
DEFINITION  M04260:30:000000000-D0UL6:1:1102:27800:9199 2:N:0:142.
ACCESSION   geneious|urn:local:.:f-67xmf44:692
VERSION     geneious|urn:local:.:f-67xmf44:692
KEYWORDS    .
SOURCE      
  ORGANISM  
            .
FEATURES             Location/Qualifiers
ORIGIN      
        1 ccattaattt gtttatctct gaaactagca aatttggat
//
LOCUS       M04260:30:000000          66 bp    DNA     linear   UNA 22-SEP-2016
DEFINITION  M04260:30:000000000-D0UL6:1:1101:2316:13384 1:N:0:142.
ACCESSION   geneious|urn:local:.:f-67xmf44:693
VERSION     geneious|urn:local:.:f-67xmf44:693
KEYWORDS    .
SOURCE      
  ORGANISM  
            .
FEATURES             Location/Qualifiers
ORIGIN      
        1 ccattaattt gtttatctct gaaactagca aatttggatt caatcctctt aaagattccc
       61 ctacat
//
LOCUS       M04260:30:000000          66 bp    DNA     linear   UNA 22-SEP-2016
DEFINITION  M04260:30:000000000-D0UL6:1:1102:4826:12276 2:N:0:142.
ACCESSION   geneious|urn:local:.:f-67xmf44:694
VERSION     geneious|urn:local:.:f-67xmf44:694
KEYWORDS    .
SOURCE      
  ORGANISM  
            .
FEATURES             Location/Qualifiers
ORIGIN      
        1 atgtagggga atctttaaga ggattgaatc caaatttgct agtttcagag ataaacaaat
       61 taatgg
//
LOCUS       M04260:30:000000          66 bp    DNA     linear   UNA 22-SEP-2016
DEFINITION  M04260:30:000000000-D0UL6:1:1102:4826:12276 1:N:0:142.
ACCESSION   geneious|urn:local:.:f-67xmf44:695
VERSION     geneious|urn:local:.:f-67xmf44:695
KEYWORDS    .
SOURCE      
  ORGANISM  
            .
FEATURES             Location/Qualifiers
ORIGIN      
        1 ccattaattt gtttatctct gaaactagca aatttggatt caatcctctt aaagattccc
       61 ctacat
//
LOCUS       M04260:30:000000          66 bp    DNA     linear   UNA 22-SEP-2016
DEFINITION  M04260:30:000000000-D0UL6:1:1101:2316:13384 2:N:0:142.
ACCESSION   geneious|urn:local:.:f-67xmf44:696
VERSION     geneious|urn:local:.:f-67xmf44:696
KEYWORDS    .
SOURCE      
  ORGANISM  
            .
FEATURES             Location/Qualifiers
ORIGIN      
        1 atgtagggga atctttaaga ggattgaatc caaatttgct agtttcagag ataaacaaat
       61 taatgg
//
LOCUS       M04260:30:000000          67 bp    DNA     linear   UNA 22-SEP-2016
DEFINITION  M04260:30:000000000-D0UL6:1:1102:8614:9647 1:N:0:142.
ACCESSION   geneious|urn:local:.:f-67xmf44:697
VERSION     geneious|urn:local:.:f-67xmf44:697
KEYWORDS    .
SOURCE      
  ORGANISM  
            .
FEATURES             Location/Qualifiers
ORIGIN      
        1 catgtagggg aatctttaag aggattgaat ccaaatttgc tagtttcaga gataaacaaa
       61 ttaatgg
//
LOCUS       M04260:30:000000          67 bp    DNA     linear   UNA 22-SEP-2016
DEFINITION  M04260:30:000000000-D0UL6:1:1102:8614:9647 2:N:0:142.
ACCESSION   geneious|urn:local:.:f-67xmf44:698
VERSION     geneious|urn:local:.:f-67xmf44:698
KEYWORDS    .
SOURCE      
  ORGANISM  
            .
FEATURES             Location/Qualifiers
ORIGIN      
        1 ccattaattt gtttatctct gaaactagca aatttggatt caatcctctt aaagattccc
       61 ctacatg
//
LOCUS       M04260:30:000000         119 bp    DNA     linear   UNA 22-SEP-2016
DEFINITION  M04260:30:000000000-D0UL6:1:1101:22126:20330 1:N:0:142.
ACCESSION   geneious|urn:local:.:f-67xmf44:699
VERSION     geneious|urn:local:.:f-67xmf44:699
KEYWORDS    .
SOURCE      
  ORGANISM  
            .
FEATURES             Location/Qualifiers
ORIGIN      
        1 aggtagtgta ggtaaaatta tgcctttatt tttttgtgtg ggaaaagaaa ctcatgtagg
       61 ggaatcttta agaggattga atccaaattt gctagtttca gagataaaca aattaatgg
//
LOCUS       M04260:30:000000         119 bp    DNA     linear   UNA 22-SEP-2016
DEFINITION  M04260:30:000000000-D0UL6:1:1101:22126:20330 2:N:0:142.
ACCESSION   geneious|urn:local:.:f-67xmf44:700
VERSION     geneious|urn:local:.:f-67xmf44:700
KEYWORDS    .
SOURCE      
  ORGANISM  
            .
FEATURES             Location/Qualifiers
ORIGIN      
        1 ccattaattt gtttatctct gaaactagca aatttggatt caatcctctt aaagattccc
       61 ctacatgagt ttcttttccc acacaaaaaa ataaaggcat aattttacct acactacct
//
LOCUS       M04260:30:000000         124 bp    DNA     linear   UNA 22-SEP-2016
DEFINITION  M04260:30:000000000-D0UL6:1:1102:20955:14115 2:N:0:142.
ACCESSION   geneious|urn:local:.:f-67xmf44:701
VERSION     geneious|urn:local:.:f-67xmf44:701
KEYWORDS    .
SOURCE      
  ORGANISM  
            .
FEATURES             Location/Qualifiers
ORIGIN      
        1 tatataggta gtgtaggtaa aattatgcct ttattttttt gtgtgggaaa agaaactcat
       61 gtaggggaat ctttaagagg attgaatccg aatttgctag tttcagagat aaacaaatta
      121 atgg
//
LOCUS       M04260:30:000000         124 bp    DNA     linear   UNA 22-SEP-2016
DEFINITION  M04260:30:000000000-D0UL6:1:1102:20955:14115 1:N:0:142.
ACCESSION   geneious|urn:local:.:f-67xmf44:702
VERSION     geneious|urn:local:.:f-67xmf44:702
KEYWORDS    .
SOURCE      
  ORGANISM  
            .
FEATURES             Location/Qualifiers
ORIGIN      
        1 ccattaattt gtttatctct gaaactagca aatttggatt caatcctctt aaagattccc
       61 ctacatgagt ttcttttccc acacaaaaaa ataaaggcat aattttacct acactaccta
      121 tata
//
LOCUS       M04260:30:000000         149 bp    DNA     linear   UNA 22-SEP-2016
DEFINITION  M04260:30:000000000-D0UL6:1:1102:6492:24124 2:N:0:142.
ACCESSION   geneious|urn:local:.:f-67xmf44:703
VERSION     geneious|urn:local:.:f-67xmf44:703
KEYWORDS    .
SOURCE      
  ORGANISM  
            .
FEATURES             Location/Qualifiers
ORIGIN      
        1 ccattaattt gtttatctct gaaactagca aatttggatt caatcctctt aaagattccc
       61 ctacatgagt ttcttttccc acacaaaaaa ataaaggcat aattttacct acactaccta
      121 tatataatct cttgccttct ttttctcct
//
LOCUS       M04260:30:000000         149 bp    DNA     linear   UNA 22-SEP-2016
DEFINITION  M04260:30:000000000-D0UL6:1:1102:16192:13193 1:N:0:142.
ACCESSION   geneious|urn:local:.:f-67xmf44:704
VERSION     geneious|urn:local:.:f-67xmf44:704
KEYWORDS    .
SOURCE      
  ORGANISM  
            .
FEATURES             Location/Qualifiers
ORIGIN      
        1 ccattaattt gtttatctct gaaactagca aatttggatt caatcctctt aaagattccc
       61 ctacatgagt ttcttttccc acacaaaaaa ataaaggcat aattttacct acactaccta
      121 tatataatct cttgccttct ttttctcct
//
LOCUS       M04260:30:000000         151 bp    DNA     linear   UNA 22-SEP-2016
DEFINITION  M04260:30:000000000-D0UL6:1:1102:13661:14715 1:N:0:142.
ACCESSION   geneious|urn:local:.:f-67xmf44:705
VERSION     geneious|urn:local:.:f-67xmf44:705
KEYWORDS    .
SOURCE      
  ORGANISM  
            .
FEATURES             Location/Qualifiers
ORIGIN      
        1 aaagaggaga aaaagaaggc aagagattat atataggtag tgtaggtaaa attatgcctt
       61 tatttttttg tgtgggaaaa gaaactcatg taggggaatc tttaagagga ttgaatccaa
      121 atttgctagt ttcagagata aacaaattaa t
//
LOCUS       M04260:30:000000         151 bp    DNA     linear   UNA 22-SEP-2016
DEFINITION  M04260:30:000000000-D0UL6:1:1101:19027:21855 2:N:0:142.
ACCESSION   geneious|urn:local:.:f-67xmf44:706
VERSION     geneious|urn:local:.:f-67xmf44:706
KEYWORDS    .
SOURCE      
  ORGANISM  
            .
FEATURES             Location/Qualifiers
ORIGIN      
        1 tgaaagagga gaaaaagaag gcaagagatt atatataggt agtgtaggta aaattatgcc
       61 tttatttttt tgtgtgggaa aagaaactca tgtaggggaa tctttaagag gattgaatcc
      121 taatttgcta gtttcagaga taaacaaatt a
//
LOCUS       M04260:30:000000         151 bp    DNA     linear   UNA 22-SEP-2016
DEFINITION  M04260:30:000000000-D0UL6:1:1101:15303:24108 1:N:0:142.
ACCESSION   geneious|urn:local:.:f-67xmf44:707
VERSION     geneious|urn:local:.:f-67xmf44:707
KEYWORDS    .
SOURCE      
  ORGANISM  
            .
FEATURES             Location/Qualifiers
ORIGIN      
        1 tgaaagagga gaaaaagaag gcaagagatt atatataggt agtgtaggta aaattatgcc
       61 tttatttttt tgtgtgggaa aagaaactca tgtaggggaa tctttaagag gattgaatcc
      121 aaatttgcta gtttcagaga taaacaaatt a
//
LOCUS       M04260:30:000000          87 bp    DNA     linear   UNA 22-SEP-2016
DEFINITION  M04260:30:000000000-D0UL6:1:1101:3686:16804 1:N:0:142.
ACCESSION   geneious|urn:local:.:f-67xmf44:708
VERSION     geneious|urn:local:.:f-67xmf44:708
KEYWORDS    .
SOURCE      
  ORGANISM  
            .
FEATURES             Location/Qualifiers
ORIGIN      
        1 aatttgttta tctctgaaac tagcaaattt ggattcaatc ctcttaaaga ttcccctaca
       61 tgagtttctt ttcccacaca aaaaaat
//
LOCUS       M04260:30:000000          87 bp    DNA     linear   UNA 22-SEP-2016
DEFINITION  M04260:30:000000000-D0UL6:1:1101:3686:16804 2:N:0:142.
ACCESSION   geneious|urn:local:.:f-67xmf44:709
VERSION     geneious|urn:local:.:f-67xmf44:709
KEYWORDS    .
SOURCE      
  ORGANISM  
            .
FEATURES             Location/Qualifiers
ORIGIN      
        1 atttttttgt gtgggaaaag aaactcatgt aggggaatct ttaagaggat tgaatccaaa
       61 tttgctagtt tcagagataa acaaatt
//
LOCUS       M04260:30:000000         120 bp    DNA     linear   UNA 22-SEP-2016
DEFINITION  M04260:30:000000000-D0UL6:1:1101:12706:2289 1:N:0:142.
ACCESSION   geneious|urn:local:.:f-67xmf44:710
VERSION     geneious|urn:local:.:f-67xmf44:710
KEYWORDS    .
SOURCE      
  ORGANISM  
            .
FEATURES             Location/Qualifiers
ORIGIN      
        1 aatttgttta tctctgaaac tagcaaattt ggattcaatc ctcttaaaga ttcccctaca
       61 tgagtttctt ttcccacaca aaaaaataaa ggcataattt tacctacact acctatatat
//
LOCUS       M04260:30:000000         120 bp    DNA     linear   UNA 22-SEP-2016
DEFINITION  M04260:30:000000000-D0UL6:1:1101:12706:2289 2:N:0:142.
ACCESSION   geneious|urn:local:.:f-67xmf44:711
VERSION     geneious|urn:local:.:f-67xmf44:711
KEYWORDS    .
SOURCE      
  ORGANISM  
            .
FEATURES             Location/Qualifiers
ORIGIN      
        1 atatataggt agtgtaggta aaattatgcc tttatttttt tgtgtgggaa aagaaactca
       61 tgtaggggaa tctttaagag gattgaatcc aaatttgcta gtttcagaga taaacaaatt
//
LOCUS       M04260:30:000000         151 bp    DNA     linear   UNA 22-SEP-2016
DEFINITION  M04260:30:000000000-D0UL6:1:1102:9802:7004 2:N:0:142.
ACCESSION   geneious|urn:local:.:f-67xmf44:712
VERSION     geneious|urn:local:.:f-67xmf44:712
KEYWORDS    .
SOURCE      
  ORGANISM  
            .
FEATURES             Location/Qualifiers
ORIGIN      
        1 cctgaaagag gagaaaaaga aggcaagaga ttatatatag gtagtgtagg taaaattatg
       61 cctttatttt tttgtgtggg aaaagaaact catgtagggg aatctttaag aggattgaat
      121 ccaaatttgc tagtttcaga gataaacaaa t
//
LOCUS       M04260:30:000000         151 bp    DNA     linear   UNA 22-SEP-2016
DEFINITION  M04260:30:000000000-D0UL6:1:1101:25986:13067 1:N:0:142.
ACCESSION   geneious|urn:local:.:f-67xmf44:713
VERSION     geneious|urn:local:.:f-67xmf44:713
KEYWORDS    .
SOURCE      
  ORGANISM  
            .
FEATURES             Location/Qualifiers
ORIGIN      
        1 cctgaaagag gagaaaaaga aggcaagaga ttatatatag gtagtgtagg taaaattatg
       61 cctttatttt tttgtgtggg aaaagaaact catgtagggg aatctttaag aggattgaat
      121 ccaaatttgc tagtttcaga gataaacaaa t
//
LOCUS       M04260:30:000000         151 bp    DNA     linear   UNA 22-SEP-2016
DEFINITION  M04260:30:000000000-D0UL6:1:1101:10690:13818 2:N:0:142.
ACCESSION   geneious|urn:local:.:f-67xmf44:714
VERSION     geneious|urn:local:.:f-67xmf44:714
KEYWORDS    .
SOURCE      
  ORGANISM  
            .
FEATURES             Location/Qualifiers
ORIGIN      
        1 acctgaaaga ggagaaaaag aaggcaagag attatatata ggtagtgtag gtaaaattat
       61 gcctttattt ttttgtgtgg gaaaagaaac tcatgtaggg gaatctttaa gaggattgaa
      121 tccaaatttg ctagtttcag agataaacaa a
//
LOCUS       M04260:30:000000         151 bp    DNA     linear   UNA 22-SEP-2016
DEFINITION  M04260:30:000000000-D0UL6:1:1102:6959:10278 2:N:0:142.
ACCESSION   geneious|urn:local:.:f-67xmf44:715
VERSION     geneious|urn:local:.:f-67xmf44:715
KEYWORDS    .
SOURCE      
  ORGANISM  
            .
FEATURES             Location/Qualifiers
ORIGIN      
        1 acctgaaaga ggagaaaaag aaggcaagag attatatata ggcagtgtag gtaaaattat
       61 gcctttattt ttttgtgtgg gaaaagaaac tcatgtaggg gaatctttaa gaggattgaa
      121 tccaaatttg ctagtttcag agataaacaa a
//
LOCUS       M04260:30:000000         151 bp    DNA     linear   UNA 22-SEP-2016
DEFINITION  M04260:30:000000000-D0UL6:1:1102:17898:11428 2:N:0:142.
ACCESSION   geneious|urn:local:.:f-67xmf44:716
VERSION     geneious|urn:local:.:f-67xmf44:716
KEYWORDS    .
SOURCE      
  ORGANISM  
            .
FEATURES             Location/Qualifiers
ORIGIN      
        1 acctgaaaga ggagaaaaag aaggcaagag attatatata ggtagtgtag gtaaaattat
       61 gcctttattt ttttgtgtgg gaaaagaaac tcatgtaggg gaatctttaa gaggattgaa
      121 tccaaatttg ctagtttcag agataaacaa a
//
LOCUS       M04260:30:000000         151 bp    DNA     linear   UNA 22-SEP-2016
DEFINITION  M04260:30:000000000-D0UL6:1:1101:24888:24585 1:N:0:142.
ACCESSION   geneious|urn:local:.:f-67xmf44:717
VERSION     geneious|urn:local:.:f-67xmf44:717
KEYWORDS    .
SOURCE      
  ORGANISM  
            .
FEATURES             Location/Qualifiers
ORIGIN      
        1 atacctgaaa gaggagaaaa agaaggcaag agattatata taggtagtgt aggtaaaatt
       61 atgcctttat ttttttgtgt gggaaaagaa actcatgtag gggaatcttt aagaggattg
      121 aatccaaatt tgctagtttc agagataaac a
//
